# Supplementary material for: Robust and tunable signal processing in mammalian cells via engineered covalent modification cycles
Source: bioRxiv preprint, doi:10.1101/2021.03.30.437779, version 2 (2021-07-19)
Supplement: Supplementary Data [file 437779_file03.zip › Plasmids - Experiments/tRJ_00920.gb]

LOCUS       tRJ_00920               4642 bp    DNA     circular UNK 30-MAR-2021
DEFINITION  [ST2-3] E1_hEF1a_Inert_GCN4-EnvZm3t10_4xTFF4_Synth pA.
ACCESSION   tRJ_00920
KEYWORDS    .
SOURCE      .
  ORGANISM  .
FEATURES             Location/Qualifiers
     Gg_overhang     1..4
                     /created_by="User"
                     /label="pL0 T"
     Gg_overhang     5..7
                     /created_by="User"
                     /label="pL1 T3"
     protein_bind    complement(9..15)
                     /created_by="User"
                     /label="SapI Bind"
     Gibson_Overhang 16..60
                     /created_by="User"
                     /modified_by="User"
                     /label="pL1 S3"
     rep_origin      107..216
                     /ApEinfo_fwdcolor="cyan"
                     /ApEinfo_revcolor="green"
                     /ApEinfo_graphicformat="arrow_data {{0 1 2 0 0 -1} {} 0}
                     width 5 offset 0"
                     /label="RK2 trfa"
     primer_bind     complement(213..232)
                     /%GC="55.0"
                     /Hairpin_Tm="35.3"
                     /Self_Dimer_Tm="17.9"
                     /Tm="57.2"
                     /annotation_group="2254054128250009d927e13-6f07-400c-8c3a-
                     b18cd5b9119d"
                     /created_by="primer3"
                     /Sequence="CCTGGCAGATCCTAGATGTG"
                     /Mismatches=0
                     /label="JH1030R"
     rep_origin      244..926
                     /ApEinfo_fwdcolor="gray50"
                     /ApEinfo_graphicformat="arrow_data {{0 1 2 0 0 -1} {} 0}
                     width 5 offset 0"
                     /ApEinfo_revcolor="gray50"
                     /modified_by="jones"
                     /label="ColE1 origin"
     CDS             complement(1021..1881)
                     /created_by="User"
                     /label="AmpR"
     primer_bind     1712..1732
                     /%GC="52.4"
                     /Hairpin_Tm="34.7"
                     /Self_Dimer_Tm="None"
                     /Tm="57.9"
                     /annotation_group="22540534550340041773035-da01-4ddd-96a7-
                     c60f374da7b4"
                     /created_by="primer3"
                     /Sequence="CTCTCAAGGATCTTACCGCTG"
                     /Mismatches=0
                     /label="JH1030F"
     motif           complement(1882..1895)
                     /created_by="User"
                     /label="RBS"
     primer_bind     1916..1936
                     /%GC="47.6"
                     /Hairpin_Tm="None"
                     /Self_Dimer_Tm="18.4"
                     /Tm="56.4"
                     /annotation_group="225405480368900745e96a8-0d4f-4be5-9f0a-
                     64d5bfb702a7"
                     /created_by="primer3"
                     /Sequence="CAGGGTTATTGTCTCATGAGC"
                     /Mismatches=0
                     /label="JH856R"
     misc_feature    complement(1923..1951)
                     /created_by="User"
                     /label="pAmp"
                     /note="Geneious type: promoter_prokaryotic"
     Gibson_Overhang 2028..2072
                     /created_by="User"
                     /modified_by="User"
                     /label="pL1 S2"
     protein_bind    2073..2079
                     /created_by="User"
                     /label="SapI Bind"
     Gg_overhang     2081..2083
                     /created_by="User"
                     /modified_by="User"
                     /label="pL1 T2"
     gg_overhang     2084..2087
                     /created_by="User"
                     /label="pL0 I"
     Insulator       2088..2414
                     /created_by="User"
                     /label="E1 Insulator"
     protein_bind    2166..2170
                     /created_by="User"
                     /label="CTCF Bind (Short)"
     protein_bind    complement(2178..2182)
                     /created_by="User"
                     /label="CTCF Bind (Short)"
     protein_bind    complement(2237..2241)
                     /created_by="User"
                     /label="CTCF Bind (Short)"
     ligation        2415..2418
                     /label="Ligation"
     gg_overhang     2415..2418
                     /created_by="User"
                     /label="pL0 I-P"
     promoter        2423..2655
                     /modified_by="User"
                     /label="hEF1a Promoter"
     Enhancer        2452..2713
                     /created_by="User"
                     /label="CpG Island"
     promoter        2587..2592
                     /created_by="User"
                     /label="BRE-like"
     promoter        2593..2599
                     /created_by="User"
                     /label="TATA Box"
     misc_RNA        2623
                     /created_by="User"
                     /label="+1 Site"
     intron          2653..2661
                     /created_by="User"
                     /modified_by="User"
                     /label="U2 Splice Donor"
     misc_RNA        2655..2656
                     /created_by="User"
                     /label="Cut"
     intron          2656..3594
                     /created_by="User"
                     /label="hEF1a First Intron"
     Enhancer        2819..2908
                     /created_by="User"
                     /label="CpG Island"
     Enhancer        3011..3411
                     /created_by="User"
                     /label="CpG Island"
     protein_bind    3011..3025
                     /created_by="User"
                     /label="Gal4 Close Match (15)"
     protein_bind    3026..3044
                     /created_by="User"
                     /label="Gal4 Close Match (19)"
     protein_bind    3027..3032
                     /created_by="User"
                     /label="SP1 Binding Site"
     protein_bind    3030..3044
                     /created_by="User"
                     /label="Gal4 Close Match (15)"
     protein_bind    complement(3169..3174)
                     /created_by="User"
                     /label="SP1 Binding Site"
     protein_bind    3176..3181
                     /created_by="User"
                     /label="SP1 Binding Site"
     protein_bind    3179..3194
                     /created_by="User"
                     /label="Gal4 Close Match (16)"
     protein_bind    3284..3289
                     /created_by="User"
                     /label="SP1 Binding Site"
     misc_RNA        3289..3290
                     /created_by="User"
                     /modified_by="User"
                     /label="Putative Cut"
     protein_bind    3291..3297
                     /created_by="User"
                     /label="AP-1 Binding Site"
     protein_bind    3353..3369
                     /created_by="User"
                     /label="Gal4 Close Match"
     protein_bind    complement(3444..3453)
                     /created_by="User"
                     /label="NFkB Binding Site"
     intron          3559..3563
                     /created_by="User"
                     /modified_by="User"
                     /label="U2 Branch Point-like"
     intron          3576..3591
                     /created_by="User"
                     /label="Poly-Y Tract"
     intron          3592..3595
                     /created_by="User"
                     /modified_by="User"
                     /label="U2 Splice Acceptor"
     misc_RNA        3594..3595
                     /created_by="User"
                     /label="Cut"
     5'UTR           3595..3608
                     /created_by="User"
                     /label="hEF1a 5'UTR"
     Gg_overhang     3609..3612
                     /created_by="User"
                     /label="pL0 P-5 v2"
     5'UTR           3613..3632
                     /created_by="User"
                     /label="Inert"
     Gg_overhang     3633..3636
                     /created_by="User"
                     /modified_by="User"
                     /label="pL0 5-G"
     motif           3637..3642
                     /created_by="User"
                     /modified_by="User"
                     /label="Kozak"
     CDS             3643..4419
                     /created_by="User"
                     /modified_by="jones"
                     /label="GCN4-EnvZt10m3"
     sig_peptide     3655..3729
                     /created_by="User"
                     /modified_by="User"
                     /label="GCN4 Coiled-Coil"
     misc_feature    3730..4416
                     /created_by="User"
                     /modified_by="User"
                     /label="Cytoplasmic. {ECO:0000305}."
                     /note="Geneious type: Topological_domain"
     domain          <3730..3762
                     /created_by="User"
                     /label="HAMP. {ECO:0000255|PROSITE-ProRule:PRU00102}."
     domain          3733..3933
                     /created_by="User"
                     /label="DHp (A) Domain"
     domain          3784..4386
                     /created_by="User"
                     /label="Histidine kinase.
                     {ECO:0000255|PROSITE-ProRule:PRU00107}."
     motif           3796..3807
                     /created_by="User"
                     /modified_by="User"
                     /label="ExxT Form"
     misc_feature    3796..3798
                     /created_by="User"
                     /label="E/D --> A Eliminates Kinase (K-/P+, Willett2012)"
                     /note="Geneious type: mutagenesis_site"
     misc_feature    3805..3807
                     /created_by="User"
                     /label="T/N --> A Eliminates Phosphatase (K+/P-,
                     Willett2012)"
                     /note="Geneious type: mutagenesis_site"
     misc_feature    3925..3927
                     /created_by="User"
                     /modified_by="User"
                     /label="Y-->D Eliminates Phosphatase (K+/P-, Hsing1998)"
                     /note="Geneious type: mutagenesis_site"
     domain          3934..4416
                     /created_by="User"
                     /label="CA (B) Domain"
     misc_difference 4093..4095
                     /created_by="User"
                     /modified_by="User"
                     /label="Library 2: Library 1 w/ N-->K here"
     misc_feature    4093..4095
                     /created_by="User"
                     /modified_by="User"
                     /label="N-->K Eliminates Kinase (K-/P+, Hsing1998)"
                     /note="Geneious type: mutagenesis_site"
     misc_feature    4234..4236
                     /created_by="User"
                     /label="F-->L Eliminates Kinase (K-/P+, Hsing1998)"
                     /note="Geneious type: mutagenesis_site"
     misc_feature    4270..4272
                     /created_by="User"
                     /modified_by="User"
                     /label="T-->K Eliminates Phosphatase (K+/P-, Hsing1998)"
                     /note="Geneious type: mutagenesis_site"
     ligation        4420..4423
                     /label="Ligation"
     gg_overhang     4420..4423
                     /created_by="User"
                     /label="pL0 G-3"
     3'UTR           4424..4539
                     /created_by="User"
                     /label="4xTFF4"
     miR_target_site 4440..4461
                     /modified_by="User"
                     /label="TFF4"
     miR_target_site 4462..4483
                     /label="TFF4"
     miR_target_site 4484..4505
                     /label="TFF4"
     miR_target_site 4506..4527
                     /label="TFF4"
     ligation        4540..4543
                     /label="Ligation"
     gg_overhang     4540..4543
                     /created_by="User"
                     /label="pL0 3-T"
     terminator      4544..4642
                     /created_by="User"
                     /modified_by="User"
                     /label="Synth Terminator"
     polyA_signal    4568..4573
                     /created_by="User"
                     /label="Poly-A Signal"
     polyA_signal    complement(4579..4584)
                     /created_by="User"
                     /label="Poly-A Signal"
ORIGIN      
        1 cgcttactga agagcggtct aatacccaat ctctcgtctt atccagatgt tttatacgcc
       61 ttaattaata gggataacag ggtaatatct tgccctgcac gaataccagc gaccccttgc
      121 ccaaatactt gccgtgggcc tcggcctgag agccaaaaca cttgatgcgg aagaagtcgg
      181 tgcgctcctg cttgtcgccg gcatcgttgc gccacatcta ggatctgcca ggaaccgtaa
      241 aaaggccgcg ttgctggcgt ttttccatag gctccgcccc cctgacgagc atcacaaaaa
      301 tcgacgctca agtcagaggt ggcgaaaccc gacaggacta taaagatacc aggcgtttcc
      361 ccctggaagc tccctcgtgc gctctcctgt tccgaccctg ccgcttaccg gatacctgtc
      421 cgcctttctc ccttcgggaa gcgtggcgct ttctcatagc tcacgctgta ggtatctcag
      481 ttcggtgtag gtcgttcgct ccaagctggg ctgtgtgcac gaaccccccg ttcagcccga
      541 ccgctgcgcc ttatccggta actatcgtct tgagtccaac ccggtaagac acgacttatc
      601 gccactggca gcagccactg gtaacaggat tagcagagcg aggtatgtag gcggtgctac
      661 agagttcttg aagtggtggc ctaactacgg ctacactaga aggacagtat ttggtatctg
      721 cgctctgctg aagccagtta ccttcggaaa aagagttggt agctcttgat ccggcaaaca
      781 aaccaccgct ggtagcggtg gtttttttgt ttgcaagcag cagattacgc gcagaaaaaa
      841 aggatctcaa gaagatcctt tgatcttttc tacggggtct gacgctcagt ggaacgaaaa
      901 ctcacgttaa gggattttgg tcatgagatt atcaaaaagg atcttcacct agatcctttt
      961 aaattaaaaa tgaagtttta aatcaatcta aagtatatat gagtaaactt ggtctgacag
     1021 ttaccaatgc ttaatcagtg aggcacctat ctcagcgatc tgtctatttc gttcatccat
     1081 agttgcctga ctccccgtcg tgtagataac tacgatacgg gagggcttac catctggccc
     1141 cagtgctgca atgataccgc gagaaccacg ctcaccggct ccagatttat cagcaataaa
     1201 ccagccagcc ggaagggccg agcgcagaag tggtcctgca actttatccg cctccatcca
     1261 gtctattaat tgttgccggg aagctagagt aagtagttcg ccagttaata gtttgcgcaa
     1321 cgttgttgcc attgctacag gcatcgtggt gtcacgctcg tcgtttggta tggcttcatt
     1381 cagctccggt tcccaacgat caaggcgagt tacatgatcc cccatgttgt gcaaaaaagc
     1441 ggttagctcc ttcggtcctc cgatcgttgt cagaagtaag ttggccgcag tgttatcact
     1501 catggttatg gcagcactgc ataattctct tactgtcatg ccatccgtaa gatgcttttc
     1561 tgtgactggt gagtactcaa ccaagtcatt ctgagaatag tgtatgcggc gaccgagttg
     1621 ctcttgcccg gcgtcaatac gggataatac cgcgccacat agcagaactt taaaagtgct
     1681 catcattgga aaacgttctt cggggcgaaa actctcaagg atcttaccgc tgttgagatc
     1741 cagttcgatg taacccactc gtgcacccaa ctgatcttca gcatctttta ctttcaccag
     1801 cgtttctggg tgagcaaaaa caggaaggca aaatgccgca aaaaagggaa taagggcgac
     1861 acggaaatgt tgaatactca tactcttcct ttttcaatat tattgaagca tttatcaggg
     1921 ttattgtctc atgagcggat acatatttga atgtatttag aaaaataaac aaataggggt
     1981 tccgcgcacg aattggccag cgctgcatta ccctgttatc cctaaccggt gcgtttttat
     2041 gcttgtagta ttgtataatg tttttaagat ccgctcttca cgcggaggcc acctttggtc
     2101 ttgacattca ctaaggagtg ggcctggaat aaaaccagaa atccccattc tcagtctgcc
     2161 ccaagccctc caattccgag ggcgctgtat gtataagctc gggcaggcaa aagtcgactg
     2221 tgagaacacg ccagcagagg gcgctgtggc cccatcagtc cctgcccact gaactctcca
     2281 gaaggaaaag cggcaaggat gcaaacaaga aaatcagacc agactgggag tctagaccct
     2341 gcgtcccacg cggtcccacc atggcttcct ctttggaatt ttcaggggga cccaggaaga
     2401 ctgacaccgc tgattacttt aattggctcc ggtgcccgtc agtgggcaga gcgcacatcg
     2461 cccacagtcc ccgagaagtt gtggggaggg gtcggcaatt gaaccggtgc ctagagaagg
     2521 tggcgcgggg taaactggga aagtgatgtc gtgtactggc tccgcctttt tcccgagggt
     2581 gggggagaac cgtatataag tgcagtagtc gccgtgaacg ttctttttcg caacgggttt
     2641 gccgccagaa cacaggtaag tgccgtgtgt ggttcccgcg ggcctggcct ctttacgggt
     2701 tatggccctt gcgtgccttg aattacttcc acctggctgc agtacgtgat tcttgatccc
     2761 gagcttcggg ttggaagtgg gtgggagagt tcgaggcctt gcgcttaagg agccccttcg
     2821 cctcgtgctt gagttgaggc ctggcctggg cgctggggcc gccgcgtgcg aatctggtgg
     2881 caccttcgcg cctgtctcgc tgctttcgat aagtctctag ccatttaaaa tttttgatga
     2941 cctgctgcga cgcttttttt ctggcaagat agtcttgtaa atgcgggcca agatctgcac
     3001 actggtattt cggtttttgg ggccgcgggc ggcgacgggg cccgtgcgtc ccagcgcaca
     3061 tgttcggcga ggcggggcct gcgagcgcgg ccaccgagaa tcggacgggg gtagtctcaa
     3121 gctggccggc ctgctctggt gcctggcctc gcgccgccgt gtatcgcccc gccctgggcg
     3181 gcaaggctgg cccggtcggc accagttgcg tgagcggaaa gatggccgct tcccggccct
     3241 gctgcaggga gctcaaaatg gaggacgcgg cgctcgggag agcgggcggg tgagtcaccc
     3301 acacaaagga aaagggcctt tccgtcctca gccgtcgctt catgtgactc cacggagtac
     3361 cgggcgccgt ccaggcacct cgattagttc tcgagctttt ggagtacgtc gtctttaggt
     3421 tggggggagg ggttttatgc gatggagttt ccccacactg agtgggtgga gactgaagtt
     3481 aggccagctt ggcacttgat gtaattctcc ttggaatttg ccctttttga gtttggatct
     3541 tggttcattc tcaagcctca gacagtggtt caaagttttt ttcttccatt tcaggtggat
     3601 cccaagggca gataagtttg tacaaaaaag agaggtgcca ccatggggag ccatatgaag
     3661 cagttggaag ataaggtaga agaacttctg agcaagaatt atcaccttga gaatgaagta
     3721 gccaggcttc acatggccgc gggtgtcaag caactcgcgg acgacagaac tctgttgatg
     3781 gcgggagtct cccacgacct gagaacaccc ctgacgcgaa taaggttggc aacggaaatg
     3841 atgtctgagc aggatgggta cctcgcggaa tcaattaaca aagacatcga agagtgcaac
     3901 gcgataattg agcagtttat tgactacctt cggactggac aggagatgcc catggaaatg
     3961 gcggatctga acgcagttct cggcgaggta attgctgcag agtccgggta cgagagagag
     4021 atcgagacag ccctctatcc gggctctatc gaggttaaaa tgcacccctt gagtattaag
     4081 agagctgtag ccaagatggt agtcaatgca gctcgctacg ggaatggttg gatcaaagtt
     4141 agttccggga ccgaaccgaa tagagcatgg tttcaggttg aagatgatgg ccccggtatc
     4201 gcgccagagc aacgaaaaca tcttttccaa ccgtttgtac gaggagattc agcacgcaca
     4261 atttcaggga ctggtctggg actagcgata gttcagagaa ttgttgacaa tcataacggt
     4321 atgcttgagc tgggaacctc cgaaaggggt ggtttgtcta ttcgagcctg gttgcccgtt
     4381 ccagtgacca gagcccaggg gacaacaaag gagggttgag cttgcggccg caaatcaacc
     4441 cgcttgaagt ctttaattaa accgcttgaa gtctttaatt aaaccgcttg aagtctttaa
     4501 ttaaaccgct tgaagtcttt aattaaacta aagcttgagc aactgatcta gaaccggtca
     4561 tggccgcaat aaaatatctt tattttcatt acatctgtgt gttggttttt tgtgtgttcg
     4621 aactagatgc tgtcgaccga tg
//
