# Supplementary material for: Robust and tunable signal processing in mammalian cells via engineered covalent modification cycles
Source: bioRxiv preprint, doi:10.1101/2021.03.30.437779, version 2 (2021-07-19)
Supplement: Supplementary Data [file 437779_file03.zip › Plasmids - Experiments/tRJ_00936.gb]

LOCUS       tRJ_00936               5299 bp    DNA     circular UNK 05-FEB-2020
DEFINITION  [ST1-2] E1_hEF1a_Inert_TagBFP-P2A-GCN4-EnvZm3t10_Inert_Synth pA.
ACCESSION   tRJ_00936
KEYWORDS    .
SOURCE      .
  ORGANISM  .
FEATURES             Location/Qualifiers
     Gg_overhang     1..4
                     /created_by="User"
                     /label="pL0 T"
     Gg_overhang     5..7
                     /created_by="User"
                     /label="pL1 T2"
     protein_bind    complement(9..15)
                     /created_by="User"
                     /label="SapI Bind"
     Gibson_Overhang 16..60
                     /created_by="User"
                     /modified_by="User"
                     /label="pL1 S2"
     Gg_overhang     97..100
                     /created_by="User"
                     /label="Ins 1"
     rep_origin      107..216
                     /ApEinfo_fwdcolor="cyan"
                     /ApEinfo_graphicformat="arrow_data {{0 1 2 0 0 -1} {} 0}
                     width 5 offset 0"
                     /ApEinfo_revcolor="green"
                     /label="RK2 trfa"
     primer_bind     complement(213..232)
                     /Mismatches=0
                     /%GC="55.0"
                     /Hairpin_Tm="35.3"
                     /Self_Dimer_Tm="17.9"
                     /Tm="57.2"
                     /annotation_group="166801958767100b81c7c21-b079-42f0-9b5c-
                     2f5c2b5f6342"
                     /Sequence="CCTGGCAGATCCTAGATGTG"
                     /created_by="primer3"
                     /label="JH1030R"
     rep_origin      244..926
                     /ApEinfo_fwdcolor="gray50"
                     /ApEinfo_graphicformat="arrow_data {{0 1 2 0 0 -1} {} 0}
                     width 5 offset 0"
                     /ApEinfo_revcolor="gray50"
                     /modified_by="jones"
                     /label="ColE1 origin"
     CDS             complement(1021..1881)
                     /created_by="User"
                     /label="AmpR"
     primer_bind     1712..1732
                     /Mismatches=0
                     /%GC="52.4"
                     /Hairpin_Tm="34.7"
                     /Self_Dimer_Tm="None"
                     /Tm="57.9"
                     /annotation_group="166801898681900e9835d03-0eda-46ac-951f-
                     3a5a93ec709f"
                     /Sequence="CTCTCAAGGATCTTACCGCTG"
                     /created_by="primer3"
                     /label="JH1030F"
     motif           complement(1882..1895)
                     /created_by="User"
                     /label="RBS"
     primer_bind     1916..1936
                     /Mismatches=0
                     /%GC="47.6"
                     /Hairpin_Tm="None"
                     /Self_Dimer_Tm="18.4"
                     /Tm="56.4"
                     /annotation_group="166802023559100b798d1d9-8980-407e-b54f-
                     435634de36c7"
                     /Sequence="CAGGGTTATTGTCTCATGAGC"
                     /created_by="primer3"
                     /label="JH856R"
     misc_feature    complement(1923..1951)
                     /created_by="User"
                     /label="pAmp"
                     /note="Geneious type: promoter_prokaryotic"
     Gg_overhang     1990..1993
                     /created_by="User"
                     /label="Ins 7"
     Gibson_Overhang 2028..2072
                     /created_by="User"
                     /modified_by="User"
                     /label="pL1 S1"
     protein_bind    2073..2079
                     /created_by="User"
                     /label="SapI Bind"
     Gg_overhang     2081..2083
                     /created_by="User"
                     /label="pL1 T1"
     gg_overhang     2084..2087
                     /created_by="User"
                     /label="pL0 I"
     Insulator       2088..2414
                     /created_by="User"
                     /label="E1 Insulator"
     protein_bind    2166..2170
                     /created_by="User"
                     /label="CTCF Bind (Short)"
     protein_bind    complement(2178..2182)
                     /created_by="User"
                     /label="CTCF Bind (Short)"
     protein_bind    complement(2237..2241)
                     /created_by="User"
                     /label="CTCF Bind (Short)"
     ligation        2415..2418
                     /label="Ligation"
     gg_overhang     2415..2418
                     /created_by="User"
                     /label="pL0 I-P"
     promoter        2423..2655
                     /modified_by="User"
                     /label="hEF1a Promoter"
     Enhancer        2452..2713
                     /created_by="User"
                     /label="CpG Island"
     promoter        2587..2592
                     /created_by="User"
                     /label="BRE-like"
     promoter        2593..2599
                     /created_by="User"
                     /label="TATA Box"
     misc_RNA        2623
                     /created_by="User"
                     /label="+1 Site"
     intron          2653..2661
                     /created_by="User"
                     /modified_by="User"
                     /label="U2 Splice Donor"
     misc_RNA        2655..2656
                     /created_by="User"
                     /label="Cut"
     intron          2656..3594
                     /created_by="User"
                     /label="hEF1a First Intron"
     Enhancer        2819..2908
                     /created_by="User"
                     /label="CpG Island"
     Enhancer        3011..3411
                     /created_by="User"
                     /label="CpG Island"
     protein_bind    3011..3025
                     /created_by="User"
                     /label="Gal4 Close Match (15)"
     protein_bind    3026..3044
                     /created_by="User"
                     /label="Gal4 Close Match (19)"
     protein_bind    3027..3032
                     /created_by="User"
                     /label="SP1 Binding Site"
     protein_bind    3030..3044
                     /created_by="User"
                     /label="Gal4 Close Match (15)"
     protein_bind    complement(3169..3174)
                     /created_by="User"
                     /label="SP1 Binding Site"
     protein_bind    3176..3181
                     /created_by="User"
                     /label="SP1 Binding Site"
     protein_bind    3179..3194
                     /created_by="User"
                     /label="Gal4 Close Match (16)"
     protein_bind    3284..3289
                     /created_by="User"
                     /label="SP1 Binding Site"
     misc_RNA        3289..3290
                     /created_by="User"
                     /modified_by="User"
                     /label="Putative Cut"
     protein_bind    3291..3297
                     /created_by="User"
                     /label="AP-1 Binding Site"
     protein_bind    3353..3369
                     /created_by="User"
                     /label="Gal4 Close Match"
     protein_bind    complement(3444..3453)
                     /created_by="User"
                     /label="NFkB Binding Site"
     intron          3559..3563
                     /created_by="User"
                     /modified_by="User"
                     /label="U2 Branch Point-like"
     intron          3576..3591
                     /created_by="User"
                     /label="Poly-Y Tract"
     intron          3592..3595
                     /created_by="User"
                     /modified_by="User"
                     /label="U2 Splice Acceptor"
     misc_RNA        3594..3595
                     /created_by="User"
                     /label="Cut"
     5'UTR           3595..3608
                     /created_by="User"
                     /label="hEF1a 5'UTR"
     Gg_overhang     3609..3612
                     /created_by="User"
                     /label="pL0 P-5 v2"
     5'UTR           3613..3632
                     /created_by="User"
                     /label="Inert"
     Gg_overhang     3633..3636
                     /created_by="User"
                     /modified_by="User"
                     /label="pL0 5-G"
     motif           3637..3642
                     /created_by="User"
                     /modified_by="User"
                     /label="Kozak"
     CDS             3643..5172
                     /created_by="User"
                     /modified_by="jones"
                     /label="TagBFP-P2A-GCN4-EnvZt10m3"
     domain          3646..4332
                     /created_by="User"
                     /label="TagBFP"
     motif           4333..4341
                     /created_by="User"
                     /label="GSG"
     motif           4342..4398
                     /created_by="jones"
                     /label="P2A"
     Ligation        4394..4397
                     /created_by="jones"
     sig_peptide     4408..4482
                     /created_by="User"
                     /modified_by="User"
                     /label="GCN4 Coiled-Coil"
     misc_feature    4483..5169
                     /created_by="User"
                     /modified_by="User"
                     /label="Cytoplasmic. {ECO:0000305}."
                     /note="Geneious type: Topological_domain"
     domain          <4483..4515
                     /created_by="User"
                     /label="HAMP. {ECO:0000255|PROSITE-ProRule:PRU00102}."
     domain          4486..4686
                     /created_by="User"
                     /label="DHp (A) Domain"
     domain          4537..5139
                     /created_by="User"
                     /label="Histidine kinase.
                     {ECO:0000255|PROSITE-ProRule:PRU00107}."
     motif           4549..4560
                     /created_by="User"
                     /modified_by="User"
                     /label="ExxT Form"
     misc_feature    4549..4551
                     /created_by="User"
                     /label="E/D --> A Eliminates Kinase (K-/P+, Willett2012)"
                     /note="Geneious type: mutagenesis_site"
     misc_feature    4558..4560
                     /created_by="User"
                     /label="T/N --> A Eliminates Phosphatase (K+/P-,
                     Willett2012)"
                     /note="Geneious type: mutagenesis_site"
     misc_feature    4678..4680
                     /created_by="User"
                     /modified_by="User"
                     /label="Y-->D Eliminates Phosphatase (K+/P-, Hsing1998)"
                     /note="Geneious type: mutagenesis_site"
     domain          4687..5169
                     /created_by="User"
                     /label="CA (B) Domain"
     misc_difference 4846..4848
                     /created_by="User"
                     /modified_by="User"
                     /label="Library 2: Library 1 w/ N-->K here"
     misc_feature    4846..4848
                     /created_by="User"
                     /modified_by="User"
                     /label="N-->K Eliminates Kinase (K-/P+, Hsing1998)"
                     /note="Geneious type: mutagenesis_site"
     misc_feature    4987..4989
                     /created_by="User"
                     /label="F-->L Eliminates Kinase (K-/P+, Hsing1998)"
                     /note="Geneious type: mutagenesis_site"
     misc_feature    5023..5025
                     /created_by="User"
                     /modified_by="User"
                     /label="T-->K Eliminates Phosphatase (K+/P-, Hsing1998)"
                     /note="Geneious type: mutagenesis_site"
     gg_overhang     5173..5176
                     /created_by="User"
                     /label="pL0 G-3"
     3'UTR           5177..5196
                     /created_by="User"
                     /label="Inert"
     ligation        5197..5200
                     /label="Ligation"
     gg_overhang     5197..5200
                     /created_by="User"
                     /label="pL0 3-T"
     terminator      5201..5299
                     /created_by="User"
                     /modified_by="User"
                     /label="Synth Terminator"
     polyA_signal    5225..5230
                     /created_by="User"
                     /label="Poly-A Signal"
     polyA_signal    complement(5236..5241)
                     /created_by="User"
                     /label="Poly-A Signal"
ORIGIN      
        1 cgctcgctga agagcggtgc gtttttatgc ttgtagtatt gtataatgtt tttaagatcc
       61 ttaattaata gggataacag ggtaatatct tgccctgcac gaataccagc gaccccttgc
      121 ccaaatactt gccgtgggcc tcggcctgag agccaaaaca cttgatgcgg aagaagtcgg
      181 tgcgctcctg cttgtcgccg gcatcgttgc gccacatcta ggatctgcca ggaaccgtaa
      241 aaaggccgcg ttgctggcgt ttttccatag gctccgcccc cctgacgagc atcacaaaaa
      301 tcgacgctca agtcagaggt ggcgaaaccc gacaggacta taaagatacc aggcgtttcc
      361 ccctggaagc tccctcgtgc gctctcctgt tccgaccctg ccgcttaccg gatacctgtc
      421 cgcctttctc ccttcgggaa gcgtggcgct ttctcatagc tcacgctgta ggtatctcag
      481 ttcggtgtag gtcgttcgct ccaagctggg ctgtgtgcac gaaccccccg ttcagcccga
      541 ccgctgcgcc ttatccggta actatcgtct tgagtccaac ccggtaagac acgacttatc
      601 gccactggca gcagccactg gtaacaggat tagcagagcg aggtatgtag gcggtgctac
      661 agagttcttg aagtggtggc ctaactacgg ctacactaga aggacagtat ttggtatctg
      721 cgctctgctg aagccagtta ccttcggaaa aagagttggt agctcttgat ccggcaaaca
      781 aaccaccgct ggtagcggtg gtttttttgt ttgcaagcag cagattacgc gcagaaaaaa
      841 aggatctcaa gaagatcctt tgatcttttc tacggggtct gacgctcagt ggaacgaaaa
      901 ctcacgttaa gggattttgg tcatgagatt atcaaaaagg atcttcacct agatcctttt
      961 aaattaaaaa tgaagtttta aatcaatcta aagtatatat gagtaaactt ggtctgacag
     1021 ttaccaatgc ttaatcagtg aggcacctat ctcagcgatc tgtctatttc gttcatccat
     1081 agttgcctga ctccccgtcg tgtagataac tacgatacgg gagggcttac catctggccc
     1141 cagtgctgca atgataccgc gagaaccacg ctcaccggct ccagatttat cagcaataaa
     1201 ccagccagcc ggaagggccg agcgcagaag tggtcctgca actttatccg cctccatcca
     1261 gtctattaat tgttgccggg aagctagagt aagtagttcg ccagttaata gtttgcgcaa
     1321 cgttgttgcc attgctacag gcatcgtggt gtcacgctcg tcgtttggta tggcttcatt
     1381 cagctccggt tcccaacgat caaggcgagt tacatgatcc cccatgttgt gcaaaaaagc
     1441 ggttagctcc ttcggtcctc cgatcgttgt cagaagtaag ttggccgcag tgttatcact
     1501 catggttatg gcagcactgc ataattctct tactgtcatg ccatccgtaa gatgcttttc
     1561 tgtgactggt gagtactcaa ccaagtcatt ctgagaatag tgtatgcggc gaccgagttg
     1621 ctcttgcccg gcgtcaatac gggataatac cgcgccacat agcagaactt taaaagtgct
     1681 catcattgga aaacgttctt cggggcgaaa actctcaagg atcttaccgc tgttgagatc
     1741 cagttcgatg taacccactc gtgcacccaa ctgatcttca gcatctttta ctttcaccag
     1801 cgtttctggg tgagcaaaaa caggaaggca aaatgccgca aaaaagggaa taagggcgac
     1861 acggaaatgt tgaatactca tactcttcct ttttcaatat tattgaagca tttatcaggg
     1921 ttattgtctc atgagcggat acatatttga atgtatttag aaaaataaac aaataggggt
     1981 tccgcgcacg aattggccag cgctgcatta ccctgttatc cctaaccggt ttaccgagct
     2041 cttattggtt ttcaaacttc attgactgtg ccgctcttca accggaggcc acctttggtc
     2101 ttgacattca ctaaggagtg ggcctggaat aaaaccagaa atccccattc tcagtctgcc
     2161 ccaagccctc caattccgag ggcgctgtat gtataagctc gggcaggcaa aagtcgactg
     2221 tgagaacacg ccagcagagg gcgctgtggc cccatcagtc cctgcccact gaactctcca
     2281 gaaggaaaag cggcaaggat gcaaacaaga aaatcagacc agactgggag tctagaccct
     2341 gcgtcccacg cggtcccacc atggcttcct ctttggaatt ttcaggggga cccaggaaga
     2401 ctgacaccgc tgattacttt aattggctcc ggtgcccgtc agtgggcaga gcgcacatcg
     2461 cccacagtcc ccgagaagtt gtggggaggg gtcggcaatt gaaccggtgc ctagagaagg
     2521 tggcgcgggg taaactggga aagtgatgtc gtgtactggc tccgcctttt tcccgagggt
     2581 gggggagaac cgtatataag tgcagtagtc gccgtgaacg ttctttttcg caacgggttt
     2641 gccgccagaa cacaggtaag tgccgtgtgt ggttcccgcg ggcctggcct ctttacgggt
     2701 tatggccctt gcgtgccttg aattacttcc acctggctgc agtacgtgat tcttgatccc
     2761 gagcttcggg ttggaagtgg gtgggagagt tcgaggcctt gcgcttaagg agccccttcg
     2821 cctcgtgctt gagttgaggc ctggcctggg cgctggggcc gccgcgtgcg aatctggtgg
     2881 caccttcgcg cctgtctcgc tgctttcgat aagtctctag ccatttaaaa tttttgatga
     2941 cctgctgcga cgcttttttt ctggcaagat agtcttgtaa atgcgggcca agatctgcac
     3001 actggtattt cggtttttgg ggccgcgggc ggcgacgggg cccgtgcgtc ccagcgcaca
     3061 tgttcggcga ggcggggcct gcgagcgcgg ccaccgagaa tcggacgggg gtagtctcaa
     3121 gctggccggc ctgctctggt gcctggcctc gcgccgccgt gtatcgcccc gccctgggcg
     3181 gcaaggctgg cccggtcggc accagttgcg tgagcggaaa gatggccgct tcccggccct
     3241 gctgcaggga gctcaaaatg gaggacgcgg cgctcgggag agcgggcggg tgagtcaccc
     3301 acacaaagga aaagggcctt tccgtcctca gccgtcgctt catgtgactc cacggagtac
     3361 cgggcgccgt ccaggcacct cgattagttc tcgagctttt ggagtacgtc gtctttaggt
     3421 tggggggagg ggttttatgc gatggagttt ccccacactg agtgggtgga gactgaagtt
     3481 aggccagctt ggcacttgat gtaattctcc ttggaatttg ccctttttga gtttggatct
     3541 tggttcattc tcaagcctca gacagtggtt caaagttttt ttcttccatt tcaggtggat
     3601 cccaagggca gataagtttg tacaaaaaag agaggtgcca ccatgagcga gctgattaag
     3661 gagaacatgc acatgaagct gtacatggag ggcaccgtgg acaaccatca cttcaagtgc
     3721 acatccgagg gcgaaggcaa gccctacgag ggcacccaga ccatgagaat caaggtggtc
     3781 gagggcggcc ctctcccctt cgccttcgac atcctggcta ctagcttcct ctacggcagc
     3841 aagaccttca tcaaccacac ccagggcatc cccgacttct tcaagcagtc cttccctgag
     3901 ggcttcacat gggagagagt caccacatac gaagacgggg gcgtgctgac cgctacccag
     3961 gacaccagcc tccaggacgg ctgcctcatc tacaacgtca agatcagagg ggtgaacttc
     4021 acatccaacg gccctgtgat gcagaagaaa acactcggct gggaggcctt caccgagacg
     4081 ctgtaccccg ctgacggcgg cctggaaggc agaaacgaca tggccctgaa gctcgtgggc
     4141 gggagccatc tgatcgcaaa catcaagacc acatatagat ccaagaaacc cgctaagaac
     4201 ctcaagatgc ctggcgtcta ctatgtggac tacagactgg aaagaatcaa ggaggccaac
     4261 aacgagacat acgtcgagca gcacgaggtg gcagtggcca gatactgcga cctccctagc
     4321 aaactggggc acggatctgg cgccaccaac ttctctctgc tgaagcaggc cggcgacgtg
     4381 gaggagaacc caggtccagg gagccatatg aagcagttgg aagataaggt agaagaactt
     4441 ctgagcaaga attatcacct tgagaatgaa gtagccaggc ttcacatggc cgcgggtgtc
     4501 aagcaactcg cggacgacag aactctgttg atggcgggag tctcccacga cctgagaaca
     4561 cccctgacgc gaataaggtt ggcaacggaa atgatgtctg agcaggatgg gtacctcgcg
     4621 gaatcaatta acaaagacat cgaagagtgc aacgcgataa ttgagcagtt tattgactac
     4681 cttcggactg gacaggagat gcccatggaa atggcggatc tgaacgcagt tctcggcgag
     4741 gtaattgctg cagagtccgg gtacgagaga gagatcgaga cagccctcta tccgggctct
     4801 atcgaggtta aaatgcaccc cttgagtatt aagagagctg tagccaagat ggtagtcaat
     4861 gcagctcgct acgggaatgg ttggatcaaa gttagttccg ggaccgaacc gaatagagca
     4921 tggtttcagg ttgaagatga tggccccggt atcgcgccag agcaacgaaa acatcttttc
     4981 caaccgtttg tacgaggaga ttcagcacgc acaatttcag ggactggtct gggactagcg
     5041 atagttcaga gaattgttga caatcataac ggtatgcttg agctgggaac ctccgaaagg
     5101 ggtggtttgt ctattcgagc ctggttgccc gttccagtga ccagagccca ggggacaaca
     5161 aaggagggtt gagcttccac tggattgtac aattaccaac tgatctagaa ccggtcatgg
     5221 ccgcaataaa atatctttat tttcattaca tctgtgtgtt ggttttttgt gtgttcgaac
     5281 tagatgctgt cgaccgatg
//
