# Supplementary material for: Robust and tunable signal processing in mammalian cells via engineered covalent modification cycles
Source: bioRxiv preprint, doi:10.1101/2021.03.30.437779, version 2 (2021-07-19)
Supplement: Supplementary Data [file 437779_file03.zip › Plasmids - Experiments/tRJ_00937.gb]

LOCUS       tRJ_00937               5788 bp    DNA     circular UNK 30-MAR-2021
DEFINITION  [ST1-2] E1_hEF1a_Inert_TagBFP-P2A-DDd-GCN4-EnvZm3t10_Inert_Synth
            pA.
ACCESSION   tRJ_00937
KEYWORDS    .
SOURCE      .
  ORGANISM  .
FEATURES             Location/Qualifiers
     Gg_overhang     1..4
                     /created_by="User"
                     /label="pL0 T"
     Gg_overhang     5..7
                     /created_by="User"
                     /label="pL1 T2"
     protein_bind    complement(9..15)
                     /created_by="User"
                     /label="SapI Bind"
     Gibson_Overhang 16..60
                     /created_by="User"
                     /modified_by="User"
                     /label="pL1 S2"
     Gg_overhang     97..100
                     /created_by="User"
                     /label="Ins 1"
     rep_origin      107..216
                     /ApEinfo_fwdcolor="cyan"
                     /ApEinfo_graphicformat="arrow_data {{0 1 2 0 0 -1} {} 0}
                     width 5 offset 0"
                     /ApEinfo_revcolor="green"
                     /label="RK2 trfa"
     primer_bind     complement(213..232)
                     /Mismatches=0
                     /%GC="55.0"
                     /Hairpin_Tm="35.3"
                     /Self_Dimer_Tm="17.9"
                     /Tm="57.2"
                     /annotation_group="166802478705300e73766eb-7a37-41a0-b401-
                     27660cc31a98"
                     /Sequence="CCTGGCAGATCCTAGATGTG"
                     /created_by="primer3"
                     /label="JH1030R"
     rep_origin      244..926
                     /ApEinfo_fwdcolor="gray50"
                     /ApEinfo_graphicformat="arrow_data {{0 1 2 0 0 -1} {} 0}
                     width 5 offset 0"
                     /ApEinfo_revcolor="gray50"
                     /modified_by="jones"
                     /label="ColE1 origin"
     CDS             complement(1021..1881)
                     /created_by="User"
                     /label="AmpR"
     primer_bind     1712..1732
                     /Mismatches=0
                     /%GC="52.4"
                     /Hairpin_Tm="34.7"
                     /Self_Dimer_Tm="None"
                     /Tm="57.9"
                     /annotation_group="166802412128200349fa726-a1fb-4943-9644-
                     d1668367cd79"
                     /Sequence="CTCTCAAGGATCTTACCGCTG"
                     /created_by="primer3"
                     /label="JH1030F"
     motif           complement(1882..1895)
                     /created_by="User"
                     /label="RBS"
     primer_bind     1916..1936
                     /Mismatches=0
                     /%GC="47.6"
                     /Hairpin_Tm="None"
                     /Self_Dimer_Tm="18.4"
                     /Tm="56.4"
                     /annotation_group="166802539998600b08aee6f-4a0a-4b52-9dd9-
                     164a9897c219"
                     /Sequence="CAGGGTTATTGTCTCATGAGC"
                     /created_by="primer3"
                     /label="JH856R"
     misc_feature    complement(1923..1951)
                     /created_by="User"
                     /label="pAmp"
                     /note="Geneious type: promoter_prokaryotic"
     Gg_overhang     1990..1993
                     /created_by="User"
                     /label="Ins 7"
     Gibson_Overhang 2028..2072
                     /created_by="User"
                     /modified_by="User"
                     /label="pL1 S1"
     protein_bind    2073..2079
                     /created_by="User"
                     /label="SapI Bind"
     Gg_overhang     2081..2083
                     /created_by="User"
                     /label="pL1 T1"
     gg_overhang     2084..2087
                     /created_by="User"
                     /label="pL0 I"
     Insulator       2088..2414
                     /created_by="User"
                     /label="E1 Insulator"
     protein_bind    2166..2170
                     /created_by="User"
                     /label="CTCF Bind (Short)"
     protein_bind    complement(2178..2182)
                     /created_by="User"
                     /label="CTCF Bind (Short)"
     protein_bind    complement(2237..2241)
                     /created_by="User"
                     /label="CTCF Bind (Short)"
     ligation        2415..2418
                     /label="Ligation"
     gg_overhang     2415..2418
                     /created_by="User"
                     /label="pL0 I-P"
     promoter        2423..2655
                     /modified_by="User"
                     /label="hEF1a Promoter"
     Enhancer        2452..2713
                     /created_by="User"
                     /label="CpG Island"
     promoter        2587..2592
                     /created_by="User"
                     /label="BRE-like"
     promoter        2593..2599
                     /created_by="User"
                     /label="TATA Box"
     misc_RNA        2623
                     /created_by="User"
                     /label="+1 Site"
     intron          2653..2661
                     /created_by="User"
                     /modified_by="User"
                     /label="U2 Splice Donor"
     misc_RNA        2655..2656
                     /created_by="User"
                     /label="Cut"
     intron          2656..3594
                     /created_by="User"
                     /label="hEF1a First Intron"
     Enhancer        2819..2908
                     /created_by="User"
                     /label="CpG Island"
     Enhancer        3011..3411
                     /created_by="User"
                     /label="CpG Island"
     protein_bind    3011..3025
                     /created_by="User"
                     /label="Gal4 Close Match (15)"
     protein_bind    3026..3044
                     /created_by="User"
                     /label="Gal4 Close Match (19)"
     protein_bind    3027..3032
                     /created_by="User"
                     /label="SP1 Binding Site"
     protein_bind    3030..3044
                     /created_by="User"
                     /label="Gal4 Close Match (15)"
     protein_bind    complement(3169..3174)
                     /created_by="User"
                     /label="SP1 Binding Site"
     protein_bind    3176..3181
                     /created_by="User"
                     /label="SP1 Binding Site"
     protein_bind    3179..3194
                     /created_by="User"
                     /label="Gal4 Close Match (16)"
     protein_bind    3284..3289
                     /created_by="User"
                     /label="SP1 Binding Site"
     misc_RNA        3289..3290
                     /created_by="User"
                     /modified_by="User"
                     /label="Putative Cut"
     protein_bind    3291..3297
                     /created_by="User"
                     /label="AP-1 Binding Site"
     protein_bind    3353..3369
                     /created_by="User"
                     /label="Gal4 Close Match"
     protein_bind    complement(3444..3453)
                     /created_by="User"
                     /label="NFkB Binding Site"
     intron          3559..3563
                     /created_by="User"
                     /modified_by="User"
                     /label="U2 Branch Point-like"
     intron          3576..3591
                     /created_by="User"
                     /label="Poly-Y Tract"
     intron          3592..3595
                     /created_by="User"
                     /modified_by="User"
                     /label="U2 Splice Acceptor"
     misc_RNA        3594..3595
                     /created_by="User"
                     /label="Cut"
     5'UTR           3595..3608
                     /created_by="User"
                     /label="hEF1a 5'UTR"
     Gg_overhang     3609..3612
                     /created_by="User"
                     /label="pL0 P-5 v2"
     5'UTR           3613..3632
                     /created_by="User"
                     /label="Inert"
     Gg_overhang     3633..3636
                     /created_by="User"
                     /modified_by="User"
                     /label="pL0 5-G"
     motif           3637..3642
                     /created_by="User"
                     /modified_by="User"
                     /label="Kozak"
     CDS             3643..5661
                     /created_by="User"
                     /modified_by="jones"
                     /label="TagBFP-P2A-DDd-GCN4-EnvZt10m3"
     domain          3646..4332
                     /created_by="User"
                     /label="TagBFP"
     motif           4333..4341
                     /created_by="User"
                     /label="GSG"
     motif           4342..4398
                     /created_by="jones"
                     /label="P2A"
     Ligation        4394..4397
                     /created_by="jones"
     misc_feature    4399..4872
                     /created_by="User"
                     /modified_by="User"
                     /label="DDd"
                     /note="Geneious type: degradation_domain"
     motif           4873..4887
                     /created_by="User"
                     /modified_by="jones"
                     /label="G4S"
     ligation        4884..4887
                     /created_by="jones"
                     /label="Ligation"
     sig_peptide     4897..4971
                     /created_by="User"
                     /modified_by="User"
                     /label="GCN4 Coiled-Coil"
     misc_feature    4972..5658
                     /created_by="User"
                     /modified_by="User"
                     /label="Cytoplasmic. {ECO:0000305}."
                     /note="Geneious type: Topological_domain"
     domain          <4972..5004
                     /created_by="User"
                     /label="HAMP. {ECO:0000255|PROSITE-ProRule:PRU00102}."
     domain          4975..5175
                     /created_by="User"
                     /label="DHp (A) Domain"
     domain          5026..5628
                     /created_by="User"
                     /label="Histidine kinase.
                     {ECO:0000255|PROSITE-ProRule:PRU00107}."
     motif           5038..5049
                     /created_by="User"
                     /modified_by="User"
                     /label="ExxT Form"
     misc_feature    5038..5040
                     /created_by="User"
                     /label="E/D --> A Eliminates Kinase (K-/P+, Willett2012)"
                     /note="Geneious type: mutagenesis_site"
     misc_feature    5047..5049
                     /created_by="User"
                     /label="T/N --> A Eliminates Phosphatase (K+/P-,
                     Willett2012)"
                     /note="Geneious type: mutagenesis_site"
     misc_feature    5167..5169
                     /created_by="User"
                     /modified_by="User"
                     /label="Y-->D Eliminates Phosphatase (K+/P-, Hsing1998)"
                     /note="Geneious type: mutagenesis_site"
     domain          5176..5658
                     /created_by="User"
                     /label="CA (B) Domain"
     misc_difference 5335..5337
                     /created_by="User"
                     /modified_by="User"
                     /label="Library 2: Library 1 w/ N-->K here"
     misc_feature    5335..5337
                     /created_by="User"
                     /modified_by="User"
                     /label="N-->K Eliminates Kinase (K-/P+, Hsing1998)"
                     /note="Geneious type: mutagenesis_site"
     misc_feature    5476..5478
                     /created_by="User"
                     /label="F-->L Eliminates Kinase (K-/P+, Hsing1998)"
                     /note="Geneious type: mutagenesis_site"
     misc_feature    5512..5514
                     /created_by="User"
                     /modified_by="User"
                     /label="T-->K Eliminates Phosphatase (K+/P-, Hsing1998)"
                     /note="Geneious type: mutagenesis_site"
     gg_overhang     5662..5665
                     /created_by="User"
                     /label="pL0 G-3"
     3'UTR           5666..5685
                     /created_by="User"
                     /label="Inert"
     ligation        5686..5689
                     /label="Ligation"
     gg_overhang     5686..5689
                     /created_by="User"
                     /label="pL0 3-T"
     terminator      5690..5788
                     /created_by="User"
                     /modified_by="User"
                     /label="Synth Terminator"
     polyA_signal    5714..5719
                     /created_by="User"
                     /label="Poly-A Signal"
     polyA_signal    complement(5725..5730)
                     /created_by="User"
                     /label="Poly-A Signal"
ORIGIN      
        1 cgctcgctga agagcggtgc gtttttatgc ttgtagtatt gtataatgtt tttaagatcc
       61 ttaattaata gggataacag ggtaatatct tgccctgcac gaataccagc gaccccttgc
      121 ccaaatactt gccgtgggcc tcggcctgag agccaaaaca cttgatgcgg aagaagtcgg
      181 tgcgctcctg cttgtcgccg gcatcgttgc gccacatcta ggatctgcca ggaaccgtaa
      241 aaaggccgcg ttgctggcgt ttttccatag gctccgcccc cctgacgagc atcacaaaaa
      301 tcgacgctca agtcagaggt ggcgaaaccc gacaggacta taaagatacc aggcgtttcc
      361 ccctggaagc tccctcgtgc gctctcctgt tccgaccctg ccgcttaccg gatacctgtc
      421 cgcctttctc ccttcgggaa gcgtggcgct ttctcatagc tcacgctgta ggtatctcag
      481 ttcggtgtag gtcgttcgct ccaagctggg ctgtgtgcac gaaccccccg ttcagcccga
      541 ccgctgcgcc ttatccggta actatcgtct tgagtccaac ccggtaagac acgacttatc
      601 gccactggca gcagccactg gtaacaggat tagcagagcg aggtatgtag gcggtgctac
      661 agagttcttg aagtggtggc ctaactacgg ctacactaga aggacagtat ttggtatctg
      721 cgctctgctg aagccagtta ccttcggaaa aagagttggt agctcttgat ccggcaaaca
      781 aaccaccgct ggtagcggtg gtttttttgt ttgcaagcag cagattacgc gcagaaaaaa
      841 aggatctcaa gaagatcctt tgatcttttc tacggggtct gacgctcagt ggaacgaaaa
      901 ctcacgttaa gggattttgg tcatgagatt atcaaaaagg atcttcacct agatcctttt
      961 aaattaaaaa tgaagtttta aatcaatcta aagtatatat gagtaaactt ggtctgacag
     1021 ttaccaatgc ttaatcagtg aggcacctat ctcagcgatc tgtctatttc gttcatccat
     1081 agttgcctga ctccccgtcg tgtagataac tacgatacgg gagggcttac catctggccc
     1141 cagtgctgca atgataccgc gagaaccacg ctcaccggct ccagatttat cagcaataaa
     1201 ccagccagcc ggaagggccg agcgcagaag tggtcctgca actttatccg cctccatcca
     1261 gtctattaat tgttgccggg aagctagagt aagtagttcg ccagttaata gtttgcgcaa
     1321 cgttgttgcc attgctacag gcatcgtggt gtcacgctcg tcgtttggta tggcttcatt
     1381 cagctccggt tcccaacgat caaggcgagt tacatgatcc cccatgttgt gcaaaaaagc
     1441 ggttagctcc ttcggtcctc cgatcgttgt cagaagtaag ttggccgcag tgttatcact
     1501 catggttatg gcagcactgc ataattctct tactgtcatg ccatccgtaa gatgcttttc
     1561 tgtgactggt gagtactcaa ccaagtcatt ctgagaatag tgtatgcggc gaccgagttg
     1621 ctcttgcccg gcgtcaatac gggataatac cgcgccacat agcagaactt taaaagtgct
     1681 catcattgga aaacgttctt cggggcgaaa actctcaagg atcttaccgc tgttgagatc
     1741 cagttcgatg taacccactc gtgcacccaa ctgatcttca gcatctttta ctttcaccag
     1801 cgtttctggg tgagcaaaaa caggaaggca aaatgccgca aaaaagggaa taagggcgac
     1861 acggaaatgt tgaatactca tactcttcct ttttcaatat tattgaagca tttatcaggg
     1921 ttattgtctc atgagcggat acatatttga atgtatttag aaaaataaac aaataggggt
     1981 tccgcgcacg aattggccag cgctgcatta ccctgttatc cctaaccggt ttaccgagct
     2041 cttattggtt ttcaaacttc attgactgtg ccgctcttca accggaggcc acctttggtc
     2101 ttgacattca ctaaggagtg ggcctggaat aaaaccagaa atccccattc tcagtctgcc
     2161 ccaagccctc caattccgag ggcgctgtat gtataagctc gggcaggcaa aagtcgactg
     2221 tgagaacacg ccagcagagg gcgctgtggc cccatcagtc cctgcccact gaactctcca
     2281 gaaggaaaag cggcaaggat gcaaacaaga aaatcagacc agactgggag tctagaccct
     2341 gcgtcccacg cggtcccacc atggcttcct ctttggaatt ttcaggggga cccaggaaga
     2401 ctgacaccgc tgattacttt aattggctcc ggtgcccgtc agtgggcaga gcgcacatcg
     2461 cccacagtcc ccgagaagtt gtggggaggg gtcggcaatt gaaccggtgc ctagagaagg
     2521 tggcgcgggg taaactggga aagtgatgtc gtgtactggc tccgcctttt tcccgagggt
     2581 gggggagaac cgtatataag tgcagtagtc gccgtgaacg ttctttttcg caacgggttt
     2641 gccgccagaa cacaggtaag tgccgtgtgt ggttcccgcg ggcctggcct ctttacgggt
     2701 tatggccctt gcgtgccttg aattacttcc acctggctgc agtacgtgat tcttgatccc
     2761 gagcttcggg ttggaagtgg gtgggagagt tcgaggcctt gcgcttaagg agccccttcg
     2821 cctcgtgctt gagttgaggc ctggcctggg cgctggggcc gccgcgtgcg aatctggtgg
     2881 caccttcgcg cctgtctcgc tgctttcgat aagtctctag ccatttaaaa tttttgatga
     2941 cctgctgcga cgcttttttt ctggcaagat agtcttgtaa atgcgggcca agatctgcac
     3001 actggtattt cggtttttgg ggccgcgggc ggcgacgggg cccgtgcgtc ccagcgcaca
     3061 tgttcggcga ggcggggcct gcgagcgcgg ccaccgagaa tcggacgggg gtagtctcaa
     3121 gctggccggc ctgctctggt gcctggcctc gcgccgccgt gtatcgcccc gccctgggcg
     3181 gcaaggctgg cccggtcggc accagttgcg tgagcggaaa gatggccgct tcccggccct
     3241 gctgcaggga gctcaaaatg gaggacgcgg cgctcgggag agcgggcggg tgagtcaccc
     3301 acacaaagga aaagggcctt tccgtcctca gccgtcgctt catgtgactc cacggagtac
     3361 cgggcgccgt ccaggcacct cgattagttc tcgagctttt ggagtacgtc gtctttaggt
     3421 tggggggagg ggttttatgc gatggagttt ccccacactg agtgggtgga gactgaagtt
     3481 aggccagctt ggcacttgat gtaattctcc ttggaatttg ccctttttga gtttggatct
     3541 tggttcattc tcaagcctca gacagtggtt caaagttttt ttcttccatt tcaggtggat
     3601 cccaagggca gataagtttg tacaaaaaag agaggtgcca ccatgagcga gctgattaag
     3661 gagaacatgc acatgaagct gtacatggag ggcaccgtgg acaaccatca cttcaagtgc
     3721 acatccgagg gcgaaggcaa gccctacgag ggcacccaga ccatgagaat caaggtggtc
     3781 gagggcggcc ctctcccctt cgccttcgac atcctggcta ctagcttcct ctacggcagc
     3841 aagaccttca tcaaccacac ccagggcatc cccgacttct tcaagcagtc cttccctgag
     3901 ggcttcacat gggagagagt caccacatac gaagacgggg gcgtgctgac cgctacccag
     3961 gacaccagcc tccaggacgg ctgcctcatc tacaacgtca agatcagagg ggtgaacttc
     4021 acatccaacg gccctgtgat gcagaagaaa acactcggct gggaggcctt caccgagacg
     4081 ctgtaccccg ctgacggcgg cctggaaggc agaaacgaca tggccctgaa gctcgtgggc
     4141 gggagccatc tgatcgcaaa catcaagacc acatatagat ccaagaaacc cgctaagaac
     4201 ctcaagatgc ctggcgtcta ctatgtggac tacagactgg aaagaatcaa ggaggccaac
     4261 aacgagacat acgtcgagca gcacgaggtg gcagtggcca gatactgcga cctccctagc
     4321 aaactggggc acggatctgg cgccaccaac ttctctctgc tgaagcaggc cggcgacgtg
     4381 gaggagaacc caggtccaat cagtctgatt gcggcgttag cggtagatta cgttatcggc
     4441 atggaaaacg ccatgccgtg gaacctgcct gccgatctcg cctggtttaa acgcaacacc
     4501 ttaaataaac ccgtgattat gggccgccat acctgggaat caatcggtcg tccgttgcca
     4561 ggacgcaaaa atattatcct cagcagtcaa ccgagtacgg acgatcgcgt aacgtgggtg
     4621 aagtcggtgg atgaagccat cgcggcgtgt ggtgacgtac cagaaatcat ggtgattggc
     4681 ggcggtcgcg ttattgaaca gttcttgcca aaagcgcaaa aactgtatct gacgcatatc
     4741 gacgcagaag tggaaggcga cacccatttc ccggattacg agccggatga ctgggaatcg
     4801 gtattcagcg aattccacga tgctgatgcg cagaactctc acagctattg ctttgagatt
     4861 ctggagcggc gaggcggagg tggatctggg agccatatga agcagttgga agataaggta
     4921 gaagaacttc tgagcaagaa ttatcacctt gagaatgaag tagccaggct tcacatggcc
     4981 gcgggtgtca agcaactcgc ggacgacaga actctgttga tggcgggagt ctcccacgac
     5041 ctgagaacac ccctgacgcg aataaggttg gcaacggaaa tgatgtctga gcaggatggg
     5101 tacctcgcgg aatcaattaa caaagacatc gaagagtgca acgcgataat tgagcagttt
     5161 attgactacc ttcggactgg acaggagatg cccatggaaa tggcggatct gaacgcagtt
     5221 ctcggcgagg taattgctgc agagtccggg tacgagagag agatcgagac agccctctat
     5281 ccgggctcta tcgaggttaa aatgcacccc ttgagtatta agagagctgt agccaagatg
     5341 gtagtcaatg cagctcgcta cgggaatggt tggatcaaag ttagttccgg gaccgaaccg
     5401 aatagagcat ggtttcaggt tgaagatgat ggccccggta tcgcgccaga gcaacgaaaa
     5461 catcttttcc aaccgtttgt acgaggagat tcagcacgca caatttcagg gactggtctg
     5521 ggactagcga tagttcagag aattgttgac aatcataacg gtatgcttga gctgggaacc
     5581 tccgaaaggg gtggtttgtc tattcgagcc tggttgcccg ttccagtgac cagagcccag
     5641 gggacaacaa aggagggttg agcttccact ggattgtaca attaccaact gatctagaac
     5701 cggtcatggc cgcaataaaa tatctttatt ttcattacat ctgtgtgttg gttttttgtg
     5761 tgttcgaact agatgctgtc gaccgatg
//
