# Supplementary material for: Robust and tunable signal processing in mammalian cells via engineered covalent modification cycles
Source: bioRxiv preprint, doi:10.1101/2021.03.30.437779, version 2 (2021-07-19)
Supplement: Supplementary Data [file 437779_file03.zip › Plasmids - Experiments/tRJ_00938.gb]

LOCUS       tRJ_00938               5788 bp    DNA     circular UNK 30-MAR-2021
DEFINITION  [ST1-2] E1_hEF1a_Inert_TagBFP-P2A-GCN4-EnvZm3t10-DDd_Inert_Synth
            pA.
ACCESSION   tRJ_00938
KEYWORDS    .
SOURCE      .
  ORGANISM  .
FEATURES             Location/Qualifiers
     Gg_overhang     1..4
                     /created_by="User"
                     /label="pL0 T"
     Gg_overhang     5..7
                     /created_by="User"
                     /label="pL1 T2"
     protein_bind    complement(9..15)
                     /created_by="User"
                     /label="SapI Bind"
     Gibson_Overhang 16..60
                     /created_by="User"
                     /modified_by="User"
                     /label="pL1 S2"
     Gg_overhang     97..100
                     /created_by="User"
                     /label="Ins 1"
     rep_origin      107..216
                     /ApEinfo_fwdcolor="cyan"
                     /ApEinfo_graphicformat="arrow_data {{0 1 2 0 0 -1} {} 0}
                     width 5 offset 0"
                     /ApEinfo_revcolor="green"
                     /label="RK2 trfa"
     primer_bind     complement(213..232)
                     /Mismatches=0
                     /%GC="55.0"
                     /Hairpin_Tm="35.3"
                     /Self_Dimer_Tm="17.9"
                     /Tm="57.2"
                     /annotation_group="166802979161800d69b7ded-97ba-479d-9d1e-
                     da1618fc7bea"
                     /Sequence="CCTGGCAGATCCTAGATGTG"
                     /created_by="primer3"
                     /label="JH1030R"
     rep_origin      244..926
                     /ApEinfo_fwdcolor="gray50"
                     /ApEinfo_graphicformat="arrow_data {{0 1 2 0 0 -1} {} 0}
                     width 5 offset 0"
                     /ApEinfo_revcolor="gray50"
                     /modified_by="jones"
                     /label="ColE1 origin"
     CDS             complement(1021..1881)
                     /created_by="User"
                     /label="AmpR"
     primer_bind     1712..1732
                     /Mismatches=0
                     /%GC="52.4"
                     /Hairpin_Tm="34.7"
                     /Self_Dimer_Tm="None"
                     /Tm="57.9"
                     /annotation_group="166802913471700caeacd01-09b4-41aa-8b5e-
                     0a89e67fe7e6"
                     /Sequence="CTCTCAAGGATCTTACCGCTG"
                     /created_by="primer3"
                     /label="JH1030F"
     motif           complement(1882..1895)
                     /created_by="User"
                     /label="RBS"
     primer_bind     1916..1936
                     /Mismatches=0
                     /%GC="47.6"
                     /Hairpin_Tm="None"
                     /Self_Dimer_Tm="18.4"
                     /Tm="56.4"
                     /annotation_group="1668030432493000f7d7f77-aa8c-4302-9475-
                     92f76a4506a0"
                     /Sequence="CAGGGTTATTGTCTCATGAGC"
                     /created_by="primer3"
                     /label="JH856R"
     misc_feature    complement(1923..1951)
                     /created_by="User"
                     /label="pAmp"
                     /note="Geneious type: promoter_prokaryotic"
     Gg_overhang     1990..1993
                     /created_by="User"
                     /label="Ins 7"
     Gibson_Overhang 2028..2072
                     /created_by="User"
                     /modified_by="User"
                     /label="pL1 S1"
     protein_bind    2073..2079
                     /created_by="User"
                     /label="SapI Bind"
     Gg_overhang     2081..2083
                     /created_by="User"
                     /label="pL1 T1"
     gg_overhang     2084..2087
                     /created_by="User"
                     /label="pL0 I"
     Insulator       2088..2414
                     /created_by="User"
                     /label="E1 Insulator"
     protein_bind    2166..2170
                     /created_by="User"
                     /label="CTCF Bind (Short)"
     protein_bind    complement(2178..2182)
                     /created_by="User"
                     /label="CTCF Bind (Short)"
     protein_bind    complement(2237..2241)
                     /created_by="User"
                     /label="CTCF Bind (Short)"
     ligation        2415..2418
                     /label="Ligation"
     gg_overhang     2415..2418
                     /created_by="User"
                     /label="pL0 I-P"
     promoter        2423..2655
                     /modified_by="User"
                     /label="hEF1a Promoter"
     Enhancer        2452..2713
                     /created_by="User"
                     /label="CpG Island"
     promoter        2587..2592
                     /created_by="User"
                     /label="BRE-like"
     promoter        2593..2599
                     /created_by="User"
                     /label="TATA Box"
     misc_RNA        2623
                     /created_by="User"
                     /label="+1 Site"
     intron          2653..2661
                     /created_by="User"
                     /modified_by="User"
                     /label="U2 Splice Donor"
     misc_RNA        2655..2656
                     /created_by="User"
                     /label="Cut"
     intron          2656..3594
                     /created_by="User"
                     /label="hEF1a First Intron"
     Enhancer        2819..2908
                     /created_by="User"
                     /label="CpG Island"
     Enhancer        3011..3411
                     /created_by="User"
                     /label="CpG Island"
     protein_bind    3011..3025
                     /created_by="User"
                     /label="Gal4 Close Match (15)"
     protein_bind    3026..3044
                     /created_by="User"
                     /label="Gal4 Close Match (19)"
     protein_bind    3027..3032
                     /created_by="User"
                     /label="SP1 Binding Site"
     protein_bind    3030..3044
                     /created_by="User"
                     /label="Gal4 Close Match (15)"
     protein_bind    complement(3169..3174)
                     /created_by="User"
                     /label="SP1 Binding Site"
     protein_bind    3176..3181
                     /created_by="User"
                     /label="SP1 Binding Site"
     protein_bind    3179..3194
                     /created_by="User"
                     /label="Gal4 Close Match (16)"
     protein_bind    3284..3289
                     /created_by="User"
                     /label="SP1 Binding Site"
     misc_RNA        3289..3290
                     /created_by="User"
                     /modified_by="User"
                     /label="Putative Cut"
     protein_bind    3291..3297
                     /created_by="User"
                     /label="AP-1 Binding Site"
     protein_bind    3353..3369
                     /created_by="User"
                     /label="Gal4 Close Match"
     protein_bind    complement(3444..3453)
                     /created_by="User"
                     /label="NFkB Binding Site"
     intron          3559..3563
                     /created_by="User"
                     /modified_by="User"
                     /label="U2 Branch Point-like"
     intron          3576..3591
                     /created_by="User"
                     /label="Poly-Y Tract"
     intron          3592..3595
                     /created_by="User"
                     /modified_by="User"
                     /label="U2 Splice Acceptor"
     misc_RNA        3594..3595
                     /created_by="User"
                     /label="Cut"
     5'UTR           3595..3608
                     /created_by="User"
                     /label="hEF1a 5'UTR"
     Gg_overhang     3609..3612
                     /created_by="User"
                     /label="pL0 P-5 v2"
     5'UTR           3613..3632
                     /created_by="User"
                     /label="Inert"
     Gg_overhang     3633..3636
                     /created_by="User"
                     /modified_by="User"
                     /label="pL0 5-G"
     motif           3637..3642
                     /created_by="User"
                     /modified_by="User"
                     /label="Kozak"
     CDS             3643..5661
                     /created_by="User"
                     /modified_by="jones"
                     /label="TagBFP-P2A-GCN4-EnvZt10m3-DDd"
     domain          3646..4332
                     /created_by="User"
                     /label="TagBFP"
     motif           4333..4341
                     /created_by="User"
                     /label="GSG"
     motif           4342..4398
                     /created_by="jones"
                     /label="P2A"
     Ligation        4394..4397
                     /created_by="jones"
     sig_peptide     4408..4482
                     /created_by="User"
                     /modified_by="User"
                     /label="GCN4 Coiled-Coil"
     misc_feature    4483..5169
                     /created_by="User"
                     /modified_by="User"
                     /label="Cytoplasmic. {ECO:0000305}."
                     /note="Geneious type: Topological_domain"
     domain          <4483..4515
                     /created_by="User"
                     /label="HAMP. {ECO:0000255|PROSITE-ProRule:PRU00102}."
     domain          4486..4686
                     /created_by="User"
                     /label="DHp (A) Domain"
     domain          4537..5139
                     /created_by="User"
                     /label="Histidine kinase.
                     {ECO:0000255|PROSITE-ProRule:PRU00107}."
     motif           4549..4560
                     /created_by="User"
                     /modified_by="User"
                     /label="ExxT Form"
     misc_feature    4549..4551
                     /created_by="User"
                     /label="E/D --> A Eliminates Kinase (K-/P+, Willett2012)"
                     /note="Geneious type: mutagenesis_site"
     misc_feature    4558..4560
                     /created_by="User"
                     /label="T/N --> A Eliminates Phosphatase (K+/P-,
                     Willett2012)"
                     /note="Geneious type: mutagenesis_site"
     misc_feature    4678..4680
                     /created_by="User"
                     /modified_by="User"
                     /label="Y-->D Eliminates Phosphatase (K+/P-, Hsing1998)"
                     /note="Geneious type: mutagenesis_site"
     domain          4687..5169
                     /created_by="User"
                     /label="CA (B) Domain"
     misc_difference 4846..4848
                     /created_by="User"
                     /modified_by="User"
                     /label="Library 2: Library 1 w/ N-->K here"
     misc_feature    4846..4848
                     /created_by="User"
                     /modified_by="User"
                     /label="N-->K Eliminates Kinase (K-/P+, Hsing1998)"
                     /note="Geneious type: mutagenesis_site"
     misc_feature    4987..4989
                     /created_by="User"
                     /label="F-->L Eliminates Kinase (K-/P+, Hsing1998)"
                     /note="Geneious type: mutagenesis_site"
     misc_feature    5023..5025
                     /created_by="User"
                     /modified_by="User"
                     /label="T-->K Eliminates Phosphatase (K+/P-, Hsing1998)"
                     /note="Geneious type: mutagenesis_site"
     ligation        5170..5173
                     /created_by="jones"
                     /label="Ligation"
     motif           5170..5184
                     /created_by="jones"
                     /label="G4S"
     misc_feature    5185..5658
                     /created_by="User"
                     /label="DDd"
                     /note="Geneious type: degradation_domain"
     gg_overhang     5662..5665
                     /created_by="User"
                     /label="pL0 G-3"
     3'UTR           5666..5685
                     /created_by="User"
                     /label="Inert"
     ligation        5686..5689
                     /label="Ligation"
     gg_overhang     5686..5689
                     /created_by="User"
                     /label="pL0 3-T"
     terminator      5690..5788
                     /created_by="User"
                     /modified_by="User"
                     /label="Synth Terminator"
     polyA_signal    5714..5719
                     /created_by="User"
                     /label="Poly-A Signal"
     polyA_signal    complement(5725..5730)
                     /created_by="User"
                     /label="Poly-A Signal"
ORIGIN      
        1 cgctcgctga agagcggtgc gtttttatgc ttgtagtatt gtataatgtt tttaagatcc
       61 ttaattaata gggataacag ggtaatatct tgccctgcac gaataccagc gaccccttgc
      121 ccaaatactt gccgtgggcc tcggcctgag agccaaaaca cttgatgcgg aagaagtcgg
      181 tgcgctcctg cttgtcgccg gcatcgttgc gccacatcta ggatctgcca ggaaccgtaa
      241 aaaggccgcg ttgctggcgt ttttccatag gctccgcccc cctgacgagc atcacaaaaa
      301 tcgacgctca agtcagaggt ggcgaaaccc gacaggacta taaagatacc aggcgtttcc
      361 ccctggaagc tccctcgtgc gctctcctgt tccgaccctg ccgcttaccg gatacctgtc
      421 cgcctttctc ccttcgggaa gcgtggcgct ttctcatagc tcacgctgta ggtatctcag
      481 ttcggtgtag gtcgttcgct ccaagctggg ctgtgtgcac gaaccccccg ttcagcccga
      541 ccgctgcgcc ttatccggta actatcgtct tgagtccaac ccggtaagac acgacttatc
      601 gccactggca gcagccactg gtaacaggat tagcagagcg aggtatgtag gcggtgctac
      661 agagttcttg aagtggtggc ctaactacgg ctacactaga aggacagtat ttggtatctg
      721 cgctctgctg aagccagtta ccttcggaaa aagagttggt agctcttgat ccggcaaaca
      781 aaccaccgct ggtagcggtg gtttttttgt ttgcaagcag cagattacgc gcagaaaaaa
      841 aggatctcaa gaagatcctt tgatcttttc tacggggtct gacgctcagt ggaacgaaaa
      901 ctcacgttaa gggattttgg tcatgagatt atcaaaaagg atcttcacct agatcctttt
      961 aaattaaaaa tgaagtttta aatcaatcta aagtatatat gagtaaactt ggtctgacag
     1021 ttaccaatgc ttaatcagtg aggcacctat ctcagcgatc tgtctatttc gttcatccat
     1081 agttgcctga ctccccgtcg tgtagataac tacgatacgg gagggcttac catctggccc
     1141 cagtgctgca atgataccgc gagaaccacg ctcaccggct ccagatttat cagcaataaa
     1201 ccagccagcc ggaagggccg agcgcagaag tggtcctgca actttatccg cctccatcca
     1261 gtctattaat tgttgccggg aagctagagt aagtagttcg ccagttaata gtttgcgcaa
     1321 cgttgttgcc attgctacag gcatcgtggt gtcacgctcg tcgtttggta tggcttcatt
     1381 cagctccggt tcccaacgat caaggcgagt tacatgatcc cccatgttgt gcaaaaaagc
     1441 ggttagctcc ttcggtcctc cgatcgttgt cagaagtaag ttggccgcag tgttatcact
     1501 catggttatg gcagcactgc ataattctct tactgtcatg ccatccgtaa gatgcttttc
     1561 tgtgactggt gagtactcaa ccaagtcatt ctgagaatag tgtatgcggc gaccgagttg
     1621 ctcttgcccg gcgtcaatac gggataatac cgcgccacat agcagaactt taaaagtgct
     1681 catcattgga aaacgttctt cggggcgaaa actctcaagg atcttaccgc tgttgagatc
     1741 cagttcgatg taacccactc gtgcacccaa ctgatcttca gcatctttta ctttcaccag
     1801 cgtttctggg tgagcaaaaa caggaaggca aaatgccgca aaaaagggaa taagggcgac
     1861 acggaaatgt tgaatactca tactcttcct ttttcaatat tattgaagca tttatcaggg
     1921 ttattgtctc atgagcggat acatatttga atgtatttag aaaaataaac aaataggggt
     1981 tccgcgcacg aattggccag cgctgcatta ccctgttatc cctaaccggt ttaccgagct
     2041 cttattggtt ttcaaacttc attgactgtg ccgctcttca accggaggcc acctttggtc
     2101 ttgacattca ctaaggagtg ggcctggaat aaaaccagaa atccccattc tcagtctgcc
     2161 ccaagccctc caattccgag ggcgctgtat gtataagctc gggcaggcaa aagtcgactg
     2221 tgagaacacg ccagcagagg gcgctgtggc cccatcagtc cctgcccact gaactctcca
     2281 gaaggaaaag cggcaaggat gcaaacaaga aaatcagacc agactgggag tctagaccct
     2341 gcgtcccacg cggtcccacc atggcttcct ctttggaatt ttcaggggga cccaggaaga
     2401 ctgacaccgc tgattacttt aattggctcc ggtgcccgtc agtgggcaga gcgcacatcg
     2461 cccacagtcc ccgagaagtt gtggggaggg gtcggcaatt gaaccggtgc ctagagaagg
     2521 tggcgcgggg taaactggga aagtgatgtc gtgtactggc tccgcctttt tcccgagggt
     2581 gggggagaac cgtatataag tgcagtagtc gccgtgaacg ttctttttcg caacgggttt
     2641 gccgccagaa cacaggtaag tgccgtgtgt ggttcccgcg ggcctggcct ctttacgggt
     2701 tatggccctt gcgtgccttg aattacttcc acctggctgc agtacgtgat tcttgatccc
     2761 gagcttcggg ttggaagtgg gtgggagagt tcgaggcctt gcgcttaagg agccccttcg
     2821 cctcgtgctt gagttgaggc ctggcctggg cgctggggcc gccgcgtgcg aatctggtgg
     2881 caccttcgcg cctgtctcgc tgctttcgat aagtctctag ccatttaaaa tttttgatga
     2941 cctgctgcga cgcttttttt ctggcaagat agtcttgtaa atgcgggcca agatctgcac
     3001 actggtattt cggtttttgg ggccgcgggc ggcgacgggg cccgtgcgtc ccagcgcaca
     3061 tgttcggcga ggcggggcct gcgagcgcgg ccaccgagaa tcggacgggg gtagtctcaa
     3121 gctggccggc ctgctctggt gcctggcctc gcgccgccgt gtatcgcccc gccctgggcg
     3181 gcaaggctgg cccggtcggc accagttgcg tgagcggaaa gatggccgct tcccggccct
     3241 gctgcaggga gctcaaaatg gaggacgcgg cgctcgggag agcgggcggg tgagtcaccc
     3301 acacaaagga aaagggcctt tccgtcctca gccgtcgctt catgtgactc cacggagtac
     3361 cgggcgccgt ccaggcacct cgattagttc tcgagctttt ggagtacgtc gtctttaggt
     3421 tggggggagg ggttttatgc gatggagttt ccccacactg agtgggtgga gactgaagtt
     3481 aggccagctt ggcacttgat gtaattctcc ttggaatttg ccctttttga gtttggatct
     3541 tggttcattc tcaagcctca gacagtggtt caaagttttt ttcttccatt tcaggtggat
     3601 cccaagggca gataagtttg tacaaaaaag agaggtgcca ccatgagcga gctgattaag
     3661 gagaacatgc acatgaagct gtacatggag ggcaccgtgg acaaccatca cttcaagtgc
     3721 acatccgagg gcgaaggcaa gccctacgag ggcacccaga ccatgagaat caaggtggtc
     3781 gagggcggcc ctctcccctt cgccttcgac atcctggcta ctagcttcct ctacggcagc
     3841 aagaccttca tcaaccacac ccagggcatc cccgacttct tcaagcagtc cttccctgag
     3901 ggcttcacat gggagagagt caccacatac gaagacgggg gcgtgctgac cgctacccag
     3961 gacaccagcc tccaggacgg ctgcctcatc tacaacgtca agatcagagg ggtgaacttc
     4021 acatccaacg gccctgtgat gcagaagaaa acactcggct gggaggcctt caccgagacg
     4081 ctgtaccccg ctgacggcgg cctggaaggc agaaacgaca tggccctgaa gctcgtgggc
     4141 gggagccatc tgatcgcaaa catcaagacc acatatagat ccaagaaacc cgctaagaac
     4201 ctcaagatgc ctggcgtcta ctatgtggac tacagactgg aaagaatcaa ggaggccaac
     4261 aacgagacat acgtcgagca gcacgaggtg gcagtggcca gatactgcga cctccctagc
     4321 aaactggggc acggatctgg cgccaccaac ttctctctgc tgaagcaggc cggcgacgtg
     4381 gaggagaacc caggtccagg gagccatatg aagcagttgg aagataaggt agaagaactt
     4441 ctgagcaaga attatcacct tgagaatgaa gtagccaggc ttcacatggc cgcgggtgtc
     4501 aagcaactcg cggacgacag aactctgttg atggcgggag tctcccacga cctgagaaca
     4561 cccctgacgc gaataaggtt ggcaacggaa atgatgtctg agcaggatgg gtacctcgcg
     4621 gaatcaatta acaaagacat cgaagagtgc aacgcgataa ttgagcagtt tattgactac
     4681 cttcggactg gacaggagat gcccatggaa atggcggatc tgaacgcagt tctcggcgag
     4741 gtaattgctg cagagtccgg gtacgagaga gagatcgaga cagccctcta tccgggctct
     4801 atcgaggtta aaatgcaccc cttgagtatt aagagagctg tagccaagat ggtagtcaat
     4861 gcagctcgct acgggaatgg ttggatcaaa gttagttccg ggaccgaacc gaatagagca
     4921 tggtttcagg ttgaagatga tggccccggt atcgcgccag agcaacgaaa acatcttttc
     4981 caaccgtttg tacgaggaga ttcagcacgc acaatttcag ggactggtct gggactagcg
     5041 atagttcaga gaattgttga caatcataac ggtatgcttg agctgggaac ctccgaaagg
     5101 ggtggtttgt ctattcgagc ctggttgccc gttccagtga ccagagccca ggggacaaca
     5161 aaggagggtg gaggtggagg atctatcagt ctgattgcgg cgttagcggt agattacgtt
     5221 atcggcatgg aaaacgccat gccgtggaac ctgcctgccg atctcgcctg gtttaaacgc
     5281 aacaccttaa ataaacccgt gattatgggc cgccatacct gggaatcaat cggtcgtccg
     5341 ttgccaggac gcaaaaatat tatcctcagc agtcaaccga gtacggacga tcgcgtaacg
     5401 tgggtgaagt cggtggatga agccatcgcg gcgtgtggtg acgtaccaga aatcatggtg
     5461 attggcggcg gtcgcgttat tgaacagttc ttgccaaaag cgcaaaaact gtatctgacg
     5521 catatcgacg cagaagtgga aggcgacacc catttcccgg attacgagcc ggatgactgg
     5581 gaatcggtat tcagcgaatt ccacgatgct gatgcgcaga actctcacag ctattgcttt
     5641 gagattctgg agcggcgatg agcttccact ggattgtaca attaccaact gatctagaac
     5701 cggtcatggc cgcaataaaa tatctttatt ttcattacat ctgtgtgttg gttttttgtg
     5761 tgttcgaact agatgctgtc gaccgatg
//
