# Supplementary material for: Robust and tunable signal processing in mammalian cells via engineered covalent modification cycles
Source: bioRxiv preprint, doi:10.1101/2021.03.30.437779, version 2 (2021-07-19)
Supplement: Supplementary Data [file 437779_file03.zip › Plasmids - Experiments/tRJ_00939.gb]

LOCUS       tRJ_00939               6277 bp    DNA     circular UNK 30-MAR-2021
DEFINITION  [ST1-2]
            E1_hEF1a_Inert_TagBFP-P2A-DDd-GCN4-EnvZm3t10-DDd_Inert_Synth pA.
ACCESSION   tRJ_00939
KEYWORDS    .
SOURCE      .
  ORGANISM  .
FEATURES             Location/Qualifiers
     Gg_overhang     1..4
                     /created_by="User"
                     /label="pL0 T"
     Gg_overhang     5..7
                     /created_by="User"
                     /label="pL1 T2"
     protein_bind    complement(9..15)
                     /created_by="User"
                     /label="SapI Bind"
     Gibson_Overhang 16..60
                     /created_by="User"
                     /modified_by="User"
                     /label="pL1 S2"
     Gg_overhang     97..100
                     /created_by="User"
                     /label="Ins 1"
     rep_origin      107..216
                     /ApEinfo_fwdcolor="cyan"
                     /ApEinfo_graphicformat="arrow_data {{0 1 2 0 0 -1} {} 0}
                     width 5 offset 0"
                     /ApEinfo_revcolor="green"
                     /label="RK2 trfa"
     primer_bind     complement(213..232)
                     /Mismatches=0
                     /%GC="55.0"
                     /Hairpin_Tm="35.3"
                     /Self_Dimer_Tm="17.9"
                     /Tm="57.2"
                     /annotation_group="166803557358300dd76a91d-168f-45ca-8e86-
                     cc14f43cc914"
                     /Sequence="CCTGGCAGATCCTAGATGTG"
                     /created_by="primer3"
                     /label="JH1030R"
     rep_origin      244..926
                     /ApEinfo_fwdcolor="gray50"
                     /ApEinfo_graphicformat="arrow_data {{0 1 2 0 0 -1} {} 0}
                     width 5 offset 0"
                     /ApEinfo_revcolor="gray50"
                     /modified_by="jones"
                     /label="ColE1 origin"
     CDS             complement(1021..1881)
                     /created_by="User"
                     /label="AmpR"
     primer_bind     1712..1732
                     /Mismatches=0
                     /%GC="52.4"
                     /Hairpin_Tm="34.7"
                     /Self_Dimer_Tm="None"
                     /Tm="57.9"
                     /annotation_group="1668034917859002bc81f84-150a-4ef8-9784-
                     a75ffc3035e1"
                     /Sequence="CTCTCAAGGATCTTACCGCTG"
                     /created_by="primer3"
                     /label="JH1030F"
     motif           complement(1882..1895)
                     /created_by="User"
                     /label="RBS"
     primer_bind     1916..1936
                     /Mismatches=0
                     /%GC="47.6"
                     /Hairpin_Tm="None"
                     /Self_Dimer_Tm="18.4"
                     /Tm="56.4"
                     /annotation_group="166803618366400b2bc7e4d-335c-4ea1-92b9-
                     e67478d2e957"
                     /Sequence="CAGGGTTATTGTCTCATGAGC"
                     /created_by="primer3"
                     /label="JH856R"
     misc_feature    complement(1923..1951)
                     /created_by="User"
                     /label="pAmp"
                     /note="Geneious type: promoter_prokaryotic"
     Gg_overhang     1990..1993
                     /created_by="User"
                     /label="Ins 7"
     Gibson_Overhang 2028..2072
                     /created_by="User"
                     /modified_by="User"
                     /label="pL1 S1"
     protein_bind    2073..2079
                     /created_by="User"
                     /label="SapI Bind"
     Gg_overhang     2081..2083
                     /created_by="User"
                     /label="pL1 T1"
     gg_overhang     2084..2087
                     /created_by="User"
                     /label="pL0 I"
     Insulator       2088..2414
                     /created_by="User"
                     /label="E1 Insulator"
     protein_bind    2166..2170
                     /created_by="User"
                     /label="CTCF Bind (Short)"
     protein_bind    complement(2178..2182)
                     /created_by="User"
                     /label="CTCF Bind (Short)"
     protein_bind    complement(2237..2241)
                     /created_by="User"
                     /label="CTCF Bind (Short)"
     ligation        2415..2418
                     /label="Ligation"
     gg_overhang     2415..2418
                     /created_by="User"
                     /label="pL0 I-P"
     promoter        2423..2655
                     /modified_by="User"
                     /label="hEF1a Promoter"
     Enhancer        2452..2713
                     /created_by="User"
                     /label="CpG Island"
     promoter        2587..2592
                     /created_by="User"
                     /label="BRE-like"
     promoter        2593..2599
                     /created_by="User"
                     /label="TATA Box"
     misc_RNA        2623
                     /created_by="User"
                     /label="+1 Site"
     intron          2653..2661
                     /created_by="User"
                     /modified_by="User"
                     /label="U2 Splice Donor"
     misc_RNA        2655..2656
                     /created_by="User"
                     /label="Cut"
     intron          2656..3594
                     /created_by="User"
                     /label="hEF1a First Intron"
     Enhancer        2819..2908
                     /created_by="User"
                     /label="CpG Island"
     Enhancer        3011..3411
                     /created_by="User"
                     /label="CpG Island"
     protein_bind    3011..3025
                     /created_by="User"
                     /label="Gal4 Close Match (15)"
     protein_bind    3026..3044
                     /created_by="User"
                     /label="Gal4 Close Match (19)"
     protein_bind    3027..3032
                     /created_by="User"
                     /label="SP1 Binding Site"
     protein_bind    3030..3044
                     /created_by="User"
                     /label="Gal4 Close Match (15)"
     protein_bind    complement(3169..3174)
                     /created_by="User"
                     /label="SP1 Binding Site"
     protein_bind    3176..3181
                     /created_by="User"
                     /label="SP1 Binding Site"
     protein_bind    3179..3194
                     /created_by="User"
                     /label="Gal4 Close Match (16)"
     protein_bind    3284..3289
                     /created_by="User"
                     /label="SP1 Binding Site"
     misc_RNA        3289..3290
                     /created_by="User"
                     /modified_by="User"
                     /label="Putative Cut"
     protein_bind    3291..3297
                     /created_by="User"
                     /label="AP-1 Binding Site"
     protein_bind    3353..3369
                     /created_by="User"
                     /label="Gal4 Close Match"
     protein_bind    complement(3444..3453)
                     /created_by="User"
                     /label="NFkB Binding Site"
     intron          3559..3563
                     /created_by="User"
                     /modified_by="User"
                     /label="U2 Branch Point-like"
     intron          3576..3591
                     /created_by="User"
                     /label="Poly-Y Tract"
     intron          3592..3595
                     /created_by="User"
                     /modified_by="User"
                     /label="U2 Splice Acceptor"
     misc_RNA        3594..3595
                     /created_by="User"
                     /label="Cut"
     5'UTR           3595..3608
                     /created_by="User"
                     /label="hEF1a 5'UTR"
     Gg_overhang     3609..3612
                     /created_by="User"
                     /label="pL0 P-5 v2"
     5'UTR           3613..3632
                     /created_by="User"
                     /label="Inert"
     Gg_overhang     3633..3636
                     /created_by="User"
                     /modified_by="User"
                     /label="pL0 5-G"
     motif           3637..3642
                     /created_by="User"
                     /modified_by="User"
                     /label="Kozak"
     CDS             3643..6150
                     /created_by="User"
                     /modified_by="jones"
                     /label="TagBFP-P2A-DDd-GCN4-EnvZt10m3-DDd"
     domain          3646..4332
                     /created_by="User"
                     /label="TagBFP"
     motif           4333..4341
                     /created_by="User"
                     /label="GSG"
     motif           4342..4398
                     /created_by="jones"
                     /label="P2A"
     Ligation        4394..4397
                     /created_by="jones"
     misc_feature    4399..4872
                     /created_by="User"
                     /modified_by="User"
                     /label="DDd"
                     /note="Geneious type: degradation_domain"
     motif           4873..4887
                     /created_by="User"
                     /modified_by="jones"
                     /label="G4S"
     ligation        4884..4887
                     /created_by="jones"
                     /label="Ligation"
     sig_peptide     4897..4971
                     /created_by="User"
                     /modified_by="User"
                     /label="GCN4 Coiled-Coil"
     misc_feature    4972..5658
                     /created_by="User"
                     /modified_by="User"
                     /label="Cytoplasmic. {ECO:0000305}."
                     /note="Geneious type: Topological_domain"
     domain          <4972..5004
                     /created_by="User"
                     /label="HAMP. {ECO:0000255|PROSITE-ProRule:PRU00102}."
     domain          4975..5175
                     /created_by="User"
                     /label="DHp (A) Domain"
     domain          5026..5628
                     /created_by="User"
                     /label="Histidine kinase.
                     {ECO:0000255|PROSITE-ProRule:PRU00107}."
     misc_feature    5038..5040
                     /created_by="User"
                     /label="E/D --> A Eliminates Kinase (K-/P+, Willett2012)"
                     /note="Geneious type: mutagenesis_site"
     motif           5038..5049
                     /created_by="User"
                     /modified_by="User"
                     /label="ExxT Form"
     misc_feature    5047..5049
                     /created_by="User"
                     /label="T/N --> A Eliminates Phosphatase (K+/P-,
                     Willett2012)"
                     /note="Geneious type: mutagenesis_site"
     misc_feature    5167..5169
                     /created_by="User"
                     /modified_by="User"
                     /label="Y-->D Eliminates Phosphatase (K+/P-, Hsing1998)"
                     /note="Geneious type: mutagenesis_site"
     domain          5176..5658
                     /created_by="User"
                     /label="CA (B) Domain"
     misc_difference 5335..5337
                     /created_by="User"
                     /modified_by="User"
                     /label="Library 2: Library 1 w/ N-->K here"
     misc_feature    5335..5337
                     /created_by="User"
                     /modified_by="User"
                     /label="N-->K Eliminates Kinase (K-/P+, Hsing1998)"
                     /note="Geneious type: mutagenesis_site"
     misc_feature    5476..5478
                     /created_by="User"
                     /label="F-->L Eliminates Kinase (K-/P+, Hsing1998)"
                     /note="Geneious type: mutagenesis_site"
     misc_feature    5512..5514
                     /created_by="User"
                     /modified_by="User"
                     /label="T-->K Eliminates Phosphatase (K+/P-, Hsing1998)"
                     /note="Geneious type: mutagenesis_site"
     ligation        5659..5662
                     /created_by="jones"
                     /label="Ligation"
     motif           5659..5673
                     /created_by="jones"
                     /label="G4S"
     misc_feature    5674..6147
                     /created_by="User"
                     /label="DDd"
                     /note="Geneious type: degradation_domain"
     gg_overhang     6151..6154
                     /created_by="User"
                     /label="pL0 G-3"
     3'UTR           6155..6174
                     /created_by="User"
                     /label="Inert"
     ligation        6175..6178
                     /label="Ligation"
     gg_overhang     6175..6178
                     /created_by="User"
                     /label="pL0 3-T"
     terminator      6179..6277
                     /created_by="User"
                     /modified_by="User"
                     /label="Synth Terminator"
     polyA_signal    6203..6208
                     /created_by="User"
                     /label="Poly-A Signal"
     polyA_signal    complement(6214..6219)
                     /created_by="User"
                     /label="Poly-A Signal"
ORIGIN      
        1 cgctcgctga agagcggtgc gtttttatgc ttgtagtatt gtataatgtt tttaagatcc
       61 ttaattaata gggataacag ggtaatatct tgccctgcac gaataccagc gaccccttgc
      121 ccaaatactt gccgtgggcc tcggcctgag agccaaaaca cttgatgcgg aagaagtcgg
      181 tgcgctcctg cttgtcgccg gcatcgttgc gccacatcta ggatctgcca ggaaccgtaa
      241 aaaggccgcg ttgctggcgt ttttccatag gctccgcccc cctgacgagc atcacaaaaa
      301 tcgacgctca agtcagaggt ggcgaaaccc gacaggacta taaagatacc aggcgtttcc
      361 ccctggaagc tccctcgtgc gctctcctgt tccgaccctg ccgcttaccg gatacctgtc
      421 cgcctttctc ccttcgggaa gcgtggcgct ttctcatagc tcacgctgta ggtatctcag
      481 ttcggtgtag gtcgttcgct ccaagctggg ctgtgtgcac gaaccccccg ttcagcccga
      541 ccgctgcgcc ttatccggta actatcgtct tgagtccaac ccggtaagac acgacttatc
      601 gccactggca gcagccactg gtaacaggat tagcagagcg aggtatgtag gcggtgctac
      661 agagttcttg aagtggtggc ctaactacgg ctacactaga aggacagtat ttggtatctg
      721 cgctctgctg aagccagtta ccttcggaaa aagagttggt agctcttgat ccggcaaaca
      781 aaccaccgct ggtagcggtg gtttttttgt ttgcaagcag cagattacgc gcagaaaaaa
      841 aggatctcaa gaagatcctt tgatcttttc tacggggtct gacgctcagt ggaacgaaaa
      901 ctcacgttaa gggattttgg tcatgagatt atcaaaaagg atcttcacct agatcctttt
      961 aaattaaaaa tgaagtttta aatcaatcta aagtatatat gagtaaactt ggtctgacag
     1021 ttaccaatgc ttaatcagtg aggcacctat ctcagcgatc tgtctatttc gttcatccat
     1081 agttgcctga ctccccgtcg tgtagataac tacgatacgg gagggcttac catctggccc
     1141 cagtgctgca atgataccgc gagaaccacg ctcaccggct ccagatttat cagcaataaa
     1201 ccagccagcc ggaagggccg agcgcagaag tggtcctgca actttatccg cctccatcca
     1261 gtctattaat tgttgccggg aagctagagt aagtagttcg ccagttaata gtttgcgcaa
     1321 cgttgttgcc attgctacag gcatcgtggt gtcacgctcg tcgtttggta tggcttcatt
     1381 cagctccggt tcccaacgat caaggcgagt tacatgatcc cccatgttgt gcaaaaaagc
     1441 ggttagctcc ttcggtcctc cgatcgttgt cagaagtaag ttggccgcag tgttatcact
     1501 catggttatg gcagcactgc ataattctct tactgtcatg ccatccgtaa gatgcttttc
     1561 tgtgactggt gagtactcaa ccaagtcatt ctgagaatag tgtatgcggc gaccgagttg
     1621 ctcttgcccg gcgtcaatac gggataatac cgcgccacat agcagaactt taaaagtgct
     1681 catcattgga aaacgttctt cggggcgaaa actctcaagg atcttaccgc tgttgagatc
     1741 cagttcgatg taacccactc gtgcacccaa ctgatcttca gcatctttta ctttcaccag
     1801 cgtttctggg tgagcaaaaa caggaaggca aaatgccgca aaaaagggaa taagggcgac
     1861 acggaaatgt tgaatactca tactcttcct ttttcaatat tattgaagca tttatcaggg
     1921 ttattgtctc atgagcggat acatatttga atgtatttag aaaaataaac aaataggggt
     1981 tccgcgcacg aattggccag cgctgcatta ccctgttatc cctaaccggt ttaccgagct
     2041 cttattggtt ttcaaacttc attgactgtg ccgctcttca accggaggcc acctttggtc
     2101 ttgacattca ctaaggagtg ggcctggaat aaaaccagaa atccccattc tcagtctgcc
     2161 ccaagccctc caattccgag ggcgctgtat gtataagctc gggcaggcaa aagtcgactg
     2221 tgagaacacg ccagcagagg gcgctgtggc cccatcagtc cctgcccact gaactctcca
     2281 gaaggaaaag cggcaaggat gcaaacaaga aaatcagacc agactgggag tctagaccct
     2341 gcgtcccacg cggtcccacc atggcttcct ctttggaatt ttcaggggga cccaggaaga
     2401 ctgacaccgc tgattacttt aattggctcc ggtgcccgtc agtgggcaga gcgcacatcg
     2461 cccacagtcc ccgagaagtt gtggggaggg gtcggcaatt gaaccggtgc ctagagaagg
     2521 tggcgcgggg taaactggga aagtgatgtc gtgtactggc tccgcctttt tcccgagggt
     2581 gggggagaac cgtatataag tgcagtagtc gccgtgaacg ttctttttcg caacgggttt
     2641 gccgccagaa cacaggtaag tgccgtgtgt ggttcccgcg ggcctggcct ctttacgggt
     2701 tatggccctt gcgtgccttg aattacttcc acctggctgc agtacgtgat tcttgatccc
     2761 gagcttcggg ttggaagtgg gtgggagagt tcgaggcctt gcgcttaagg agccccttcg
     2821 cctcgtgctt gagttgaggc ctggcctggg cgctggggcc gccgcgtgcg aatctggtgg
     2881 caccttcgcg cctgtctcgc tgctttcgat aagtctctag ccatttaaaa tttttgatga
     2941 cctgctgcga cgcttttttt ctggcaagat agtcttgtaa atgcgggcca agatctgcac
     3001 actggtattt cggtttttgg ggccgcgggc ggcgacgggg cccgtgcgtc ccagcgcaca
     3061 tgttcggcga ggcggggcct gcgagcgcgg ccaccgagaa tcggacgggg gtagtctcaa
     3121 gctggccggc ctgctctggt gcctggcctc gcgccgccgt gtatcgcccc gccctgggcg
     3181 gcaaggctgg cccggtcggc accagttgcg tgagcggaaa gatggccgct tcccggccct
     3241 gctgcaggga gctcaaaatg gaggacgcgg cgctcgggag agcgggcggg tgagtcaccc
     3301 acacaaagga aaagggcctt tccgtcctca gccgtcgctt catgtgactc cacggagtac
     3361 cgggcgccgt ccaggcacct cgattagttc tcgagctttt ggagtacgtc gtctttaggt
     3421 tggggggagg ggttttatgc gatggagttt ccccacactg agtgggtgga gactgaagtt
     3481 aggccagctt ggcacttgat gtaattctcc ttggaatttg ccctttttga gtttggatct
     3541 tggttcattc tcaagcctca gacagtggtt caaagttttt ttcttccatt tcaggtggat
     3601 cccaagggca gataagtttg tacaaaaaag agaggtgcca ccatgagcga gctgattaag
     3661 gagaacatgc acatgaagct gtacatggag ggcaccgtgg acaaccatca cttcaagtgc
     3721 acatccgagg gcgaaggcaa gccctacgag ggcacccaga ccatgagaat caaggtggtc
     3781 gagggcggcc ctctcccctt cgccttcgac atcctggcta ctagcttcct ctacggcagc
     3841 aagaccttca tcaaccacac ccagggcatc cccgacttct tcaagcagtc cttccctgag
     3901 ggcttcacat gggagagagt caccacatac gaagacgggg gcgtgctgac cgctacccag
     3961 gacaccagcc tccaggacgg ctgcctcatc tacaacgtca agatcagagg ggtgaacttc
     4021 acatccaacg gccctgtgat gcagaagaaa acactcggct gggaggcctt caccgagacg
     4081 ctgtaccccg ctgacggcgg cctggaaggc agaaacgaca tggccctgaa gctcgtgggc
     4141 gggagccatc tgatcgcaaa catcaagacc acatatagat ccaagaaacc cgctaagaac
     4201 ctcaagatgc ctggcgtcta ctatgtggac tacagactgg aaagaatcaa ggaggccaac
     4261 aacgagacat acgtcgagca gcacgaggtg gcagtggcca gatactgcga cctccctagc
     4321 aaactggggc acggatctgg cgccaccaac ttctctctgc tgaagcaggc cggcgacgtg
     4381 gaggagaacc caggtccaat cagtctgatt gcggcgttag cggtagatta cgttatcggc
     4441 atggaaaacg ccatgccgtg gaacctgcct gccgatctcg cctggtttaa acgcaacacc
     4501 ttaaataaac ccgtgattat gggccgccat acctgggaat caatcggtcg tccgttgcca
     4561 ggacgcaaaa atattatcct cagcagtcaa ccgagtacgg acgatcgcgt aacgtgggtg
     4621 aagtcggtgg atgaagccat cgcggcgtgt ggtgacgtac cagaaatcat ggtgattggc
     4681 ggcggtcgcg ttattgaaca gttcttgcca aaagcgcaaa aactgtatct gacgcatatc
     4741 gacgcagaag tggaaggcga cacccatttc ccggattacg agccggatga ctgggaatcg
     4801 gtattcagcg aattccacga tgctgatgcg cagaactctc acagctattg ctttgagatt
     4861 ctggagcggc gaggcggagg tggatctggg agccatatga agcagttgga agataaggta
     4921 gaagaacttc tgagcaagaa ttatcacctt gagaatgaag tagccaggct tcacatggcc
     4981 gcgggtgtca agcaactcgc ggacgacaga actctgttga tggcgggagt ctcccacgac
     5041 ctgagaacac ccctgacgcg aataaggttg gcaacggaaa tgatgtctga gcaggatggg
     5101 tacctcgcgg aatcaattaa caaagacatc gaagagtgca acgcgataat tgagcagttt
     5161 attgactacc ttcggactgg acaggagatg cccatggaaa tggcggatct gaacgcagtt
     5221 ctcggcgagg taattgctgc agagtccggg tacgagagag agatcgagac agccctctat
     5281 ccgggctcta tcgaggttaa aatgcacccc ttgagtatta agagagctgt agccaagatg
     5341 gtagtcaatg cagctcgcta cgggaatggt tggatcaaag ttagttccgg gaccgaaccg
     5401 aatagagcat ggtttcaggt tgaagatgat ggccccggta tcgcgccaga gcaacgaaaa
     5461 catcttttcc aaccgtttgt acgaggagat tcagcacgca caatttcagg gactggtctg
     5521 ggactagcga tagttcagag aattgttgac aatcataacg gtatgcttga gctgggaacc
     5581 tccgaaaggg gtggtttgtc tattcgagcc tggttgcccg ttccagtgac cagagcccag
     5641 gggacaacaa aggagggtgg aggtggagga tctatcagtc tgattgcggc gttagcggta
     5701 gattacgtta tcggcatgga aaacgccatg ccgtggaacc tgcctgccga tctcgcctgg
     5761 tttaaacgca acaccttaaa taaacccgtg attatgggcc gccatacctg ggaatcaatc
     5821 ggtcgtccgt tgccaggacg caaaaatatt atcctcagca gtcaaccgag tacggacgat
     5881 cgcgtaacgt gggtgaagtc ggtggatgaa gccatcgcgg cgtgtggtga cgtaccagaa
     5941 atcatggtga ttggcggcgg tcgcgttatt gaacagttct tgccaaaagc gcaaaaactg
     6001 tatctgacgc atatcgacgc agaagtggaa ggcgacaccc atttcccgga ttacgagccg
     6061 gatgactggg aatcggtatt cagcgaattc cacgatgctg atgcgcagaa ctctcacagc
     6121 tattgctttg agattctgga gcggcgatga gcttccactg gattgtacaa ttaccaactg
     6181 atctagaacc ggtcatggcc gcaataaaat atctttattt tcattacatc tgtgtgttgg
     6241 ttttttgtgt gttcgaacta gatgctgtcg accgatg
//
