# Supplementary material for: Robust and tunable signal processing in mammalian cells via engineered covalent modification cycles
Source: bioRxiv preprint, doi:10.1101/2021.03.30.437779, version 2 (2021-07-19)
Supplement: Supplementary Data [file 437779_file03.zip › Plasmids - Experiments/tRJ_00940.gb]

LOCUS       tRJ_00940               6049 bp    DNA     circular UNK 30-MAR-2021
DEFINITION  [ST1-2] E1_hEF1a_Inert_TagBFP-P2A-DDe-GCN4-EnvZm3t10_Inert_Synth
            pA.
ACCESSION   tRJ_00940
KEYWORDS    .
SOURCE      .
  ORGANISM  .
FEATURES             Location/Qualifiers
     Gg_overhang     1..4
                     /created_by="User"
                     /label="pL0 T"
     Gg_overhang     5..7
                     /created_by="User"
                     /label="pL1 T2"
     protein_bind    complement(9..15)
                     /created_by="User"
                     /label="SapI Bind"
     Gibson_Overhang 16..60
                     /created_by="User"
                     /modified_by="User"
                     /label="pL1 S2"
     Gg_overhang     97..100
                     /created_by="User"
                     /label="Ins 1"
     rep_origin      107..216
                     /ApEinfo_fwdcolor="cyan"
                     /ApEinfo_graphicformat="arrow_data {{0 1 2 0 0 -1} {} 0}
                     width 5 offset 0"
                     /ApEinfo_revcolor="green"
                     /label="RK2 trfa"
     primer_bind     complement(213..232)
                     /Mismatches=0
                     /%GC="55.0"
                     /Hairpin_Tm="35.3"
                     /Self_Dimer_Tm="17.9"
                     /Tm="57.2"
                     /annotation_group="166804077631900ad8e88b8-bc05-4bab-993d-
                     1ab42912a98b"
                     /Sequence="CCTGGCAGATCCTAGATGTG"
                     /created_by="primer3"
                     /label="JH1030R"
     rep_origin      244..926
                     /ApEinfo_fwdcolor="gray50"
                     /ApEinfo_graphicformat="arrow_data {{0 1 2 0 0 -1} {} 0}
                     width 5 offset 0"
                     /ApEinfo_revcolor="gray50"
                     /modified_by="jones"
                     /label="ColE1 origin"
     CDS             complement(1021..1881)
                     /created_by="User"
                     /label="AmpR"
     primer_bind     1712..1732
                     /Mismatches=0
                     /%GC="52.4"
                     /Hairpin_Tm="34.7"
                     /Self_Dimer_Tm="None"
                     /Tm="57.9"
                     /annotation_group="1668040113217001395426c-bb7c-466d-af14-
                     408f8aba695d"
                     /Sequence="CTCTCAAGGATCTTACCGCTG"
                     /created_by="primer3"
                     /label="JH1030F"
     motif           complement(1882..1895)
                     /created_by="User"
                     /label="RBS"
     primer_bind     1916..1936
                     /Mismatches=0
                     /%GC="47.6"
                     /Hairpin_Tm="None"
                     /Self_Dimer_Tm="18.4"
                     /Tm="56.4"
                     /annotation_group="166804142409200be69cf61-6b26-4cc9-bf02-
                     bfc6e1c2e369"
                     /Sequence="CAGGGTTATTGTCTCATGAGC"
                     /created_by="primer3"
                     /label="JH856R"
     misc_feature    complement(1923..1951)
                     /created_by="User"
                     /label="pAmp"
                     /note="Geneious type: promoter_prokaryotic"
     Gg_overhang     1990..1993
                     /created_by="User"
                     /label="Ins 7"
     Gibson_Overhang 2028..2072
                     /created_by="User"
                     /modified_by="User"
                     /label="pL1 S1"
     protein_bind    2073..2079
                     /created_by="User"
                     /label="SapI Bind"
     Gg_overhang     2081..2083
                     /created_by="User"
                     /label="pL1 T1"
     gg_overhang     2084..2087
                     /created_by="User"
                     /label="pL0 I"
     Insulator       2088..2414
                     /created_by="User"
                     /label="E1 Insulator"
     protein_bind    2166..2170
                     /created_by="User"
                     /label="CTCF Bind (Short)"
     protein_bind    complement(2178..2182)
                     /created_by="User"
                     /label="CTCF Bind (Short)"
     protein_bind    complement(2237..2241)
                     /created_by="User"
                     /label="CTCF Bind (Short)"
     ligation        2415..2418
                     /label="Ligation"
     gg_overhang     2415..2418
                     /created_by="User"
                     /label="pL0 I-P"
     promoter        2423..2655
                     /modified_by="User"
                     /label="hEF1a Promoter"
     Enhancer        2452..2713
                     /created_by="User"
                     /label="CpG Island"
     promoter        2587..2592
                     /created_by="User"
                     /label="BRE-like"
     promoter        2593..2599
                     /created_by="User"
                     /label="TATA Box"
     misc_RNA        2623
                     /created_by="User"
                     /label="+1 Site"
     intron          2653..2661
                     /created_by="User"
                     /modified_by="User"
                     /label="U2 Splice Donor"
     misc_RNA        2655..2656
                     /created_by="User"
                     /label="Cut"
     intron          2656..3594
                     /created_by="User"
                     /label="hEF1a First Intron"
     Enhancer        2819..2908
                     /created_by="User"
                     /label="CpG Island"
     Enhancer        3011..3411
                     /created_by="User"
                     /label="CpG Island"
     protein_bind    3011..3025
                     /created_by="User"
                     /label="Gal4 Close Match (15)"
     protein_bind    3026..3044
                     /created_by="User"
                     /label="Gal4 Close Match (19)"
     protein_bind    3027..3032
                     /created_by="User"
                     /label="SP1 Binding Site"
     protein_bind    3030..3044
                     /created_by="User"
                     /label="Gal4 Close Match (15)"
     protein_bind    complement(3169..3174)
                     /created_by="User"
                     /label="SP1 Binding Site"
     protein_bind    3176..3181
                     /created_by="User"
                     /label="SP1 Binding Site"
     protein_bind    3179..3194
                     /created_by="User"
                     /label="Gal4 Close Match (16)"
     protein_bind    3284..3289
                     /created_by="User"
                     /label="SP1 Binding Site"
     misc_RNA        3289..3290
                     /created_by="User"
                     /modified_by="User"
                     /label="Putative Cut"
     protein_bind    3291..3297
                     /created_by="User"
                     /label="AP-1 Binding Site"
     protein_bind    3353..3369
                     /created_by="User"
                     /label="Gal4 Close Match"
     protein_bind    complement(3444..3453)
                     /created_by="User"
                     /label="NFkB Binding Site"
     intron          3559..3563
                     /created_by="User"
                     /modified_by="User"
                     /label="U2 Branch Point-like"
     intron          3576..3591
                     /created_by="User"
                     /label="Poly-Y Tract"
     intron          3592..3595
                     /created_by="User"
                     /modified_by="User"
                     /label="U2 Splice Acceptor"
     misc_RNA        3594..3595
                     /created_by="User"
                     /label="Cut"
     5'UTR           3595..3608
                     /created_by="User"
                     /label="hEF1a 5'UTR"
     Gg_overhang     3609..3612
                     /created_by="User"
                     /label="pL0 P-5 v2"
     5'UTR           3613..3632
                     /created_by="User"
                     /label="Inert"
     Gg_overhang     3633..3636
                     /created_by="User"
                     /modified_by="User"
                     /label="pL0 5-G"
     motif           3637..3642
                     /created_by="User"
                     /modified_by="User"
                     /label="Kozak"
     CDS             3643..5922
                     /created_by="User"
                     /modified_by="jones"
                     /label="TagBFP-P2A-DDe-GCN4-EnvZt10m3"
     domain          3646..4332
                     /created_by="User"
                     /label="TagBFP"
     motif           4333..4341
                     /created_by="User"
                     /label="GSG"
     motif           4342..4398
                     /created_by="jones"
                     /label="P2A"
     Ligation        4394..4397
                     /created_by="jones"
     misc_feature    4399..5133
                     /created_by="User"
                     /modified_by="User"
                     /label="DDe"
                     /note="Geneious type: degradation_domain"
     motif           5134..5148
                     /created_by="User"
                     /modified_by="jones"
                     /label="G4S"
     ligation        5145..5148
                     /created_by="jones"
                     /label="Ligation"
     sig_peptide     5158..5232
                     /created_by="User"
                     /modified_by="User"
                     /label="GCN4 Coiled-Coil"
     misc_feature    5233..5919
                     /created_by="User"
                     /modified_by="User"
                     /label="Cytoplasmic. {ECO:0000305}."
                     /note="Geneious type: Topological_domain"
     domain          <5233..5265
                     /created_by="User"
                     /label="HAMP. {ECO:0000255|PROSITE-ProRule:PRU00102}."
     domain          5236..5436
                     /created_by="User"
                     /label="DHp (A) Domain"
     domain          5287..5889
                     /created_by="User"
                     /label="Histidine kinase.
                     {ECO:0000255|PROSITE-ProRule:PRU00107}."
     motif           5299..5310
                     /created_by="User"
                     /modified_by="User"
                     /label="ExxT Form"
     misc_feature    5299..5301
                     /created_by="User"
                     /label="E/D --> A Eliminates Kinase (K-/P+, Willett2012)"
                     /note="Geneious type: mutagenesis_site"
     misc_feature    5308..5310
                     /created_by="User"
                     /label="T/N --> A Eliminates Phosphatase (K+/P-,
                     Willett2012)"
                     /note="Geneious type: mutagenesis_site"
     misc_feature    5428..5430
                     /created_by="User"
                     /modified_by="User"
                     /label="Y-->D Eliminates Phosphatase (K+/P-, Hsing1998)"
                     /note="Geneious type: mutagenesis_site"
     domain          5437..5919
                     /created_by="User"
                     /label="CA (B) Domain"
     misc_difference 5596..5598
                     /created_by="User"
                     /modified_by="User"
                     /label="Library 2: Library 1 w/ N-->K here"
     misc_feature    5596..5598
                     /created_by="User"
                     /modified_by="User"
                     /label="N-->K Eliminates Kinase (K-/P+, Hsing1998)"
                     /note="Geneious type: mutagenesis_site"
     misc_feature    5737..5739
                     /created_by="User"
                     /label="F-->L Eliminates Kinase (K-/P+, Hsing1998)"
                     /note="Geneious type: mutagenesis_site"
     misc_feature    5773..5775
                     /created_by="User"
                     /modified_by="User"
                     /label="T-->K Eliminates Phosphatase (K+/P-, Hsing1998)"
                     /note="Geneious type: mutagenesis_site"
     gg_overhang     5923..5926
                     /created_by="User"
                     /label="pL0 G-3"
     3'UTR           5927..5946
                     /created_by="User"
                     /label="Inert"
     ligation        5947..5950
                     /label="Ligation"
     gg_overhang     5947..5950
                     /created_by="User"
                     /label="pL0 3-T"
     terminator      5951..6049
                     /created_by="User"
                     /modified_by="User"
                     /label="Synth Terminator"
     polyA_signal    5975..5980
                     /created_by="User"
                     /label="Poly-A Signal"
     polyA_signal    complement(5986..5991)
                     /created_by="User"
                     /label="Poly-A Signal"
ORIGIN      
        1 cgctcgctga agagcggtgc gtttttatgc ttgtagtatt gtataatgtt tttaagatcc
       61 ttaattaata gggataacag ggtaatatct tgccctgcac gaataccagc gaccccttgc
      121 ccaaatactt gccgtgggcc tcggcctgag agccaaaaca cttgatgcgg aagaagtcgg
      181 tgcgctcctg cttgtcgccg gcatcgttgc gccacatcta ggatctgcca ggaaccgtaa
      241 aaaggccgcg ttgctggcgt ttttccatag gctccgcccc cctgacgagc atcacaaaaa
      301 tcgacgctca agtcagaggt ggcgaaaccc gacaggacta taaagatacc aggcgtttcc
      361 ccctggaagc tccctcgtgc gctctcctgt tccgaccctg ccgcttaccg gatacctgtc
      421 cgcctttctc ccttcgggaa gcgtggcgct ttctcatagc tcacgctgta ggtatctcag
      481 ttcggtgtag gtcgttcgct ccaagctggg ctgtgtgcac gaaccccccg ttcagcccga
      541 ccgctgcgcc ttatccggta actatcgtct tgagtccaac ccggtaagac acgacttatc
      601 gccactggca gcagccactg gtaacaggat tagcagagcg aggtatgtag gcggtgctac
      661 agagttcttg aagtggtggc ctaactacgg ctacactaga aggacagtat ttggtatctg
      721 cgctctgctg aagccagtta ccttcggaaa aagagttggt agctcttgat ccggcaaaca
      781 aaccaccgct ggtagcggtg gtttttttgt ttgcaagcag cagattacgc gcagaaaaaa
      841 aggatctcaa gaagatcctt tgatcttttc tacggggtct gacgctcagt ggaacgaaaa
      901 ctcacgttaa gggattttgg tcatgagatt atcaaaaagg atcttcacct agatcctttt
      961 aaattaaaaa tgaagtttta aatcaatcta aagtatatat gagtaaactt ggtctgacag
     1021 ttaccaatgc ttaatcagtg aggcacctat ctcagcgatc tgtctatttc gttcatccat
     1081 agttgcctga ctccccgtcg tgtagataac tacgatacgg gagggcttac catctggccc
     1141 cagtgctgca atgataccgc gagaaccacg ctcaccggct ccagatttat cagcaataaa
     1201 ccagccagcc ggaagggccg agcgcagaag tggtcctgca actttatccg cctccatcca
     1261 gtctattaat tgttgccggg aagctagagt aagtagttcg ccagttaata gtttgcgcaa
     1321 cgttgttgcc attgctacag gcatcgtggt gtcacgctcg tcgtttggta tggcttcatt
     1381 cagctccggt tcccaacgat caaggcgagt tacatgatcc cccatgttgt gcaaaaaagc
     1441 ggttagctcc ttcggtcctc cgatcgttgt cagaagtaag ttggccgcag tgttatcact
     1501 catggttatg gcagcactgc ataattctct tactgtcatg ccatccgtaa gatgcttttc
     1561 tgtgactggt gagtactcaa ccaagtcatt ctgagaatag tgtatgcggc gaccgagttg
     1621 ctcttgcccg gcgtcaatac gggataatac cgcgccacat agcagaactt taaaagtgct
     1681 catcattgga aaacgttctt cggggcgaaa actctcaagg atcttaccgc tgttgagatc
     1741 cagttcgatg taacccactc gtgcacccaa ctgatcttca gcatctttta ctttcaccag
     1801 cgtttctggg tgagcaaaaa caggaaggca aaatgccgca aaaaagggaa taagggcgac
     1861 acggaaatgt tgaatactca tactcttcct ttttcaatat tattgaagca tttatcaggg
     1921 ttattgtctc atgagcggat acatatttga atgtatttag aaaaataaac aaataggggt
     1981 tccgcgcacg aattggccag cgctgcatta ccctgttatc cctaaccggt ttaccgagct
     2041 cttattggtt ttcaaacttc attgactgtg ccgctcttca accggaggcc acctttggtc
     2101 ttgacattca ctaaggagtg ggcctggaat aaaaccagaa atccccattc tcagtctgcc
     2161 ccaagccctc caattccgag ggcgctgtat gtataagctc gggcaggcaa aagtcgactg
     2221 tgagaacacg ccagcagagg gcgctgtggc cccatcagtc cctgcccact gaactctcca
     2281 gaaggaaaag cggcaaggat gcaaacaaga aaatcagacc agactgggag tctagaccct
     2341 gcgtcccacg cggtcccacc atggcttcct ctttggaatt ttcaggggga cccaggaaga
     2401 ctgacaccgc tgattacttt aattggctcc ggtgcccgtc agtgggcaga gcgcacatcg
     2461 cccacagtcc ccgagaagtt gtggggaggg gtcggcaatt gaaccggtgc ctagagaagg
     2521 tggcgcgggg taaactggga aagtgatgtc gtgtactggc tccgcctttt tcccgagggt
     2581 gggggagaac cgtatataag tgcagtagtc gccgtgaacg ttctttttcg caacgggttt
     2641 gccgccagaa cacaggtaag tgccgtgtgt ggttcccgcg ggcctggcct ctttacgggt
     2701 tatggccctt gcgtgccttg aattacttcc acctggctgc agtacgtgat tcttgatccc
     2761 gagcttcggg ttggaagtgg gtgggagagt tcgaggcctt gcgcttaagg agccccttcg
     2821 cctcgtgctt gagttgaggc ctggcctggg cgctggggcc gccgcgtgcg aatctggtgg
     2881 caccttcgcg cctgtctcgc tgctttcgat aagtctctag ccatttaaaa tttttgatga
     2941 cctgctgcga cgcttttttt ctggcaagat agtcttgtaa atgcgggcca agatctgcac
     3001 actggtattt cggtttttgg ggccgcgggc ggcgacgggg cccgtgcgtc ccagcgcaca
     3061 tgttcggcga ggcggggcct gcgagcgcgg ccaccgagaa tcggacgggg gtagtctcaa
     3121 gctggccggc ctgctctggt gcctggcctc gcgccgccgt gtatcgcccc gccctgggcg
     3181 gcaaggctgg cccggtcggc accagttgcg tgagcggaaa gatggccgct tcccggccct
     3241 gctgcaggga gctcaaaatg gaggacgcgg cgctcgggag agcgggcggg tgagtcaccc
     3301 acacaaagga aaagggcctt tccgtcctca gccgtcgctt catgtgactc cacggagtac
     3361 cgggcgccgt ccaggcacct cgattagttc tcgagctttt ggagtacgtc gtctttaggt
     3421 tggggggagg ggttttatgc gatggagttt ccccacactg agtgggtgga gactgaagtt
     3481 aggccagctt ggcacttgat gtaattctcc ttggaatttg ccctttttga gtttggatct
     3541 tggttcattc tcaagcctca gacagtggtt caaagttttt ttcttccatt tcaggtggat
     3601 cccaagggca gataagtttg tacaaaaaag agaggtgcca ccatgagcga gctgattaag
     3661 gagaacatgc acatgaagct gtacatggag ggcaccgtgg acaaccatca cttcaagtgc
     3721 acatccgagg gcgaaggcaa gccctacgag ggcacccaga ccatgagaat caaggtggtc
     3781 gagggcggcc ctctcccctt cgccttcgac atcctggcta ctagcttcct ctacggcagc
     3841 aagaccttca tcaaccacac ccagggcatc cccgacttct tcaagcagtc cttccctgag
     3901 ggcttcacat gggagagagt caccacatac gaagacgggg gcgtgctgac cgctacccag
     3961 gacaccagcc tccaggacgg ctgcctcatc tacaacgtca agatcagagg ggtgaacttc
     4021 acatccaacg gccctgtgat gcagaagaaa acactcggct gggaggcctt caccgagacg
     4081 ctgtaccccg ctgacggcgg cctggaaggc agaaacgaca tggccctgaa gctcgtgggc
     4141 gggagccatc tgatcgcaaa catcaagacc acatatagat ccaagaaacc cgctaagaac
     4201 ctcaagatgc ctggcgtcta ctatgtggac tacagactgg aaagaatcaa ggaggccaac
     4261 aacgagacat acgtcgagca gcacgaggtg gcagtggcca gatactgcga cctccctagc
     4321 aaactggggc acggatctgg cgccaccaac ttctctctgc tgaagcaggc cggcgacgtg
     4381 gaggagaacc caggtccaag ccttgccctg tcacttacag ccgaccagat ggtttccgcg
     4441 cttctcgacg ctgaacctcc aattctctat tccgaatacg acccaaccag gccgttctcc
     4501 gaggcatcta tgatgggtct gctgacaaat ctggcagaca gggaactggt gcacatgatc
     4561 aattgggcga agcgcgtacc cggattcgtc gatcttgcac tccatgatca ggtgcacttg
     4621 ctggagtgcg cttggatgga gatcctcatg atcgggctgg tgtggcggag tatggaacac
     4681 cccggcaagt tgctgtttgc gcctaacctc ctgttggaca ggaaccaggg gaaatgtgtg
     4741 gagggcggtg tggaaatctt tgacatgctc ctcgctacct caagccggtt taggatgatg
     4801 aatctgcagg gcgaagagtt cgtgtgtctc aaatctatca tactgttgaa cagcggagtc
     4861 tacaccttcc tctccagtac tctgaaatct ctggaggaga aagatcatat ccatcgcgtg
     4921 ctggacaaga taaccgacac gttgattcac ttgatggcca aagctgggct cactctgcaa
     4981 caacaacatc agcgactggc acagctgttg ctgattttga gccacattcg gcacatgtcc
     5041 agcaagagaa tggagcacct ctatagtatg aagtgcaaga acgtcgtacc cctgtcagat
     5101 ctgcttcttg aaatgcttga tgcccaccgg ctgggcggag gtggatctgg gagccatatg
     5161 aagcagttgg aagataaggt agaagaactt ctgagcaaga attatcacct tgagaatgaa
     5221 gtagccaggc ttcacatggc cgcgggtgtc aagcaactcg cggacgacag aactctgttg
     5281 atggcgggag tctcccacga cctgagaaca cccctgacgc gaataaggtt ggcaacggaa
     5341 atgatgtctg agcaggatgg gtacctcgcg gaatcaatta acaaagacat cgaagagtgc
     5401 aacgcgataa ttgagcagtt tattgactac cttcggactg gacaggagat gcccatggaa
     5461 atggcggatc tgaacgcagt tctcggcgag gtaattgctg cagagtccgg gtacgagaga
     5521 gagatcgaga cagccctcta tccgggctct atcgaggtta aaatgcaccc cttgagtatt
     5581 aagagagctg tagccaagat ggtagtcaat gcagctcgct acgggaatgg ttggatcaaa
     5641 gttagttccg ggaccgaacc gaatagagca tggtttcagg ttgaagatga tggccccggt
     5701 atcgcgccag agcaacgaaa acatcttttc caaccgtttg tacgaggaga ttcagcacgc
     5761 acaatttcag ggactggtct gggactagcg atagttcaga gaattgttga caatcataac
     5821 ggtatgcttg agctgggaac ctccgaaagg ggtggtttgt ctattcgagc ctggttgccc
     5881 gttccagtga ccagagccca ggggacaaca aaggagggtt gagcttccac tggattgtac
     5941 aattaccaac tgatctagaa ccggtcatgg ccgcaataaa atatctttat tttcattaca
     6001 tctgtgtgtt ggttttttgt gtgttcgaac tagatgctgt cgaccgatg
//
