# Supplementary material for: Robust and tunable signal processing in mammalian cells via engineered covalent modification cycles
Source: bioRxiv preprint, doi:10.1101/2021.03.30.437779, version 2 (2021-07-19)
Supplement: Supplementary Data [file 437779_file03.zip › Plasmids - Experiments/tRJ_00941.gb]

LOCUS       tRJ_00941               6049 bp    DNA     circular UNK 30-MAR-2021
DEFINITION  [ST1-2] E1_hEF1a_Inert_TagBFP-P2A-GCN4-EnvZm3t10-DDe_Inert_Synth
            pA.
ACCESSION   tRJ_00941
KEYWORDS    .
SOURCE      .
  ORGANISM  .
FEATURES             Location/Qualifiers
     Gg_overhang     1..4
                     /created_by="User"
                     /label="pL0 T"
     Gg_overhang     5..7
                     /created_by="User"
                     /label="pL1 T2"
     protein_bind    complement(9..15)
                     /created_by="User"
                     /label="SapI Bind"
     Gibson_Overhang 16..60
                     /created_by="User"
                     /modified_by="User"
                     /label="pL1 S2"
     Gg_overhang     97..100
                     /created_by="User"
                     /label="Ins 1"
     rep_origin      107..216
                     /ApEinfo_fwdcolor="cyan"
                     /ApEinfo_graphicformat="arrow_data {{0 1 2 0 0 -1} {} 0}
                     width 5 offset 0"
                     /ApEinfo_revcolor="green"
                     /label="RK2 trfa"
     primer_bind     complement(213..232)
                     /Mismatches=0
                     /%GC="55.0"
                     /Hairpin_Tm="35.3"
                     /Self_Dimer_Tm="17.9"
                     /Tm="57.2"
                     /annotation_group="166804600248400024e16b4-b556-44cd-a9d0-
                     9655a0fd25f6"
                     /Sequence="CCTGGCAGATCCTAGATGTG"
                     /created_by="primer3"
                     /label="JH1030R"
     rep_origin      244..926
                     /ApEinfo_fwdcolor="gray50"
                     /ApEinfo_graphicformat="arrow_data {{0 1 2 0 0 -1} {} 0}
                     width 5 offset 0"
                     /ApEinfo_revcolor="gray50"
                     /modified_by="jones"
                     /label="ColE1 origin"
     CDS             complement(1021..1881)
                     /created_by="User"
                     /label="AmpR"
     primer_bind     1712..1732
                     /Mismatches=0
                     /%GC="52.4"
                     /Hairpin_Tm="34.7"
                     /Self_Dimer_Tm="None"
                     /Tm="57.9"
                     /annotation_group="16680453278660057a63dc9-8192-4ad5-b441-
                     fa04683728e2"
                     /Sequence="CTCTCAAGGATCTTACCGCTG"
                     /created_by="primer3"
                     /label="JH1030F"
     motif           complement(1882..1895)
                     /created_by="User"
                     /label="RBS"
     primer_bind     1916..1936
                     /Mismatches=0
                     /%GC="47.6"
                     /Hairpin_Tm="None"
                     /Self_Dimer_Tm="18.4"
                     /Tm="56.4"
                     /annotation_group="1668046593194000b939017-7be0-4e9c-b14d-
                     93a297d50fcc"
                     /Sequence="CAGGGTTATTGTCTCATGAGC"
                     /created_by="primer3"
                     /label="JH856R"
     misc_feature    complement(1923..1951)
                     /created_by="User"
                     /label="pAmp"
                     /note="Geneious type: promoter_prokaryotic"
     Gg_overhang     1990..1993
                     /created_by="User"
                     /label="Ins 7"
     Gibson_Overhang 2028..2072
                     /created_by="User"
                     /modified_by="User"
                     /label="pL1 S1"
     protein_bind    2073..2079
                     /created_by="User"
                     /label="SapI Bind"
     Gg_overhang     2081..2083
                     /created_by="User"
                     /label="pL1 T1"
     gg_overhang     2084..2087
                     /created_by="User"
                     /label="pL0 I"
     Insulator       2088..2414
                     /created_by="User"
                     /label="E1 Insulator"
     protein_bind    2166..2170
                     /created_by="User"
                     /label="CTCF Bind (Short)"
     protein_bind    complement(2178..2182)
                     /created_by="User"
                     /label="CTCF Bind (Short)"
     protein_bind    complement(2237..2241)
                     /created_by="User"
                     /label="CTCF Bind (Short)"
     ligation        2415..2418
                     /label="Ligation"
     gg_overhang     2415..2418
                     /created_by="User"
                     /label="pL0 I-P"
     promoter        2423..2655
                     /modified_by="User"
                     /label="hEF1a Promoter"
     Enhancer        2452..2713
                     /created_by="User"
                     /label="CpG Island"
     promoter        2587..2592
                     /created_by="User"
                     /label="BRE-like"
     promoter        2593..2599
                     /created_by="User"
                     /label="TATA Box"
     misc_RNA        2623
                     /created_by="User"
                     /label="+1 Site"
     intron          2653..2661
                     /created_by="User"
                     /modified_by="User"
                     /label="U2 Splice Donor"
     misc_RNA        2655..2656
                     /created_by="User"
                     /label="Cut"
     intron          2656..3594
                     /created_by="User"
                     /label="hEF1a First Intron"
     Enhancer        2819..2908
                     /created_by="User"
                     /label="CpG Island"
     Enhancer        3011..3411
                     /created_by="User"
                     /label="CpG Island"
     protein_bind    3011..3025
                     /created_by="User"
                     /label="Gal4 Close Match (15)"
     protein_bind    3026..3044
                     /created_by="User"
                     /label="Gal4 Close Match (19)"
     protein_bind    3027..3032
                     /created_by="User"
                     /label="SP1 Binding Site"
     protein_bind    3030..3044
                     /created_by="User"
                     /label="Gal4 Close Match (15)"
     protein_bind    complement(3169..3174)
                     /created_by="User"
                     /label="SP1 Binding Site"
     protein_bind    3176..3181
                     /created_by="User"
                     /label="SP1 Binding Site"
     protein_bind    3179..3194
                     /created_by="User"
                     /label="Gal4 Close Match (16)"
     protein_bind    3284..3289
                     /created_by="User"
                     /label="SP1 Binding Site"
     misc_RNA        3289..3290
                     /created_by="User"
                     /modified_by="User"
                     /label="Putative Cut"
     protein_bind    3291..3297
                     /created_by="User"
                     /label="AP-1 Binding Site"
     protein_bind    3353..3369
                     /created_by="User"
                     /label="Gal4 Close Match"
     protein_bind    complement(3444..3453)
                     /created_by="User"
                     /label="NFkB Binding Site"
     intron          3559..3563
                     /created_by="User"
                     /modified_by="User"
                     /label="U2 Branch Point-like"
     intron          3576..3591
                     /created_by="User"
                     /label="Poly-Y Tract"
     intron          3592..3595
                     /created_by="User"
                     /modified_by="User"
                     /label="U2 Splice Acceptor"
     misc_RNA        3594..3595
                     /created_by="User"
                     /label="Cut"
     5'UTR           3595..3608
                     /created_by="User"
                     /label="hEF1a 5'UTR"
     Gg_overhang     3609..3612
                     /created_by="User"
                     /label="pL0 P-5 v2"
     5'UTR           3613..3632
                     /created_by="User"
                     /label="Inert"
     Gg_overhang     3633..3636
                     /created_by="User"
                     /modified_by="User"
                     /label="pL0 5-G"
     motif           3637..3642
                     /created_by="User"
                     /modified_by="User"
                     /label="Kozak"
     CDS             3643..5922
                     /created_by="User"
                     /modified_by="jones"
                     /label="TagBFP-P2A-GCN4-EnvZt10m3-DDe"
     domain          3646..4332
                     /created_by="User"
                     /label="TagBFP"
     motif           4333..4341
                     /created_by="User"
                     /label="GSG"
     motif           4342..4398
                     /created_by="jones"
                     /label="P2A"
     Ligation        4394..4397
                     /created_by="jones"
     sig_peptide     4408..4482
                     /created_by="User"
                     /modified_by="User"
                     /label="GCN4 Coiled-Coil"
     misc_feature    4483..5169
                     /created_by="User"
                     /modified_by="User"
                     /label="Cytoplasmic. {ECO:0000305}."
                     /note="Geneious type: Topological_domain"
     domain          <4483..4515
                     /created_by="User"
                     /label="HAMP. {ECO:0000255|PROSITE-ProRule:PRU00102}."
     domain          4486..4686
                     /created_by="User"
                     /label="DHp (A) Domain"
     domain          4537..5139
                     /created_by="User"
                     /label="Histidine kinase.
                     {ECO:0000255|PROSITE-ProRule:PRU00107}."
     motif           4549..4560
                     /created_by="User"
                     /modified_by="User"
                     /label="ExxT Form"
     misc_feature    4549..4551
                     /created_by="User"
                     /label="E/D --> A Eliminates Kinase (K-/P+, Willett2012)"
                     /note="Geneious type: mutagenesis_site"
     misc_feature    4558..4560
                     /created_by="User"
                     /label="T/N --> A Eliminates Phosphatase (K+/P-,
                     Willett2012)"
                     /note="Geneious type: mutagenesis_site"
     misc_feature    4678..4680
                     /created_by="User"
                     /modified_by="User"
                     /label="Y-->D Eliminates Phosphatase (K+/P-, Hsing1998)"
                     /note="Geneious type: mutagenesis_site"
     domain          4687..5169
                     /created_by="User"
                     /label="CA (B) Domain"
     misc_difference 4846..4848
                     /created_by="User"
                     /modified_by="User"
                     /label="Library 2: Library 1 w/ N-->K here"
     misc_feature    4846..4848
                     /created_by="User"
                     /modified_by="User"
                     /label="N-->K Eliminates Kinase (K-/P+, Hsing1998)"
                     /note="Geneious type: mutagenesis_site"
     misc_feature    4987..4989
                     /created_by="User"
                     /label="F-->L Eliminates Kinase (K-/P+, Hsing1998)"
                     /note="Geneious type: mutagenesis_site"
     misc_feature    5023..5025
                     /created_by="User"
                     /modified_by="User"
                     /label="T-->K Eliminates Phosphatase (K+/P-, Hsing1998)"
                     /note="Geneious type: mutagenesis_site"
     ligation        5170..5173
                     /created_by="jones"
                     /label="Ligation"
     motif           5170..5184
                     /created_by="jones"
                     /label="G4S"
     misc_feature    5185..5919
                     /created_by="User"
                     /modified_by="User"
                     /label="DDe"
                     /note="Geneious type: degradation_domain"
     gg_overhang     5923..5926
                     /created_by="User"
                     /label="pL0 G-3"
     3'UTR           5927..5946
                     /created_by="User"
                     /label="Inert"
     ligation        5947..5950
                     /label="Ligation"
     gg_overhang     5947..5950
                     /created_by="User"
                     /label="pL0 3-T"
     terminator      5951..6049
                     /created_by="User"
                     /modified_by="User"
                     /label="Synth Terminator"
     polyA_signal    5975..5980
                     /created_by="User"
                     /label="Poly-A Signal"
     polyA_signal    complement(5986..5991)
                     /created_by="User"
                     /label="Poly-A Signal"
ORIGIN      
        1 cgctcgctga agagcggtgc gtttttatgc ttgtagtatt gtataatgtt tttaagatcc
       61 ttaattaata gggataacag ggtaatatct tgccctgcac gaataccagc gaccccttgc
      121 ccaaatactt gccgtgggcc tcggcctgag agccaaaaca cttgatgcgg aagaagtcgg
      181 tgcgctcctg cttgtcgccg gcatcgttgc gccacatcta ggatctgcca ggaaccgtaa
      241 aaaggccgcg ttgctggcgt ttttccatag gctccgcccc cctgacgagc atcacaaaaa
      301 tcgacgctca agtcagaggt ggcgaaaccc gacaggacta taaagatacc aggcgtttcc
      361 ccctggaagc tccctcgtgc gctctcctgt tccgaccctg ccgcttaccg gatacctgtc
      421 cgcctttctc ccttcgggaa gcgtggcgct ttctcatagc tcacgctgta ggtatctcag
      481 ttcggtgtag gtcgttcgct ccaagctggg ctgtgtgcac gaaccccccg ttcagcccga
      541 ccgctgcgcc ttatccggta actatcgtct tgagtccaac ccggtaagac acgacttatc
      601 gccactggca gcagccactg gtaacaggat tagcagagcg aggtatgtag gcggtgctac
      661 agagttcttg aagtggtggc ctaactacgg ctacactaga aggacagtat ttggtatctg
      721 cgctctgctg aagccagtta ccttcggaaa aagagttggt agctcttgat ccggcaaaca
      781 aaccaccgct ggtagcggtg gtttttttgt ttgcaagcag cagattacgc gcagaaaaaa
      841 aggatctcaa gaagatcctt tgatcttttc tacggggtct gacgctcagt ggaacgaaaa
      901 ctcacgttaa gggattttgg tcatgagatt atcaaaaagg atcttcacct agatcctttt
      961 aaattaaaaa tgaagtttta aatcaatcta aagtatatat gagtaaactt ggtctgacag
     1021 ttaccaatgc ttaatcagtg aggcacctat ctcagcgatc tgtctatttc gttcatccat
     1081 agttgcctga ctccccgtcg tgtagataac tacgatacgg gagggcttac catctggccc
     1141 cagtgctgca atgataccgc gagaaccacg ctcaccggct ccagatttat cagcaataaa
     1201 ccagccagcc ggaagggccg agcgcagaag tggtcctgca actttatccg cctccatcca
     1261 gtctattaat tgttgccggg aagctagagt aagtagttcg ccagttaata gtttgcgcaa
     1321 cgttgttgcc attgctacag gcatcgtggt gtcacgctcg tcgtttggta tggcttcatt
     1381 cagctccggt tcccaacgat caaggcgagt tacatgatcc cccatgttgt gcaaaaaagc
     1441 ggttagctcc ttcggtcctc cgatcgttgt cagaagtaag ttggccgcag tgttatcact
     1501 catggttatg gcagcactgc ataattctct tactgtcatg ccatccgtaa gatgcttttc
     1561 tgtgactggt gagtactcaa ccaagtcatt ctgagaatag tgtatgcggc gaccgagttg
     1621 ctcttgcccg gcgtcaatac gggataatac cgcgccacat agcagaactt taaaagtgct
     1681 catcattgga aaacgttctt cggggcgaaa actctcaagg atcttaccgc tgttgagatc
     1741 cagttcgatg taacccactc gtgcacccaa ctgatcttca gcatctttta ctttcaccag
     1801 cgtttctggg tgagcaaaaa caggaaggca aaatgccgca aaaaagggaa taagggcgac
     1861 acggaaatgt tgaatactca tactcttcct ttttcaatat tattgaagca tttatcaggg
     1921 ttattgtctc atgagcggat acatatttga atgtatttag aaaaataaac aaataggggt
     1981 tccgcgcacg aattggccag cgctgcatta ccctgttatc cctaaccggt ttaccgagct
     2041 cttattggtt ttcaaacttc attgactgtg ccgctcttca accggaggcc acctttggtc
     2101 ttgacattca ctaaggagtg ggcctggaat aaaaccagaa atccccattc tcagtctgcc
     2161 ccaagccctc caattccgag ggcgctgtat gtataagctc gggcaggcaa aagtcgactg
     2221 tgagaacacg ccagcagagg gcgctgtggc cccatcagtc cctgcccact gaactctcca
     2281 gaaggaaaag cggcaaggat gcaaacaaga aaatcagacc agactgggag tctagaccct
     2341 gcgtcccacg cggtcccacc atggcttcct ctttggaatt ttcaggggga cccaggaaga
     2401 ctgacaccgc tgattacttt aattggctcc ggtgcccgtc agtgggcaga gcgcacatcg
     2461 cccacagtcc ccgagaagtt gtggggaggg gtcggcaatt gaaccggtgc ctagagaagg
     2521 tggcgcgggg taaactggga aagtgatgtc gtgtactggc tccgcctttt tcccgagggt
     2581 gggggagaac cgtatataag tgcagtagtc gccgtgaacg ttctttttcg caacgggttt
     2641 gccgccagaa cacaggtaag tgccgtgtgt ggttcccgcg ggcctggcct ctttacgggt
     2701 tatggccctt gcgtgccttg aattacttcc acctggctgc agtacgtgat tcttgatccc
     2761 gagcttcggg ttggaagtgg gtgggagagt tcgaggcctt gcgcttaagg agccccttcg
     2821 cctcgtgctt gagttgaggc ctggcctggg cgctggggcc gccgcgtgcg aatctggtgg
     2881 caccttcgcg cctgtctcgc tgctttcgat aagtctctag ccatttaaaa tttttgatga
     2941 cctgctgcga cgcttttttt ctggcaagat agtcttgtaa atgcgggcca agatctgcac
     3001 actggtattt cggtttttgg ggccgcgggc ggcgacgggg cccgtgcgtc ccagcgcaca
     3061 tgttcggcga ggcggggcct gcgagcgcgg ccaccgagaa tcggacgggg gtagtctcaa
     3121 gctggccggc ctgctctggt gcctggcctc gcgccgccgt gtatcgcccc gccctgggcg
     3181 gcaaggctgg cccggtcggc accagttgcg tgagcggaaa gatggccgct tcccggccct
     3241 gctgcaggga gctcaaaatg gaggacgcgg cgctcgggag agcgggcggg tgagtcaccc
     3301 acacaaagga aaagggcctt tccgtcctca gccgtcgctt catgtgactc cacggagtac
     3361 cgggcgccgt ccaggcacct cgattagttc tcgagctttt ggagtacgtc gtctttaggt
     3421 tggggggagg ggttttatgc gatggagttt ccccacactg agtgggtgga gactgaagtt
     3481 aggccagctt ggcacttgat gtaattctcc ttggaatttg ccctttttga gtttggatct
     3541 tggttcattc tcaagcctca gacagtggtt caaagttttt ttcttccatt tcaggtggat
     3601 cccaagggca gataagtttg tacaaaaaag agaggtgcca ccatgagcga gctgattaag
     3661 gagaacatgc acatgaagct gtacatggag ggcaccgtgg acaaccatca cttcaagtgc
     3721 acatccgagg gcgaaggcaa gccctacgag ggcacccaga ccatgagaat caaggtggtc
     3781 gagggcggcc ctctcccctt cgccttcgac atcctggcta ctagcttcct ctacggcagc
     3841 aagaccttca tcaaccacac ccagggcatc cccgacttct tcaagcagtc cttccctgag
     3901 ggcttcacat gggagagagt caccacatac gaagacgggg gcgtgctgac cgctacccag
     3961 gacaccagcc tccaggacgg ctgcctcatc tacaacgtca agatcagagg ggtgaacttc
     4021 acatccaacg gccctgtgat gcagaagaaa acactcggct gggaggcctt caccgagacg
     4081 ctgtaccccg ctgacggcgg cctggaaggc agaaacgaca tggccctgaa gctcgtgggc
     4141 gggagccatc tgatcgcaaa catcaagacc acatatagat ccaagaaacc cgctaagaac
     4201 ctcaagatgc ctggcgtcta ctatgtggac tacagactgg aaagaatcaa ggaggccaac
     4261 aacgagacat acgtcgagca gcacgaggtg gcagtggcca gatactgcga cctccctagc
     4321 aaactggggc acggatctgg cgccaccaac ttctctctgc tgaagcaggc cggcgacgtg
     4381 gaggagaacc caggtccagg gagccatatg aagcagttgg aagataaggt agaagaactt
     4441 ctgagcaaga attatcacct tgagaatgaa gtagccaggc ttcacatggc cgcgggtgtc
     4501 aagcaactcg cggacgacag aactctgttg atggcgggag tctcccacga cctgagaaca
     4561 cccctgacgc gaataaggtt ggcaacggaa atgatgtctg agcaggatgg gtacctcgcg
     4621 gaatcaatta acaaagacat cgaagagtgc aacgcgataa ttgagcagtt tattgactac
     4681 cttcggactg gacaggagat gcccatggaa atggcggatc tgaacgcagt tctcggcgag
     4741 gtaattgctg cagagtccgg gtacgagaga gagatcgaga cagccctcta tccgggctct
     4801 atcgaggtta aaatgcaccc cttgagtatt aagagagctg tagccaagat ggtagtcaat
     4861 gcagctcgct acgggaatgg ttggatcaaa gttagttccg ggaccgaacc gaatagagca
     4921 tggtttcagg ttgaagatga tggccccggt atcgcgccag agcaacgaaa acatcttttc
     4981 caaccgtttg tacgaggaga ttcagcacgc acaatttcag ggactggtct gggactagcg
     5041 atagttcaga gaattgttga caatcataac ggtatgcttg agctgggaac ctccgaaagg
     5101 ggtggtttgt ctattcgagc ctggttgccc gttccagtga ccagagccca ggggacaaca
     5161 aaggagggtg gaggtggagg atctagcctt gccctgtcac ttacagccga ccagatggtt
     5221 tccgcgcttc tcgacgctga acctccaatt ctctattccg aatacgaccc aaccaggccg
     5281 ttctccgagg catctatgat gggtctgctg acaaatctgg cagacaggga actggtgcac
     5341 atgatcaatt gggcgaagcg cgtacccgga ttcgtcgatc ttgcactcca tgatcaggtg
     5401 cacttgctgg agtgcgcttg gatggagatc ctcatgatcg ggctggtgtg gcggagtatg
     5461 gaacaccccg gcaagttgct gtttgcgcct aacctcctgt tggacaggaa ccaggggaaa
     5521 tgtgtggagg gcggtgtgga aatctttgac atgctcctcg ctacctcaag ccggtttagg
     5581 atgatgaatc tgcagggcga agagttcgtg tgtctcaaat ctatcatact gttgaacagc
     5641 ggagtctaca ccttcctctc cagtactctg aaatctctgg aggagaaaga tcatatccat
     5701 cgcgtgctgg acaagataac cgacacgttg attcacttga tggccaaagc tgggctcact
     5761 ctgcaacaac aacatcagcg actggcacag ctgttgctga ttttgagcca cattcggcac
     5821 atgtccagca agagaatgga gcacctctat agtatgaagt gcaagaacgt cgtacccctg
     5881 tcagatctgc ttcttgaaat gcttgatgcc caccggctgt gagcttccac tggattgtac
     5941 aattaccaac tgatctagaa ccggtcatgg ccgcaataaa atatctttat tttcattaca
     6001 tctgtgtgtt ggttttttgt gtgttcgaac tagatgctgt cgaccgatg
//
