# Supplementary material for: Robust and tunable signal processing in mammalian cells via engineered covalent modification cycles
Source: bioRxiv preprint, doi:10.1101/2021.03.30.437779, version 2 (2021-07-19)
Supplement: Supplementary Data [file 437779_file03.zip › Plasmids - Experiments/tRJ_00942.gb]

LOCUS       tRJ_00942               6799 bp    DNA     circular UNK 30-MAR-2021
DEFINITION  [ST1-2]
            E1_hEF1a_Inert_TagBFP-P2A-DDe-GCN4-EnvZm3t10-DDe_Inert_Synth pA.
ACCESSION   tRJ_00942
KEYWORDS    .
SOURCE      .
  ORGANISM  .
FEATURES             Location/Qualifiers
     Gg_overhang     1..4
                     /created_by="User"
                     /label="pL0 T"
     Gg_overhang     5..7
                     /created_by="User"
                     /label="pL1 T2"
     protein_bind    complement(9..15)
                     /created_by="User"
                     /label="SapI Bind"
     Gibson_Overhang 16..60
                     /created_by="User"
                     /modified_by="User"
                     /label="pL1 S2"
     Gg_overhang     97..100
                     /created_by="User"
                     /label="Ins 1"
     rep_origin      107..216
                     /ApEinfo_fwdcolor="cyan"
                     /ApEinfo_graphicformat="arrow_data {{0 1 2 0 0 -1} {} 0}
                     width 5 offset 0"
                     /ApEinfo_revcolor="green"
                     /label="RK2 trfa"
     primer_bind     complement(213..232)
                     /Mismatches=0
                     /%GC="55.0"
                     /Hairpin_Tm="35.3"
                     /Self_Dimer_Tm="17.9"
                     /Tm="57.2"
                     /annotation_group="1668052095349000a4f9528-cd74-4b3d-843f-
                     63c02add15c8"
                     /Sequence="CCTGGCAGATCCTAGATGTG"
                     /created_by="primer3"
                     /label="JH1030R"
     rep_origin      244..926
                     /ApEinfo_fwdcolor="gray50"
                     /ApEinfo_graphicformat="arrow_data {{0 1 2 0 0 -1} {} 0}
                     width 5 offset 0"
                     /ApEinfo_revcolor="gray50"
                     /modified_by="jones"
                     /label="ColE1 origin"
     CDS             complement(1021..1881)
                     /created_by="User"
                     /label="AmpR"
     primer_bind     1712..1732
                     /Mismatches=0
                     /%GC="52.4"
                     /Hairpin_Tm="34.7"
                     /Self_Dimer_Tm="None"
                     /Tm="57.9"
                     /annotation_group="166805109457400835d16f9-784a-4062-ba1f-
                     83fa645820d2"
                     /Sequence="CTCTCAAGGATCTTACCGCTG"
                     /created_by="primer3"
                     /label="JH1030F"
     motif           complement(1882..1895)
                     /created_by="User"
                     /label="RBS"
     primer_bind     1916..1936
                     /Mismatches=0
                     /%GC="47.6"
                     /Hairpin_Tm="None"
                     /Self_Dimer_Tm="18.4"
                     /Tm="56.4"
                     /annotation_group="1668053315200003b4d731d-a258-4e70-b26c-
                     0cb5dd3336b0"
                     /Sequence="CAGGGTTATTGTCTCATGAGC"
                     /created_by="primer3"
                     /label="JH856R"
     misc_feature    complement(1923..1951)
                     /created_by="User"
                     /label="pAmp"
                     /note="Geneious type: promoter_prokaryotic"
     Gg_overhang     1990..1993
                     /created_by="User"
                     /label="Ins 7"
     Gibson_Overhang 2028..2072
                     /created_by="User"
                     /modified_by="User"
                     /label="pL1 S1"
     protein_bind    2073..2079
                     /created_by="User"
                     /label="SapI Bind"
     Gg_overhang     2081..2083
                     /created_by="User"
                     /label="pL1 T1"
     gg_overhang     2084..2087
                     /created_by="User"
                     /label="pL0 I"
     Insulator       2088..2414
                     /created_by="User"
                     /label="E1 Insulator"
     protein_bind    2166..2170
                     /created_by="User"
                     /label="CTCF Bind (Short)"
     protein_bind    complement(2178..2182)
                     /created_by="User"
                     /label="CTCF Bind (Short)"
     protein_bind    complement(2237..2241)
                     /created_by="User"
                     /label="CTCF Bind (Short)"
     ligation        2415..2418
                     /label="Ligation"
     gg_overhang     2415..2418
                     /created_by="User"
                     /label="pL0 I-P"
     promoter        2423..2655
                     /modified_by="User"
                     /label="hEF1a Promoter"
     Enhancer        2452..2713
                     /created_by="User"
                     /label="CpG Island"
     promoter        2587..2592
                     /created_by="User"
                     /label="BRE-like"
     promoter        2593..2599
                     /created_by="User"
                     /label="TATA Box"
     misc_RNA        2623
                     /created_by="User"
                     /label="+1 Site"
     intron          2653..2661
                     /created_by="User"
                     /modified_by="User"
                     /label="U2 Splice Donor"
     misc_RNA        2655..2656
                     /created_by="User"
                     /label="Cut"
     intron          2656..3594
                     /created_by="User"
                     /label="hEF1a First Intron"
     Enhancer        2819..2908
                     /created_by="User"
                     /label="CpG Island"
     Enhancer        3011..3411
                     /created_by="User"
                     /label="CpG Island"
     protein_bind    3011..3025
                     /created_by="User"
                     /label="Gal4 Close Match (15)"
     protein_bind    3026..3044
                     /created_by="User"
                     /label="Gal4 Close Match (19)"
     protein_bind    3027..3032
                     /created_by="User"
                     /label="SP1 Binding Site"
     protein_bind    3030..3044
                     /created_by="User"
                     /label="Gal4 Close Match (15)"
     protein_bind    complement(3169..3174)
                     /created_by="User"
                     /label="SP1 Binding Site"
     protein_bind    3176..3181
                     /created_by="User"
                     /label="SP1 Binding Site"
     protein_bind    3179..3194
                     /created_by="User"
                     /label="Gal4 Close Match (16)"
     protein_bind    3284..3289
                     /created_by="User"
                     /label="SP1 Binding Site"
     misc_RNA        3289..3290
                     /created_by="User"
                     /modified_by="User"
                     /label="Putative Cut"
     protein_bind    3291..3297
                     /created_by="User"
                     /label="AP-1 Binding Site"
     protein_bind    3353..3369
                     /created_by="User"
                     /label="Gal4 Close Match"
     protein_bind    complement(3444..3453)
                     /created_by="User"
                     /label="NFkB Binding Site"
     intron          3559..3563
                     /created_by="User"
                     /modified_by="User"
                     /label="U2 Branch Point-like"
     intron          3576..3591
                     /created_by="User"
                     /label="Poly-Y Tract"
     intron          3592..3595
                     /created_by="User"
                     /modified_by="User"
                     /label="U2 Splice Acceptor"
     misc_RNA        3594..3595
                     /created_by="User"
                     /label="Cut"
     5'UTR           3595..3608
                     /created_by="User"
                     /label="hEF1a 5'UTR"
     Gg_overhang     3609..3612
                     /created_by="User"
                     /label="pL0 P-5 v2"
     5'UTR           3613..3632
                     /created_by="User"
                     /label="Inert"
     Gg_overhang     3633..3636
                     /created_by="User"
                     /modified_by="User"
                     /label="pL0 5-G"
     motif           3637..3642
                     /created_by="User"
                     /modified_by="User"
                     /label="Kozak"
     CDS             3643..6672
                     /created_by="User"
                     /modified_by="jones"
                     /label="TagBFP-P2A-DDe-GCN4-EnvZt10m3-DDe"
     domain          3646..4332
                     /created_by="User"
                     /label="TagBFP"
     motif           4333..4341
                     /created_by="User"
                     /label="GSG"
     motif           4342..4398
                     /created_by="jones"
                     /label="P2A"
     Ligation        4394..4397
                     /created_by="jones"
     misc_feature    4399..5133
                     /created_by="User"
                     /modified_by="User"
                     /label="DDe"
                     /note="Geneious type: degradation_domain"
     motif           5134..5148
                     /created_by="User"
                     /modified_by="jones"
                     /label="G4S"
     ligation        5145..5148
                     /created_by="jones"
                     /label="Ligation"
     sig_peptide     5158..5232
                     /created_by="User"
                     /modified_by="User"
                     /label="GCN4 Coiled-Coil"
     misc_feature    5233..5919
                     /created_by="User"
                     /modified_by="User"
                     /label="Cytoplasmic. {ECO:0000305}."
                     /note="Geneious type: Topological_domain"
     domain          <5233..5265
                     /created_by="User"
                     /label="HAMP. {ECO:0000255|PROSITE-ProRule:PRU00102}."
     domain          5236..5436
                     /created_by="User"
                     /label="DHp (A) Domain"
     domain          5287..5889
                     /created_by="User"
                     /label="Histidine kinase.
                     {ECO:0000255|PROSITE-ProRule:PRU00107}."
     misc_feature    5299..5301
                     /created_by="User"
                     /label="E/D --> A Eliminates Kinase (K-/P+, Willett2012)"
                     /note="Geneious type: mutagenesis_site"
     motif           5299..5310
                     /created_by="User"
                     /modified_by="User"
                     /label="ExxT Form"
     misc_feature    5308..5310
                     /created_by="User"
                     /label="T/N --> A Eliminates Phosphatase (K+/P-,
                     Willett2012)"
                     /note="Geneious type: mutagenesis_site"
     misc_feature    5428..5430
                     /created_by="User"
                     /modified_by="User"
                     /label="Y-->D Eliminates Phosphatase (K+/P-, Hsing1998)"
                     /note="Geneious type: mutagenesis_site"
     domain          5437..5919
                     /created_by="User"
                     /label="CA (B) Domain"
     misc_difference 5596..5598
                     /created_by="User"
                     /modified_by="User"
                     /label="Library 2: Library 1 w/ N-->K here"
     misc_feature    5596..5598
                     /created_by="User"
                     /modified_by="User"
                     /label="N-->K Eliminates Kinase (K-/P+, Hsing1998)"
                     /note="Geneious type: mutagenesis_site"
     misc_feature    5737..5739
                     /created_by="User"
                     /label="F-->L Eliminates Kinase (K-/P+, Hsing1998)"
                     /note="Geneious type: mutagenesis_site"
     misc_feature    5773..5775
                     /created_by="User"
                     /modified_by="User"
                     /label="T-->K Eliminates Phosphatase (K+/P-, Hsing1998)"
                     /note="Geneious type: mutagenesis_site"
     ligation        5920..5923
                     /created_by="jones"
                     /label="Ligation"
     motif           5920..5934
                     /created_by="jones"
                     /label="G4S"
     misc_feature    5935..6669
                     /created_by="User"
                     /modified_by="User"
                     /label="DDe"
                     /note="Geneious type: degradation_domain"
     gg_overhang     6673..6676
                     /created_by="User"
                     /label="pL0 G-3"
     3'UTR           6677..6696
                     /created_by="User"
                     /label="Inert"
     ligation        6697..6700
                     /label="Ligation"
     gg_overhang     6697..6700
                     /created_by="User"
                     /label="pL0 3-T"
     terminator      6701..6799
                     /created_by="User"
                     /modified_by="User"
                     /label="Synth Terminator"
     polyA_signal    6725..6730
                     /created_by="User"
                     /label="Poly-A Signal"
     polyA_signal    complement(6736..6741)
                     /created_by="User"
                     /label="Poly-A Signal"
ORIGIN      
        1 cgctcgctga agagcggtgc gtttttatgc ttgtagtatt gtataatgtt tttaagatcc
       61 ttaattaata gggataacag ggtaatatct tgccctgcac gaataccagc gaccccttgc
      121 ccaaatactt gccgtgggcc tcggcctgag agccaaaaca cttgatgcgg aagaagtcgg
      181 tgcgctcctg cttgtcgccg gcatcgttgc gccacatcta ggatctgcca ggaaccgtaa
      241 aaaggccgcg ttgctggcgt ttttccatag gctccgcccc cctgacgagc atcacaaaaa
      301 tcgacgctca agtcagaggt ggcgaaaccc gacaggacta taaagatacc aggcgtttcc
      361 ccctggaagc tccctcgtgc gctctcctgt tccgaccctg ccgcttaccg gatacctgtc
      421 cgcctttctc ccttcgggaa gcgtggcgct ttctcatagc tcacgctgta ggtatctcag
      481 ttcggtgtag gtcgttcgct ccaagctggg ctgtgtgcac gaaccccccg ttcagcccga
      541 ccgctgcgcc ttatccggta actatcgtct tgagtccaac ccggtaagac acgacttatc
      601 gccactggca gcagccactg gtaacaggat tagcagagcg aggtatgtag gcggtgctac
      661 agagttcttg aagtggtggc ctaactacgg ctacactaga aggacagtat ttggtatctg
      721 cgctctgctg aagccagtta ccttcggaaa aagagttggt agctcttgat ccggcaaaca
      781 aaccaccgct ggtagcggtg gtttttttgt ttgcaagcag cagattacgc gcagaaaaaa
      841 aggatctcaa gaagatcctt tgatcttttc tacggggtct gacgctcagt ggaacgaaaa
      901 ctcacgttaa gggattttgg tcatgagatt atcaaaaagg atcttcacct agatcctttt
      961 aaattaaaaa tgaagtttta aatcaatcta aagtatatat gagtaaactt ggtctgacag
     1021 ttaccaatgc ttaatcagtg aggcacctat ctcagcgatc tgtctatttc gttcatccat
     1081 agttgcctga ctccccgtcg tgtagataac tacgatacgg gagggcttac catctggccc
     1141 cagtgctgca atgataccgc gagaaccacg ctcaccggct ccagatttat cagcaataaa
     1201 ccagccagcc ggaagggccg agcgcagaag tggtcctgca actttatccg cctccatcca
     1261 gtctattaat tgttgccggg aagctagagt aagtagttcg ccagttaata gtttgcgcaa
     1321 cgttgttgcc attgctacag gcatcgtggt gtcacgctcg tcgtttggta tggcttcatt
     1381 cagctccggt tcccaacgat caaggcgagt tacatgatcc cccatgttgt gcaaaaaagc
     1441 ggttagctcc ttcggtcctc cgatcgttgt cagaagtaag ttggccgcag tgttatcact
     1501 catggttatg gcagcactgc ataattctct tactgtcatg ccatccgtaa gatgcttttc
     1561 tgtgactggt gagtactcaa ccaagtcatt ctgagaatag tgtatgcggc gaccgagttg
     1621 ctcttgcccg gcgtcaatac gggataatac cgcgccacat agcagaactt taaaagtgct
     1681 catcattgga aaacgttctt cggggcgaaa actctcaagg atcttaccgc tgttgagatc
     1741 cagttcgatg taacccactc gtgcacccaa ctgatcttca gcatctttta ctttcaccag
     1801 cgtttctggg tgagcaaaaa caggaaggca aaatgccgca aaaaagggaa taagggcgac
     1861 acggaaatgt tgaatactca tactcttcct ttttcaatat tattgaagca tttatcaggg
     1921 ttattgtctc atgagcggat acatatttga atgtatttag aaaaataaac aaataggggt
     1981 tccgcgcacg aattggccag cgctgcatta ccctgttatc cctaaccggt ttaccgagct
     2041 cttattggtt ttcaaacttc attgactgtg ccgctcttca accggaggcc acctttggtc
     2101 ttgacattca ctaaggagtg ggcctggaat aaaaccagaa atccccattc tcagtctgcc
     2161 ccaagccctc caattccgag ggcgctgtat gtataagctc gggcaggcaa aagtcgactg
     2221 tgagaacacg ccagcagagg gcgctgtggc cccatcagtc cctgcccact gaactctcca
     2281 gaaggaaaag cggcaaggat gcaaacaaga aaatcagacc agactgggag tctagaccct
     2341 gcgtcccacg cggtcccacc atggcttcct ctttggaatt ttcaggggga cccaggaaga
     2401 ctgacaccgc tgattacttt aattggctcc ggtgcccgtc agtgggcaga gcgcacatcg
     2461 cccacagtcc ccgagaagtt gtggggaggg gtcggcaatt gaaccggtgc ctagagaagg
     2521 tggcgcgggg taaactggga aagtgatgtc gtgtactggc tccgcctttt tcccgagggt
     2581 gggggagaac cgtatataag tgcagtagtc gccgtgaacg ttctttttcg caacgggttt
     2641 gccgccagaa cacaggtaag tgccgtgtgt ggttcccgcg ggcctggcct ctttacgggt
     2701 tatggccctt gcgtgccttg aattacttcc acctggctgc agtacgtgat tcttgatccc
     2761 gagcttcggg ttggaagtgg gtgggagagt tcgaggcctt gcgcttaagg agccccttcg
     2821 cctcgtgctt gagttgaggc ctggcctggg cgctggggcc gccgcgtgcg aatctggtgg
     2881 caccttcgcg cctgtctcgc tgctttcgat aagtctctag ccatttaaaa tttttgatga
     2941 cctgctgcga cgcttttttt ctggcaagat agtcttgtaa atgcgggcca agatctgcac
     3001 actggtattt cggtttttgg ggccgcgggc ggcgacgggg cccgtgcgtc ccagcgcaca
     3061 tgttcggcga ggcggggcct gcgagcgcgg ccaccgagaa tcggacgggg gtagtctcaa
     3121 gctggccggc ctgctctggt gcctggcctc gcgccgccgt gtatcgcccc gccctgggcg
     3181 gcaaggctgg cccggtcggc accagttgcg tgagcggaaa gatggccgct tcccggccct
     3241 gctgcaggga gctcaaaatg gaggacgcgg cgctcgggag agcgggcggg tgagtcaccc
     3301 acacaaagga aaagggcctt tccgtcctca gccgtcgctt catgtgactc cacggagtac
     3361 cgggcgccgt ccaggcacct cgattagttc tcgagctttt ggagtacgtc gtctttaggt
     3421 tggggggagg ggttttatgc gatggagttt ccccacactg agtgggtgga gactgaagtt
     3481 aggccagctt ggcacttgat gtaattctcc ttggaatttg ccctttttga gtttggatct
     3541 tggttcattc tcaagcctca gacagtggtt caaagttttt ttcttccatt tcaggtggat
     3601 cccaagggca gataagtttg tacaaaaaag agaggtgcca ccatgagcga gctgattaag
     3661 gagaacatgc acatgaagct gtacatggag ggcaccgtgg acaaccatca cttcaagtgc
     3721 acatccgagg gcgaaggcaa gccctacgag ggcacccaga ccatgagaat caaggtggtc
     3781 gagggcggcc ctctcccctt cgccttcgac atcctggcta ctagcttcct ctacggcagc
     3841 aagaccttca tcaaccacac ccagggcatc cccgacttct tcaagcagtc cttccctgag
     3901 ggcttcacat gggagagagt caccacatac gaagacgggg gcgtgctgac cgctacccag
     3961 gacaccagcc tccaggacgg ctgcctcatc tacaacgtca agatcagagg ggtgaacttc
     4021 acatccaacg gccctgtgat gcagaagaaa acactcggct gggaggcctt caccgagacg
     4081 ctgtaccccg ctgacggcgg cctggaaggc agaaacgaca tggccctgaa gctcgtgggc
     4141 gggagccatc tgatcgcaaa catcaagacc acatatagat ccaagaaacc cgctaagaac
     4201 ctcaagatgc ctggcgtcta ctatgtggac tacagactgg aaagaatcaa ggaggccaac
     4261 aacgagacat acgtcgagca gcacgaggtg gcagtggcca gatactgcga cctccctagc
     4321 aaactggggc acggatctgg cgccaccaac ttctctctgc tgaagcaggc cggcgacgtg
     4381 gaggagaacc caggtccaag ccttgccctg tcacttacag ccgaccagat ggtttccgcg
     4441 cttctcgacg ctgaacctcc aattctctat tccgaatacg acccaaccag gccgttctcc
     4501 gaggcatcta tgatgggtct gctgacaaat ctggcagaca gggaactggt gcacatgatc
     4561 aattgggcga agcgcgtacc cggattcgtc gatcttgcac tccatgatca ggtgcacttg
     4621 ctggagtgcg cttggatgga gatcctcatg atcgggctgg tgtggcggag tatggaacac
     4681 cccggcaagt tgctgtttgc gcctaacctc ctgttggaca ggaaccaggg gaaatgtgtg
     4741 gagggcggtg tggaaatctt tgacatgctc ctcgctacct caagccggtt taggatgatg
     4801 aatctgcagg gcgaagagtt cgtgtgtctc aaatctatca tactgttgaa cagcggagtc
     4861 tacaccttcc tctccagtac tctgaaatct ctggaggaga aagatcatat ccatcgcgtg
     4921 ctggacaaga taaccgacac gttgattcac ttgatggcca aagctgggct cactctgcaa
     4981 caacaacatc agcgactggc acagctgttg ctgattttga gccacattcg gcacatgtcc
     5041 agcaagagaa tggagcacct ctatagtatg aagtgcaaga acgtcgtacc cctgtcagat
     5101 ctgcttcttg aaatgcttga tgcccaccgg ctgggcggag gtggatctgg gagccatatg
     5161 aagcagttgg aagataaggt agaagaactt ctgagcaaga attatcacct tgagaatgaa
     5221 gtagccaggc ttcacatggc cgcgggtgtc aagcaactcg cggacgacag aactctgttg
     5281 atggcgggag tctcccacga cctgagaaca cccctgacgc gaataaggtt ggcaacggaa
     5341 atgatgtctg agcaggatgg gtacctcgcg gaatcaatta acaaagacat cgaagagtgc
     5401 aacgcgataa ttgagcagtt tattgactac cttcggactg gacaggagat gcccatggaa
     5461 atggcggatc tgaacgcagt tctcggcgag gtaattgctg cagagtccgg gtacgagaga
     5521 gagatcgaga cagccctcta tccgggctct atcgaggtta aaatgcaccc cttgagtatt
     5581 aagagagctg tagccaagat ggtagtcaat gcagctcgct acgggaatgg ttggatcaaa
     5641 gttagttccg ggaccgaacc gaatagagca tggtttcagg ttgaagatga tggccccggt
     5701 atcgcgccag agcaacgaaa acatcttttc caaccgtttg tacgaggaga ttcagcacgc
     5761 acaatttcag ggactggtct gggactagcg atagttcaga gaattgttga caatcataac
     5821 ggtatgcttg agctgggaac ctccgaaagg ggtggtttgt ctattcgagc ctggttgccc
     5881 gttccagtga ccagagccca ggggacaaca aaggagggtg gaggtggagg atctagcctt
     5941 gccctgtcac ttacagccga ccagatggtt tccgcgcttc tcgacgctga acctccaatt
     6001 ctctattccg aatacgaccc aaccaggccg ttctccgagg catctatgat gggtctgctg
     6061 acaaatctgg cagacaggga actggtgcac atgatcaatt gggcgaagcg cgtacccgga
     6121 ttcgtcgatc ttgcactcca tgatcaggtg cacttgctgg agtgcgcttg gatggagatc
     6181 ctcatgatcg ggctggtgtg gcggagtatg gaacaccccg gcaagttgct gtttgcgcct
     6241 aacctcctgt tggacaggaa ccaggggaaa tgtgtggagg gcggtgtgga aatctttgac
     6301 atgctcctcg ctacctcaag ccggtttagg atgatgaatc tgcagggcga agagttcgtg
     6361 tgtctcaaat ctatcatact gttgaacagc ggagtctaca ccttcctctc cagtactctg
     6421 aaatctctgg aggagaaaga tcatatccat cgcgtgctgg acaagataac cgacacgttg
     6481 attcacttga tggccaaagc tgggctcact ctgcaacaac aacatcagcg actggcacag
     6541 ctgttgctga ttttgagcca cattcggcac atgtccagca agagaatgga gcacctctat
     6601 agtatgaagt gcaagaacgt cgtacccctg tcagatctgc ttcttgaaat gcttgatgcc
     6661 caccggctgt gagcttccac tggattgtac aattaccaac tgatctagaa ccggtcatgg
     6721 ccgcaataaa atatctttat tttcattaca tctgtgtgtt ggttttttgt gtgttcgaac
     6781 tagatgctgt cgaccgatg
//
