# Supplementary material for: Robust and tunable signal processing in mammalian cells via engineered covalent modification cycles
Source: bioRxiv preprint, doi:10.1101/2021.03.30.437779, version 2 (2021-07-19)
Supplement: Supplementary Data [file 437779_file03.zip › Plasmids - Experiments/tRJ_00997.gb]

LOCUS       tRJ_00997               4738 bp    DNA     circular UNK 05-FEB-2020
DEFINITION  [ST2-3] E1_hEF1a_4xTFF4_GCN4-EnvZm3t10_4xTFF4_Synth pA.
ACCESSION   tRJ_00997
KEYWORDS    .
SOURCE      .
  ORGANISM  .
FEATURES             Location/Qualifiers
     Gg_overhang     1..4
                     /created_by="User"
                     /label="pL0 T"
     Gg_overhang     5..7
                     /created_by="User"
                     /label="pL1 T3"
     protein_bind    complement(9..15)
                     /created_by="User"
                     /label="SapI Bind"
     Gibson_Overhang 16..60
                     /created_by="User"
                     /modified_by="User"
                     /label="pL1 S3"
     rep_origin      107..216
                     /ApEinfo_fwdcolor="cyan"
                     /ApEinfo_revcolor="green"
                     /ApEinfo_graphicformat="arrow_data {{0 1 2 0 0 -1} {} 0}
                     width 5 offset 0"
                     /label="RK2 trfa"
     primer_bind     complement(213..232)
                     /%GC="55.0"
                     /Hairpin_Tm="35.3"
                     /Self_Dimer_Tm="17.9"
                     /Tm="57.2"
                     /annotation_group="15254470268479000aed7da0-b160-490b-b128
                     -9f406fd5b167"
                     /created_by="primer3"
                     /Sequence="CCTGGCAGATCCTAGATGTG"
                     /Mismatches=0
                     /label="JH1030R"
     rep_origin      244..926
                     /ApEinfo_fwdcolor="gray50"
                     /ApEinfo_graphicformat="arrow_data {{0 1 2 0 0 -1} {} 0}
                     width 5 offset 0"
                     /ApEinfo_revcolor="gray50"
                     /modified_by="jones"
                     /label="ColE1 origin"
     CDS             complement(1021..1881)
                     /created_by="User"
                     /label="AmpR"
     primer_bind     1712..1732
                     /%GC="52.4"
                     /Hairpin_Tm="34.7"
                     /Self_Dimer_Tm="None"
                     /Tm="57.9"
                     /annotation_group="15254469569924009ee325d3-071b-4abf-9f2b
                     -529fb7e9a2d9"
                     /created_by="primer3"
                     /Sequence="CTCTCAAGGATCTTACCGCTG"
                     /Mismatches=0
                     /label="JH1030F"
     motif           complement(1882..1895)
                     /created_by="User"
                     /label="RBS"
     primer_bind     1916..1936
                     /%GC="47.6"
                     /Hairpin_Tm="None"
                     /Self_Dimer_Tm="18.4"
                     /Tm="56.4"
                     /annotation_group="1525447084930200bc25150b-bd59-4e4a-ba8b
                     -a10f80bb2011"
                     /created_by="primer3"
                     /Sequence="CAGGGTTATTGTCTCATGAGC"
                     /Mismatches=0
                     /label="JH856R"
     misc_feature    complement(1923..1951)
                     /created_by="User"
                     /label="pAmp"
                     /note="Geneious type: promoter_prokaryotic"
     Gibson_Overhang 2028..2072
                     /created_by="User"
                     /modified_by="User"
                     /label="pL1 S2"
     protein_bind    2073..2079
                     /created_by="User"
                     /label="SapI Bind"
     Gg_overhang     2081..2083
                     /created_by="User"
                     /modified_by="User"
                     /label="pL1 T2"
     gg_overhang     2084..2087
                     /created_by="User"
                     /label="pL0 I"
     Insulator       2088..2414
                     /created_by="User"
                     /label="E1 Insulator"
     protein_bind    2166..2170
                     /created_by="User"
                     /label="CTCF Bind (Short)"
     protein_bind    complement(2178..2182)
                     /created_by="User"
                     /label="CTCF Bind (Short)"
     protein_bind    complement(2237..2241)
                     /created_by="User"
                     /label="CTCF Bind (Short)"
     ligation        2415..2418
                     /label="Ligation"
     gg_overhang     2415..2418
                     /created_by="User"
                     /label="pL0 I-P"
     promoter        2423..2655
                     /modified_by="User"
                     /label="hEF1a Promoter"
     Enhancer        2452..2713
                     /created_by="User"
                     /label="CpG Island"
     promoter        2587..2592
                     /created_by="User"
                     /label="BRE-like"
     promoter        2593..2599
                     /created_by="User"
                     /label="TATA Box"
     misc_RNA        2623
                     /created_by="User"
                     /label="+1 Site"
     intron          2653..2661
                     /created_by="User"
                     /modified_by="User"
                     /label="U2 Splice Donor"
     misc_RNA        2655..2656
                     /created_by="User"
                     /label="Cut"
     intron          2656..3594
                     /created_by="User"
                     /label="hEF1a First Intron"
     Enhancer        2819..2908
                     /created_by="User"
                     /label="CpG Island"
     Enhancer        3011..3411
                     /created_by="User"
                     /label="CpG Island"
     protein_bind    3011..3025
                     /created_by="User"
                     /label="Gal4 Close Match (15)"
     protein_bind    3026..3044
                     /created_by="User"
                     /label="Gal4 Close Match (19)"
     protein_bind    3027..3032
                     /created_by="User"
                     /label="SP1 Binding Site"
     protein_bind    3030..3044
                     /created_by="User"
                     /label="Gal4 Close Match (15)"
     protein_bind    complement(3169..3174)
                     /created_by="User"
                     /label="SP1 Binding Site"
     protein_bind    3176..3181
                     /created_by="User"
                     /label="SP1 Binding Site"
     protein_bind    3179..3194
                     /created_by="User"
                     /label="Gal4 Close Match (16)"
     protein_bind    3284..3289
                     /created_by="User"
                     /label="SP1 Binding Site"
     misc_RNA        3289..3290
                     /created_by="User"
                     /modified_by="User"
                     /label="Putative Cut"
     protein_bind    3291..3297
                     /created_by="User"
                     /label="AP-1 Binding Site"
     protein_bind    3353..3369
                     /created_by="User"
                     /label="Gal4 Close Match"
     protein_bind    complement(3444..3453)
                     /created_by="User"
                     /label="NFkB Binding Site"
     intron          3559..3563
                     /created_by="User"
                     /modified_by="User"
                     /label="U2 Branch Point-like"
     intron          3576..3591
                     /created_by="User"
                     /label="Poly-Y Tract"
     intron          3592..3595
                     /created_by="User"
                     /modified_by="User"
                     /label="U2 Splice Acceptor"
     misc_RNA        3594..3595
                     /created_by="User"
                     /label="Cut"
     5'UTR           3595..3608
                     /created_by="User"
                     /label="hEF1a 5'UTR"
     Gg_overhang     3609..3612
                     /created_by="User"
                     /modified_by="User"
                     /label="pL0 P-5 v2"
     3'UTR           3613..3728
                     /created_by="User"
                     /label="4xTFF4"
     miR_target_site 3629..3650
                     /modified_by="User"
                     /label="TFF4"
     miR_target_site 3651..3672
                     /label="TFF4"
     miR_target_site 3673..3694
                     /label="TFF4"
     miR_target_site 3695..3716
                     /label="TFF4"
     Gg_overhang     3729..3732
                     /created_by="User"
                     /modified_by="User"
                     /label="pL0 5-G"
     motif           3733..3738
                     /created_by="User"
                     /modified_by="User"
                     /label="Kozak"
     CDS             3739..4515
                     /created_by="User"
                     /modified_by="jones"
                     /label="GCN4-EnvZt10m3"
     sig_peptide     3751..3825
                     /created_by="User"
                     /modified_by="User"
                     /label="GCN4 Coiled-Coil"
     misc_feature    3826..4512
                     /created_by="User"
                     /modified_by="User"
                     /label="Cytoplasmic. {ECO:0000305}."
                     /note="Geneious type: Topological_domain"
     domain          <3826..3858
                     /created_by="User"
                     /label="HAMP. {ECO:0000255|PROSITE-ProRule:PRU00102}."
     domain          3829..4029
                     /created_by="User"
                     /label="DHp (A) Domain"
     domain          3880..4482
                     /created_by="User"
                     /label="Histidine kinase.
                     {ECO:0000255|PROSITE-ProRule:PRU00107}."
     motif           3892..3903
                     /created_by="User"
                     /modified_by="User"
                     /label="ExxT Form"
     misc_feature    3892..3894
                     /created_by="User"
                     /label="E/D --> A Eliminates Kinase (K-/P+, Willett2012)"
                     /note="Geneious type: mutagenesis_site"
     misc_feature    3901..3903
                     /created_by="User"
                     /label="T/N --> A Eliminates Phosphatase (K+/P-,
                     Willett2012)"
                     /note="Geneious type: mutagenesis_site"
     misc_feature    4021..4023
                     /created_by="User"
                     /modified_by="User"
                     /label="Y-->D Eliminates Phosphatase (K+/P-, Hsing1998)"
                     /note="Geneious type: mutagenesis_site"
     domain          4030..4512
                     /created_by="User"
                     /label="CA (B) Domain"
     misc_difference 4189..4191
                     /created_by="User"
                     /modified_by="User"
                     /label="Library 2: Library 1 w/ N-->K here"
     misc_feature    4189..4191
                     /created_by="User"
                     /modified_by="User"
                     /label="N-->K Eliminates Kinase (K-/P+, Hsing1998)"
                     /note="Geneious type: mutagenesis_site"
     misc_feature    4330..4332
                     /created_by="User"
                     /label="F-->L Eliminates Kinase (K-/P+, Hsing1998)"
                     /note="Geneious type: mutagenesis_site"
     misc_feature    4366..4368
                     /created_by="User"
                     /modified_by="User"
                     /label="T-->K Eliminates Phosphatase (K+/P-, Hsing1998)"
                     /note="Geneious type: mutagenesis_site"
     ligation        4516..4519
                     /label="Ligation"
     gg_overhang     4516..4519
                     /created_by="User"
                     /label="pL0 G-3"
     3'UTR           4520..4635
                     /created_by="User"
                     /label="4xTFF4"
     miR_target_site 4536..4557
                     /modified_by="User"
                     /label="TFF4"
     miR_target_site 4558..4579
                     /label="TFF4"
     miR_target_site 4580..4601
                     /label="TFF4"
     miR_target_site 4602..4623
                     /label="TFF4"
     ligation        4636..4639
                     /label="Ligation"
     gg_overhang     4636..4639
                     /created_by="User"
                     /label="pL0 3-T"
     terminator      4640..4738
                     /created_by="User"
                     /modified_by="User"
                     /label="Synth Terminator"
     polyA_signal    4664..4669
                     /created_by="User"
                     /label="Poly-A Signal"
     polyA_signal    complement(4675..4680)
                     /created_by="User"
                     /label="Poly-A Signal"
ORIGIN      
        1 cgcttactga agagcggtct aatacccaat ctctcgtctt atccagatgt tttatacgcc
       61 ttaattaata gggataacag ggtaatatct tgccctgcac gaataccagc gaccccttgc
      121 ccaaatactt gccgtgggcc tcggcctgag agccaaaaca cttgatgcgg aagaagtcgg
      181 tgcgctcctg cttgtcgccg gcatcgttgc gccacatcta ggatctgcca ggaaccgtaa
      241 aaaggccgcg ttgctggcgt ttttccatag gctccgcccc cctgacgagc atcacaaaaa
      301 tcgacgctca agtcagaggt ggcgaaaccc gacaggacta taaagatacc aggcgtttcc
      361 ccctggaagc tccctcgtgc gctctcctgt tccgaccctg ccgcttaccg gatacctgtc
      421 cgcctttctc ccttcgggaa gcgtggcgct ttctcatagc tcacgctgta ggtatctcag
      481 ttcggtgtag gtcgttcgct ccaagctggg ctgtgtgcac gaaccccccg ttcagcccga
      541 ccgctgcgcc ttatccggta actatcgtct tgagtccaac ccggtaagac acgacttatc
      601 gccactggca gcagccactg gtaacaggat tagcagagcg aggtatgtag gcggtgctac
      661 agagttcttg aagtggtggc ctaactacgg ctacactaga aggacagtat ttggtatctg
      721 cgctctgctg aagccagtta ccttcggaaa aagagttggt agctcttgat ccggcaaaca
      781 aaccaccgct ggtagcggtg gtttttttgt ttgcaagcag cagattacgc gcagaaaaaa
      841 aggatctcaa gaagatcctt tgatcttttc tacggggtct gacgctcagt ggaacgaaaa
      901 ctcacgttaa gggattttgg tcatgagatt atcaaaaagg atcttcacct agatcctttt
      961 aaattaaaaa tgaagtttta aatcaatcta aagtatatat gagtaaactt ggtctgacag
     1021 ttaccaatgc ttaatcagtg aggcacctat ctcagcgatc tgtctatttc gttcatccat
     1081 agttgcctga ctccccgtcg tgtagataac tacgatacgg gagggcttac catctggccc
     1141 cagtgctgca atgataccgc gagaaccacg ctcaccggct ccagatttat cagcaataaa
     1201 ccagccagcc ggaagggccg agcgcagaag tggtcctgca actttatccg cctccatcca
     1261 gtctattaat tgttgccggg aagctagagt aagtagttcg ccagttaata gtttgcgcaa
     1321 cgttgttgcc attgctacag gcatcgtggt gtcacgctcg tcgtttggta tggcttcatt
     1381 cagctccggt tcccaacgat caaggcgagt tacatgatcc cccatgttgt gcaaaaaagc
     1441 ggttagctcc ttcggtcctc cgatcgttgt cagaagtaag ttggccgcag tgttatcact
     1501 catggttatg gcagcactgc ataattctct tactgtcatg ccatccgtaa gatgcttttc
     1561 tgtgactggt gagtactcaa ccaagtcatt ctgagaatag tgtatgcggc gaccgagttg
     1621 ctcttgcccg gcgtcaatac gggataatac cgcgccacat agcagaactt taaaagtgct
     1681 catcattgga aaacgttctt cggggcgaaa actctcaagg atcttaccgc tgttgagatc
     1741 cagttcgatg taacccactc gtgcacccaa ctgatcttca gcatctttta ctttcaccag
     1801 cgtttctggg tgagcaaaaa caggaaggca aaatgccgca aaaaagggaa taagggcgac
     1861 acggaaatgt tgaatactca tactcttcct ttttcaatat tattgaagca tttatcaggg
     1921 ttattgtctc atgagcggat acatatttga atgtatttag aaaaataaac aaataggggt
     1981 tccgcgcacg aattggccag cgctgcatta ccctgttatc cctaaccggt gcgtttttat
     2041 gcttgtagta ttgtataatg tttttaagat ccgctcttca cgcggaggcc acctttggtc
     2101 ttgacattca ctaaggagtg ggcctggaat aaaaccagaa atccccattc tcagtctgcc
     2161 ccaagccctc caattccgag ggcgctgtat gtataagctc gggcaggcaa aagtcgactg
     2221 tgagaacacg ccagcagagg gcgctgtggc cccatcagtc cctgcccact gaactctcca
     2281 gaaggaaaag cggcaaggat gcaaacaaga aaatcagacc agactgggag tctagaccct
     2341 gcgtcccacg cggtcccacc atggcttcct ctttggaatt ttcaggggga cccaggaaga
     2401 ctgacaccgc tgattacttt aattggctcc ggtgcccgtc agtgggcaga gcgcacatcg
     2461 cccacagtcc ccgagaagtt gtggggaggg gtcggcaatt gaaccggtgc ctagagaagg
     2521 tggcgcgggg taaactggga aagtgatgtc gtgtactggc tccgcctttt tcccgagggt
     2581 gggggagaac cgtatataag tgcagtagtc gccgtgaacg ttctttttcg caacgggttt
     2641 gccgccagaa cacaggtaag tgccgtgtgt ggttcccgcg ggcctggcct ctttacgggt
     2701 tatggccctt gcgtgccttg aattacttcc acctggctgc agtacgtgat tcttgatccc
     2761 gagcttcggg ttggaagtgg gtgggagagt tcgaggcctt gcgcttaagg agccccttcg
     2821 cctcgtgctt gagttgaggc ctggcctggg cgctggggcc gccgcgtgcg aatctggtgg
     2881 caccttcgcg cctgtctcgc tgctttcgat aagtctctag ccatttaaaa tttttgatga
     2941 cctgctgcga cgcttttttt ctggcaagat agtcttgtaa atgcgggcca agatctgcac
     3001 actggtattt cggtttttgg ggccgcgggc ggcgacgggg cccgtgcgtc ccagcgcaca
     3061 tgttcggcga ggcggggcct gcgagcgcgg ccaccgagaa tcggacgggg gtagtctcaa
     3121 gctggccggc ctgctctggt gcctggcctc gcgccgccgt gtatcgcccc gccctgggcg
     3181 gcaaggctgg cccggtcggc accagttgcg tgagcggaaa gatggccgct tcccggccct
     3241 gctgcaggga gctcaaaatg gaggacgcgg cgctcgggag agcgggcggg tgagtcaccc
     3301 acacaaagga aaagggcctt tccgtcctca gccgtcgctt catgtgactc cacggagtac
     3361 cgggcgccgt ccaggcacct cgattagttc tcgagctttt ggagtacgtc gtctttaggt
     3421 tggggggagg ggttttatgc gatggagttt ccccacactg agtgggtgga gactgaagtt
     3481 aggccagctt ggcacttgat gtaattctcc ttggaatttg ccctttttga gtttggatct
     3541 tggttcattc tcaagcctca gacagtggtt caaagttttt ttcttccatt tcaggtggat
     3601 cccaagggca gagcggccgc aaatcaaccc gcttgaagtc tttaattaaa ccgcttgaag
     3661 tctttaatta aaccgcttga agtctttaat taaaccgctt gaagtcttta attaaactaa
     3721 agcttgagag gtgccaccat ggggagccat atgaagcagt tggaagataa ggtagaagaa
     3781 cttctgagca agaattatca ccttgagaat gaagtagcca ggcttcacat ggccgcgggt
     3841 gtcaagcaac tcgcggacga cagaactctg ttgatggcgg gagtctccca cgacctgaga
     3901 acacccctga cgcgaataag gttggcaacg gaaatgatgt ctgagcagga tgggtacctc
     3961 gcggaatcaa ttaacaaaga catcgaagag tgcaacgcga taattgagca gtttattgac
     4021 taccttcgga ctggacagga gatgcccatg gaaatggcgg atctgaacgc agttctcggc
     4081 gaggtaattg ctgcagagtc cgggtacgag agagagatcg agacagccct ctatccgggc
     4141 tctatcgagg ttaaaatgca ccccttgagt attaagagag ctgtagccaa gatggtagtc
     4201 aatgcagctc gctacgggaa tggttggatc aaagttagtt ccgggaccga accgaataga
     4261 gcatggtttc aggttgaaga tgatggcccc ggtatcgcgc cagagcaacg aaaacatctt
     4321 ttccaaccgt ttgtacgagg agattcagca cgcacaattt cagggactgg tctgggacta
     4381 gcgatagttc agagaattgt tgacaatcat aacggtatgc ttgagctggg aacctccgaa
     4441 aggggtggtt tgtctattcg agcctggttg cccgttccag tgaccagagc ccaggggaca
     4501 acaaaggagg gttgagcttg cggccgcaaa tcaacccgct tgaagtcttt aattaaaccg
     4561 cttgaagtct ttaattaaac cgcttgaagt ctttaattaa accgcttgaa gtctttaatt
     4621 aaactaaagc ttgagcaact gatctagaac cggtcatggc cgcaataaaa tatctttatt
     4681 ttcattacat ctgtgtgttg gttttttgtg tgttcgaact agatgctgtc gaccgatg
//
