# Supplementary material for: Robust and tunable signal processing in mammalian cells via engineered covalent modification cycles
Source: bioRxiv preprint, doi:10.1101/2021.03.30.437779, version 2 (2021-07-19)
Supplement: Supplementary Data [file 437779_file03.zip › Plasmids - Experiments/tRJ_00998.gb]

LOCUS       tRJ_00998               4718 bp    DNA     circular UNK 05-FEB-2020
DEFINITION  [ST2-3] E1_hEF1a_4xT21_GCN4-EnvZm3t10_4xT21_Synth pA.
ACCESSION   tRJ_00998
KEYWORDS    .
SOURCE      .
  ORGANISM  .
FEATURES             Location/Qualifiers
     Gg_overhang     1..4
                     /created_by="User"
                     /label="pL0 T"
     Gg_overhang     5..7
                     /created_by="User"
                     /label="pL1 T3"
     protein_bind    complement(9..15)
                     /created_by="User"
                     /label="SapI Bind"
     Gibson_Overhang 16..60
                     /created_by="User"
                     /modified_by="User"
                     /label="pL1 S3"
     rep_origin      107..216
                     /ApEinfo_fwdcolor="cyan"
                     /ApEinfo_revcolor="green"
                     /ApEinfo_graphicformat="arrow_data {{0 1 2 0 0 -1} {} 0}
                     width 5 offset 0"
                     /label="RK2 trfa"
     primer_bind     complement(213..232)
                     /%GC="55.0"
                     /Hairpin_Tm="35.3"
                     /Self_Dimer_Tm="17.9"
                     /Tm="57.2"
                     /annotation_group="1525447751178800999f482e-437e-41e8-9784
                     -4fea203f1758"
                     /created_by="primer3"
                     /Sequence="CCTGGCAGATCCTAGATGTG"
                     /Mismatches=0
                     /label="JH1030R"
     rep_origin      244..926
                     /ApEinfo_fwdcolor="gray50"
                     /ApEinfo_graphicformat="arrow_data {{0 1 2 0 0 -1} {} 0}
                     width 5 offset 0"
                     /ApEinfo_revcolor="gray50"
                     /modified_by="jones"
                     /label="ColE1 origin"
     CDS             complement(1021..1881)
                     /created_by="User"
                     /label="AmpR"
     primer_bind     1712..1732
                     /%GC="52.4"
                     /Hairpin_Tm="34.7"
                     /Self_Dimer_Tm="None"
                     /Tm="57.9"
                     /annotation_group="15254476889683002f1d3e1e-26a4-47c2-ad4a
                     -48f4aa3494d1"
                     /created_by="primer3"
                     /Sequence="CTCTCAAGGATCTTACCGCTG"
                     /Mismatches=0
                     /label="JH1030F"
     motif           complement(1882..1895)
                     /created_by="User"
                     /label="RBS"
     primer_bind     1916..1936
                     /%GC="47.6"
                     /Hairpin_Tm="None"
                     /Self_Dimer_Tm="18.4"
                     /Tm="56.4"
                     /annotation_group="1525447810756300c24c7356-64e9-4e74-a29b
                     -58b592dc1947"
                     /created_by="primer3"
                     /Sequence="CAGGGTTATTGTCTCATGAGC"
                     /Mismatches=0
                     /label="JH856R"
     misc_feature    complement(1923..1951)
                     /created_by="User"
                     /label="pAmp"
                     /note="Geneious type: promoter_prokaryotic"
     Gibson_Overhang 2028..2072
                     /created_by="User"
                     /modified_by="User"
                     /label="pL1 S2"
     protein_bind    2073..2079
                     /created_by="User"
                     /label="SapI Bind"
     Gg_overhang     2081..2083
                     /created_by="User"
                     /modified_by="User"
                     /label="pL1 T2"
     gg_overhang     2084..2087
                     /created_by="User"
                     /label="pL0 I"
     Insulator       2088..2414
                     /created_by="User"
                     /label="E1 Insulator"
     protein_bind    2166..2170
                     /created_by="User"
                     /label="CTCF Bind (Short)"
     protein_bind    complement(2178..2182)
                     /created_by="User"
                     /label="CTCF Bind (Short)"
     protein_bind    complement(2237..2241)
                     /created_by="User"
                     /label="CTCF Bind (Short)"
     ligation        2415..2418
                     /label="Ligation"
     gg_overhang     2415..2418
                     /created_by="User"
                     /label="pL0 I-P"
     promoter        2423..2655
                     /modified_by="User"
                     /label="hEF1a Promoter"
     Enhancer        2452..2713
                     /created_by="User"
                     /label="CpG Island"
     promoter        2587..2592
                     /created_by="User"
                     /label="BRE-like"
     promoter        2593..2599
                     /created_by="User"
                     /label="TATA Box"
     misc_RNA        2623
                     /created_by="User"
                     /label="+1 Site"
     intron          2653..2661
                     /created_by="User"
                     /modified_by="User"
                     /label="U2 Splice Donor"
     misc_RNA        2655..2656
                     /created_by="User"
                     /label="Cut"
     intron          2656..3594
                     /created_by="User"
                     /label="hEF1a First Intron"
     Enhancer        2819..2908
                     /created_by="User"
                     /label="CpG Island"
     Enhancer        3011..3411
                     /created_by="User"
                     /label="CpG Island"
     protein_bind    3011..3025
                     /created_by="User"
                     /label="Gal4 Close Match (15)"
     protein_bind    3026..3044
                     /created_by="User"
                     /label="Gal4 Close Match (19)"
     protein_bind    3027..3032
                     /created_by="User"
                     /label="SP1 Binding Site"
     protein_bind    3030..3044
                     /created_by="User"
                     /label="Gal4 Close Match (15)"
     protein_bind    complement(3169..3174)
                     /created_by="User"
                     /label="SP1 Binding Site"
     protein_bind    3176..3181
                     /created_by="User"
                     /label="SP1 Binding Site"
     protein_bind    3179..3194
                     /created_by="User"
                     /label="Gal4 Close Match (16)"
     protein_bind    3284..3289
                     /created_by="User"
                     /label="SP1 Binding Site"
     misc_RNA        3289..3290
                     /created_by="User"
                     /modified_by="User"
                     /label="Putative Cut"
     protein_bind    3291..3297
                     /created_by="User"
                     /label="AP-1 Binding Site"
     protein_bind    3353..3369
                     /created_by="User"
                     /label="Gal4 Close Match"
     protein_bind    complement(3444..3453)
                     /created_by="User"
                     /label="NFkB Binding Site"
     intron          3559..3563
                     /created_by="User"
                     /modified_by="User"
                     /label="U2 Branch Point-like"
     intron          3576..3591
                     /created_by="User"
                     /label="Poly-Y Tract"
     intron          3592..3595
                     /created_by="User"
                     /modified_by="User"
                     /label="U2 Splice Acceptor"
     misc_RNA        3594..3595
                     /created_by="User"
                     /label="Cut"
     5'UTR           3595..3608
                     /created_by="User"
                     /label="hEF1a 5'UTR"
     Gg_overhang     3609..3612
                     /created_by="User"
                     /modified_by="User"
                     /label="pL0 P-5 v2"
     5'UTR           3613..3700
                     /created_by="jones"
                     /label="4xT21"
     miR_target_site 3613..3634
                     /ApEinfo_label="T21"
                     /ApEinfo_fwdcolor="cyan"
                     /ApEinfo_revcolor="green"
                     /ApEinfo_graphicformat="arrow_data {{0 1 2 0 0 -1} {} 0}"
                     /label="T21"
     miR_target_site 3635..3656
                     /ApEinfo_fwdcolor="#00ff40"
                     /ApEinfo_revcolor="green"
                     /ApEinfo_graphicformat="arrow_data {{0 1 2 0 0 -1} {} 0}"
                     /label="T21"
     miR_target_site 3657..3678
                     /ApEinfo_label="T21"
                     /ApEinfo_fwdcolor="#8080ff"
                     /ApEinfo_revcolor="green"
                     /ApEinfo_graphicformat="arrow_data {{0 1 2 0 0 -1} {} 0}"
                     /label="T21"
     miR_target_site 3679..3700
                     /ApEinfo_label="T21"
                     /ApEinfo_fwdcolor="cyan"
                     /ApEinfo_revcolor="green"
                     /ApEinfo_graphicformat="arrow_data {{0 1 2 0 0 -1} {} 0}"
                     /label="T21"
     Gg_overhang     3701..3704
                     /created_by="User"
                     /modified_by="User"
                     /label="pL0 5-G"
     motif           3705..3710
                     /created_by="User"
                     /modified_by="User"
                     /label="Kozak"
     CDS             3711..4487
                     /created_by="User"
                     /modified_by="jones"
                     /label="GCN4-EnvZt10m3"
     sig_peptide     3723..3797
                     /created_by="User"
                     /modified_by="User"
                     /label="GCN4 Coiled-Coil"
     misc_feature    3798..4484
                     /created_by="User"
                     /modified_by="User"
                     /label="Cytoplasmic. {ECO:0000305}."
                     /note="Geneious type: Topological_domain"
     domain          <3798..3830
                     /created_by="User"
                     /label="HAMP. {ECO:0000255|PROSITE-ProRule:PRU00102}."
     domain          3801..4001
                     /created_by="User"
                     /label="DHp (A) Domain"
     domain          3852..4454
                     /created_by="User"
                     /label="Histidine kinase.
                     {ECO:0000255|PROSITE-ProRule:PRU00107}."
     motif           3864..3875
                     /created_by="User"
                     /modified_by="User"
                     /label="ExxT Form"
     misc_feature    3864..3866
                     /created_by="User"
                     /label="E/D --> A Eliminates Kinase (K-/P+, Willett2012)"
                     /note="Geneious type: mutagenesis_site"
     misc_feature    3873..3875
                     /created_by="User"
                     /label="T/N --> A Eliminates Phosphatase (K+/P-,
                     Willett2012)"
                     /note="Geneious type: mutagenesis_site"
     misc_feature    3993..3995
                     /created_by="User"
                     /modified_by="User"
                     /label="Y-->D Eliminates Phosphatase (K+/P-, Hsing1998)"
                     /note="Geneious type: mutagenesis_site"
     domain          4002..4484
                     /created_by="User"
                     /label="CA (B) Domain"
     misc_difference 4161..4163
                     /created_by="User"
                     /modified_by="User"
                     /label="Library 2: Library 1 w/ N-->K here"
     misc_feature    4161..4163
                     /created_by="User"
                     /modified_by="User"
                     /label="N-->K Eliminates Kinase (K-/P+, Hsing1998)"
                     /note="Geneious type: mutagenesis_site"
     misc_feature    4302..4304
                     /created_by="User"
                     /label="F-->L Eliminates Kinase (K-/P+, Hsing1998)"
                     /note="Geneious type: mutagenesis_site"
     misc_feature    4338..4340
                     /created_by="User"
                     /modified_by="User"
                     /label="T-->K Eliminates Phosphatase (K+/P-, Hsing1998)"
                     /note="Geneious type: mutagenesis_site"
     ligation        4488..4491
                     /label="Ligation"
     gg_overhang     4488..4491
                     /created_by="User"
                     /label="pL0 G-3"
     3'UTR           4492..4615
                     /created_by="User"
                     /label="4xT21"
     miR_target_site 4510..4531
                     /created_by="User"
                     /modified_by="User"
                     /label="T21"
     miR_target_site 4532..4553
                     /created_by="User"
                     /modified_by="User"
                     /label="T21"
     miR_target_site 4554..4575
                     /created_by="User"
                     /modified_by="User"
                     /label="T21"
     miR_target_site 4576..4597
                     /created_by="User"
                     /modified_by="User"
                     /label="T21"
     ligation        4616..4619
                     /label="Ligation"
     gg_overhang     4616..4619
                     /created_by="User"
                     /label="pL0 3-T"
     terminator      4620..4718
                     /created_by="User"
                     /modified_by="User"
                     /label="Synth Terminator"
     polyA_signal    4644..4649
                     /created_by="User"
                     /label="Poly-A Signal"
     polyA_signal    complement(4655..4660)
                     /created_by="User"
                     /label="Poly-A Signal"
ORIGIN      
        1 cgcttactga agagcggtct aatacccaat ctctcgtctt atccagatgt tttatacgcc
       61 ttaattaata gggataacag ggtaatatct tgccctgcac gaataccagc gaccccttgc
      121 ccaaatactt gccgtgggcc tcggcctgag agccaaaaca cttgatgcgg aagaagtcgg
      181 tgcgctcctg cttgtcgccg gcatcgttgc gccacatcta ggatctgcca ggaaccgtaa
      241 aaaggccgcg ttgctggcgt ttttccatag gctccgcccc cctgacgagc atcacaaaaa
      301 tcgacgctca agtcagaggt ggcgaaaccc gacaggacta taaagatacc aggcgtttcc
      361 ccctggaagc tccctcgtgc gctctcctgt tccgaccctg ccgcttaccg gatacctgtc
      421 cgcctttctc ccttcgggaa gcgtggcgct ttctcatagc tcacgctgta ggtatctcag
      481 ttcggtgtag gtcgttcgct ccaagctggg ctgtgtgcac gaaccccccg ttcagcccga
      541 ccgctgcgcc ttatccggta actatcgtct tgagtccaac ccggtaagac acgacttatc
      601 gccactggca gcagccactg gtaacaggat tagcagagcg aggtatgtag gcggtgctac
      661 agagttcttg aagtggtggc ctaactacgg ctacactaga aggacagtat ttggtatctg
      721 cgctctgctg aagccagtta ccttcggaaa aagagttggt agctcttgat ccggcaaaca
      781 aaccaccgct ggtagcggtg gtttttttgt ttgcaagcag cagattacgc gcagaaaaaa
      841 aggatctcaa gaagatcctt tgatcttttc tacggggtct gacgctcagt ggaacgaaaa
      901 ctcacgttaa gggattttgg tcatgagatt atcaaaaagg atcttcacct agatcctttt
      961 aaattaaaaa tgaagtttta aatcaatcta aagtatatat gagtaaactt ggtctgacag
     1021 ttaccaatgc ttaatcagtg aggcacctat ctcagcgatc tgtctatttc gttcatccat
     1081 agttgcctga ctccccgtcg tgtagataac tacgatacgg gagggcttac catctggccc
     1141 cagtgctgca atgataccgc gagaaccacg ctcaccggct ccagatttat cagcaataaa
     1201 ccagccagcc ggaagggccg agcgcagaag tggtcctgca actttatccg cctccatcca
     1261 gtctattaat tgttgccggg aagctagagt aagtagttcg ccagttaata gtttgcgcaa
     1321 cgttgttgcc attgctacag gcatcgtggt gtcacgctcg tcgtttggta tggcttcatt
     1381 cagctccggt tcccaacgat caaggcgagt tacatgatcc cccatgttgt gcaaaaaagc
     1441 ggttagctcc ttcggtcctc cgatcgttgt cagaagtaag ttggccgcag tgttatcact
     1501 catggttatg gcagcactgc ataattctct tactgtcatg ccatccgtaa gatgcttttc
     1561 tgtgactggt gagtactcaa ccaagtcatt ctgagaatag tgtatgcggc gaccgagttg
     1621 ctcttgcccg gcgtcaatac gggataatac cgcgccacat agcagaactt taaaagtgct
     1681 catcattgga aaacgttctt cggggcgaaa actctcaagg atcttaccgc tgttgagatc
     1741 cagttcgatg taacccactc gtgcacccaa ctgatcttca gcatctttta ctttcaccag
     1801 cgtttctggg tgagcaaaaa caggaaggca aaatgccgca aaaaagggaa taagggcgac
     1861 acggaaatgt tgaatactca tactcttcct ttttcaatat tattgaagca tttatcaggg
     1921 ttattgtctc atgagcggat acatatttga atgtatttag aaaaataaac aaataggggt
     1981 tccgcgcacg aattggccag cgctgcatta ccctgttatc cctaaccggt gcgtttttat
     2041 gcttgtagta ttgtataatg tttttaagat ccgctcttca cgcggaggcc acctttggtc
     2101 ttgacattca ctaaggagtg ggcctggaat aaaaccagaa atccccattc tcagtctgcc
     2161 ccaagccctc caattccgag ggcgctgtat gtataagctc gggcaggcaa aagtcgactg
     2221 tgagaacacg ccagcagagg gcgctgtggc cccatcagtc cctgcccact gaactctcca
     2281 gaaggaaaag cggcaaggat gcaaacaaga aaatcagacc agactgggag tctagaccct
     2341 gcgtcccacg cggtcccacc atggcttcct ctttggaatt ttcaggggga cccaggaaga
     2401 ctgacaccgc tgattacttt aattggctcc ggtgcccgtc agtgggcaga gcgcacatcg
     2461 cccacagtcc ccgagaagtt gtggggaggg gtcggcaatt gaaccggtgc ctagagaagg
     2521 tggcgcgggg taaactggga aagtgatgtc gtgtactggc tccgcctttt tcccgagggt
     2581 gggggagaac cgtatataag tgcagtagtc gccgtgaacg ttctttttcg caacgggttt
     2641 gccgccagaa cacaggtaag tgccgtgtgt ggttcccgcg ggcctggcct ctttacgggt
     2701 tatggccctt gcgtgccttg aattacttcc acctggctgc agtacgtgat tcttgatccc
     2761 gagcttcggg ttggaagtgg gtgggagagt tcgaggcctt gcgcttaagg agccccttcg
     2821 cctcgtgctt gagttgaggc ctggcctggg cgctggggcc gccgcgtgcg aatctggtgg
     2881 caccttcgcg cctgtctcgc tgctttcgat aagtctctag ccatttaaaa tttttgatga
     2941 cctgctgcga cgcttttttt ctggcaagat agtcttgtaa atgcgggcca agatctgcac
     3001 actggtattt cggtttttgg ggccgcgggc ggcgacgggg cccgtgcgtc ccagcgcaca
     3061 tgttcggcga ggcggggcct gcgagcgcgg ccaccgagaa tcggacgggg gtagtctcaa
     3121 gctggccggc ctgctctggt gcctggcctc gcgccgccgt gtatcgcccc gccctgggcg
     3181 gcaaggctgg cccggtcggc accagttgcg tgagcggaaa gatggccgct tcccggccct
     3241 gctgcaggga gctcaaaatg gaggacgcgg cgctcgggag agcgggcggg tgagtcaccc
     3301 acacaaagga aaagggcctt tccgtcctca gccgtcgctt catgtgactc cacggagtac
     3361 cgggcgccgt ccaggcacct cgattagttc tcgagctttt ggagtacgtc gtctttaggt
     3421 tggggggagg ggttttatgc gatggagttt ccccacactg agtgggtgga gactgaagtt
     3481 aggccagctt ggcacttgat gtaattctcc ttggaatttg ccctttttga gtttggatct
     3541 tggttcattc tcaagcctca gacagtggtt caaagttttt ttcttccatt tcaggtggat
     3601 cccaagggca gatcaacatc agtctgataa gctatcaaca tcagtctgat aagctatcaa
     3661 catcagtctg ataagctatc aacatcagtc tgataagcta aggtgccacc atggggagcc
     3721 atatgaagca gttggaagat aaggtagaag aacttctgag caagaattat caccttgaga
     3781 atgaagtagc caggcttcac atggccgcgg gtgtcaagca actcgcggac gacagaactc
     3841 tgttgatggc gggagtctcc cacgacctga gaacacccct gacgcgaata aggttggcaa
     3901 cggaaatgat gtctgagcag gatgggtacc tcgcggaatc aattaacaaa gacatcgaag
     3961 agtgcaacgc gataattgag cagtttattg actaccttcg gactggacag gagatgccca
     4021 tggaaatggc ggatctgaac gcagttctcg gcgaggtaat tgctgcagag tccgggtacg
     4081 agagagagat cgagacagcc ctctatccgg gctctatcga ggttaaaatg caccccttga
     4141 gtattaagag agctgtagcc aagatggtag tcaatgcagc tcgctacggg aatggttgga
     4201 tcaaagttag ttccgggacc gaaccgaata gagcatggtt tcaggttgaa gatgatggcc
     4261 ccggtatcgc gccagagcaa cgaaaacatc ttttccaacc gtttgtacga ggagattcag
     4321 cacgcacaat ttcagggact ggtctgggac tagcgatagt tcagagaatt gttgacaatc
     4381 ataacggtat gcttgagctg ggaacctccg aaaggggtgg tttgtctatt cgagcctggt
     4441 tgcccgttcc agtgaccaga gcccagggga caacaaagga gggttgagct tcgggtaagc
     4501 ggccgcaaat caacatcagt ctgataagct atcaacatca gtctgataag ctatcaacat
     4561 cagtctgata agctatcaac atcagtctga taagctaaag cttcgaattc tgcagcaact
     4621 gatctagaac cggtcatggc cgcaataaaa tatctttatt ttcattacat ctgtgtgttg
     4681 gttttttgtg tgttcgaact agatgctgtc gaccgatg
//
