# Supplementary material for: Robust and tunable signal processing in mammalian cells via engineered covalent modification cycles
Source: bioRxiv preprint, doi:10.1101/2021.03.30.437779, version 2 (2021-07-19)
Supplement: Supplementary Data [file 437779_file03.zip › Plasmids - Experiments/tRJ_01049.gb]

LOCUS       tRJ_01049               4407 bp    DNA     circular UNK 16-FEB-2020
DEFINITION  [ST2-3]
            F1_6xOmpR-minCMV53_Inert_TagBFP-P2A-GCN4-EnvZm3t10_1xTFF4_Synth pA.
ACCESSION   tRJ_01049
KEYWORDS    .
SOURCE      .
  ORGANISM  .
FEATURES             Location/Qualifiers
     Gg_overhang     1..4
                     /created_by="User"
                     /label="pL0 T"
     Gg_overhang     5..7
                     /created_by="User"
                     /label="pL1 T3"
     protein_bind    complement(9..15)
                     /created_by="User"
                     /label="SapI Bind"
     Gibson_Overhang 16..60
                     /created_by="User"
                     /modified_by="User"
                     /label="pL1 S3"
     rep_origin      107..216
                     /ApEinfo_fwdcolor="cyan"
                     /ApEinfo_revcolor="green"
                     /ApEinfo_graphicformat="arrow_data {{0 1 2 0 0 -1} {} 0}
                     width 5 offset 0"
                     /label="RK2 trfa"
     primer_bind     complement(213..232)
                     /%GC="55.0"
                     /Hairpin_Tm="35.3"
                     /Self_Dimer_Tm="17.9"
                     /Tm="57.2"
                     /annotation_group="32696809304050009744a6f9-63fc-4635-b78e
                     -c211a690365f"
                     /created_by="primer3"
                     /Sequence="CCTGGCAGATCCTAGATGTG"
                     /Mismatches=0
                     /label="JH1030R"
     rep_origin      complement(244..926)
                     /ApEinfo_fwdcolor="gray50"
                     /ApEinfo_revcolor="gray50"
                     /ApEinfo_graphicformat="arrow_data {{0 1 2 0 0 -1} {} 0}
                     width 5 offset 0"
                     /label="ColE1 origin"
     CDS             complement(1021..1881)
                     /created_by="User"
                     /label="AmpR"
     motif           complement(1882..1895)
                     /created_by="User"
                     /label="RBS"
     misc_feature    complement(1923..1951)
                     /created_by="User"
                     /label="pAmp"
                     /note="Geneious type: promoter_prokaryotic"
     Gibson_Overhang 2028..2072
                     /created_by="User"
                     /modified_by="User"
                     /label="pL1 S2"
     protein_bind    2073..2079
                     /created_by="User"
                     /label="SapI Bind"
     Gg_overhang     2081..2083
                     /created_by="User"
                     /modified_by="User"
                     /label="pL1 T2"
     gg_overhang     2084..2087
                     /created_by="User"
                     /label="pL0 I"
     Insulator       2088..2407
                     /created_by="User"
                     /label="F1 Insulator"
     protein_bind    2220..2224
                     /created_by="User"
                     /label="CTCF Bind (Short)"
     ligation        2408..2411
                     /label="Ligation"
     Gg_overhang     2408..2411
                     /created_by="User"
                     /label="pL0 I-P"
     misc_feature    2412..2431
                     /created_by="User"
                     /label="Inert"
     Gibson_overhang 2417..2431
                     /created_by="User"
                     /label="Infusion"
     ligation        2432..2435
                     /label="Ligation"
     Gg_overhang     2432..2435
                     /created_by="User"
                     /modified_by="User"
                     /label="pSub0-P S5"
     ligation        2436..2439
                     /label="Ligation"
     Enhancer        2440..2512
                     /created_by="User"
                     /label="OmpR Response Element"
     protein_bind    2440..2460
                     /created_by="User"
                     /label="OmpR Bind"
     protein_bind    2466..2486
                     /created_by="User"
                     /label="OmpR Bind"
     protein_bind    2492..2512
                     /created_by="User"
                     /label="OmpR Bind"
     ligation        2513..2516
                     /label="Ligation"
     Gg_overhang     2513..2516
                     /created_by="User"
                     /label="Insert R"
     ligation        2517..2520
                     /label="Ligation"
     Gg_overhang     2517..2520
                     /created_by="User"
                     /label="pSub0-P S4"
     ligation        2521..2524
                     /label="Ligation"
     Enhancer        2525..2597
                     /created_by="User"
                     /label="OmpR Response Element"
     protein_bind    2525..2545
                     /created_by="User"
                     /label="OmpR Bind"
     protein_bind    2551..2571
                     /created_by="User"
                     /label="OmpR Bind"
     protein_bind    2577..2597
                     /created_by="User"
                     /label="OmpR Bind"
     ligation        2598..2601
                     /label="Ligation"
     Gg_overhang     2598..2601
                     /created_by="User"
                     /label="Insert R"
     ligation        2602..2605
                     /label="Ligation"
     Gg_overhang     2602..2605
                     /created_by="User"
                     /modified_by="User"
                     /label="pSub0-P S3"
     promoter        2606..2667
                     /created_by="User"
                     /modified_by="User"
                     /label="CMV53"
     Gibson_overhang 2622..2636
                     /modified_by="User"
                     /label="Infusion"
     protein_bind    2625..2630
                     /created_by="User"
                     /modified_by="User"
                     /label="SP1 Bind (Short)"
     promoter        2646..2652
                     /created_by="User"
                     /label="BRE-Like"
     promoter        2653..2659
                     /created_by="User"
                     /label="TATA Box"
     misc_feature    2660..2667
                     /created_by="User"
                     /label="5' GC-Rich"
                     /note="Geneious type: Compositionally_biased"
     ligation        2668..2671
                     /label="Ligation"
     Gg_overhang     2668..2671
                     /created_by="User"
                     /modified_by="User"
                     /label="pSub0-P S2"
     Gibson_overhang 2672..2686
                     /created_by="User"
                     /modified_by="User"
                     /label="Infusion"
     promoter        2672..2686
                     /created_by="User"
                     /modified_by="User"
                     /label="minCMV Inr Region"
     promoter        2678..2682
                     /created_by="User"
                     /label="Possible Double TSS"
     misc_RNA        2679
                     /created_by="User"
                     /modified_by="User"
                     /label="Possible TSS"
     promoter        2680..2686
                     /created_by="User"
                     /label="Initiator"
     misc_RNA        2682
                     /created_by="User"
                     /modified_by="User"
                     /label="Putative +1 Site"
     Gg_overhang     2687..2690
                     /created_by="User"
                     /label="pL0 P-5 v2"
     5'UTR           2691..2710
                     /created_by="User"
                     /label="Inert"
     Gg_overhang     2711..2714
                     /created_by="User"
                     /modified_by="User"
                     /label="pL0 5-G"
     motif           2715..2720
                     /created_by="User"
                     /modified_by="User"
                     /label="Kozak"
     CDS             2721..4250
                     /created_by="User"
                     /modified_by="jones"
                     /label="TagBFP-P2A-GCN4-EnvZt10m3"
     domain          2724..3410
                     /created_by="User"
                     /label="TagBFP"
     motif           3411..3419
                     /created_by="User"
                     /label="GSG"
     motif           3420..3476
                     /created_by="jones"
                     /label="P2A"
     Ligation        3472..3475
                     /created_by="jones"
     sig_peptide     3486..3560
                     /created_by="User"
                     /modified_by="User"
                     /label="GCN4 Coiled-Coil"
     misc_feature    3561..4247
                     /created_by="User"
                     /modified_by="User"
                     /label="Cytoplasmic. {ECO:0000305}."
                     /note="Geneious type: Topological_domain"
     domain          <3561..3593
                     /created_by="User"
                     /label="HAMP. {ECO:0000255|PROSITE-ProRule:PRU00102}."
     domain          3564..3764
                     /created_by="User"
                     /label="DHp (A) Domain"
     domain          3615..4217
                     /created_by="User"
                     /label="Histidine kinase.
                     {ECO:0000255|PROSITE-ProRule:PRU00107}."
     motif           3627..3638
                     /created_by="User"
                     /modified_by="User"
                     /label="ExxT Form"
     misc_feature    3627..3629
                     /created_by="User"
                     /label="E/D --> A Eliminates Kinase (K-/P+, Willett2012)"
                     /note="Geneious type: mutagenesis_site"
     misc_feature    3636..3638
                     /created_by="User"
                     /label="T/N --> A Eliminates Phosphatase (K+/P-,
                     Willett2012)"
                     /note="Geneious type: mutagenesis_site"
     misc_feature    3756..3758
                     /created_by="User"
                     /modified_by="User"
                     /label="Y-->D Eliminates Phosphatase (K+/P-, Hsing1998)"
                     /note="Geneious type: mutagenesis_site"
     domain          3765..4247
                     /created_by="User"
                     /label="CA (B) Domain"
     misc_difference 3924..3926
                     /created_by="User"
                     /modified_by="User"
                     /label="Library 2: Library 1 w/ N-->K here"
     misc_feature    3924..3926
                     /created_by="User"
                     /modified_by="User"
                     /label="N-->K Eliminates Kinase (K-/P+, Hsing1998)"
                     /note="Geneious type: mutagenesis_site"
     misc_feature    4065..4067
                     /created_by="User"
                     /label="F-->L Eliminates Kinase (K-/P+, Hsing1998)"
                     /note="Geneious type: mutagenesis_site"
     misc_feature    4101..4103
                     /created_by="User"
                     /modified_by="User"
                     /label="T-->K Eliminates Phosphatase (K+/P-, Hsing1998)"
                     /note="Geneious type: mutagenesis_site"
     ligation        4251..4254
                     /label="Ligation"
     gg_overhang     4251..4254
                     /created_by="User"
                     /label="pL0 G-3"
     3'UTR           4255..4304
                     /created_by="User"
                     /label="1xTFF4"
     miR_target_site 4271..4292
                     /label="TFF4"
     ligation        4305..4308
                     /label="Ligation"
     gg_overhang     4305..4308
                     /created_by="User"
                     /label="pL0 3-T"
     terminator      4309..4407
                     /created_by="User"
                     /modified_by="User"
                     /label="Synth Terminator"
     polyA_signal    4333..4338
                     /created_by="User"
                     /label="Poly-A Signal"
     polyA_signal    complement(4344..4349)
                     /created_by="User"
                     /label="Poly-A Signal"
ORIGIN      
        1 cgcttactga agagcggtct aatacccaat ctctcgtctt atccagatgt tttatacgcc
       61 ttaattaata gggataacag ggtaatatct tgccctgcac gaataccagc gaccccttgc
      121 ccaaatactt gccgtgggcc tcggcctgag agccaaaaca cttgatgcgg aagaagtcgg
      181 tgcgctcctg cttgtcgccg gcatcgttgc gccacatcta ggatctgcca ggaaccgtaa
      241 aaaggccgcg ttgctggcgt ttttccatag gctccgcccc cctgacgagc atcacaaaaa
      301 tcgacgctca agtcagaggt ggcgaaaccc gacaggacta taaagatacc aggcgtttcc
      361 ccctggaagc tccctcgtgc gctctcctgt tccgaccctg ccgcttaccg gatacctgtc
      421 cgcctttctc ccttcgggaa gcgtggcgct ttctcatagc tcacgctgta ggtatctcag
      481 ttcggtgtag gtcgttcgct ccaagctggg ctgtgtgcac gaaccccccg ttcagcccga
      541 ccgctgcgcc ttatccggta actatcgtct tgagtccaac ccggtaagac acgacttatc
      601 gccactggca gcagccactg gtaacaggat tagcagagcg aggtatgtag gcggtgctac
      661 agagttcttg aagtggtggc ctaactacgg ctacactaga aggacagtat ttggtatctg
      721 cgctctgctg aagccagtta ccttcggaaa aagagttggt agctcttgat ccggcaaaca
      781 aaccaccgct ggtagcggtg gtttttttgt ttgcaagcag cagattacgc gcagaaaaaa
      841 aggatctcaa gaagatcctt tgatcttttc tacggggtct gacgctcagt ggaacgaaaa
      901 ctcacgttaa gggattttgg tcatgagatt atcaaaaagg atcttcacct agatcctttt
      961 aaattaaaaa tgaagtttta aatcaatcta aagtatatat gagtaaactt ggtctgacag
     1021 ttaccaatgc ttaatcagtg aggcacctat ctcagcgatc tgtctatttc gttcatccat
     1081 agttgcctga ctccccgtcg tgtagataac tacgatacgg gagggcttac catctggccc
     1141 cagtgctgca atgataccgc gagaaccacg ctcaccggct ccagatttat cagcaataaa
     1201 ccagccagcc ggaagggccg agcgcagaag tggtcctgca actttatccg cctccatcca
     1261 gtctattaat tgttgccggg aagctagagt aagtagttcg ccagttaata gtttgcgcaa
     1321 cgttgttgcc attgctacag gcatcgtggt gtcacgctcg tcgtttggta tggcttcatt
     1381 cagctccggt tcccaacgat caaggcgagt tacatgatcc cccatgttgt gcaaaaaagc
     1441 ggttagctcc ttcggtcctc cgatcgttgt cagaagtaag ttggccgcag tgttatcact
     1501 catggttatg gcagcactgc ataattctct tactgtcatg ccatccgtaa gatgcttttc
     1561 tgtgactggt gagtactcaa ccaagtcatt ctgagaatag tgtatgcggc gaccgagttg
     1621 ctcttgcccg gcgtcaatac gggataatac cgcgccacat agcagaactt taaaagtgct
     1681 catcattgga aaacgttctt cggggcgaaa actctcaagg atcttaccgc tgttgagatc
     1741 cagttcgatg taacccactc gtgcacccaa ctgatcttca gcatctttta ctttcaccag
     1801 cgtttctggg tgagcaaaaa caggaaggca aaatgccgca aaaaagggaa taagggcgac
     1861 acggaaatgt tgaatactca tactcttcct ttttcaatat tattgaagca tttatcaggg
     1921 ttattgtctc atgagcggat acatatttga atgtatttag aaaaataaac aaataggggt
     1981 tccgcgcacg aattggccag cgctgcatta ccctgttatc cctaaccggt gcgtttttat
     2041 gcttgtagta ttgtataatg tttttaagat ccgctcttca cgcggagcct tcaagccgtt
     2101 catcattttc tccaaccgcc atgaaatccg gcgcatcgat cttcacaaag gagactacag
     2161 cgtcctggtg cccggcctgc gcaacaccat cgccctggac ttccacctca gccagagcgc
     2221 cctctactgg accgacgtgg tggaggacaa gatctaccgc gggaagctgc tggacaacgg
     2281 aggtgaccac cgattgctgc caggcaggat gcacacaggc ggagcgctca ggcgctaggg
     2341 gccacaggtc ccatccaagt ggccccaaag cagaggcttg gctcccccat cccccacact
     2401 tctgttctac ttaagtttgt acaaaaaaga gtgaggtata tttacatttt gaaacatcta
     2461 acgccattta cattttgaaa catctaacgc catttacatt ttgaaacatc tagaagccta
     2521 gtatatttac attttgaaac atctaacgcc atttacattt tgaaacatct aacgccattt
     2581 acattttgaa acatctagaa ggtaccaaca aaatgtcgta acaagggcgg taggcgtgta
     2641 cggtgggagg tctatataag cagagctcgc agtgaaccgt cagatccaga taagtttgta
     2701 caaaaaagag aggtgccacc atgagcgagc tgattaagga gaacatgcac atgaagctgt
     2761 acatggaggg caccgtggac aaccatcact tcaagtgcac atccgagggc gaaggcaagc
     2821 cctacgaggg cacccagacc atgagaatca aggtggtcga gggcggccct ctccccttcg
     2881 ccttcgacat cctggctact agcttcctct acggcagcaa gaccttcatc aaccacaccc
     2941 agggcatccc cgacttcttc aagcagtcct tccctgaggg cttcacatgg gagagagtca
     3001 ccacatacga agacgggggc gtgctgaccg ctacccagga caccagcctc caggacggct
     3061 gcctcatcta caacgtcaag atcagagggg tgaacttcac atccaacggc cctgtgatgc
     3121 agaagaaaac actcggctgg gaggccttca ccgagacgct gtaccccgct gacggcggcc
     3181 tggaaggcag aaacgacatg gccctgaagc tcgtgggcgg gagccatctg atcgcaaaca
     3241 tcaagaccac atatagatcc aagaaacccg ctaagaacct caagatgcct ggcgtctact
     3301 atgtggacta cagactggaa agaatcaagg aggccaacaa cgagacatac gtcgagcagc
     3361 acgaggtggc agtggccaga tactgcgacc tccctagcaa actggggcac ggatctggcg
     3421 ccaccaactt ctctctgctg aagcaggccg gcgacgtgga ggagaaccca ggtccaggga
     3481 gccatatgaa gcagttggaa gataaggtag aagaacttct gagcaagaat tatcaccttg
     3541 agaatgaagt agccaggctt cacatggccg cgggtgtcaa gcaactcgcg gacgacagaa
     3601 ctctgttgat ggcgggagtc tcccacgacc tgagaacacc cctgacgcga ataaggttgg
     3661 caacggaaat gatgtctgag caggatgggt acctcgcgga atcaattaac aaagacatcg
     3721 aagagtgcaa cgcgataatt gagcagttta ttgactacct tcggactgga caggagatgc
     3781 ccatggaaat ggcggatctg aacgcagttc tcggcgaggt aattgctgca gagtccgggt
     3841 acgagagaga gatcgagaca gccctctatc cgggctctat cgaggttaaa atgcacccct
     3901 tgagtattaa gagagctgta gccaagatgg tagtcaatgc agctcgctac gggaatggtt
     3961 ggatcaaagt tagttccggg accgaaccga atagagcatg gtttcaggtt gaagatgatg
     4021 gccccggtat cgcgccagag caacgaaaac atcttttcca accgtttgta cgaggagatt
     4081 cagcacgcac aatttcaggg actggtctgg gactagcgat agttcagaga attgttgaca
     4141 atcataacgg tatgcttgag ctgggaacct ccgaaagggg tggtttgtct attcgagcct
     4201 ggttgcccgt tccagtgacc agagcccagg ggacaacaaa ggagggttga gcttgcggcc
     4261 gcaaatcaac ccgcttgaag tctttaatta aactaaagct tgagcaactg atctagaacc
     4321 ggtcatggcc gcaataaaat atctttattt tcattacatc tgtgtgttgg ttttttgtgt
     4381 gttcgaacta gatgctgtcg accgatg
//
