# Supplementary material for: Robust and tunable signal processing in mammalian cells via engineered covalent modification cycles
Source: bioRxiv preprint, doi:10.1101/2021.03.30.437779, version 2 (2021-07-19)
Supplement: Supplementary Data [file 437779_file03.zip › Plasmids - Experiments/tRJ_01054.gb]

LOCUS       tRJ_01054               4642 bp    DNA     circular UNK 30-MAR-2021
DEFINITION  [ST2-3] E1_hEF1a_Inert_GCN4-EnvZm0m1m2m3t10_4xTFF4_Synth pA.
ACCESSION   tRJ_01054
KEYWORDS    .
SOURCE      .
  ORGANISM  .
FEATURES             Location/Qualifiers
     Gg_overhang     1..4
                     /created_by="User"
                     /label="pL0 T"
     Gg_overhang     5..7
                     /created_by="User"
                     /label="pL1 T3"
     protein_bind    complement(9..15)
                     /created_by="User"
                     /label="SapI Bind"
     Gibson_Overhang 16..60
                     /created_by="User"
                     /modified_by="User"
                     /label="pL1 S3"
     rep_origin      107..216
                     /ApEinfo_fwdcolor="cyan"
                     /ApEinfo_graphicformat="arrow_data {{0 1 2 0 0 -1} {} 0}
                     width 5 offset 0"
                     /ApEinfo_revcolor="green"
                     /label="RK2 trfa"
     misc_feature    complement(213..232)
                     /%GC="55.0"
                     /Hairpin_Tm="36.6"
                     /Mismatches=0
                     /Self_Dimer_Tm="17.9"
                     /Sequence="CCTGGCAGATCCTAGATGTG"
                     /Tm="57.2"
                     /annotation_group="1201101278525228a1fe743b-6a26-4843-b4db
                     -51943d0b5b4c"
                     /created_by="primer3"
                     /label="JH1030R"
                     /note="Geneious type: primer_bind_reverse"
     rep_origin      244..926
                     /ApEinfo_fwdcolor="gray50"
                     /ApEinfo_graphicformat="arrow_data {{0 1 2 0 0 -1} {} 0}
                     width 5 offset 0"
                     /ApEinfo_revcolor="gray50"
                     /modified_by="jones"
                     /label="ColE1 origin"
     CDS             complement(1021..1881)
                     /created_by="User"
                     /label="AmpR"
     primer_bind     1712..1732
                     /%GC="52.4"
                     /Hairpin_Tm="34.7"
                     /Mismatches=0
                     /Self_Dimer_Tm="None"
                     /Sequence="CTCTCAAGGATCTTACCGCTG"
                     /Tm="57.9"
                     /annotation_group="1201101220349394800f70ef-826f-417a-abc8
                     -1243df1d44be"
                     /created_by="primer3"
                     /label="JH1030F"
     motif           complement(1882..1895)
                     /created_by="User"
                     /label="RBS"
     primer_bind     1916..1936
                     /%GC="47.6"
                     /Hairpin_Tm="None"
                     /Mismatches=0
                     /Self_Dimer_Tm="13.2"
                     /Sequence="CAGGGTTATTGTCTCATGAGC"
                     /Tm="56.4"
                     /annotation_group="12011013363847645093becf-b196-4322-9a35
                     -f589dc0be9a5"
                     /created_by="primer3"
                     /label="JH856R"
     misc_feature    complement(1923..1951)
                     /created_by="User"
                     /label="pAmp"
                     /note="Geneious type: promoter_prokaryotic"
     Gibson_Overhang 2028..2072
                     /created_by="User"
                     /modified_by="User"
                     /label="pL1 S2"
     misc_feature    complement(2032..2072)
                     /Extension="GTGATACGGTCTCACTCCGCGTGAAGAGC"
                     /Mismatches=0
                     /Sequence="GGATCTTAAAAACATTATACAATACTACAAGCATAAAAACG"
                     /annotation_group="20ef993c-0ec0-455d-8076-ee04442b8726"
                     /label="RJ_00429Rc"
                     /note="Geneious type: primer_bind_reverse"
     protein_bind    2073..2079
                     /created_by="User"
                     /label="SapI Bind"
     Gg_overhang     2081..2083
                     /created_by="User"
                     /modified_by="User"
                     /label="pL1 T2"
     gg_overhang     2084..2087
                     /created_by="User"
                     /label="pL0 I"
     Insulator       2088..2414
                     /created_by="User"
                     /label="E1 Insulator"
     protein_bind    2166..2170
                     /created_by="User"
                     /label="CTCF Bind (Short)"
     protein_bind    complement(2178..2182)
                     /created_by="User"
                     /label="CTCF Bind (Short)"
     protein_bind    complement(2237..2241)
                     /created_by="User"
                     /label="CTCF Bind (Short)"
     ligation        2415..2418
                     /label="Ligation"
     gg_overhang     2415..2418
                     /created_by="User"
                     /label="pL0 I-P"
     promoter        2423..2655
                     /modified_by="User"
                     /label="hEF1a Promoter"
     Enhancer        2452..2713
                     /created_by="User"
                     /label="CpG Island"
     promoter        2587..2592
                     /created_by="User"
                     /label="BRE-like"
     promoter        2593..2599
                     /created_by="User"
                     /label="TATA Box"
     misc_RNA        2623
                     /created_by="User"
                     /label="+1 Site"
     misc_feature    complement(2637..2655)
                     /%GC="57.9"
                     /Hairpin_Tm="None"
                     /Self_Dimer_Tm="21.5"
                     /Sequence="CTGTGTTCTGGCGGCAAAC"
                     /Tm="60.0"
                     /created_by="primer3"
                     /label="RJ_00293Ra"
                     /note="Geneious type: primer_bind_reverse"
     intron          2653..2661
                     /created_by="User"
                     /modified_by="User"
                     /label="U2 Splice Donor"
     primer_bind     2653..2671
                     /%GC="57.9"
                     /Extension="CTGTGGTCTCACAGA"
                     /Hairpin_Tm="None"
                     /Self_Dimer_Tm="None"
                     /Sequence="CAGGTAAGTGCCGTGTGTG"
                     /Tm="58.8"
                     /created_by="primer3"
                     /modified_by="User"
                     /label="RJ_00296Fa"
     misc_RNA        2655..2656
                     /created_by="User"
                     /label="Cut"
     intron          2656..3594
                     /created_by="User"
                     /label="hEF1a First Intron"
     Enhancer        2819..2908
                     /created_by="User"
                     /label="CpG Island"
     Enhancer        3011..3411
                     /created_by="User"
                     /label="CpG Island"
     protein_bind    3011..3025
                     /created_by="User"
                     /label="Gal4 Close Match (15)"
     protein_bind    3026..3044
                     /created_by="User"
                     /label="Gal4 Close Match (19)"
     protein_bind    3027..3032
                     /created_by="User"
                     /label="SP1 Binding Site"
     protein_bind    3030..3044
                     /created_by="User"
                     /label="Gal4 Close Match (15)"
     protein_bind    complement(3169..3174)
                     /created_by="User"
                     /label="SP1 Binding Site"
     protein_bind    3176..3181
                     /created_by="User"
                     /label="SP1 Binding Site"
     protein_bind    3179..3194
                     /created_by="User"
                     /label="Gal4 Close Match (16)"
     protein_bind    3284..3289
                     /created_by="User"
                     /label="SP1 Binding Site"
     misc_RNA        3289..3290
                     /created_by="User"
                     /modified_by="User"
                     /label="Putative Cut"
     protein_bind    3291..3297
                     /created_by="User"
                     /label="AP-1 Binding Site"
     protein_bind    3353..3369
                     /created_by="User"
                     /label="Gal4 Close Match"
     protein_bind    complement(3444..3453)
                     /created_by="User"
                     /label="NFkB Binding Site"
     intron          3559..3563
                     /created_by="User"
                     /modified_by="User"
                     /label="U2 Branch Point-like"
     intron          3576..3591
                     /created_by="User"
                     /label="Poly-Y Tract"
     misc_feature    complement(3583..3608)
                     /%GC="53.8"
                     /Extension="AATGGTCTCATCTG"
                     /Hairpin_Tm="49.1"
                     /Self_Dimer_Tm="5.6"
                     /Sequence="CCCTTGGGATCCACCTGAAATGGAAG"
                     /Tm="65.2"
                     /created_by="primer3"
                     /modified_by="User"
                     /label="7.21"
                     /note="Geneious type: primer_bind_reverse"
     misc_feature    complement(3583..3603)
                     /%GC="52.4"
                     /Extension="TCGTGGTCTCAACCT"
                     /Hairpin_Tm="49.1"
                     /Self_Dimer_Tm="15.2"
                     /Sequence="GGGATCCACCTGAAATGGAAG"
                     /Tm="58.3"
                     /created_by="primer3"
                     /modified_by="User"
                     /label="RJ_00296Ra"
                     /note="Geneious type: primer_bind_reverse"
     intron          3592..3595
                     /created_by="User"
                     /modified_by="User"
                     /label="U2 Splice Acceptor"
     misc_RNA        3594..3595
                     /created_by="User"
                     /label="Cut"
     5'UTR           3595..3608
                     /created_by="User"
                     /label="hEF1a 5'UTR"
     Gg_overhang     3609..3612
                     /created_by="User"
                     /label="pL0 P-5 v2"
     5'UTR           3613..3632
                     /created_by="User"
                     /label="Inert"
     Gg_overhang     3633..3636
                     /created_by="User"
                     /modified_by="jones"
                     /label="pL0 5-G"
     motif           3637..3642
                     /created_by="User"
                     /modified_by="User"
                     /label="Kozak"
     CDS             3643..4419
                     /created_by="User"
                     /modified_by="jones"
                     /label="GCN4-EnvZm0m1m2m3t10"
     misc_feature    complement(3646..3729)
                     /Mismatches=0
                     /Sequence="AAGCCTGGCTACTTCATTCTCAAGGTGATAATTCTTGCTCAGAAGTT
                     CTTCTACCTTATCTTCCAACTGCTTCATATGGCTCCC"
                     /annotation_group="d8e7f95b-8e60-4782-ab24-d01a31026206"
                     /label="RJ_00428Ra"
                     /note="Geneious type: primer_bind_reverse"
     sig_peptide     3655..3729
                     /created_by="User"
                     /modified_by="User"
                     /label="GCN4 Coiled-Coil"
     misc_feature    3730..4416
                     /created_by="User"
                     /modified_by="User"
                     /label="Cytoplasmic. {ECO:0000305}."
                     /note="Geneious type: Topological_domain"
     domain          <3730..3762
                     /created_by="User"
                     /label="HAMP. {ECO:0000255|PROSITE-ProRule:PRU00102}."
     domain          3733..3933
                     /created_by="User"
                     /label="DHp (A) Domain"
     domain          3784..4386
                     /created_by="User"
                     /label="Histidine kinase.
                     {ECO:0000255|PROSITE-ProRule:PRU00107}."
     Gibson_Overhang 3793..3807
                     /created_by="jones"
                     /label="Infusion"
     misc_difference 3793..3795
                     /created_by="jones"
                     /label="H-->A (removed phosphohistidine)"
     motif           3796..3807
                     /created_by="User"
                     /modified_by="User"
                     /label="ExxT Form"
     misc_difference 3796..3798
                     /created_by="jones"
                     /modified_by="jones"
                     /label="E-->A"
     misc_feature    3796..3798
                     /created_by="User"
                     /modified_by="jones"
                     /label="E/D --> A Eliminates Kinase (K-/P+, Willett2012)"
                     /note="Geneious type: mutagenesis_site"
     misc_difference 3805..3807
                     /created_by="jones"
                     /label="T-->A"
     misc_feature    3805..3807
                     /created_by="User"
                     /modified_by="jones"
                     /label="T/N --> A Eliminates Phosphatase (K+/P-,
                     Willett2012)"
                     /note="Geneious type: mutagenesis_site"
     misc_feature    3925..3927
                     /created_by="User"
                     /modified_by="User"
                     /modified_by="jones"
                     /label="Y-->D Eliminates Phosphatase (K+/P-, Hsing1998)"
                     /note="Geneious type: mutagenesis_site"
     domain          3934..4416
                     /created_by="User"
                     /label="CA (B) Domain"
     misc_feature    complement(4068..4094)
                     /%GC="40.7"
                     /Hairpin_Tm="41.7"
                     /Self_Dimer_Tm="None"
                     /Sequence="TTGGCTACAGCTCTCTTAATACTCAAG"
                     /Tm="60.6"
                     /created_by="primer3"
                     /modified_by="User"
                     /label="RJ_00190Rc"
                     /note="Geneious type: primer_bind_reverse"
     misc_difference 4093..4095
                     /created_by="User"
                     /modified_by="User"
                     /label="Library 2: Library 1 w/ N-->K here"
     misc_feature    4093..4095
                     /created_by="User"
                     /modified_by="User"
                     /label="N-->K Eliminates Kinase (K-/P+, Hsing1998)"
                     /note="Geneious type: mutagenesis_site"
     misc_feature    4234..4236
                     /created_by="User"
                     /modified_by="jones"
                     /label="F-->L Eliminates Kinase (K-/P+, Hsing1998)"
                     /note="Geneious type: mutagenesis_site"
     misc_feature    4270..4272
                     /created_by="User"
                     /modified_by="User"
                     /modified_by="jones"
                     /label="T-->K Eliminates Phosphatase (K+/P-, Hsing1998)"
                     /note="Geneious type: mutagenesis_site"
     ligation        4420..4423
                     /label="Ligation"
     gg_overhang     4420..4423
                     /created_by="User"
                     /label="pL0 G-3"
     3'UTR           4424..4539
                     /created_by="User"
                     /label="4xTFF4"
     miR_target_site 4440..4461
                     /modified_by="User"
                     /label="TFF4"
     miR_target_site 4462..4483
                     /label="TFF4"
     miR_target_site 4484..4505
                     /label="TFF4"
     miR_target_site 4506..4527
                     /label="TFF4"
     misc_feature    complement(4510..4539)
                     /%GC="26.7"
                     /Extension="CTTCGTGGTCTCAGTTG"
                     /Hairpin_Tm="39.4"
                     /Self_Dimer_Tm="11.5"
                     /Sequence="CTCAAGCTTTAGTTTAATTAAAGACTTCAA"
                     /Tm="57.8"
                     /created_by="primer3"
                     /label="RJ_00027Ra"
                     /note="Geneious type: primer_bind_reverse"
     ligation        4540..4543
                     /label="Ligation"
     gg_overhang     4540..4543
                     /created_by="User"
                     /label="pL0 3-T"
     terminator      4544..4642
                     /created_by="User"
                     /modified_by="User"
                     /label="Synth Terminator"
     polyA_signal    4568..4573
                     /created_by="User"
                     /label="Poly-A Signal"
     polyA_signal    complement(4579..4584)
                     /created_by="User"
                     /label="Poly-A Signal"
ORIGIN      
        1 cgcttactga agagcggtct aatacccaat ctctcgtctt atccagatgt tttatacgcc
       61 ttaattaata gggataacag ggtaatatct tgccctgcac gaataccagc gaccccttgc
      121 ccaaatactt gccgtgggcc tcggcctgag agccaaaaca cttgatgcgg aagaagtcgg
      181 tgcgctcctg cttgtcgccg gcatcgttgc gccacatcta ggatctgcca ggaaccgtaa
      241 aaaggccgcg ttgctggcgt ttttccatag gctccgcccc cctgacgagc atcacaaaaa
      301 tcgacgctca agtcagaggt ggcgaaaccc gacaggacta taaagatacc aggcgtttcc
      361 ccctggaagc tccctcgtgc gctctcctgt tccgaccctg ccgcttaccg gatacctgtc
      421 cgcctttctc ccttcgggaa gcgtggcgct ttctcatagc tcacgctgta ggtatctcag
      481 ttcggtgtag gtcgttcgct ccaagctggg ctgtgtgcac gaaccccccg ttcagcccga
      541 ccgctgcgcc ttatccggta actatcgtct tgagtccaac ccggtaagac acgacttatc
      601 gccactggca gcagccactg gtaacaggat tagcagagcg aggtatgtag gcggtgctac
      661 agagttcttg aagtggtggc ctaactacgg ctacactaga aggacagtat ttggtatctg
      721 cgctctgctg aagccagtta ccttcggaaa aagagttggt agctcttgat ccggcaaaca
      781 aaccaccgct ggtagcggtg gtttttttgt ttgcaagcag cagattacgc gcagaaaaaa
      841 aggatctcaa gaagatcctt tgatcttttc tacggggtct gacgctcagt ggaacgaaaa
      901 ctcacgttaa gggattttgg tcatgagatt atcaaaaagg atcttcacct agatcctttt
      961 aaattaaaaa tgaagtttta aatcaatcta aagtatatat gagtaaactt ggtctgacag
     1021 ttaccaatgc ttaatcagtg aggcacctat ctcagcgatc tgtctatttc gttcatccat
     1081 agttgcctga ctccccgtcg tgtagataac tacgatacgg gagggcttac catctggccc
     1141 cagtgctgca atgataccgc gagaaccacg ctcaccggct ccagatttat cagcaataaa
     1201 ccagccagcc ggaagggccg agcgcagaag tggtcctgca actttatccg cctccatcca
     1261 gtctattaat tgttgccggg aagctagagt aagtagttcg ccagttaata gtttgcgcaa
     1321 cgttgttgcc attgctacag gcatcgtggt gtcacgctcg tcgtttggta tggcttcatt
     1381 cagctccggt tcccaacgat caaggcgagt tacatgatcc cccatgttgt gcaaaaaagc
     1441 ggttagctcc ttcggtcctc cgatcgttgt cagaagtaag ttggccgcag tgttatcact
     1501 catggttatg gcagcactgc ataattctct tactgtcatg ccatccgtaa gatgcttttc
     1561 tgtgactggt gagtactcaa ccaagtcatt ctgagaatag tgtatgcggc gaccgagttg
     1621 ctcttgcccg gcgtcaatac gggataatac cgcgccacat agcagaactt taaaagtgct
     1681 catcattgga aaacgttctt cggggcgaaa actctcaagg atcttaccgc tgttgagatc
     1741 cagttcgatg taacccactc gtgcacccaa ctgatcttca gcatctttta ctttcaccag
     1801 cgtttctggg tgagcaaaaa caggaaggca aaatgccgca aaaaagggaa taagggcgac
     1861 acggaaatgt tgaatactca tactcttcct ttttcaatat tattgaagca tttatcaggg
     1921 ttattgtctc atgagcggat acatatttga atgtatttag aaaaataaac aaataggggt
     1981 tccgcgcacg aattggccag cgctgcatta ccctgttatc cctaaccggt gcgtttttat
     2041 gcttgtagta ttgtataatg tttttaagat ccgctcttca cgcggaggcc acctttggtc
     2101 ttgacattca ctaaggagtg ggcctggaat aaaaccagaa atccccattc tcagtctgcc
     2161 ccaagccctc caattccgag ggcgctgtat gtataagctc gggcaggcaa aagtcgactg
     2221 tgagaacacg ccagcagagg gcgctgtggc cccatcagtc cctgcccact gaactctcca
     2281 gaaggaaaag cggcaaggat gcaaacaaga aaatcagacc agactgggag tctagaccct
     2341 gcgtcccacg cggtcccacc atggcttcct ctttggaatt ttcaggggga cccaggaaga
     2401 ctgacaccgc tgattacttt aattggctcc ggtgcccgtc agtgggcaga gcgcacatcg
     2461 cccacagtcc ccgagaagtt gtggggaggg gtcggcaatt gaaccggtgc ctagagaagg
     2521 tggcgcgggg taaactggga aagtgatgtc gtgtactggc tccgcctttt tcccgagggt
     2581 gggggagaac cgtatataag tgcagtagtc gccgtgaacg ttctttttcg caacgggttt
     2641 gccgccagaa cacaggtaag tgccgtgtgt ggttcccgcg ggcctggcct ctttacgggt
     2701 tatggccctt gcgtgccttg aattacttcc acctggctgc agtacgtgat tcttgatccc
     2761 gagcttcggg ttggaagtgg gtgggagagt tcgaggcctt gcgcttaagg agccccttcg
     2821 cctcgtgctt gagttgaggc ctggcctggg cgctggggcc gccgcgtgcg aatctggtgg
     2881 caccttcgcg cctgtctcgc tgctttcgat aagtctctag ccatttaaaa tttttgatga
     2941 cctgctgcga cgcttttttt ctggcaagat agtcttgtaa atgcgggcca agatctgcac
     3001 actggtattt cggtttttgg ggccgcgggc ggcgacgggg cccgtgcgtc ccagcgcaca
     3061 tgttcggcga ggcggggcct gcgagcgcgg ccaccgagaa tcggacgggg gtagtctcaa
     3121 gctggccggc ctgctctggt gcctggcctc gcgccgccgt gtatcgcccc gccctgggcg
     3181 gcaaggctgg cccggtcggc accagttgcg tgagcggaaa gatggccgct tcccggccct
     3241 gctgcaggga gctcaaaatg gaggacgcgg cgctcgggag agcgggcggg tgagtcaccc
     3301 acacaaagga aaagggcctt tccgtcctca gccgtcgctt catgtgactc cacggagtac
     3361 cgggcgccgt ccaggcacct cgattagttc tcgagctttt ggagtacgtc gtctttaggt
     3421 tggggggagg ggttttatgc gatggagttt ccccacactg agtgggtgga gactgaagtt
     3481 aggccagctt ggcacttgat gtaattctcc ttggaatttg ccctttttga gtttggatct
     3541 tggttcattc tcaagcctca gacagtggtt caaagttttt ttcttccatt tcaggtggat
     3601 cccaagggca gataagtttg tacaaaaaag agaggtgcca ccatggggag ccatatgaag
     3661 cagttggaag ataaggtaga agaacttctg agcaagaatt atcaccttga gaatgaagta
     3721 gccaggcttc acatggccgc gggtgtcaag caactcgcgg acgacagaac tctgttgatg
     3781 gcgggagtct ccgcagcact gagagctccc ctgacgcgaa taaggttggc aacggaaatg
     3841 atgtctgagc aggatgggta cctcgcggaa tcaattaaca aagacatcga agagtgcaac
     3901 gcgataattg agcagtttat tgactacctt cggactggac aggagatgcc catggaaatg
     3961 gcggatctga acgcagttct cggcgaggta attgctgcag agtccgggta cgagagagag
     4021 atcgagacag ccctctatcc gggctctatc gaggttaaaa tgcacccctt gagtattaag
     4081 agagctgtag ccaagatggt agtcaatgca gctcgctacg ggaatggttg gatcaaagtt
     4141 agttccggga ccgaaccgaa tagagcatgg tttcaggttg aagatgatgg ccccggtatc
     4201 gcgccagagc aacgaaaaca tcttttccaa ccgtttgtac gaggagattc agcacgcaca
     4261 atttcaggga ctggtctggg actagcgata gttcagagaa ttgttgacaa tcataacggt
     4321 atgcttgagc tgggaacctc cgaaaggggt ggtttgtcta ttcgagcctg gttgcccgtt
     4381 ccagtgacca gagcccaggg gacaacaaag gagggttgag cttgcggccg caaatcaacc
     4441 cgcttgaagt ctttaattaa accgcttgaa gtctttaatt aaaccgcttg aagtctttaa
     4501 ttaaaccgct tgaagtcttt aattaaacta aagcttgagc aactgatcta gaaccggtca
     4561 tggccgcaat aaaatatctt tattttcatt acatctgtgt gttggttttt tgtgtgttcg
     4621 aactagatgc tgtcgaccga tg
//
