# Supplementary material for: Robust and tunable signal processing in mammalian cells via engineered covalent modification cycles
Source: bioRxiv preprint, doi:10.1101/2021.03.30.437779, version 2 (2021-07-19)
Supplement: Supplementary Data [file 437779_file03.zip › Plasmids - Experiments/tRJ_L1.1.gb]

LOCUS       tRJ_L1.1                4551 bp    DNA     circular UNK 30-MAR-2021
DEFINITION  [S2-3] E1_hEF1a_Inert_GCN4-EnvZt1_Inert_Synth pA.
ACCESSION   tRJ_00221
KEYWORDS    .
SOURCE      .
  ORGANISM  .
FEATURES             Location/Qualifiers
     Gibson_Overhang 5..49
                     /created_by="User"
                     /modified_by="User"
                     /label="pL1 S3"
     rep_origin      96..205
                     /ApEinfo_fwdcolor="cyan"
                     /ApEinfo_graphicformat="arrow_data {{0 1 2 0 0 -1} {} 0}
                     width 5 offset 0"
                     /ApEinfo_revcolor="green"
                     /label="RK2 trfa"
     misc_feature    complement(202..221)
                     /Mismatches=0
                     /created_by="primer3"
                     /annotation_group="1201005675867976ff585351-f1a6-4969-9466
                     -26a640ddf426"
                     /%GC="55.0"
                     /Tm="57.2"
                     /Hairpin_Tm="36.6"
                     /Self_Dimer_Tm="17.9"
                     /Sequence="CCTGGCAGATCCTAGATGTG"
                     /label="JH1030R"
                     /note="Geneious type: primer_bind_reverse"
     rep_origin      233..915
                     /ApEinfo_fwdcolor="gray50"
                     /ApEinfo_graphicformat="arrow_data {{0 1 2 0 0 -1} {} 0}
                     width 5 offset 0"
                     /ApEinfo_revcolor="gray50"
                     /modified_by="jones"
                     /label="ColE1 origin"
     CDS             complement(1010..1870)
                     /created_by="User"
                     /label="AmpR"
     primer_bind     1701..1721
                     /%GC="52.4"
                     /Hairpin_Tm="34.7"
                     /Mismatches=0
                     /Self_Dimer_Tm="None"
                     /Sequence="CTCTCAAGGATCTTACCGCTG"
                     /Tm="57.9"
                     /annotation_group="1201101220349394800f70ef-826f-417a-abc8
                     -1243df1d44be"
                     /created_by="primer3"
                     /label="JH1030F"
     motif           complement(1871..1884)
                     /created_by="User"
                     /label="RBS"
     primer_bind     1905..1925
                     /Mismatches=0
                     /created_by="primer3"
                     /annotation_group="1201005732115699377a250b-a78c-4d97-b007
                     -ac2cd897f3d4"
                     /%GC="47.6"
                     /Tm="56.4"
                     /Hairpin_Tm="None"
                     /Self_Dimer_Tm="13.2"
                     /Sequence="CAGGGTTATTGTCTCATGAGC"
                     /label="JH856R"
     Gibson_Overhang 2017..2061
                     /created_by="User"
                     /modified_by="User"
                     /label="pL1 S2"
     gg_overhang     2062..2065
                     /created_by="User"
                     /label="pL0 I"
     Insulator       2066..2392
                     /created_by="User"
                     /label="E1 Insulator"
     protein_bind    2144..2148
                     /created_by="User"
                     /label="CTCF Bind (Short)"
     protein_bind    complement(2156..2160)
                     /created_by="User"
                     /label="CTCF Bind (Short)"
     protein_bind    complement(2215..2219)
                     /created_by="User"
                     /label="CTCF Bind (Short)"
     ligation        2393..2396
                     /label="Ligation"
     gg_overhang     2393..2396
                     /created_by="User"
                     /label="pL0 I-P"
     promoter        2401..2633
                     /modified_by="User"
                     /label="hEF1a Promoter"
     Enhancer        2430..2691
                     /created_by="User"
                     /label="CpG Island"
     promoter        2565..2570
                     /created_by="User"
                     /label="BRE-like"
     promoter        2571..2577
                     /created_by="User"
                     /label="TATA Box"
     misc_RNA        2601
                     /created_by="User"
                     /label="+1 Site"
     misc_feature    complement(2615..2633)
                     /%GC="57.9"
                     /Hairpin_Tm="None"
                     /Self_Dimer_Tm="21.5"
                     /Sequence="CTGTGTTCTGGCGGCAAAC"
                     /Tm="60.0"
                     /created_by="primer3"
                     /label="RJ_00293Ra"
                     /note="Geneious type: primer_bind_reverse"
     intron          2631..2639
                     /created_by="User"
                     /modified_by="User"
                     /label="U2 Splice Donor"
     primer_bind     2631..2649
                     /%GC="57.9"
                     /Extension="CTGTGGTCTCACAGA"
                     /Hairpin_Tm="None"
                     /Self_Dimer_Tm="None"
                     /Sequence="CAGGTAAGTGCCGTGTGTG"
                     /Tm="58.8"
                     /created_by="primer3"
                     /modified_by="User"
                     /label="RJ_00296Fa"
     misc_RNA        2633..2634
                     /created_by="User"
                     /label="Cut"
     intron          2634..3572
                     /created_by="User"
                     /label="hEF1a First Intron"
     Enhancer        2797..2886
                     /created_by="User"
                     /label="CpG Island"
     Enhancer        2989..3389
                     /created_by="User"
                     /label="CpG Island"
     protein_bind    2989..3003
                     /created_by="User"
                     /label="Gal4 Close Match (15)"
     protein_bind    3004..3022
                     /created_by="User"
                     /label="Gal4 Close Match (19)"
     protein_bind    3005..3010
                     /created_by="User"
                     /label="SP1 Binding Site"
     protein_bind    3008..3022
                     /created_by="User"
                     /label="Gal4 Close Match (15)"
     protein_bind    complement(3147..3152)
                     /created_by="User"
                     /label="SP1 Binding Site"
     protein_bind    3154..3159
                     /created_by="User"
                     /label="SP1 Binding Site"
     protein_bind    3157..3172
                     /created_by="User"
                     /label="Gal4 Close Match (16)"
     protein_bind    3262..3267
                     /created_by="User"
                     /label="SP1 Binding Site"
     misc_RNA        3267..3268
                     /created_by="User"
                     /modified_by="User"
                     /label="Putative Cut"
     protein_bind    3269..3275
                     /created_by="User"
                     /label="AP-1 Binding Site"
     protein_bind    3331..3347
                     /created_by="User"
                     /label="Gal4 Close Match"
     protein_bind    complement(3422..3431)
                     /created_by="User"
                     /label="NFkB Binding Site"
     intron          3537..3541
                     /created_by="User"
                     /modified_by="User"
                     /label="U2 Branch Point-like"
     intron          3554..3569
                     /created_by="User"
                     /label="Poly-Y Tract"
     misc_feature    complement(3561..3586)
                     /%GC="53.8"
                     /Extension="AATGGTCTCATCTG"
                     /Hairpin_Tm="49.1"
                     /Self_Dimer_Tm="5.6"
                     /Sequence="CCCTTGGGATCCACCTGAAATGGAAG"
                     /Tm="65.2"
                     /created_by="primer3"
                     /modified_by="User"
                     /label="7.21"
                     /note="Geneious type: primer_bind_reverse"
     misc_feature    complement(3561..3581)
                     /%GC="52.4"
                     /Extension="TCGTGGTCTCAACCT"
                     /Hairpin_Tm="49.1"
                     /Self_Dimer_Tm="15.2"
                     /Sequence="GGGATCCACCTGAAATGGAAG"
                     /Tm="58.3"
                     /created_by="primer3"
                     /modified_by="User"
                     /label="RJ_00296Ra"
                     /note="Geneious type: primer_bind_reverse"
     intron          3570..3573
                     /created_by="User"
                     /modified_by="User"
                     /label="U2 Splice Acceptor"
     misc_RNA        3572..3573
                     /created_by="User"
                     /label="Cut"
     5'UTR           3573..3586
                     /created_by="User"
                     /label="hEF1a 5'UTR"
     gg_overhang     3587..3590
                     /ApEinfo_fwdcolor="pink"
                     /ApEinfo_graphicformat="arrow_data {{0 1 2 0 0 -1} {} 0}
                     width 5 offset 0"
                     /ApEinfo_revcolor="pink"
                     /created_by="User"
                     /label="pL0 P-5 v2"
     5'UTR           3591..3610
                     /ApEinfo_fwdcolor="pink"
                     /ApEinfo_graphicformat="arrow_data {{0 1 2 0 0 -1} {} 0}
                     width 5 offset 0"
                     /ApEinfo_revcolor="pink"
                     /created_by="User"
                     /label="Inert"
     misc_feature    complement(3601..3623)
                     /Mismatches=0
                     /Extension="CTTCATATGGCTCCC"
                     /created_by="primer3"
                     /annotation_group="12009377870844804d62d3ca-43c2-4427-80cf
                     -9447fb23491a"
                     /%GC="47.8"
                     /Tm="60.6"
                     /Hairpin_Tm="39.9"
                     /Self_Dimer_Tm="15.0"
                     /Sequence="CATGGTGGCACCTCTCTTTTTTG"
                     /label="RJ_00427Ra"
                     /note="Geneious type: primer_bind_reverse"
     ligation        3611..3614
                     /label="Ligation"
     Gg_overhang     3611..3614
                     /created_by="User"
                     /label="pL0 5-G"
     primer_bind     3611..3626
                     /Mismatches=0
                     /Extension="CTGTGGTCTCA"
                     /created_by="primer3"
                     /annotation_group="352848170420177ad96a006-f4c4-4ad4-a392-
                     00cbd54d3ca7"
                     /%GC="68.8"
                     /Tm="58.3"
                     /Hairpin_Tm="42.3"
                     /Self_Dimer_Tm="15.4"
                     /Sequence="AGGTGCCACCATGGGG"
                     /label="RJ_00446Fa"
     motif           3615..3620
                     /created_by="User"
                     /modified_by="User"
                     /label="Kozak"
     CDS             3621..4424
                     /created_by="User"
                     /modified_by="jones"
                     /label="GCN4-EnvZt1"
     Gibson_Overhang 3624..3638
                     /created_by="User"
                     /modified_by="User"
                     /label="Infusion"
     primer_bind     3624..3707
                     /Sequence="GGGAGCCATATGAAGCAGTTGGAAGATAAGGTAGAAGAACTTCTGAG
                     CAAGAATTATCACCTTGAGAATGAAGTAGCCAGGCTT"
                     /Mismatches=0
                     /annotation_group="d644d9c3-cdbf-40d3-a464-92e646397545"
                     /label="RJ_00428Fa"
     misc_feature    complement(3624..3707)
                     /Sequence="AAGCCTGGCTACTTCATTCTCAAGGTGATAATTCTTGCTCAGAAGTT
                     CTTCTACCTTATCTTCCAACTGCTTCATATGGCTCCC"
                     /Mismatches=0
                     /annotation_group="d8e7f95b-8e60-4782-ab24-d01a31026206"
                     /label="RJ_00428Ra"
                     /note="Geneious type: primer_bind_reverse"
     sig_peptide     3633..3707
                     /created_by="User"
                     /modified_by="User"
                     /label="GCN4 Coiled-Coil"
     Gibson_Overhang 3693..3707
                     /created_by="User"
                     /label="Infusion"
     misc_feature    3708..4421
                     /created_by="User"
                     /modified_by="User"
                     /label="Cytoplasmic. {ECO:0000305}."
                     /note="Geneious type: Topological_domain"
     misc_difference 3708..3737
                     /created_by="User"
                     /modified_by="User"
                     /label="Library 1 Truncations"
     domain          <3708..3767
                     /created_by="User"
                     /label="HAMP. {ECO:0000255|PROSITE-ProRule:PRU00102}."
     primer_bind     3708..3728
                     /Mismatches=0
                     /Extension="GAAGTAGCCAGGCTT"
                     /created_by="primer3"
                     /annotation_group="12009385297014703630a27e-a92b-44a6-a979
                     -97477e3b50f5"
                     /%GC="57.1"
                     /Tm="60.4"
                     /Hairpin_Tm="52.0"
                     /Self_Dimer_Tm="None"
                     /Sequence="GTAAGGTCTGTAACCAGGGCG"
                     /label="RJ_00427Fa"
     domain          3738..3938
                     /created_by="User"
                     /label="DHp (A) Domain"
     domain          3789..4391
                     /created_by="User"
                     /label="Histidine kinase.
                     {ECO:0000255|PROSITE-ProRule:PRU00107}."
     ptm             3798..3800
                     /created_by="Ross"
                     /label="Phosphohistidine"
     motif           3801..3812
                     /created_by="User"
                     /modified_by="User"
                     /label="ExxT Form"
     misc_feature    3801..3803
                     /created_by="User"
                     /label="E/D --> A Eliminates Kinase (K-/P+, Willett2012)"
                     /note="Geneious type: mutagenesis_site"
     misc_feature    3810..3812
                     /created_by="User"
                     /label="T/N --> A Eliminates Phosphatase (K+/P-,
                     Willett2012)"
                     /note="Geneious type: mutagenesis_site"
     misc_feature    3930..3932
                     /created_by="User"
                     /modified_by="User"
                     /label="Y-->D Eliminates Phosphatase (K+/P-, Hsing1998)"
                     /note="Geneious type: mutagenesis_site"
     domain          3939..4421
                     /created_by="User"
                     /label="CA (B) Domain"
     misc_feature    4098..4100
                     /created_by="User"
                     /label="N-->K Eliminates Kinase (K-/P+, Hsing1998)"
                     /note="Geneious type: mutagenesis_site"
     misc_feature    4239..4241
                     /created_by="User"
                     /label="F-->L Eliminates Kinase (K-/P+, Hsing1998)"
                     /note="Geneious type: mutagenesis_site"
     misc_feature    4275..4277
                     /created_by="User"
                     /modified_by="User"
                     /label="T-->K Eliminates Phosphatase (K+/P-, Hsing1998)"
                     /note="Geneious type: mutagenesis_site"
     misc_feature    complement(4406..4428)
                     /Mismatches=0
                     /Extension="TCGTGGTCTCA"
                     /created_by="primer3"
                     /annotation_group="35284822988790310450812-d557-4f25-8f43-
                     47cd02f1ae40"
                     /%GC="47.8"
                     /Tm="61.3"
                     /Hairpin_Tm="41.9"
                     /Self_Dimer_Tm="None"
                     /Sequence="AAGCTCAACCCTCCTTTGTTGTC"
                     /label="RJ_00446Ra"
                     /note="Geneious type: primer_bind_reverse"
     gg_overhang     4425..4428
                     /created_by="User"
                     /label="pL0 G-3"
     3'UTR           4429..4448
                     /created_by="User"
                     /label="Inert"
     ligation        4449..4452
                     /label="Ligation"
     gg_overhang     4449..4452
                     /created_by="User"
                     /label="pL0 3-T"
     terminator      4453..4551
                     /created_by="User"
                     /modified_by="User"
                     /label="Synth Terminator"
     polyA_signal    4477..4482
                     /created_by="User"
                     /label="Poly-A Signal"
     polyA_signal    complement(4488..4493)
                     /created_by="User"
                     /label="Poly-A Signal"
ORIGIN      
        1 cgctggtcta atacccaatc tctcgtctta tccagatgtt ttatacgcct taattaatag
       61 ggataacagg gtaatatctt gccctgcacg aataccagcg accccttgcc caaatacttg
      121 ccgtgggcct cggcctgaga gccaaaacac ttgatgcgga agaagtcggt gcgctcctgc
      181 ttgtcgccgg catcgttgcg ccacatctag gatctgccag gaaccgtaaa aaggccgcgt
      241 tgctggcgtt tttccatagg ctccgccccc ctgacgagca tcacaaaaat cgacgctcaa
      301 gtcagaggtg gcgaaacccg acaggactat aaagatacca ggcgtttccc cctggaagct
      361 ccctcgtgcg ctctcctgtt ccgaccctgc cgcttaccgg atacctgtcc gcctttctcc
      421 cttcgggaag cgtggcgctt tctcatagct cacgctgtag gtatctcagt tcggtgtagg
      481 tcgttcgctc caagctgggc tgtgtgcacg aaccccccgt tcagcccgac cgctgcgcct
      541 tatccggtaa ctatcgtctt gagtccaacc cggtaagaca cgacttatcg ccactggcag
      601 cagccactgg taacaggatt agcagagcga ggtatgtagg cggtgctaca gagttcttga
      661 agtggtggcc taactacggc tacactagaa ggacagtatt tggtatctgc gctctgctga
      721 agccagttac cttcggaaaa agagttggta gctcttgatc cggcaaacaa accaccgctg
      781 gtagcggtgg tttttttgtt tgcaagcagc agattacgcg cagaaaaaaa ggatctcaag
      841 aagatccttt gatcttttct acggggtctg acgctcagtg gaacgaaaac tcacgttaag
      901 ggattttggt catgagatta tcaaaaagga tcttcaccta gatcctttta aattaaaaat
      961 gaagttttaa atcaatctaa agtatatatg agtaaacttg gtctgacagt taccaatgct
     1021 taatcagtga ggcacctatc tcagcgatct gtctatttcg ttcatccata gttgcctgac
     1081 tccccgtcgt gtagataact acgatacggg agggcttacc atctggcccc agtgctgcaa
     1141 tgataccgcg agaaccacgc tcaccggctc cagatttatc agcaataaac cagccagccg
     1201 gaagggccga gcgcagaagt ggtcctgcaa ctttatccgc ctccatccag tctattaatt
     1261 gttgccggga agctagagta agtagttcgc cagttaatag tttgcgcaac gttgttgcca
     1321 ttgctacagg catcgtggtg tcacgctcgt cgtttggtat ggcttcattc agctccggtt
     1381 cccaacgatc aaggcgagtt acatgatccc ccatgttgtg caaaaaagcg gttagctcct
     1441 tcggtcctcc gatcgttgtc agaagtaagt tggccgcagt gttatcactc atggttatgg
     1501 cagcactgca taattctctt actgtcatgc catccgtaag atgcttttct gtgactggtg
     1561 agtactcaac caagtcattc tgagaatagt gtatgcggcg accgagttgc tcttgcccgg
     1621 cgtcaatacg ggataatacc gcgccacata gcagaacttt aaaagtgctc atcattggaa
     1681 aacgttcttc ggggcgaaaa ctctcaagga tcttaccgct gttgagatcc agttcgatgt
     1741 aacccactcg tgcacccaac tgatcttcag catcttttac tttcaccagc gtttctgggt
     1801 gagcaaaaac aggaaggcaa aatgccgcaa aaaagggaat aagggcgaca cggaaatgtt
     1861 gaatactcat actcttcctt tttcaatatt attgaagcat ttatcagggt tattgtctca
     1921 tgagcggata catatttgaa tgtatttaga aaaataaaca aataggggtt ccgcgcacga
     1981 attggccagc gctgcattac cctgttatcc ctaaccggtg cgtttttatg cttgtagtat
     2041 tgtataatgt ttttaagatc cggaggccac ctttggtctt gacattcact aaggagtggg
     2101 cctggaataa aaccagaaat ccccattctc agtctgcccc aagccctcca attccgaggg
     2161 cgctgtatgt ataagctcgg gcaggcaaaa gtcgactgtg agaacacgcc agcagagggc
     2221 gctgtggccc catcagtccc tgcccactga actctccaga aggaaaagcg gcaaggatgc
     2281 aaacaagaaa atcagaccag actgggagtc tagaccctgc gtcccacgcg gtcccaccat
     2341 ggcttcctct ttggaatttt cagggggacc caggaagact gacaccgctg attactttaa
     2401 ttggctccgg tgcccgtcag tgggcagagc gcacatcgcc cacagtcccc gagaagttgt
     2461 ggggaggggt cggcaattga accggtgcct agagaaggtg gcgcggggta aactgggaaa
     2521 gtgatgtcgt gtactggctc cgcctttttc ccgagggtgg gggagaaccg tatataagtg
     2581 cagtagtcgc cgtgaacgtt ctttttcgca acgggtttgc cgccagaaca caggtaagtg
     2641 ccgtgtgtgg ttcccgcggg cctggcctct ttacgggtta tggcccttgc gtgccttgaa
     2701 ttacttccac ctggctgcag tacgtgattc ttgatcccga gcttcgggtt ggaagtgggt
     2761 gggagagttc gaggccttgc gcttaaggag ccccttcgcc tcgtgcttga gttgaggcct
     2821 ggcctgggcg ctggggccgc cgcgtgcgaa tctggtggca ccttcgcgcc tgtctcgctg
     2881 ctttcgataa gtctctagcc atttaaaatt tttgatgacc tgctgcgacg ctttttttct
     2941 ggcaagatag tcttgtaaat gcgggccaag atctgcacac tggtatttcg gtttttgggg
     3001 ccgcgggcgg cgacggggcc cgtgcgtccc agcgcacatg ttcggcgagg cggggcctgc
     3061 gagcgcggcc accgagaatc ggacgggggt agtctcaagc tggccggcct gctctggtgc
     3121 ctggcctcgc gccgccgtgt atcgccccgc cctgggcggc aaggctggcc cggtcggcac
     3181 cagttgcgtg agcggaaaga tggccgcttc ccggccctgc tgcagggagc tcaaaatgga
     3241 ggacgcggcg ctcgggagag cgggcgggtg agtcacccac acaaaggaaa agggcctttc
     3301 cgtcctcagc cgtcgcttca tgtgactcca cggagtaccg ggcgccgtcc aggcacctcg
     3361 attagttctc gagcttttgg agtacgtcgt ctttaggttg gggggagggg ttttatgcga
     3421 tggagtttcc ccacactgag tgggtggaga ctgaagttag gccagcttgg cacttgatgt
     3481 aattctcctt ggaatttgcc ctttttgagt ttggatcttg gttcattctc aagcctcaga
     3541 cagtggttca aagttttttt cttccatttc aggtggatcc caagggcaga taagtttgta
     3601 caaaaaagag aggtgccacc atggggagcc atatgaagca gttggaagat aaggtagaag
     3661 aacttctgag caagaattat caccttgaga atgaagtagc caggcttgta aggtctgtaa
     3721 ccagggcgtt caatcacatg gccgcgggtg tcaagcaact cgcggacgac agaactctgt
     3781 tgatggcggg agtctcccac gacctgagaa cacccctgac gcgaataagg ttggcaacgg
     3841 aaatgatgtc tgagcaggat gggtacctcg cggaatcaat taacaaagac atcgaagagt
     3901 gcaacgcgat aattgagcag tttattgact accttcggac tggacaggag atgcccatgg
     3961 aaatggcgga tctgaacgca gttctcggcg aggtaattgc tgcagagtcc gggtacgaga
     4021 gagagatcga gacagccctc tatccgggct ctatcgaggt taaaatgcac cccttgagta
     4081 ttaagagagc tgtagccaac atggtagtca atgcagctcg ctacgggaat ggttggatca
     4141 aagttagttc cgggaccgaa ccgaatagag catggtttca ggttgaagat gatggccccg
     4201 gtatcgcgcc agagcaacga aaacatcttt tccaaccgtt tgtacgagga gattcagcac
     4261 gcacaatttc agggactggt ctgggactag cgatagttca gagaattgtt gacaatcata
     4321 acggtatgct tgagctggga acctccgaaa ggggtggttt gtctattcga gcctggttgc
     4381 ccgttccagt gaccagagcc caggggacaa caaaggaggg ttgagcttcc actggattgt
     4441 acaattacca actgatctag aaccggtcat ggccgcaata aaatatcttt attttcatta
     4501 catctgtgtg ttggtttttt gtgtgttcga actagatgct gtcgaccgat g
//
