# Supplementary material for: Robust and tunable signal processing in mammalian cells via engineered covalent modification cycles
Source: bioRxiv preprint, doi:10.1101/2021.03.30.437779, version 2 (2021-07-19)
Supplement: Supplementary Data [file 437779_file03.zip › Plasmids - Experiments/tRJ_L1.10.gb]

LOCUS       tRJ_L1.10               4524 bp    DNA     circular UNK 30-MAR-2021
DEFINITION  [S2-3] E1_hEF1a_Inert_GCN4-EnvZt10_Inert_Synth pA.
ACCESSION   tRJ_00221
KEYWORDS    .
SOURCE      .
  ORGANISM  .
FEATURES             Location/Qualifiers
     Gibson_Overhang 5..49
                     /created_by="User"
                     /modified_by="User"
                     /label="pL1 S3"
     rep_origin      96..205
                     /ApEinfo_fwdcolor="cyan"
                     /ApEinfo_graphicformat="arrow_data {{0 1 2 0 0 -1} {} 0}
                     width 5 offset 0"
                     /ApEinfo_revcolor="green"
                     /label="RK2 trfa"
     misc_feature    complement(202..221)
                     /Mismatches=0
                     /created_by="primer3"
                     /annotation_group="1201005675867976ff585351-f1a6-4969-9466
                     -26a640ddf426"
                     /%GC="55.0"
                     /Tm="57.2"
                     /Hairpin_Tm="36.6"
                     /Self_Dimer_Tm="17.9"
                     /Sequence="CCTGGCAGATCCTAGATGTG"
                     /label="JH1030R"
                     /note="Geneious type: primer_bind_reverse"
     rep_origin      233..915
                     /ApEinfo_fwdcolor="gray50"
                     /ApEinfo_graphicformat="arrow_data {{0 1 2 0 0 -1} {} 0}
                     width 5 offset 0"
                     /ApEinfo_revcolor="gray50"
                     /modified_by="jones"
                     /label="ColE1 origin"
     CDS             complement(1010..1870)
                     /created_by="User"
                     /label="AmpR"
     primer_bind     1701..1721
                     /%GC="52.4"
                     /Hairpin_Tm="34.7"
                     /Mismatches=0
                     /Self_Dimer_Tm="None"
                     /Sequence="CTCTCAAGGATCTTACCGCTG"
                     /Tm="57.9"
                     /annotation_group="1201101220349394800f70ef-826f-417a-abc8
                     -1243df1d44be"
                     /created_by="primer3"
                     /label="JH1030F"
     motif           complement(1871..1884)
                     /created_by="User"
                     /label="RBS"
     primer_bind     1905..1925
                     /Mismatches=0
                     /created_by="primer3"
                     /annotation_group="1201005732115699377a250b-a78c-4d97-b007
                     -ac2cd897f3d4"
                     /%GC="47.6"
                     /Tm="56.4"
                     /Hairpin_Tm="None"
                     /Self_Dimer_Tm="13.2"
                     /Sequence="CAGGGTTATTGTCTCATGAGC"
                     /label="JH856R"
     Gibson_Overhang 2017..2061
                     /created_by="User"
                     /modified_by="User"
                     /label="pL1 S2"
     gg_overhang     2062..2065
                     /created_by="User"
                     /label="pL0 I"
     Insulator       2066..2392
                     /created_by="User"
                     /label="E1 Insulator"
     protein_bind    2144..2148
                     /created_by="User"
                     /label="CTCF Bind (Short)"
     protein_bind    complement(2156..2160)
                     /created_by="User"
                     /label="CTCF Bind (Short)"
     protein_bind    complement(2215..2219)
                     /created_by="User"
                     /label="CTCF Bind (Short)"
     ligation        2393..2396
                     /label="Ligation"
     gg_overhang     2393..2396
                     /created_by="User"
                     /label="pL0 I-P"
     promoter        2401..2633
                     /modified_by="User"
                     /label="hEF1a Promoter"
     Enhancer        2430..2691
                     /created_by="User"
                     /label="CpG Island"
     promoter        2565..2570
                     /created_by="User"
                     /label="BRE-like"
     promoter        2571..2577
                     /created_by="User"
                     /label="TATA Box"
     misc_RNA        2601
                     /created_by="User"
                     /label="+1 Site"
     misc_feature    complement(2615..2633)
                     /%GC="57.9"
                     /Hairpin_Tm="None"
                     /Self_Dimer_Tm="21.5"
                     /Sequence="CTGTGTTCTGGCGGCAAAC"
                     /Tm="60.0"
                     /created_by="primer3"
                     /label="RJ_00293Ra"
                     /note="Geneious type: primer_bind_reverse"
     intron          2631..2639
                     /created_by="User"
                     /modified_by="User"
                     /label="U2 Splice Donor"
     primer_bind     2631..2649
                     /%GC="57.9"
                     /Extension="CTGTGGTCTCACAGA"
                     /Hairpin_Tm="None"
                     /Self_Dimer_Tm="None"
                     /Sequence="CAGGTAAGTGCCGTGTGTG"
                     /Tm="58.8"
                     /created_by="primer3"
                     /modified_by="User"
                     /label="RJ_00296Fa"
     misc_RNA        2633..2634
                     /created_by="User"
                     /label="Cut"
     intron          2634..3572
                     /created_by="User"
                     /label="hEF1a First Intron"
     Enhancer        2797..2886
                     /created_by="User"
                     /label="CpG Island"
     Enhancer        2989..3389
                     /created_by="User"
                     /label="CpG Island"
     protein_bind    2989..3003
                     /created_by="User"
                     /label="Gal4 Close Match (15)"
     protein_bind    3004..3022
                     /created_by="User"
                     /label="Gal4 Close Match (19)"
     protein_bind    3005..3010
                     /created_by="User"
                     /label="SP1 Binding Site"
     protein_bind    3008..3022
                     /created_by="User"
                     /label="Gal4 Close Match (15)"
     protein_bind    complement(3147..3152)
                     /created_by="User"
                     /label="SP1 Binding Site"
     protein_bind    3154..3159
                     /created_by="User"
                     /label="SP1 Binding Site"
     protein_bind    3157..3172
                     /created_by="User"
                     /label="Gal4 Close Match (16)"
     protein_bind    3262..3267
                     /created_by="User"
                     /label="SP1 Binding Site"
     misc_RNA        3267..3268
                     /created_by="User"
                     /modified_by="User"
                     /label="Putative Cut"
     protein_bind    3269..3275
                     /created_by="User"
                     /label="AP-1 Binding Site"
     protein_bind    3331..3347
                     /created_by="User"
                     /label="Gal4 Close Match"
     protein_bind    complement(3422..3431)
                     /created_by="User"
                     /label="NFkB Binding Site"
     intron          3537..3541
                     /created_by="User"
                     /modified_by="User"
                     /label="U2 Branch Point-like"
     intron          3554..3569
                     /created_by="User"
                     /label="Poly-Y Tract"
     misc_feature    complement(3561..3586)
                     /%GC="53.8"
                     /Extension="AATGGTCTCATCTG"
                     /Hairpin_Tm="49.1"
                     /Self_Dimer_Tm="5.6"
                     /Sequence="CCCTTGGGATCCACCTGAAATGGAAG"
                     /Tm="65.2"
                     /created_by="primer3"
                     /modified_by="User"
                     /label="7.21"
                     /note="Geneious type: primer_bind_reverse"
     misc_feature    complement(3561..3581)
                     /%GC="52.4"
                     /Extension="TCGTGGTCTCAACCT"
                     /Hairpin_Tm="49.1"
                     /Self_Dimer_Tm="15.2"
                     /Sequence="GGGATCCACCTGAAATGGAAG"
                     /Tm="58.3"
                     /created_by="primer3"
                     /modified_by="User"
                     /label="RJ_00296Ra"
                     /note="Geneious type: primer_bind_reverse"
     intron          3570..3573
                     /created_by="User"
                     /modified_by="User"
                     /label="U2 Splice Acceptor"
     misc_RNA        3572..3573
                     /created_by="User"
                     /label="Cut"
     5'UTR           3573..3586
                     /created_by="User"
                     /label="hEF1a 5'UTR"
     gg_overhang     3587..3590
                     /ApEinfo_fwdcolor="pink"
                     /ApEinfo_graphicformat="arrow_data {{0 1 2 0 0 -1} {} 0}
                     width 5 offset 0"
                     /ApEinfo_revcolor="pink"
                     /created_by="User"
                     /label="pL0 P-5 v2"
     5'UTR           3591..3610
                     /ApEinfo_fwdcolor="pink"
                     /ApEinfo_graphicformat="arrow_data {{0 1 2 0 0 -1} {} 0}
                     width 5 offset 0"
                     /ApEinfo_revcolor="pink"
                     /created_by="User"
                     /label="Inert"
     misc_feature    complement(3601..3623)
                     /Mismatches=0
                     /Extension="CTTCATATGGCTCCC"
                     /created_by="primer3"
                     /annotation_group="12009377870844804d62d3ca-43c2-4427-80cf
                     -9447fb23491a"
                     /%GC="47.8"
                     /Tm="60.6"
                     /Hairpin_Tm="39.9"
                     /Self_Dimer_Tm="15.0"
                     /Sequence="CATGGTGGCACCTCTCTTTTTTG"
                     /label="RJ_00427Ra"
                     /note="Geneious type: primer_bind_reverse"
     ligation        3611..3614
                     /label="Ligation"
     Gg_overhang     3611..3614
                     /created_by="User"
                     /label="pL0 5-G"
     primer_bind     3611..3626
                     /Mismatches=0
                     /Extension="CTGTGGTCTCA"
                     /created_by="primer3"
                     /annotation_group="352848170420177ad96a006-f4c4-4ad4-a392-
                     00cbd54d3ca7"
                     /%GC="68.8"
                     /Tm="58.3"
                     /Hairpin_Tm="42.3"
                     /Self_Dimer_Tm="15.4"
                     /Sequence="AGGTGCCACCATGGGG"
                     /label="RJ_00446Fa"
     motif           3615..3620
                     /created_by="User"
                     /modified_by="User"
                     /label="Kozak"
     CDS             3621..4397
                     /created_by="User"
                     /modified_by="jones"
                     /label="GCN4-EnvZt10"
     Gibson_Overhang 3624..3638
                     /created_by="User"
                     /modified_by="User"
                     /label="Infusion"
     primer_bind     3624..3707
                     /Sequence="GGGAGCCATATGAAGCAGTTGGAAGATAAGGTAGAAGAACTTCTGAG
                     CAAGAATTATCACCTTGAGAATGAAGTAGCCAGGCTT"
                     /Mismatches=0
                     /annotation_group="d644d9c3-cdbf-40d3-a464-92e646397545"
                     /label="RJ_00428Fa"
     misc_feature    complement(3624..3707)
                     /Sequence="AAGCCTGGCTACTTCATTCTCAAGGTGATAATTCTTGCTCAGAAGTT
                     CTTCTACCTTATCTTCCAACTGCTTCATATGGCTCCC"
                     /Mismatches=0
                     /annotation_group="d8e7f95b-8e60-4782-ab24-d01a31026206"
                     /label="RJ_00428Ra"
                     /note="Geneious type: primer_bind_reverse"
     sig_peptide     3633..3707
                     /created_by="User"
                     /modified_by="User"
                     /label="GCN4 Coiled-Coil"
     Gibson_Overhang 3693..3707
                     /created_by="User"
                     /label="Infusion"
     misc_feature    3708..4394
                     /created_by="User"
                     /modified_by="User"
                     /label="Cytoplasmic. {ECO:0000305}."
                     /note="Geneious type: Topological_domain"
     misc_difference 3708..3710
                     /created_by="User"
                     /modified_by="User"
                     /label="Library 1 Truncations"
     domain          <3708..3740
                     /created_by="User"
                     /label="HAMP. {ECO:0000255|PROSITE-ProRule:PRU00102}."
     primer_bind     3708..3723
                     /Mismatches=0
                     /Extension="GAAGTAGCCAGGCTT"
                     /created_by="primer3"
                     /annotation_group="1200937890431628f7c7158d-67be-4583-8ae0
                     -1d1a00281861"
                     /%GC="75.0"
                     /Tm="61.3"
                     /Hairpin_Tm="None"
                     /Self_Dimer_Tm="21.9"
                     /Sequence="CACATGGCCGCGGGTG"
                     /label="RJ_00427Fj"
     domain          3711..3911
                     /created_by="User"
                     /label="DHp (A) Domain"
     domain          3762..4364
                     /created_by="User"
                     /label="Histidine kinase.
                     {ECO:0000255|PROSITE-ProRule:PRU00107}."
     ptm             3771..3773
                     /created_by="Ross"
                     /label="Phosphohistidine"
     motif           3774..3785
                     /created_by="User"
                     /modified_by="User"
                     /label="ExxT Form"
     misc_feature    3774..3776
                     /created_by="User"
                     /label="E/D --> A Eliminates Kinase (K-/P+, Willett2012)"
                     /note="Geneious type: mutagenesis_site"
     misc_feature    3783..3785
                     /created_by="User"
                     /label="T/N --> A Eliminates Phosphatase (K+/P-,
                     Willett2012)"
                     /note="Geneious type: mutagenesis_site"
     misc_feature    3903..3905
                     /created_by="User"
                     /modified_by="User"
                     /label="Y-->D Eliminates Phosphatase (K+/P-, Hsing1998)"
                     /note="Geneious type: mutagenesis_site"
     domain          3912..4394
                     /created_by="User"
                     /label="CA (B) Domain"
     misc_feature    4071..4073
                     /created_by="User"
                     /label="N-->K Eliminates Kinase (K-/P+, Hsing1998)"
                     /note="Geneious type: mutagenesis_site"
     misc_feature    4212..4214
                     /created_by="User"
                     /label="F-->L Eliminates Kinase (K-/P+, Hsing1998)"
                     /note="Geneious type: mutagenesis_site"
     misc_feature    4248..4250
                     /created_by="User"
                     /modified_by="User"
                     /label="T-->K Eliminates Phosphatase (K+/P-, Hsing1998)"
                     /note="Geneious type: mutagenesis_site"
     misc_feature    complement(4379..4401)
                     /Mismatches=0
                     /Extension="TCGTGGTCTCA"
                     /created_by="primer3"
                     /annotation_group="35284822988790310450812-d557-4f25-8f43-
                     47cd02f1ae40"
                     /%GC="47.8"
                     /Tm="61.3"
                     /Hairpin_Tm="41.9"
                     /Self_Dimer_Tm="None"
                     /Sequence="AAGCTCAACCCTCCTTTGTTGTC"
                     /label="RJ_00446Ra"
                     /note="Geneious type: primer_bind_reverse"
     gg_overhang     4398..4401
                     /created_by="User"
                     /label="pL0 G-3"
     3'UTR           4402..4421
                     /created_by="User"
                     /label="Inert"
     ligation        4422..4425
                     /label="Ligation"
     gg_overhang     4422..4425
                     /created_by="User"
                     /label="pL0 3-T"
     terminator      4426..4524
                     /created_by="User"
                     /modified_by="User"
                     /label="Synth Terminator"
     polyA_signal    4450..4455
                     /created_by="User"
                     /label="Poly-A Signal"
     polyA_signal    complement(4461..4466)
                     /created_by="User"
                     /label="Poly-A Signal"
ORIGIN      
        1 cgctggtcta atacccaatc tctcgtctta tccagatgtt ttatacgcct taattaatag
       61 ggataacagg gtaatatctt gccctgcacg aataccagcg accccttgcc caaatacttg
      121 ccgtgggcct cggcctgaga gccaaaacac ttgatgcgga agaagtcggt gcgctcctgc
      181 ttgtcgccgg catcgttgcg ccacatctag gatctgccag gaaccgtaaa aaggccgcgt
      241 tgctggcgtt tttccatagg ctccgccccc ctgacgagca tcacaaaaat cgacgctcaa
      301 gtcagaggtg gcgaaacccg acaggactat aaagatacca ggcgtttccc cctggaagct
      361 ccctcgtgcg ctctcctgtt ccgaccctgc cgcttaccgg atacctgtcc gcctttctcc
      421 cttcgggaag cgtggcgctt tctcatagct cacgctgtag gtatctcagt tcggtgtagg
      481 tcgttcgctc caagctgggc tgtgtgcacg aaccccccgt tcagcccgac cgctgcgcct
      541 tatccggtaa ctatcgtctt gagtccaacc cggtaagaca cgacttatcg ccactggcag
      601 cagccactgg taacaggatt agcagagcga ggtatgtagg cggtgctaca gagttcttga
      661 agtggtggcc taactacggc tacactagaa ggacagtatt tggtatctgc gctctgctga
      721 agccagttac cttcggaaaa agagttggta gctcttgatc cggcaaacaa accaccgctg
      781 gtagcggtgg tttttttgtt tgcaagcagc agattacgcg cagaaaaaaa ggatctcaag
      841 aagatccttt gatcttttct acggggtctg acgctcagtg gaacgaaaac tcacgttaag
      901 ggattttggt catgagatta tcaaaaagga tcttcaccta gatcctttta aattaaaaat
      961 gaagttttaa atcaatctaa agtatatatg agtaaacttg gtctgacagt taccaatgct
     1021 taatcagtga ggcacctatc tcagcgatct gtctatttcg ttcatccata gttgcctgac
     1081 tccccgtcgt gtagataact acgatacggg agggcttacc atctggcccc agtgctgcaa
     1141 tgataccgcg agaaccacgc tcaccggctc cagatttatc agcaataaac cagccagccg
     1201 gaagggccga gcgcagaagt ggtcctgcaa ctttatccgc ctccatccag tctattaatt
     1261 gttgccggga agctagagta agtagttcgc cagttaatag tttgcgcaac gttgttgcca
     1321 ttgctacagg catcgtggtg tcacgctcgt cgtttggtat ggcttcattc agctccggtt
     1381 cccaacgatc aaggcgagtt acatgatccc ccatgttgtg caaaaaagcg gttagctcct
     1441 tcggtcctcc gatcgttgtc agaagtaagt tggccgcagt gttatcactc atggttatgg
     1501 cagcactgca taattctctt actgtcatgc catccgtaag atgcttttct gtgactggtg
     1561 agtactcaac caagtcattc tgagaatagt gtatgcggcg accgagttgc tcttgcccgg
     1621 cgtcaatacg ggataatacc gcgccacata gcagaacttt aaaagtgctc atcattggaa
     1681 aacgttcttc ggggcgaaaa ctctcaagga tcttaccgct gttgagatcc agttcgatgt
     1741 aacccactcg tgcacccaac tgatcttcag catcttttac tttcaccagc gtttctgggt
     1801 gagcaaaaac aggaaggcaa aatgccgcaa aaaagggaat aagggcgaca cggaaatgtt
     1861 gaatactcat actcttcctt tttcaatatt attgaagcat ttatcagggt tattgtctca
     1921 tgagcggata catatttgaa tgtatttaga aaaataaaca aataggggtt ccgcgcacga
     1981 attggccagc gctgcattac cctgttatcc ctaaccggtg cgtttttatg cttgtagtat
     2041 tgtataatgt ttttaagatc cggaggccac ctttggtctt gacattcact aaggagtggg
     2101 cctggaataa aaccagaaat ccccattctc agtctgcccc aagccctcca attccgaggg
     2161 cgctgtatgt ataagctcgg gcaggcaaaa gtcgactgtg agaacacgcc agcagagggc
     2221 gctgtggccc catcagtccc tgcccactga actctccaga aggaaaagcg gcaaggatgc
     2281 aaacaagaaa atcagaccag actgggagtc tagaccctgc gtcccacgcg gtcccaccat
     2341 ggcttcctct ttggaatttt cagggggacc caggaagact gacaccgctg attactttaa
     2401 ttggctccgg tgcccgtcag tgggcagagc gcacatcgcc cacagtcccc gagaagttgt
     2461 ggggaggggt cggcaattga accggtgcct agagaaggtg gcgcggggta aactgggaaa
     2521 gtgatgtcgt gtactggctc cgcctttttc ccgagggtgg gggagaaccg tatataagtg
     2581 cagtagtcgc cgtgaacgtt ctttttcgca acgggtttgc cgccagaaca caggtaagtg
     2641 ccgtgtgtgg ttcccgcggg cctggcctct ttacgggtta tggcccttgc gtgccttgaa
     2701 ttacttccac ctggctgcag tacgtgattc ttgatcccga gcttcgggtt ggaagtgggt
     2761 gggagagttc gaggccttgc gcttaaggag ccccttcgcc tcgtgcttga gttgaggcct
     2821 ggcctgggcg ctggggccgc cgcgtgcgaa tctggtggca ccttcgcgcc tgtctcgctg
     2881 ctttcgataa gtctctagcc atttaaaatt tttgatgacc tgctgcgacg ctttttttct
     2941 ggcaagatag tcttgtaaat gcgggccaag atctgcacac tggtatttcg gtttttgggg
     3001 ccgcgggcgg cgacggggcc cgtgcgtccc agcgcacatg ttcggcgagg cggggcctgc
     3061 gagcgcggcc accgagaatc ggacgggggt agtctcaagc tggccggcct gctctggtgc
     3121 ctggcctcgc gccgccgtgt atcgccccgc cctgggcggc aaggctggcc cggtcggcac
     3181 cagttgcgtg agcggaaaga tggccgcttc ccggccctgc tgcagggagc tcaaaatgga
     3241 ggacgcggcg ctcgggagag cgggcgggtg agtcacccac acaaaggaaa agggcctttc
     3301 cgtcctcagc cgtcgcttca tgtgactcca cggagtaccg ggcgccgtcc aggcacctcg
     3361 attagttctc gagcttttgg agtacgtcgt ctttaggttg gggggagggg ttttatgcga
     3421 tggagtttcc ccacactgag tgggtggaga ctgaagttag gccagcttgg cacttgatgt
     3481 aattctcctt ggaatttgcc ctttttgagt ttggatcttg gttcattctc aagcctcaga
     3541 cagtggttca aagttttttt cttccatttc aggtggatcc caagggcaga taagtttgta
     3601 caaaaaagag aggtgccacc atggggagcc atatgaagca gttggaagat aaggtagaag
     3661 aacttctgag caagaattat caccttgaga atgaagtagc caggcttcac atggccgcgg
     3721 gtgtcaagca actcgcggac gacagaactc tgttgatggc gggagtctcc cacgacctga
     3781 gaacacccct gacgcgaata aggttggcaa cggaaatgat gtctgagcag gatgggtacc
     3841 tcgcggaatc aattaacaaa gacatcgaag agtgcaacgc gataattgag cagtttattg
     3901 actaccttcg gactggacag gagatgccca tggaaatggc ggatctgaac gcagttctcg
     3961 gcgaggtaat tgctgcagag tccgggtacg agagagagat cgagacagcc ctctatccgg
     4021 gctctatcga ggttaaaatg caccccttga gtattaagag agctgtagcc aacatggtag
     4081 tcaatgcagc tcgctacggg aatggttgga tcaaagttag ttccgggacc gaaccgaata
     4141 gagcatggtt tcaggttgaa gatgatggcc ccggtatcgc gccagagcaa cgaaaacatc
     4201 ttttccaacc gtttgtacga ggagattcag cacgcacaat ttcagggact ggtctgggac
     4261 tagcgatagt tcagagaatt gttgacaatc ataacggtat gcttgagctg ggaacctccg
     4321 aaaggggtgg tttgtctatt cgagcctggt tgcccgttcc agtgaccaga gcccagggga
     4381 caacaaagga gggttgagct tccactggat tgtacaatta ccaactgatc tagaaccggt
     4441 catggccgca ataaaatatc tttattttca ttacatctgt gtgttggttt tttgtgtgtt
     4501 cgaactagat gctgtcgacc gatg
//
