# Supplementary material for: Robust and tunable signal processing in mammalian cells via engineered covalent modification cycles
Source: bioRxiv preprint, doi:10.1101/2021.03.30.437779, version 2 (2021-07-19)
Supplement: Supplementary Data [file 437779_file03.zip › Plasmids - Experiments/tRJ_L1.2.gb]

LOCUS       tRJ_L1.2                4548 bp    DNA     circular UNK 30-MAR-2021
DEFINITION  [S2-3] E1_hEF1a_Inert_GCN4-EnvZt2_Inert_Synth pA.
ACCESSION   tRJ_00221
KEYWORDS    .
SOURCE      .
  ORGANISM  .
FEATURES             Location/Qualifiers
     Gibson_Overhang 5..49
                     /created_by="User"
                     /modified_by="User"
                     /label="pL1 S3"
     rep_origin      96..205
                     /ApEinfo_fwdcolor="cyan"
                     /ApEinfo_graphicformat="arrow_data {{0 1 2 0 0 -1} {} 0}
                     width 5 offset 0"
                     /ApEinfo_revcolor="green"
                     /label="RK2 trfa"
     misc_feature    complement(202..221)
                     /Mismatches=0
                     /created_by="primer3"
                     /annotation_group="1201005675867976ff585351-f1a6-4969-9466
                     -26a640ddf426"
                     /%GC="55.0"
                     /Tm="57.2"
                     /Hairpin_Tm="36.6"
                     /Self_Dimer_Tm="17.9"
                     /Sequence="CCTGGCAGATCCTAGATGTG"
                     /label="JH1030R"
                     /note="Geneious type: primer_bind_reverse"
     rep_origin      233..915
                     /ApEinfo_fwdcolor="gray50"
                     /ApEinfo_graphicformat="arrow_data {{0 1 2 0 0 -1} {} 0}
                     width 5 offset 0"
                     /ApEinfo_revcolor="gray50"
                     /modified_by="jones"
                     /label="ColE1 origin"
     CDS             complement(1010..1870)
                     /created_by="User"
                     /label="AmpR"
     primer_bind     1701..1721
                     /%GC="52.4"
                     /Hairpin_Tm="34.7"
                     /Mismatches=0
                     /Self_Dimer_Tm="None"
                     /Sequence="CTCTCAAGGATCTTACCGCTG"
                     /Tm="57.9"
                     /annotation_group="1201101220349394800f70ef-826f-417a-abc8
                     -1243df1d44be"
                     /created_by="primer3"
                     /label="JH1030F"
     motif           complement(1871..1884)
                     /created_by="User"
                     /label="RBS"
     primer_bind     1905..1925
                     /Mismatches=0
                     /created_by="primer3"
                     /annotation_group="1201005732115699377a250b-a78c-4d97-b007
                     -ac2cd897f3d4"
                     /%GC="47.6"
                     /Tm="56.4"
                     /Hairpin_Tm="None"
                     /Self_Dimer_Tm="13.2"
                     /Sequence="CAGGGTTATTGTCTCATGAGC"
                     /label="JH856R"
     Gibson_Overhang 2017..2061
                     /created_by="User"
                     /modified_by="User"
                     /label="pL1 S2"
     gg_overhang     2062..2065
                     /created_by="User"
                     /label="pL0 I"
     Insulator       2066..2392
                     /created_by="User"
                     /label="E1 Insulator"
     protein_bind    2144..2148
                     /created_by="User"
                     /label="CTCF Bind (Short)"
     protein_bind    complement(2156..2160)
                     /created_by="User"
                     /label="CTCF Bind (Short)"
     protein_bind    complement(2215..2219)
                     /created_by="User"
                     /label="CTCF Bind (Short)"
     ligation        2393..2396
                     /label="Ligation"
     gg_overhang     2393..2396
                     /created_by="User"
                     /label="pL0 I-P"
     promoter        2401..2633
                     /modified_by="User"
                     /label="hEF1a Promoter"
     Enhancer        2430..2691
                     /created_by="User"
                     /label="CpG Island"
     promoter        2565..2570
                     /created_by="User"
                     /label="BRE-like"
     promoter        2571..2577
                     /created_by="User"
                     /label="TATA Box"
     misc_RNA        2601
                     /created_by="User"
                     /label="+1 Site"
     misc_feature    complement(2615..2633)
                     /%GC="57.9"
                     /Hairpin_Tm="None"
                     /Self_Dimer_Tm="21.5"
                     /Sequence="CTGTGTTCTGGCGGCAAAC"
                     /Tm="60.0"
                     /created_by="primer3"
                     /label="RJ_00293Ra"
                     /note="Geneious type: primer_bind_reverse"
     intron          2631..2639
                     /created_by="User"
                     /modified_by="User"
                     /label="U2 Splice Donor"
     primer_bind     2631..2649
                     /%GC="57.9"
                     /Extension="CTGTGGTCTCACAGA"
                     /Hairpin_Tm="None"
                     /Self_Dimer_Tm="None"
                     /Sequence="CAGGTAAGTGCCGTGTGTG"
                     /Tm="58.8"
                     /created_by="primer3"
                     /modified_by="User"
                     /label="RJ_00296Fa"
     misc_RNA        2633..2634
                     /created_by="User"
                     /label="Cut"
     intron          2634..3572
                     /created_by="User"
                     /label="hEF1a First Intron"
     Enhancer        2797..2886
                     /created_by="User"
                     /label="CpG Island"
     Enhancer        2989..3389
                     /created_by="User"
                     /label="CpG Island"
     protein_bind    2989..3003
                     /created_by="User"
                     /label="Gal4 Close Match (15)"
     protein_bind    3004..3022
                     /created_by="User"
                     /label="Gal4 Close Match (19)"
     protein_bind    3005..3010
                     /created_by="User"
                     /label="SP1 Binding Site"
     protein_bind    3008..3022
                     /created_by="User"
                     /label="Gal4 Close Match (15)"
     protein_bind    complement(3147..3152)
                     /created_by="User"
                     /label="SP1 Binding Site"
     protein_bind    3154..3159
                     /created_by="User"
                     /label="SP1 Binding Site"
     protein_bind    3157..3172
                     /created_by="User"
                     /label="Gal4 Close Match (16)"
     protein_bind    3262..3267
                     /created_by="User"
                     /label="SP1 Binding Site"
     misc_RNA        3267..3268
                     /created_by="User"
                     /modified_by="User"
                     /label="Putative Cut"
     protein_bind    3269..3275
                     /created_by="User"
                     /label="AP-1 Binding Site"
     protein_bind    3331..3347
                     /created_by="User"
                     /label="Gal4 Close Match"
     protein_bind    complement(3422..3431)
                     /created_by="User"
                     /label="NFkB Binding Site"
     intron          3537..3541
                     /created_by="User"
                     /modified_by="User"
                     /label="U2 Branch Point-like"
     intron          3554..3569
                     /created_by="User"
                     /label="Poly-Y Tract"
     misc_feature    complement(3561..3586)
                     /%GC="53.8"
                     /Extension="AATGGTCTCATCTG"
                     /Hairpin_Tm="49.1"
                     /Self_Dimer_Tm="5.6"
                     /Sequence="CCCTTGGGATCCACCTGAAATGGAAG"
                     /Tm="65.2"
                     /created_by="primer3"
                     /modified_by="User"
                     /label="7.21"
                     /note="Geneious type: primer_bind_reverse"
     misc_feature    complement(3561..3581)
                     /%GC="52.4"
                     /Extension="TCGTGGTCTCAACCT"
                     /Hairpin_Tm="49.1"
                     /Self_Dimer_Tm="15.2"
                     /Sequence="GGGATCCACCTGAAATGGAAG"
                     /Tm="58.3"
                     /created_by="primer3"
                     /modified_by="User"
                     /label="RJ_00296Ra"
                     /note="Geneious type: primer_bind_reverse"
     intron          3570..3573
                     /created_by="User"
                     /modified_by="User"
                     /label="U2 Splice Acceptor"
     misc_RNA        3572..3573
                     /created_by="User"
                     /label="Cut"
     5'UTR           3573..3586
                     /created_by="User"
                     /label="hEF1a 5'UTR"
     gg_overhang     3587..3590
                     /ApEinfo_fwdcolor="pink"
                     /ApEinfo_graphicformat="arrow_data {{0 1 2 0 0 -1} {} 0}
                     width 5 offset 0"
                     /ApEinfo_revcolor="pink"
                     /created_by="User"
                     /label="pL0 P-5 v2"
     5'UTR           3591..3610
                     /ApEinfo_fwdcolor="pink"
                     /ApEinfo_graphicformat="arrow_data {{0 1 2 0 0 -1} {} 0}
                     width 5 offset 0"
                     /ApEinfo_revcolor="pink"
                     /created_by="User"
                     /label="Inert"
     misc_feature    complement(3601..3623)
                     /Mismatches=0
                     /Extension="CTTCATATGGCTCCC"
                     /created_by="primer3"
                     /annotation_group="12009377870844804d62d3ca-43c2-4427-80cf
                     -9447fb23491a"
                     /%GC="47.8"
                     /Tm="60.6"
                     /Hairpin_Tm="39.9"
                     /Self_Dimer_Tm="15.0"
                     /Sequence="CATGGTGGCACCTCTCTTTTTTG"
                     /label="RJ_00427Ra"
                     /note="Geneious type: primer_bind_reverse"
     ligation        3611..3614
                     /label="Ligation"
     Gg_overhang     3611..3614
                     /created_by="User"
                     /label="pL0 5-G"
     primer_bind     3611..3626
                     /Mismatches=0
                     /Extension="CTGTGGTCTCA"
                     /created_by="primer3"
                     /annotation_group="352848170420177ad96a006-f4c4-4ad4-a392-
                     00cbd54d3ca7"
                     /%GC="68.8"
                     /Tm="58.3"
                     /Hairpin_Tm="42.3"
                     /Self_Dimer_Tm="15.4"
                     /Sequence="AGGTGCCACCATGGGG"
                     /label="RJ_00446Fa"
     motif           3615..3620
                     /created_by="User"
                     /modified_by="User"
                     /label="Kozak"
     CDS             3621..4421
                     /created_by="User"
                     /modified_by="jones"
                     /label="GCN4-EnvZt2"
     Gibson_Overhang 3624..3638
                     /created_by="User"
                     /modified_by="User"
                     /label="Infusion"
     primer_bind     3624..3707
                     /Sequence="GGGAGCCATATGAAGCAGTTGGAAGATAAGGTAGAAGAACTTCTGAG
                     CAAGAATTATCACCTTGAGAATGAAGTAGCCAGGCTT"
                     /Mismatches=0
                     /annotation_group="d644d9c3-cdbf-40d3-a464-92e646397545"
                     /label="RJ_00428Fa"
     misc_feature    complement(3624..3707)
                     /Sequence="AAGCCTGGCTACTTCATTCTCAAGGTGATAATTCTTGCTCAGAAGTT
                     CTTCTACCTTATCTTCCAACTGCTTCATATGGCTCCC"
                     /Mismatches=0
                     /annotation_group="d8e7f95b-8e60-4782-ab24-d01a31026206"
                     /label="RJ_00428Ra"
                     /note="Geneious type: primer_bind_reverse"
     sig_peptide     3633..3707
                     /created_by="User"
                     /modified_by="User"
                     /label="GCN4 Coiled-Coil"
     Gibson_Overhang 3693..3707
                     /created_by="User"
                     /label="Infusion"
     misc_feature    3708..4418
                     /created_by="User"
                     /modified_by="User"
                     /label="Cytoplasmic. {ECO:0000305}."
                     /note="Geneious type: Topological_domain"
     misc_difference 3708..3734
                     /created_by="User"
                     /modified_by="User"
                     /label="Library 1 Truncations"
     domain          <3708..3764
                     /created_by="User"
                     /label="HAMP. {ECO:0000255|PROSITE-ProRule:PRU00102}."
     primer_bind     3708..3726
                     /Mismatches=0
                     /Extension="GAAGTAGCCAGGCTT"
                     /created_by="primer3"
                     /annotation_group="12009384644902192dc2c09e-750a-425b-b0b9
                     -b02cb02f9c0d"
                     /%GC="57.9"
                     /Tm="60.5"
                     /Hairpin_Tm="52.0"
                     /Self_Dimer_Tm="None"
                     /Sequence="AGGTCTGTAACCAGGGCGT"
                     /label="RJ_00427Fb"
     domain          3735..3935
                     /created_by="User"
                     /label="DHp (A) Domain"
     domain          3786..4388
                     /created_by="User"
                     /label="Histidine kinase.
                     {ECO:0000255|PROSITE-ProRule:PRU00107}."
     ptm             3795..3797
                     /created_by="Ross"
                     /label="Phosphohistidine"
     motif           3798..3809
                     /created_by="User"
                     /modified_by="User"
                     /label="ExxT Form"
     misc_feature    3798..3800
                     /created_by="User"
                     /label="E/D --> A Eliminates Kinase (K-/P+, Willett2012)"
                     /note="Geneious type: mutagenesis_site"
     misc_feature    3807..3809
                     /created_by="User"
                     /label="T/N --> A Eliminates Phosphatase (K+/P-,
                     Willett2012)"
                     /note="Geneious type: mutagenesis_site"
     misc_feature    3927..3929
                     /created_by="User"
                     /modified_by="User"
                     /label="Y-->D Eliminates Phosphatase (K+/P-, Hsing1998)"
                     /note="Geneious type: mutagenesis_site"
     domain          3936..4418
                     /created_by="User"
                     /label="CA (B) Domain"
     misc_feature    4095..4097
                     /created_by="User"
                     /label="N-->K Eliminates Kinase (K-/P+, Hsing1998)"
                     /note="Geneious type: mutagenesis_site"
     misc_feature    4236..4238
                     /created_by="User"
                     /label="F-->L Eliminates Kinase (K-/P+, Hsing1998)"
                     /note="Geneious type: mutagenesis_site"
     misc_feature    4272..4274
                     /created_by="User"
                     /modified_by="User"
                     /label="T-->K Eliminates Phosphatase (K+/P-, Hsing1998)"
                     /note="Geneious type: mutagenesis_site"
     misc_feature    complement(4403..4425)
                     /Mismatches=0
                     /Extension="TCGTGGTCTCA"
                     /created_by="primer3"
                     /annotation_group="35284822988790310450812-d557-4f25-8f43-
                     47cd02f1ae40"
                     /%GC="47.8"
                     /Tm="61.3"
                     /Hairpin_Tm="41.9"
                     /Self_Dimer_Tm="None"
                     /Sequence="AAGCTCAACCCTCCTTTGTTGTC"
                     /label="RJ_00446Ra"
                     /note="Geneious type: primer_bind_reverse"
     gg_overhang     4422..4425
                     /created_by="User"
                     /label="pL0 G-3"
     3'UTR           4426..4445
                     /created_by="User"
                     /label="Inert"
     ligation        4446..4449
                     /label="Ligation"
     gg_overhang     4446..4449
                     /created_by="User"
                     /label="pL0 3-T"
     terminator      4450..4548
                     /created_by="User"
                     /modified_by="User"
                     /label="Synth Terminator"
     polyA_signal    4474..4479
                     /created_by="User"
                     /label="Poly-A Signal"
     polyA_signal    complement(4485..4490)
                     /created_by="User"
                     /label="Poly-A Signal"
ORIGIN      
        1 cgctggtcta atacccaatc tctcgtctta tccagatgtt ttatacgcct taattaatag
       61 ggataacagg gtaatatctt gccctgcacg aataccagcg accccttgcc caaatacttg
      121 ccgtgggcct cggcctgaga gccaaaacac ttgatgcgga agaagtcggt gcgctcctgc
      181 ttgtcgccgg catcgttgcg ccacatctag gatctgccag gaaccgtaaa aaggccgcgt
      241 tgctggcgtt tttccatagg ctccgccccc ctgacgagca tcacaaaaat cgacgctcaa
      301 gtcagaggtg gcgaaacccg acaggactat aaagatacca ggcgtttccc cctggaagct
      361 ccctcgtgcg ctctcctgtt ccgaccctgc cgcttaccgg atacctgtcc gcctttctcc
      421 cttcgggaag cgtggcgctt tctcatagct cacgctgtag gtatctcagt tcggtgtagg
      481 tcgttcgctc caagctgggc tgtgtgcacg aaccccccgt tcagcccgac cgctgcgcct
      541 tatccggtaa ctatcgtctt gagtccaacc cggtaagaca cgacttatcg ccactggcag
      601 cagccactgg taacaggatt agcagagcga ggtatgtagg cggtgctaca gagttcttga
      661 agtggtggcc taactacggc tacactagaa ggacagtatt tggtatctgc gctctgctga
      721 agccagttac cttcggaaaa agagttggta gctcttgatc cggcaaacaa accaccgctg
      781 gtagcggtgg tttttttgtt tgcaagcagc agattacgcg cagaaaaaaa ggatctcaag
      841 aagatccttt gatcttttct acggggtctg acgctcagtg gaacgaaaac tcacgttaag
      901 ggattttggt catgagatta tcaaaaagga tcttcaccta gatcctttta aattaaaaat
      961 gaagttttaa atcaatctaa agtatatatg agtaaacttg gtctgacagt taccaatgct
     1021 taatcagtga ggcacctatc tcagcgatct gtctatttcg ttcatccata gttgcctgac
     1081 tccccgtcgt gtagataact acgatacggg agggcttacc atctggcccc agtgctgcaa
     1141 tgataccgcg agaaccacgc tcaccggctc cagatttatc agcaataaac cagccagccg
     1201 gaagggccga gcgcagaagt ggtcctgcaa ctttatccgc ctccatccag tctattaatt
     1261 gttgccggga agctagagta agtagttcgc cagttaatag tttgcgcaac gttgttgcca
     1321 ttgctacagg catcgtggtg tcacgctcgt cgtttggtat ggcttcattc agctccggtt
     1381 cccaacgatc aaggcgagtt acatgatccc ccatgttgtg caaaaaagcg gttagctcct
     1441 tcggtcctcc gatcgttgtc agaagtaagt tggccgcagt gttatcactc atggttatgg
     1501 cagcactgca taattctctt actgtcatgc catccgtaag atgcttttct gtgactggtg
     1561 agtactcaac caagtcattc tgagaatagt gtatgcggcg accgagttgc tcttgcccgg
     1621 cgtcaatacg ggataatacc gcgccacata gcagaacttt aaaagtgctc atcattggaa
     1681 aacgttcttc ggggcgaaaa ctctcaagga tcttaccgct gttgagatcc agttcgatgt
     1741 aacccactcg tgcacccaac tgatcttcag catcttttac tttcaccagc gtttctgggt
     1801 gagcaaaaac aggaaggcaa aatgccgcaa aaaagggaat aagggcgaca cggaaatgtt
     1861 gaatactcat actcttcctt tttcaatatt attgaagcat ttatcagggt tattgtctca
     1921 tgagcggata catatttgaa tgtatttaga aaaataaaca aataggggtt ccgcgcacga
     1981 attggccagc gctgcattac cctgttatcc ctaaccggtg cgtttttatg cttgtagtat
     2041 tgtataatgt ttttaagatc cggaggccac ctttggtctt gacattcact aaggagtggg
     2101 cctggaataa aaccagaaat ccccattctc agtctgcccc aagccctcca attccgaggg
     2161 cgctgtatgt ataagctcgg gcaggcaaaa gtcgactgtg agaacacgcc agcagagggc
     2221 gctgtggccc catcagtccc tgcccactga actctccaga aggaaaagcg gcaaggatgc
     2281 aaacaagaaa atcagaccag actgggagtc tagaccctgc gtcccacgcg gtcccaccat
     2341 ggcttcctct ttggaatttt cagggggacc caggaagact gacaccgctg attactttaa
     2401 ttggctccgg tgcccgtcag tgggcagagc gcacatcgcc cacagtcccc gagaagttgt
     2461 ggggaggggt cggcaattga accggtgcct agagaaggtg gcgcggggta aactgggaaa
     2521 gtgatgtcgt gtactggctc cgcctttttc ccgagggtgg gggagaaccg tatataagtg
     2581 cagtagtcgc cgtgaacgtt ctttttcgca acgggtttgc cgccagaaca caggtaagtg
     2641 ccgtgtgtgg ttcccgcggg cctggcctct ttacgggtta tggcccttgc gtgccttgaa
     2701 ttacttccac ctggctgcag tacgtgattc ttgatcccga gcttcgggtt ggaagtgggt
     2761 gggagagttc gaggccttgc gcttaaggag ccccttcgcc tcgtgcttga gttgaggcct
     2821 ggcctgggcg ctggggccgc cgcgtgcgaa tctggtggca ccttcgcgcc tgtctcgctg
     2881 ctttcgataa gtctctagcc atttaaaatt tttgatgacc tgctgcgacg ctttttttct
     2941 ggcaagatag tcttgtaaat gcgggccaag atctgcacac tggtatttcg gtttttgggg
     3001 ccgcgggcgg cgacggggcc cgtgcgtccc agcgcacatg ttcggcgagg cggggcctgc
     3061 gagcgcggcc accgagaatc ggacgggggt agtctcaagc tggccggcct gctctggtgc
     3121 ctggcctcgc gccgccgtgt atcgccccgc cctgggcggc aaggctggcc cggtcggcac
     3181 cagttgcgtg agcggaaaga tggccgcttc ccggccctgc tgcagggagc tcaaaatgga
     3241 ggacgcggcg ctcgggagag cgggcgggtg agtcacccac acaaaggaaa agggcctttc
     3301 cgtcctcagc cgtcgcttca tgtgactcca cggagtaccg ggcgccgtcc aggcacctcg
     3361 attagttctc gagcttttgg agtacgtcgt ctttaggttg gggggagggg ttttatgcga
     3421 tggagtttcc ccacactgag tgggtggaga ctgaagttag gccagcttgg cacttgatgt
     3481 aattctcctt ggaatttgcc ctttttgagt ttggatcttg gttcattctc aagcctcaga
     3541 cagtggttca aagttttttt cttccatttc aggtggatcc caagggcaga taagtttgta
     3601 caaaaaagag aggtgccacc atggggagcc atatgaagca gttggaagat aaggtagaag
     3661 aacttctgag caagaattat caccttgaga atgaagtagc caggcttagg tctgtaacca
     3721 gggcgttcaa tcacatggcc gcgggtgtca agcaactcgc ggacgacaga actctgttga
     3781 tggcgggagt ctcccacgac ctgagaacac ccctgacgcg aataaggttg gcaacggaaa
     3841 tgatgtctga gcaggatggg tacctcgcgg aatcaattaa caaagacatc gaagagtgca
     3901 acgcgataat tgagcagttt attgactacc ttcggactgg acaggagatg cccatggaaa
     3961 tggcggatct gaacgcagtt ctcggcgagg taattgctgc agagtccggg tacgagagag
     4021 agatcgagac agccctctat ccgggctcta tcgaggttaa aatgcacccc ttgagtatta
     4081 agagagctgt agccaacatg gtagtcaatg cagctcgcta cgggaatggt tggatcaaag
     4141 ttagttccgg gaccgaaccg aatagagcat ggtttcaggt tgaagatgat ggccccggta
     4201 tcgcgccaga gcaacgaaaa catcttttcc aaccgtttgt acgaggagat tcagcacgca
     4261 caatttcagg gactggtctg ggactagcga tagttcagag aattgttgac aatcataacg
     4321 gtatgcttga gctgggaacc tccgaaaggg gtggtttgtc tattcgagcc tggttgcccg
     4381 ttccagtgac cagagcccag gggacaacaa aggagggttg agcttccact ggattgtaca
     4441 attaccaact gatctagaac cggtcatggc cgcaataaaa tatctttatt ttcattacat
     4501 ctgtgtgttg gttttttgtg tgttcgaact agatgctgtc gaccgatg
//
