# Supplementary material for: Robust and tunable signal processing in mammalian cells via engineered covalent modification cycles
Source: bioRxiv preprint, doi:10.1101/2021.03.30.437779, version 2 (2021-07-19)
Supplement: Supplementary Data [file 437779_file03.zip › Plasmids - Experiments/tRJ_L1.3.gb]

LOCUS       tRJ_L1.3                4545 bp    DNA     circular UNK 30-MAR-2021
DEFINITION  [S2-3] E1_hEF1a_Inert_GCN4-EnvZt3_Inert_Synth pA.
ACCESSION   tRJ_00221
KEYWORDS    .
SOURCE      .
  ORGANISM  .
FEATURES             Location/Qualifiers
     Gibson_Overhang 5..49
                     /created_by="User"
                     /modified_by="User"
                     /label="pL1 S3"
     rep_origin      96..205
                     /ApEinfo_fwdcolor="cyan"
                     /ApEinfo_graphicformat="arrow_data {{0 1 2 0 0 -1} {} 0}
                     width 5 offset 0"
                     /ApEinfo_revcolor="green"
                     /label="RK2 trfa"
     misc_feature    complement(202..221)
                     /Mismatches=0
                     /created_by="primer3"
                     /annotation_group="1201005675867976ff585351-f1a6-4969-9466
                     -26a640ddf426"
                     /%GC="55.0"
                     /Tm="57.2"
                     /Hairpin_Tm="36.6"
                     /Self_Dimer_Tm="17.9"
                     /Sequence="CCTGGCAGATCCTAGATGTG"
                     /label="JH1030R"
                     /note="Geneious type: primer_bind_reverse"
     rep_origin      233..915
                     /ApEinfo_fwdcolor="gray50"
                     /ApEinfo_graphicformat="arrow_data {{0 1 2 0 0 -1} {} 0}
                     width 5 offset 0"
                     /ApEinfo_revcolor="gray50"
                     /modified_by="jones"
                     /label="ColE1 origin"
     CDS             complement(1010..1870)
                     /created_by="User"
                     /label="AmpR"
     primer_bind     1701..1721
                     /%GC="52.4"
                     /Hairpin_Tm="34.7"
                     /Mismatches=0
                     /Self_Dimer_Tm="None"
                     /Sequence="CTCTCAAGGATCTTACCGCTG"
                     /Tm="57.9"
                     /annotation_group="1201101220349394800f70ef-826f-417a-abc8
                     -1243df1d44be"
                     /created_by="primer3"
                     /label="JH1030F"
     motif           complement(1871..1884)
                     /created_by="User"
                     /label="RBS"
     primer_bind     1905..1925
                     /Mismatches=0
                     /created_by="primer3"
                     /annotation_group="1201005732115699377a250b-a78c-4d97-b007
                     -ac2cd897f3d4"
                     /%GC="47.6"
                     /Tm="56.4"
                     /Hairpin_Tm="None"
                     /Self_Dimer_Tm="13.2"
                     /Sequence="CAGGGTTATTGTCTCATGAGC"
                     /label="JH856R"
     Gibson_Overhang 2017..2061
                     /created_by="User"
                     /modified_by="User"
                     /label="pL1 S2"
     gg_overhang     2062..2065
                     /created_by="User"
                     /label="pL0 I"
     Insulator       2066..2392
                     /created_by="User"
                     /label="E1 Insulator"
     protein_bind    2144..2148
                     /created_by="User"
                     /label="CTCF Bind (Short)"
     protein_bind    complement(2156..2160)
                     /created_by="User"
                     /label="CTCF Bind (Short)"
     protein_bind    complement(2215..2219)
                     /created_by="User"
                     /label="CTCF Bind (Short)"
     ligation        2393..2396
                     /label="Ligation"
     gg_overhang     2393..2396
                     /created_by="User"
                     /label="pL0 I-P"
     promoter        2401..2633
                     /modified_by="User"
                     /label="hEF1a Promoter"
     Enhancer        2430..2691
                     /created_by="User"
                     /label="CpG Island"
     promoter        2565..2570
                     /created_by="User"
                     /label="BRE-like"
     promoter        2571..2577
                     /created_by="User"
                     /label="TATA Box"
     misc_RNA        2601
                     /created_by="User"
                     /label="+1 Site"
     misc_feature    complement(2615..2633)
                     /%GC="57.9"
                     /Hairpin_Tm="None"
                     /Self_Dimer_Tm="21.5"
                     /Sequence="CTGTGTTCTGGCGGCAAAC"
                     /Tm="60.0"
                     /created_by="primer3"
                     /label="RJ_00293Ra"
                     /note="Geneious type: primer_bind_reverse"
     intron          2631..2639
                     /created_by="User"
                     /modified_by="User"
                     /label="U2 Splice Donor"
     primer_bind     2631..2649
                     /%GC="57.9"
                     /Extension="CTGTGGTCTCACAGA"
                     /Hairpin_Tm="None"
                     /Self_Dimer_Tm="None"
                     /Sequence="CAGGTAAGTGCCGTGTGTG"
                     /Tm="58.8"
                     /created_by="primer3"
                     /modified_by="User"
                     /label="RJ_00296Fa"
     misc_RNA        2633..2634
                     /created_by="User"
                     /label="Cut"
     intron          2634..3572
                     /created_by="User"
                     /label="hEF1a First Intron"
     Enhancer        2797..2886
                     /created_by="User"
                     /label="CpG Island"
     Enhancer        2989..3389
                     /created_by="User"
                     /label="CpG Island"
     protein_bind    2989..3003
                     /created_by="User"
                     /label="Gal4 Close Match (15)"
     protein_bind    3004..3022
                     /created_by="User"
                     /label="Gal4 Close Match (19)"
     protein_bind    3005..3010
                     /created_by="User"
                     /label="SP1 Binding Site"
     protein_bind    3008..3022
                     /created_by="User"
                     /label="Gal4 Close Match (15)"
     protein_bind    complement(3147..3152)
                     /created_by="User"
                     /label="SP1 Binding Site"
     protein_bind    3154..3159
                     /created_by="User"
                     /label="SP1 Binding Site"
     protein_bind    3157..3172
                     /created_by="User"
                     /label="Gal4 Close Match (16)"
     protein_bind    3262..3267
                     /created_by="User"
                     /label="SP1 Binding Site"
     misc_RNA        3267..3268
                     /created_by="User"
                     /modified_by="User"
                     /label="Putative Cut"
     protein_bind    3269..3275
                     /created_by="User"
                     /label="AP-1 Binding Site"
     protein_bind    3331..3347
                     /created_by="User"
                     /label="Gal4 Close Match"
     protein_bind    complement(3422..3431)
                     /created_by="User"
                     /label="NFkB Binding Site"
     intron          3537..3541
                     /created_by="User"
                     /modified_by="User"
                     /label="U2 Branch Point-like"
     intron          3554..3569
                     /created_by="User"
                     /label="Poly-Y Tract"
     misc_feature    complement(3561..3586)
                     /%GC="53.8"
                     /Extension="AATGGTCTCATCTG"
                     /Hairpin_Tm="49.1"
                     /Self_Dimer_Tm="5.6"
                     /Sequence="CCCTTGGGATCCACCTGAAATGGAAG"
                     /Tm="65.2"
                     /created_by="primer3"
                     /modified_by="User"
                     /label="7.21"
                     /note="Geneious type: primer_bind_reverse"
     misc_feature    complement(3561..3581)
                     /%GC="52.4"
                     /Extension="TCGTGGTCTCAACCT"
                     /Hairpin_Tm="49.1"
                     /Self_Dimer_Tm="15.2"
                     /Sequence="GGGATCCACCTGAAATGGAAG"
                     /Tm="58.3"
                     /created_by="primer3"
                     /modified_by="User"
                     /label="RJ_00296Ra"
                     /note="Geneious type: primer_bind_reverse"
     intron          3570..3573
                     /created_by="User"
                     /modified_by="User"
                     /label="U2 Splice Acceptor"
     misc_RNA        3572..3573
                     /created_by="User"
                     /label="Cut"
     5'UTR           3573..3586
                     /created_by="User"
                     /label="hEF1a 5'UTR"
     gg_overhang     3587..3590
                     /ApEinfo_fwdcolor="pink"
                     /ApEinfo_graphicformat="arrow_data {{0 1 2 0 0 -1} {} 0}
                     width 5 offset 0"
                     /ApEinfo_revcolor="pink"
                     /created_by="User"
                     /label="pL0 P-5 v2"
     5'UTR           3591..3610
                     /ApEinfo_fwdcolor="pink"
                     /ApEinfo_graphicformat="arrow_data {{0 1 2 0 0 -1} {} 0}
                     width 5 offset 0"
                     /ApEinfo_revcolor="pink"
                     /created_by="User"
                     /label="Inert"
     misc_feature    complement(3601..3623)
                     /Mismatches=0
                     /Extension="CTTCATATGGCTCCC"
                     /created_by="primer3"
                     /annotation_group="12009377870844804d62d3ca-43c2-4427-80cf
                     -9447fb23491a"
                     /%GC="47.8"
                     /Tm="60.6"
                     /Hairpin_Tm="39.9"
                     /Self_Dimer_Tm="15.0"
                     /Sequence="CATGGTGGCACCTCTCTTTTTTG"
                     /label="RJ_00427Ra"
                     /note="Geneious type: primer_bind_reverse"
     ligation        3611..3614
                     /label="Ligation"
     Gg_overhang     3611..3614
                     /created_by="User"
                     /label="pL0 5-G"
     primer_bind     3611..3626
                     /Mismatches=0
                     /Extension="CTGTGGTCTCA"
                     /created_by="primer3"
                     /annotation_group="352848170420177ad96a006-f4c4-4ad4-a392-
                     00cbd54d3ca7"
                     /%GC="68.8"
                     /Tm="58.3"
                     /Hairpin_Tm="42.3"
                     /Self_Dimer_Tm="15.4"
                     /Sequence="AGGTGCCACCATGGGG"
                     /label="RJ_00446Fa"
     motif           3615..3620
                     /created_by="User"
                     /modified_by="User"
                     /label="Kozak"
     CDS             3621..4418
                     /created_by="User"
                     /modified_by="jones"
                     /label="GCN4-EnvZt3"
     Gibson_Overhang 3624..3638
                     /created_by="User"
                     /modified_by="User"
                     /label="Infusion"
     primer_bind     3624..3707
                     /Sequence="GGGAGCCATATGAAGCAGTTGGAAGATAAGGTAGAAGAACTTCTGAG
                     CAAGAATTATCACCTTGAGAATGAAGTAGCCAGGCTT"
                     /Mismatches=0
                     /annotation_group="d644d9c3-cdbf-40d3-a464-92e646397545"
                     /label="RJ_00428Fa"
     misc_feature    complement(3624..3707)
                     /Sequence="AAGCCTGGCTACTTCATTCTCAAGGTGATAATTCTTGCTCAGAAGTT
                     CTTCTACCTTATCTTCCAACTGCTTCATATGGCTCCC"
                     /Mismatches=0
                     /annotation_group="d8e7f95b-8e60-4782-ab24-d01a31026206"
                     /label="RJ_00428Ra"
                     /note="Geneious type: primer_bind_reverse"
     sig_peptide     3633..3707
                     /created_by="User"
                     /modified_by="User"
                     /label="GCN4 Coiled-Coil"
     Gibson_Overhang 3693..3707
                     /created_by="User"
                     /label="Infusion"
     misc_feature    3708..4415
                     /created_by="User"
                     /modified_by="User"
                     /label="Cytoplasmic. {ECO:0000305}."
                     /note="Geneious type: Topological_domain"
     misc_difference 3708..3731
                     /created_by="User"
                     /modified_by="User"
                     /label="Library 1 Truncations"
     domain          <3708..3761
                     /created_by="User"
                     /label="HAMP. {ECO:0000255|PROSITE-ProRule:PRU00102}."
     primer_bind     3708..3729
                     /Mismatches=0
                     /Extension="GAAGTAGCCAGGCTT"
                     /created_by="primer3"
                     /annotation_group="1200938403315729e74225cf-5f3a-4141-aa36
                     -5cdc0dfd29b7"
                     /%GC="50.0"
                     /Tm="60.6"
                     /Hairpin_Tm="39.3"
                     /Self_Dimer_Tm="None"
                     /Sequence="TCTGTAACCAGGGCGTTCAATC"
                     /label="RJ_00427Fc"
     domain          3732..3932
                     /created_by="User"
                     /label="DHp (A) Domain"
     domain          3783..4385
                     /created_by="User"
                     /label="Histidine kinase.
                     {ECO:0000255|PROSITE-ProRule:PRU00107}."
     ptm             3792..3794
                     /created_by="Ross"
                     /label="Phosphohistidine"
     motif           3795..3806
                     /created_by="User"
                     /modified_by="User"
                     /label="ExxT Form"
     misc_feature    3795..3797
                     /created_by="User"
                     /label="E/D --> A Eliminates Kinase (K-/P+, Willett2012)"
                     /note="Geneious type: mutagenesis_site"
     misc_feature    3804..3806
                     /created_by="User"
                     /label="T/N --> A Eliminates Phosphatase (K+/P-,
                     Willett2012)"
                     /note="Geneious type: mutagenesis_site"
     misc_feature    3924..3926
                     /created_by="User"
                     /modified_by="User"
                     /label="Y-->D Eliminates Phosphatase (K+/P-, Hsing1998)"
                     /note="Geneious type: mutagenesis_site"
     domain          3933..4415
                     /created_by="User"
                     /label="CA (B) Domain"
     misc_feature    4092..4094
                     /created_by="User"
                     /label="N-->K Eliminates Kinase (K-/P+, Hsing1998)"
                     /note="Geneious type: mutagenesis_site"
     misc_feature    4233..4235
                     /created_by="User"
                     /label="F-->L Eliminates Kinase (K-/P+, Hsing1998)"
                     /note="Geneious type: mutagenesis_site"
     misc_feature    4269..4271
                     /created_by="User"
                     /modified_by="User"
                     /label="T-->K Eliminates Phosphatase (K+/P-, Hsing1998)"
                     /note="Geneious type: mutagenesis_site"
     misc_feature    complement(4400..4422)
                     /Mismatches=0
                     /Extension="TCGTGGTCTCA"
                     /created_by="primer3"
                     /annotation_group="35284822988790310450812-d557-4f25-8f43-
                     47cd02f1ae40"
                     /%GC="47.8"
                     /Tm="61.3"
                     /Hairpin_Tm="41.9"
                     /Self_Dimer_Tm="None"
                     /Sequence="AAGCTCAACCCTCCTTTGTTGTC"
                     /label="RJ_00446Ra"
                     /note="Geneious type: primer_bind_reverse"
     gg_overhang     4419..4422
                     /created_by="User"
                     /label="pL0 G-3"
     3'UTR           4423..4442
                     /created_by="User"
                     /label="Inert"
     ligation        4443..4446
                     /label="Ligation"
     gg_overhang     4443..4446
                     /created_by="User"
                     /label="pL0 3-T"
     terminator      4447..4545
                     /created_by="User"
                     /modified_by="User"
                     /label="Synth Terminator"
     polyA_signal    4471..4476
                     /created_by="User"
                     /label="Poly-A Signal"
     polyA_signal    complement(4482..4487)
                     /created_by="User"
                     /label="Poly-A Signal"
ORIGIN      
        1 cgctggtcta atacccaatc tctcgtctta tccagatgtt ttatacgcct taattaatag
       61 ggataacagg gtaatatctt gccctgcacg aataccagcg accccttgcc caaatacttg
      121 ccgtgggcct cggcctgaga gccaaaacac ttgatgcgga agaagtcggt gcgctcctgc
      181 ttgtcgccgg catcgttgcg ccacatctag gatctgccag gaaccgtaaa aaggccgcgt
      241 tgctggcgtt tttccatagg ctccgccccc ctgacgagca tcacaaaaat cgacgctcaa
      301 gtcagaggtg gcgaaacccg acaggactat aaagatacca ggcgtttccc cctggaagct
      361 ccctcgtgcg ctctcctgtt ccgaccctgc cgcttaccgg atacctgtcc gcctttctcc
      421 cttcgggaag cgtggcgctt tctcatagct cacgctgtag gtatctcagt tcggtgtagg
      481 tcgttcgctc caagctgggc tgtgtgcacg aaccccccgt tcagcccgac cgctgcgcct
      541 tatccggtaa ctatcgtctt gagtccaacc cggtaagaca cgacttatcg ccactggcag
      601 cagccactgg taacaggatt agcagagcga ggtatgtagg cggtgctaca gagttcttga
      661 agtggtggcc taactacggc tacactagaa ggacagtatt tggtatctgc gctctgctga
      721 agccagttac cttcggaaaa agagttggta gctcttgatc cggcaaacaa accaccgctg
      781 gtagcggtgg tttttttgtt tgcaagcagc agattacgcg cagaaaaaaa ggatctcaag
      841 aagatccttt gatcttttct acggggtctg acgctcagtg gaacgaaaac tcacgttaag
      901 ggattttggt catgagatta tcaaaaagga tcttcaccta gatcctttta aattaaaaat
      961 gaagttttaa atcaatctaa agtatatatg agtaaacttg gtctgacagt taccaatgct
     1021 taatcagtga ggcacctatc tcagcgatct gtctatttcg ttcatccata gttgcctgac
     1081 tccccgtcgt gtagataact acgatacggg agggcttacc atctggcccc agtgctgcaa
     1141 tgataccgcg agaaccacgc tcaccggctc cagatttatc agcaataaac cagccagccg
     1201 gaagggccga gcgcagaagt ggtcctgcaa ctttatccgc ctccatccag tctattaatt
     1261 gttgccggga agctagagta agtagttcgc cagttaatag tttgcgcaac gttgttgcca
     1321 ttgctacagg catcgtggtg tcacgctcgt cgtttggtat ggcttcattc agctccggtt
     1381 cccaacgatc aaggcgagtt acatgatccc ccatgttgtg caaaaaagcg gttagctcct
     1441 tcggtcctcc gatcgttgtc agaagtaagt tggccgcagt gttatcactc atggttatgg
     1501 cagcactgca taattctctt actgtcatgc catccgtaag atgcttttct gtgactggtg
     1561 agtactcaac caagtcattc tgagaatagt gtatgcggcg accgagttgc tcttgcccgg
     1621 cgtcaatacg ggataatacc gcgccacata gcagaacttt aaaagtgctc atcattggaa
     1681 aacgttcttc ggggcgaaaa ctctcaagga tcttaccgct gttgagatcc agttcgatgt
     1741 aacccactcg tgcacccaac tgatcttcag catcttttac tttcaccagc gtttctgggt
     1801 gagcaaaaac aggaaggcaa aatgccgcaa aaaagggaat aagggcgaca cggaaatgtt
     1861 gaatactcat actcttcctt tttcaatatt attgaagcat ttatcagggt tattgtctca
     1921 tgagcggata catatttgaa tgtatttaga aaaataaaca aataggggtt ccgcgcacga
     1981 attggccagc gctgcattac cctgttatcc ctaaccggtg cgtttttatg cttgtagtat
     2041 tgtataatgt ttttaagatc cggaggccac ctttggtctt gacattcact aaggagtggg
     2101 cctggaataa aaccagaaat ccccattctc agtctgcccc aagccctcca attccgaggg
     2161 cgctgtatgt ataagctcgg gcaggcaaaa gtcgactgtg agaacacgcc agcagagggc
     2221 gctgtggccc catcagtccc tgcccactga actctccaga aggaaaagcg gcaaggatgc
     2281 aaacaagaaa atcagaccag actgggagtc tagaccctgc gtcccacgcg gtcccaccat
     2341 ggcttcctct ttggaatttt cagggggacc caggaagact gacaccgctg attactttaa
     2401 ttggctccgg tgcccgtcag tgggcagagc gcacatcgcc cacagtcccc gagaagttgt
     2461 ggggaggggt cggcaattga accggtgcct agagaaggtg gcgcggggta aactgggaaa
     2521 gtgatgtcgt gtactggctc cgcctttttc ccgagggtgg gggagaaccg tatataagtg
     2581 cagtagtcgc cgtgaacgtt ctttttcgca acgggtttgc cgccagaaca caggtaagtg
     2641 ccgtgtgtgg ttcccgcggg cctggcctct ttacgggtta tggcccttgc gtgccttgaa
     2701 ttacttccac ctggctgcag tacgtgattc ttgatcccga gcttcgggtt ggaagtgggt
     2761 gggagagttc gaggccttgc gcttaaggag ccccttcgcc tcgtgcttga gttgaggcct
     2821 ggcctgggcg ctggggccgc cgcgtgcgaa tctggtggca ccttcgcgcc tgtctcgctg
     2881 ctttcgataa gtctctagcc atttaaaatt tttgatgacc tgctgcgacg ctttttttct
     2941 ggcaagatag tcttgtaaat gcgggccaag atctgcacac tggtatttcg gtttttgggg
     3001 ccgcgggcgg cgacggggcc cgtgcgtccc agcgcacatg ttcggcgagg cggggcctgc
     3061 gagcgcggcc accgagaatc ggacgggggt agtctcaagc tggccggcct gctctggtgc
     3121 ctggcctcgc gccgccgtgt atcgccccgc cctgggcggc aaggctggcc cggtcggcac
     3181 cagttgcgtg agcggaaaga tggccgcttc ccggccctgc tgcagggagc tcaaaatgga
     3241 ggacgcggcg ctcgggagag cgggcgggtg agtcacccac acaaaggaaa agggcctttc
     3301 cgtcctcagc cgtcgcttca tgtgactcca cggagtaccg ggcgccgtcc aggcacctcg
     3361 attagttctc gagcttttgg agtacgtcgt ctttaggttg gggggagggg ttttatgcga
     3421 tggagtttcc ccacactgag tgggtggaga ctgaagttag gccagcttgg cacttgatgt
     3481 aattctcctt ggaatttgcc ctttttgagt ttggatcttg gttcattctc aagcctcaga
     3541 cagtggttca aagttttttt cttccatttc aggtggatcc caagggcaga taagtttgta
     3601 caaaaaagag aggtgccacc atggggagcc atatgaagca gttggaagat aaggtagaag
     3661 aacttctgag caagaattat caccttgaga atgaagtagc caggctttct gtaaccaggg
     3721 cgttcaatca catggccgcg ggtgtcaagc aactcgcgga cgacagaact ctgttgatgg
     3781 cgggagtctc ccacgacctg agaacacccc tgacgcgaat aaggttggca acggaaatga
     3841 tgtctgagca ggatgggtac ctcgcggaat caattaacaa agacatcgaa gagtgcaacg
     3901 cgataattga gcagtttatt gactaccttc ggactggaca ggagatgccc atggaaatgg
     3961 cggatctgaa cgcagttctc ggcgaggtaa ttgctgcaga gtccgggtac gagagagaga
     4021 tcgagacagc cctctatccg ggctctatcg aggttaaaat gcaccccttg agtattaaga
     4081 gagctgtagc caacatggta gtcaatgcag ctcgctacgg gaatggttgg atcaaagtta
     4141 gttccgggac cgaaccgaat agagcatggt ttcaggttga agatgatggc cccggtatcg
     4201 cgccagagca acgaaaacat cttttccaac cgtttgtacg aggagattca gcacgcacaa
     4261 tttcagggac tggtctggga ctagcgatag ttcagagaat tgttgacaat cataacggta
     4321 tgcttgagct gggaacctcc gaaaggggtg gtttgtctat tcgagcctgg ttgcccgttc
     4381 cagtgaccag agcccagggg acaacaaagg agggttgagc ttccactgga ttgtacaatt
     4441 accaactgat ctagaaccgg tcatggccgc aataaaatat ctttattttc attacatctg
     4501 tgtgttggtt ttttgtgtgt tcgaactaga tgctgtcgac cgatg
//
