# Supplementary material for: Robust and tunable signal processing in mammalian cells via engineered covalent modification cycles
Source: bioRxiv preprint, doi:10.1101/2021.03.30.437779, version 2 (2021-07-19)
Supplement: Supplementary Data [file 437779_file03.zip › Plasmids - Experiments/tRJ_L1.4.gb]

LOCUS       tRJ_L1.4                4542 bp    DNA     circular UNK 30-MAR-2021
DEFINITION  [S2-3] E1_hEF1a_Inert_GCN4-EnvZt4_Inert_Synth pA.
ACCESSION   tRJ_00221
KEYWORDS    .
SOURCE      .
  ORGANISM  .
FEATURES             Location/Qualifiers
     Gibson_Overhang 5..49
                     /created_by="User"
                     /modified_by="User"
                     /label="pL1 S3"
     rep_origin      96..205
                     /ApEinfo_fwdcolor="cyan"
                     /ApEinfo_graphicformat="arrow_data {{0 1 2 0 0 -1} {} 0}
                     width 5 offset 0"
                     /ApEinfo_revcolor="green"
                     /label="RK2 trfa"
     misc_feature    complement(202..221)
                     /Mismatches=0
                     /created_by="primer3"
                     /annotation_group="1201005675867976ff585351-f1a6-4969-9466
                     -26a640ddf426"
                     /%GC="55.0"
                     /Tm="57.2"
                     /Hairpin_Tm="36.6"
                     /Self_Dimer_Tm="17.9"
                     /Sequence="CCTGGCAGATCCTAGATGTG"
                     /label="JH1030R"
                     /note="Geneious type: primer_bind_reverse"
     rep_origin      233..915
                     /ApEinfo_fwdcolor="gray50"
                     /ApEinfo_graphicformat="arrow_data {{0 1 2 0 0 -1} {} 0}
                     width 5 offset 0"
                     /ApEinfo_revcolor="gray50"
                     /modified_by="jones"
                     /label="ColE1 origin"
     CDS             complement(1010..1870)
                     /created_by="User"
                     /label="AmpR"
     primer_bind     1701..1721
                     /%GC="52.4"
                     /Hairpin_Tm="34.7"
                     /Mismatches=0
                     /Self_Dimer_Tm="None"
                     /Sequence="CTCTCAAGGATCTTACCGCTG"
                     /Tm="57.9"
                     /annotation_group="1201101220349394800f70ef-826f-417a-abc8
                     -1243df1d44be"
                     /created_by="primer3"
                     /label="JH1030F"
     motif           complement(1871..1884)
                     /created_by="User"
                     /label="RBS"
     primer_bind     1905..1925
                     /Mismatches=0
                     /created_by="primer3"
                     /annotation_group="1201005732115699377a250b-a78c-4d97-b007
                     -ac2cd897f3d4"
                     /%GC="47.6"
                     /Tm="56.4"
                     /Hairpin_Tm="None"
                     /Self_Dimer_Tm="13.2"
                     /Sequence="CAGGGTTATTGTCTCATGAGC"
                     /label="JH856R"
     Gibson_Overhang 2017..2061
                     /created_by="User"
                     /modified_by="User"
                     /label="pL1 S2"
     gg_overhang     2062..2065
                     /created_by="User"
                     /label="pL0 I"
     Insulator       2066..2392
                     /created_by="User"
                     /label="E1 Insulator"
     protein_bind    2144..2148
                     /created_by="User"
                     /label="CTCF Bind (Short)"
     protein_bind    complement(2156..2160)
                     /created_by="User"
                     /label="CTCF Bind (Short)"
     protein_bind    complement(2215..2219)
                     /created_by="User"
                     /label="CTCF Bind (Short)"
     ligation        2393..2396
                     /label="Ligation"
     gg_overhang     2393..2396
                     /created_by="User"
                     /label="pL0 I-P"
     promoter        2401..2633
                     /modified_by="User"
                     /label="hEF1a Promoter"
     Enhancer        2430..2691
                     /created_by="User"
                     /label="CpG Island"
     promoter        2565..2570
                     /created_by="User"
                     /label="BRE-like"
     promoter        2571..2577
                     /created_by="User"
                     /label="TATA Box"
     misc_RNA        2601
                     /created_by="User"
                     /label="+1 Site"
     misc_feature    complement(2615..2633)
                     /%GC="57.9"
                     /Hairpin_Tm="None"
                     /Self_Dimer_Tm="21.5"
                     /Sequence="CTGTGTTCTGGCGGCAAAC"
                     /Tm="60.0"
                     /created_by="primer3"
                     /label="RJ_00293Ra"
                     /note="Geneious type: primer_bind_reverse"
     intron          2631..2639
                     /created_by="User"
                     /modified_by="User"
                     /label="U2 Splice Donor"
     primer_bind     2631..2649
                     /%GC="57.9"
                     /Extension="CTGTGGTCTCACAGA"
                     /Hairpin_Tm="None"
                     /Self_Dimer_Tm="None"
                     /Sequence="CAGGTAAGTGCCGTGTGTG"
                     /Tm="58.8"
                     /created_by="primer3"
                     /modified_by="User"
                     /label="RJ_00296Fa"
     misc_RNA        2633..2634
                     /created_by="User"
                     /label="Cut"
     intron          2634..3572
                     /created_by="User"
                     /label="hEF1a First Intron"
     Enhancer        2797..2886
                     /created_by="User"
                     /label="CpG Island"
     Enhancer        2989..3389
                     /created_by="User"
                     /label="CpG Island"
     protein_bind    2989..3003
                     /created_by="User"
                     /label="Gal4 Close Match (15)"
     protein_bind    3004..3022
                     /created_by="User"
                     /label="Gal4 Close Match (19)"
     protein_bind    3005..3010
                     /created_by="User"
                     /label="SP1 Binding Site"
     protein_bind    3008..3022
                     /created_by="User"
                     /label="Gal4 Close Match (15)"
     protein_bind    complement(3147..3152)
                     /created_by="User"
                     /label="SP1 Binding Site"
     protein_bind    3154..3159
                     /created_by="User"
                     /label="SP1 Binding Site"
     protein_bind    3157..3172
                     /created_by="User"
                     /label="Gal4 Close Match (16)"
     protein_bind    3262..3267
                     /created_by="User"
                     /label="SP1 Binding Site"
     misc_RNA        3267..3268
                     /created_by="User"
                     /modified_by="User"
                     /label="Putative Cut"
     protein_bind    3269..3275
                     /created_by="User"
                     /label="AP-1 Binding Site"
     protein_bind    3331..3347
                     /created_by="User"
                     /label="Gal4 Close Match"
     protein_bind    complement(3422..3431)
                     /created_by="User"
                     /label="NFkB Binding Site"
     intron          3537..3541
                     /created_by="User"
                     /modified_by="User"
                     /label="U2 Branch Point-like"
     intron          3554..3569
                     /created_by="User"
                     /label="Poly-Y Tract"
     misc_feature    complement(3561..3586)
                     /%GC="53.8"
                     /Extension="AATGGTCTCATCTG"
                     /Hairpin_Tm="49.1"
                     /Self_Dimer_Tm="5.6"
                     /Sequence="CCCTTGGGATCCACCTGAAATGGAAG"
                     /Tm="65.2"
                     /created_by="primer3"
                     /modified_by="User"
                     /label="7.21"
                     /note="Geneious type: primer_bind_reverse"
     misc_feature    complement(3561..3581)
                     /%GC="52.4"
                     /Extension="TCGTGGTCTCAACCT"
                     /Hairpin_Tm="49.1"
                     /Self_Dimer_Tm="15.2"
                     /Sequence="GGGATCCACCTGAAATGGAAG"
                     /Tm="58.3"
                     /created_by="primer3"
                     /modified_by="User"
                     /label="RJ_00296Ra"
                     /note="Geneious type: primer_bind_reverse"
     intron          3570..3573
                     /created_by="User"
                     /modified_by="User"
                     /label="U2 Splice Acceptor"
     misc_RNA        3572..3573
                     /created_by="User"
                     /label="Cut"
     5'UTR           3573..3586
                     /created_by="User"
                     /label="hEF1a 5'UTR"
     gg_overhang     3587..3590
                     /ApEinfo_fwdcolor="pink"
                     /ApEinfo_graphicformat="arrow_data {{0 1 2 0 0 -1} {} 0}
                     width 5 offset 0"
                     /ApEinfo_revcolor="pink"
                     /created_by="User"
                     /label="pL0 P-5 v2"
     5'UTR           3591..3610
                     /ApEinfo_fwdcolor="pink"
                     /ApEinfo_graphicformat="arrow_data {{0 1 2 0 0 -1} {} 0}
                     width 5 offset 0"
                     /ApEinfo_revcolor="pink"
                     /created_by="User"
                     /label="Inert"
     misc_feature    complement(3601..3623)
                     /Mismatches=0
                     /Extension="CTTCATATGGCTCCC"
                     /created_by="primer3"
                     /annotation_group="12009377870844804d62d3ca-43c2-4427-80cf
                     -9447fb23491a"
                     /%GC="47.8"
                     /Tm="60.6"
                     /Hairpin_Tm="39.9"
                     /Self_Dimer_Tm="15.0"
                     /Sequence="CATGGTGGCACCTCTCTTTTTTG"
                     /label="RJ_00427Ra"
                     /note="Geneious type: primer_bind_reverse"
     ligation        3611..3614
                     /label="Ligation"
     Gg_overhang     3611..3614
                     /created_by="User"
                     /label="pL0 5-G"
     primer_bind     3611..3626
                     /Mismatches=0
                     /Extension="CTGTGGTCTCA"
                     /created_by="primer3"
                     /annotation_group="352848170420177ad96a006-f4c4-4ad4-a392-
                     00cbd54d3ca7"
                     /%GC="68.8"
                     /Tm="58.3"
                     /Hairpin_Tm="42.3"
                     /Self_Dimer_Tm="15.4"
                     /Sequence="AGGTGCCACCATGGGG"
                     /label="RJ_00446Fa"
     motif           3615..3620
                     /created_by="User"
                     /modified_by="User"
                     /label="Kozak"
     CDS             3621..4415
                     /created_by="User"
                     /modified_by="jones"
                     /label="GCN4-EnvZt4"
     Gibson_Overhang 3624..3638
                     /created_by="User"
                     /modified_by="User"
                     /label="Infusion"
     primer_bind     3624..3707
                     /Sequence="GGGAGCCATATGAAGCAGTTGGAAGATAAGGTAGAAGAACTTCTGAG
                     CAAGAATTATCACCTTGAGAATGAAGTAGCCAGGCTT"
                     /Mismatches=0
                     /annotation_group="d644d9c3-cdbf-40d3-a464-92e646397545"
                     /label="RJ_00428Fa"
     misc_feature    complement(3624..3707)
                     /Sequence="AAGCCTGGCTACTTCATTCTCAAGGTGATAATTCTTGCTCAGAAGTT
                     CTTCTACCTTATCTTCCAACTGCTTCATATGGCTCCC"
                     /Mismatches=0
                     /annotation_group="d8e7f95b-8e60-4782-ab24-d01a31026206"
                     /label="RJ_00428Ra"
                     /note="Geneious type: primer_bind_reverse"
     sig_peptide     3633..3707
                     /created_by="User"
                     /modified_by="User"
                     /label="GCN4 Coiled-Coil"
     Gibson_Overhang 3693..3707
                     /created_by="User"
                     /label="Infusion"
     misc_feature    3708..4412
                     /created_by="User"
                     /modified_by="User"
                     /label="Cytoplasmic. {ECO:0000305}."
                     /note="Geneious type: Topological_domain"
     misc_difference 3708..3728
                     /created_by="User"
                     /modified_by="User"
                     /label="Library 1 Truncations"
     domain          <3708..3758
                     /created_by="User"
                     /label="HAMP. {ECO:0000255|PROSITE-ProRule:PRU00102}."
     primer_bind     3708..3728
                     /Mismatches=0
                     /Extension="GAAGTAGCCAGGCTT"
                     /created_by="primer3"
                     /annotation_group="1200938342540754b82c696a-2fc2-4c45-91d6
                     -002b135c1dd2"
                     /%GC="52.4"
                     /Tm="59.5"
                     /Hairpin_Tm="None"
                     /Self_Dimer_Tm="None"
                     /Sequence="GTAACCAGGGCGTTCAATCAC"
                     /label="RJ_00427Fd"
     domain          3729..3929
                     /created_by="User"
                     /label="DHp (A) Domain"
     domain          3780..4382
                     /created_by="User"
                     /label="Histidine kinase.
                     {ECO:0000255|PROSITE-ProRule:PRU00107}."
     ptm             3789..3791
                     /created_by="Ross"
                     /label="Phosphohistidine"
     motif           3792..3803
                     /created_by="User"
                     /modified_by="User"
                     /label="ExxT Form"
     misc_feature    3792..3794
                     /created_by="User"
                     /label="E/D --> A Eliminates Kinase (K-/P+, Willett2012)"
                     /note="Geneious type: mutagenesis_site"
     misc_feature    3801..3803
                     /created_by="User"
                     /label="T/N --> A Eliminates Phosphatase (K+/P-,
                     Willett2012)"
                     /note="Geneious type: mutagenesis_site"
     misc_feature    3921..3923
                     /created_by="User"
                     /modified_by="User"
                     /label="Y-->D Eliminates Phosphatase (K+/P-, Hsing1998)"
                     /note="Geneious type: mutagenesis_site"
     domain          3930..4412
                     /created_by="User"
                     /label="CA (B) Domain"
     misc_feature    4089..4091
                     /created_by="User"
                     /label="N-->K Eliminates Kinase (K-/P+, Hsing1998)"
                     /note="Geneious type: mutagenesis_site"
     misc_feature    4230..4232
                     /created_by="User"
                     /label="F-->L Eliminates Kinase (K-/P+, Hsing1998)"
                     /note="Geneious type: mutagenesis_site"
     misc_feature    4266..4268
                     /created_by="User"
                     /modified_by="User"
                     /label="T-->K Eliminates Phosphatase (K+/P-, Hsing1998)"
                     /note="Geneious type: mutagenesis_site"
     misc_feature    complement(4397..4419)
                     /Mismatches=0
                     /Extension="TCGTGGTCTCA"
                     /created_by="primer3"
                     /annotation_group="35284822988790310450812-d557-4f25-8f43-
                     47cd02f1ae40"
                     /%GC="47.8"
                     /Tm="61.3"
                     /Hairpin_Tm="41.9"
                     /Self_Dimer_Tm="None"
                     /Sequence="AAGCTCAACCCTCCTTTGTTGTC"
                     /label="RJ_00446Ra"
                     /note="Geneious type: primer_bind_reverse"
     gg_overhang     4416..4419
                     /created_by="User"
                     /label="pL0 G-3"
     3'UTR           4420..4439
                     /created_by="User"
                     /label="Inert"
     ligation        4440..4443
                     /label="Ligation"
     gg_overhang     4440..4443
                     /created_by="User"
                     /label="pL0 3-T"
     terminator      4444..4542
                     /created_by="User"
                     /modified_by="User"
                     /label="Synth Terminator"
     polyA_signal    4468..4473
                     /created_by="User"
                     /label="Poly-A Signal"
     polyA_signal    complement(4479..4484)
                     /created_by="User"
                     /label="Poly-A Signal"
ORIGIN      
        1 cgctggtcta atacccaatc tctcgtctta tccagatgtt ttatacgcct taattaatag
       61 ggataacagg gtaatatctt gccctgcacg aataccagcg accccttgcc caaatacttg
      121 ccgtgggcct cggcctgaga gccaaaacac ttgatgcgga agaagtcggt gcgctcctgc
      181 ttgtcgccgg catcgttgcg ccacatctag gatctgccag gaaccgtaaa aaggccgcgt
      241 tgctggcgtt tttccatagg ctccgccccc ctgacgagca tcacaaaaat cgacgctcaa
      301 gtcagaggtg gcgaaacccg acaggactat aaagatacca ggcgtttccc cctggaagct
      361 ccctcgtgcg ctctcctgtt ccgaccctgc cgcttaccgg atacctgtcc gcctttctcc
      421 cttcgggaag cgtggcgctt tctcatagct cacgctgtag gtatctcagt tcggtgtagg
      481 tcgttcgctc caagctgggc tgtgtgcacg aaccccccgt tcagcccgac cgctgcgcct
      541 tatccggtaa ctatcgtctt gagtccaacc cggtaagaca cgacttatcg ccactggcag
      601 cagccactgg taacaggatt agcagagcga ggtatgtagg cggtgctaca gagttcttga
      661 agtggtggcc taactacggc tacactagaa ggacagtatt tggtatctgc gctctgctga
      721 agccagttac cttcggaaaa agagttggta gctcttgatc cggcaaacaa accaccgctg
      781 gtagcggtgg tttttttgtt tgcaagcagc agattacgcg cagaaaaaaa ggatctcaag
      841 aagatccttt gatcttttct acggggtctg acgctcagtg gaacgaaaac tcacgttaag
      901 ggattttggt catgagatta tcaaaaagga tcttcaccta gatcctttta aattaaaaat
      961 gaagttttaa atcaatctaa agtatatatg agtaaacttg gtctgacagt taccaatgct
     1021 taatcagtga ggcacctatc tcagcgatct gtctatttcg ttcatccata gttgcctgac
     1081 tccccgtcgt gtagataact acgatacggg agggcttacc atctggcccc agtgctgcaa
     1141 tgataccgcg agaaccacgc tcaccggctc cagatttatc agcaataaac cagccagccg
     1201 gaagggccga gcgcagaagt ggtcctgcaa ctttatccgc ctccatccag tctattaatt
     1261 gttgccggga agctagagta agtagttcgc cagttaatag tttgcgcaac gttgttgcca
     1321 ttgctacagg catcgtggtg tcacgctcgt cgtttggtat ggcttcattc agctccggtt
     1381 cccaacgatc aaggcgagtt acatgatccc ccatgttgtg caaaaaagcg gttagctcct
     1441 tcggtcctcc gatcgttgtc agaagtaagt tggccgcagt gttatcactc atggttatgg
     1501 cagcactgca taattctctt actgtcatgc catccgtaag atgcttttct gtgactggtg
     1561 agtactcaac caagtcattc tgagaatagt gtatgcggcg accgagttgc tcttgcccgg
     1621 cgtcaatacg ggataatacc gcgccacata gcagaacttt aaaagtgctc atcattggaa
     1681 aacgttcttc ggggcgaaaa ctctcaagga tcttaccgct gttgagatcc agttcgatgt
     1741 aacccactcg tgcacccaac tgatcttcag catcttttac tttcaccagc gtttctgggt
     1801 gagcaaaaac aggaaggcaa aatgccgcaa aaaagggaat aagggcgaca cggaaatgtt
     1861 gaatactcat actcttcctt tttcaatatt attgaagcat ttatcagggt tattgtctca
     1921 tgagcggata catatttgaa tgtatttaga aaaataaaca aataggggtt ccgcgcacga
     1981 attggccagc gctgcattac cctgttatcc ctaaccggtg cgtttttatg cttgtagtat
     2041 tgtataatgt ttttaagatc cggaggccac ctttggtctt gacattcact aaggagtggg
     2101 cctggaataa aaccagaaat ccccattctc agtctgcccc aagccctcca attccgaggg
     2161 cgctgtatgt ataagctcgg gcaggcaaaa gtcgactgtg agaacacgcc agcagagggc
     2221 gctgtggccc catcagtccc tgcccactga actctccaga aggaaaagcg gcaaggatgc
     2281 aaacaagaaa atcagaccag actgggagtc tagaccctgc gtcccacgcg gtcccaccat
     2341 ggcttcctct ttggaatttt cagggggacc caggaagact gacaccgctg attactttaa
     2401 ttggctccgg tgcccgtcag tgggcagagc gcacatcgcc cacagtcccc gagaagttgt
     2461 ggggaggggt cggcaattga accggtgcct agagaaggtg gcgcggggta aactgggaaa
     2521 gtgatgtcgt gtactggctc cgcctttttc ccgagggtgg gggagaaccg tatataagtg
     2581 cagtagtcgc cgtgaacgtt ctttttcgca acgggtttgc cgccagaaca caggtaagtg
     2641 ccgtgtgtgg ttcccgcggg cctggcctct ttacgggtta tggcccttgc gtgccttgaa
     2701 ttacttccac ctggctgcag tacgtgattc ttgatcccga gcttcgggtt ggaagtgggt
     2761 gggagagttc gaggccttgc gcttaaggag ccccttcgcc tcgtgcttga gttgaggcct
     2821 ggcctgggcg ctggggccgc cgcgtgcgaa tctggtggca ccttcgcgcc tgtctcgctg
     2881 ctttcgataa gtctctagcc atttaaaatt tttgatgacc tgctgcgacg ctttttttct
     2941 ggcaagatag tcttgtaaat gcgggccaag atctgcacac tggtatttcg gtttttgggg
     3001 ccgcgggcgg cgacggggcc cgtgcgtccc agcgcacatg ttcggcgagg cggggcctgc
     3061 gagcgcggcc accgagaatc ggacgggggt agtctcaagc tggccggcct gctctggtgc
     3121 ctggcctcgc gccgccgtgt atcgccccgc cctgggcggc aaggctggcc cggtcggcac
     3181 cagttgcgtg agcggaaaga tggccgcttc ccggccctgc tgcagggagc tcaaaatgga
     3241 ggacgcggcg ctcgggagag cgggcgggtg agtcacccac acaaaggaaa agggcctttc
     3301 cgtcctcagc cgtcgcttca tgtgactcca cggagtaccg ggcgccgtcc aggcacctcg
     3361 attagttctc gagcttttgg agtacgtcgt ctttaggttg gggggagggg ttttatgcga
     3421 tggagtttcc ccacactgag tgggtggaga ctgaagttag gccagcttgg cacttgatgt
     3481 aattctcctt ggaatttgcc ctttttgagt ttggatcttg gttcattctc aagcctcaga
     3541 cagtggttca aagttttttt cttccatttc aggtggatcc caagggcaga taagtttgta
     3601 caaaaaagag aggtgccacc atggggagcc atatgaagca gttggaagat aaggtagaag
     3661 aacttctgag caagaattat caccttgaga atgaagtagc caggcttgta accagggcgt
     3721 tcaatcacat ggccgcgggt gtcaagcaac tcgcggacga cagaactctg ttgatggcgg
     3781 gagtctccca cgacctgaga acacccctga cgcgaataag gttggcaacg gaaatgatgt
     3841 ctgagcagga tgggtacctc gcggaatcaa ttaacaaaga catcgaagag tgcaacgcga
     3901 taattgagca gtttattgac taccttcgga ctggacagga gatgcccatg gaaatggcgg
     3961 atctgaacgc agttctcggc gaggtaattg ctgcagagtc cgggtacgag agagagatcg
     4021 agacagccct ctatccgggc tctatcgagg ttaaaatgca ccccttgagt attaagagag
     4081 ctgtagccaa catggtagtc aatgcagctc gctacgggaa tggttggatc aaagttagtt
     4141 ccgggaccga accgaataga gcatggtttc aggttgaaga tgatggcccc ggtatcgcgc
     4201 cagagcaacg aaaacatctt ttccaaccgt ttgtacgagg agattcagca cgcacaattt
     4261 cagggactgg tctgggacta gcgatagttc agagaattgt tgacaatcat aacggtatgc
     4321 ttgagctggg aacctccgaa aggggtggtt tgtctattcg agcctggttg cccgttccag
     4381 tgaccagagc ccaggggaca acaaaggagg gttgagcttc cactggattg tacaattacc
     4441 aactgatcta gaaccggtca tggccgcaat aaaatatctt tattttcatt acatctgtgt
     4501 gttggttttt tgtgtgttcg aactagatgc tgtcgaccga tg
//
