# Supplementary material for: Robust and tunable signal processing in mammalian cells via engineered covalent modification cycles
Source: bioRxiv preprint, doi:10.1101/2021.03.30.437779, version 2 (2021-07-19)
Supplement: Supplementary Data [file 437779_file03.zip › Plasmids - Experiments/tRJ_L1.5.gb]

LOCUS       tRJ_L1.5                4539 bp    DNA     circular UNK 30-MAR-2021
DEFINITION  [S2-3] E1_hEF1a_Inert_GCN4-EnvZt5_Inert_Synth pA.
ACCESSION   tRJ_00221
KEYWORDS    .
SOURCE      .
  ORGANISM  .
FEATURES             Location/Qualifiers
     Gibson_Overhang 5..49
                     /created_by="User"
                     /modified_by="User"
                     /label="pL1 S3"
     rep_origin      96..205
                     /ApEinfo_fwdcolor="cyan"
                     /ApEinfo_graphicformat="arrow_data {{0 1 2 0 0 -1} {} 0}
                     width 5 offset 0"
                     /ApEinfo_revcolor="green"
                     /label="RK2 trfa"
     misc_feature    complement(202..221)
                     /Mismatches=0
                     /created_by="primer3"
                     /annotation_group="1201005675867976ff585351-f1a6-4969-9466
                     -26a640ddf426"
                     /%GC="55.0"
                     /Tm="57.2"
                     /Hairpin_Tm="36.6"
                     /Self_Dimer_Tm="17.9"
                     /Sequence="CCTGGCAGATCCTAGATGTG"
                     /label="JH1030R"
                     /note="Geneious type: primer_bind_reverse"
     rep_origin      233..915
                     /ApEinfo_fwdcolor="gray50"
                     /ApEinfo_graphicformat="arrow_data {{0 1 2 0 0 -1} {} 0}
                     width 5 offset 0"
                     /ApEinfo_revcolor="gray50"
                     /modified_by="jones"
                     /label="ColE1 origin"
     CDS             complement(1010..1870)
                     /created_by="User"
                     /label="AmpR"
     primer_bind     1701..1721
                     /%GC="52.4"
                     /Hairpin_Tm="34.7"
                     /Mismatches=0
                     /Self_Dimer_Tm="None"
                     /Sequence="CTCTCAAGGATCTTACCGCTG"
                     /Tm="57.9"
                     /annotation_group="1201101220349394800f70ef-826f-417a-abc8
                     -1243df1d44be"
                     /created_by="primer3"
                     /label="JH1030F"
     motif           complement(1871..1884)
                     /created_by="User"
                     /label="RBS"
     primer_bind     1905..1925
                     /Mismatches=0
                     /created_by="primer3"
                     /annotation_group="1201005732115699377a250b-a78c-4d97-b007
                     -ac2cd897f3d4"
                     /%GC="47.6"
                     /Tm="56.4"
                     /Hairpin_Tm="None"
                     /Self_Dimer_Tm="13.2"
                     /Sequence="CAGGGTTATTGTCTCATGAGC"
                     /label="JH856R"
     Gibson_Overhang 2017..2061
                     /created_by="User"
                     /modified_by="User"
                     /label="pL1 S2"
     gg_overhang     2062..2065
                     /created_by="User"
                     /label="pL0 I"
     Insulator       2066..2392
                     /created_by="User"
                     /label="E1 Insulator"
     protein_bind    2144..2148
                     /created_by="User"
                     /label="CTCF Bind (Short)"
     protein_bind    complement(2156..2160)
                     /created_by="User"
                     /label="CTCF Bind (Short)"
     protein_bind    complement(2215..2219)
                     /created_by="User"
                     /label="CTCF Bind (Short)"
     ligation        2393..2396
                     /label="Ligation"
     gg_overhang     2393..2396
                     /created_by="User"
                     /label="pL0 I-P"
     promoter        2401..2633
                     /modified_by="User"
                     /label="hEF1a Promoter"
     Enhancer        2430..2691
                     /created_by="User"
                     /label="CpG Island"
     promoter        2565..2570
                     /created_by="User"
                     /label="BRE-like"
     promoter        2571..2577
                     /created_by="User"
                     /label="TATA Box"
     misc_RNA        2601
                     /created_by="User"
                     /label="+1 Site"
     misc_feature    complement(2615..2633)
                     /%GC="57.9"
                     /Hairpin_Tm="None"
                     /Self_Dimer_Tm="21.5"
                     /Sequence="CTGTGTTCTGGCGGCAAAC"
                     /Tm="60.0"
                     /created_by="primer3"
                     /label="RJ_00293Ra"
                     /note="Geneious type: primer_bind_reverse"
     intron          2631..2639
                     /created_by="User"
                     /modified_by="User"
                     /label="U2 Splice Donor"
     primer_bind     2631..2649
                     /%GC="57.9"
                     /Extension="CTGTGGTCTCACAGA"
                     /Hairpin_Tm="None"
                     /Self_Dimer_Tm="None"
                     /Sequence="CAGGTAAGTGCCGTGTGTG"
                     /Tm="58.8"
                     /created_by="primer3"
                     /modified_by="User"
                     /label="RJ_00296Fa"
     misc_RNA        2633..2634
                     /created_by="User"
                     /label="Cut"
     intron          2634..3572
                     /created_by="User"
                     /label="hEF1a First Intron"
     Enhancer        2797..2886
                     /created_by="User"
                     /label="CpG Island"
     Enhancer        2989..3389
                     /created_by="User"
                     /label="CpG Island"
     protein_bind    2989..3003
                     /created_by="User"
                     /label="Gal4 Close Match (15)"
     protein_bind    3004..3022
                     /created_by="User"
                     /label="Gal4 Close Match (19)"
     protein_bind    3005..3010
                     /created_by="User"
                     /label="SP1 Binding Site"
     protein_bind    3008..3022
                     /created_by="User"
                     /label="Gal4 Close Match (15)"
     protein_bind    complement(3147..3152)
                     /created_by="User"
                     /label="SP1 Binding Site"
     protein_bind    3154..3159
                     /created_by="User"
                     /label="SP1 Binding Site"
     protein_bind    3157..3172
                     /created_by="User"
                     /label="Gal4 Close Match (16)"
     protein_bind    3262..3267
                     /created_by="User"
                     /label="SP1 Binding Site"
     misc_RNA        3267..3268
                     /created_by="User"
                     /modified_by="User"
                     /label="Putative Cut"
     protein_bind    3269..3275
                     /created_by="User"
                     /label="AP-1 Binding Site"
     protein_bind    3331..3347
                     /created_by="User"
                     /label="Gal4 Close Match"
     protein_bind    complement(3422..3431)
                     /created_by="User"
                     /label="NFkB Binding Site"
     intron          3537..3541
                     /created_by="User"
                     /modified_by="User"
                     /label="U2 Branch Point-like"
     intron          3554..3569
                     /created_by="User"
                     /label="Poly-Y Tract"
     misc_feature    complement(3561..3586)
                     /%GC="53.8"
                     /Extension="AATGGTCTCATCTG"
                     /Hairpin_Tm="49.1"
                     /Self_Dimer_Tm="5.6"
                     /Sequence="CCCTTGGGATCCACCTGAAATGGAAG"
                     /Tm="65.2"
                     /created_by="primer3"
                     /modified_by="User"
                     /label="7.21"
                     /note="Geneious type: primer_bind_reverse"
     misc_feature    complement(3561..3581)
                     /%GC="52.4"
                     /Extension="TCGTGGTCTCAACCT"
                     /Hairpin_Tm="49.1"
                     /Self_Dimer_Tm="15.2"
                     /Sequence="GGGATCCACCTGAAATGGAAG"
                     /Tm="58.3"
                     /created_by="primer3"
                     /modified_by="User"
                     /label="RJ_00296Ra"
                     /note="Geneious type: primer_bind_reverse"
     intron          3570..3573
                     /created_by="User"
                     /modified_by="User"
                     /label="U2 Splice Acceptor"
     misc_RNA        3572..3573
                     /created_by="User"
                     /label="Cut"
     5'UTR           3573..3586
                     /created_by="User"
                     /label="hEF1a 5'UTR"
     gg_overhang     3587..3590
                     /ApEinfo_fwdcolor="pink"
                     /ApEinfo_graphicformat="arrow_data {{0 1 2 0 0 -1} {} 0}
                     width 5 offset 0"
                     /ApEinfo_revcolor="pink"
                     /created_by="User"
                     /label="pL0 P-5 v2"
     5'UTR           3591..3610
                     /ApEinfo_fwdcolor="pink"
                     /ApEinfo_graphicformat="arrow_data {{0 1 2 0 0 -1} {} 0}
                     width 5 offset 0"
                     /ApEinfo_revcolor="pink"
                     /created_by="User"
                     /label="Inert"
     misc_feature    complement(3601..3623)
                     /Mismatches=0
                     /Extension="CTTCATATGGCTCCC"
                     /created_by="primer3"
                     /annotation_group="12009377870844804d62d3ca-43c2-4427-80cf
                     -9447fb23491a"
                     /%GC="47.8"
                     /Tm="60.6"
                     /Hairpin_Tm="39.9"
                     /Self_Dimer_Tm="15.0"
                     /Sequence="CATGGTGGCACCTCTCTTTTTTG"
                     /label="RJ_00427Ra"
                     /note="Geneious type: primer_bind_reverse"
     ligation        3611..3614
                     /label="Ligation"
     Gg_overhang     3611..3614
                     /created_by="User"
                     /label="pL0 5-G"
     primer_bind     3611..3626
                     /Mismatches=0
                     /Extension="CTGTGGTCTCA"
                     /created_by="primer3"
                     /annotation_group="352848170420177ad96a006-f4c4-4ad4-a392-
                     00cbd54d3ca7"
                     /%GC="68.8"
                     /Tm="58.3"
                     /Hairpin_Tm="42.3"
                     /Self_Dimer_Tm="15.4"
                     /Sequence="AGGTGCCACCATGGGG"
                     /label="RJ_00446Fa"
     motif           3615..3620
                     /created_by="User"
                     /modified_by="User"
                     /label="Kozak"
     CDS             3621..4412
                     /created_by="User"
                     /modified_by="jones"
                     /label="GCN4-EnvZt5"
     Gibson_Overhang 3624..3638
                     /created_by="User"
                     /modified_by="User"
                     /label="Infusion"
     primer_bind     3624..3707
                     /Sequence="GGGAGCCATATGAAGCAGTTGGAAGATAAGGTAGAAGAACTTCTGAG
                     CAAGAATTATCACCTTGAGAATGAAGTAGCCAGGCTT"
                     /Mismatches=0
                     /annotation_group="d644d9c3-cdbf-40d3-a464-92e646397545"
                     /label="RJ_00428Fa"
     misc_feature    complement(3624..3707)
                     /Sequence="AAGCCTGGCTACTTCATTCTCAAGGTGATAATTCTTGCTCAGAAGTT
                     CTTCTACCTTATCTTCCAACTGCTTCATATGGCTCCC"
                     /Mismatches=0
                     /annotation_group="d8e7f95b-8e60-4782-ab24-d01a31026206"
                     /label="RJ_00428Ra"
                     /note="Geneious type: primer_bind_reverse"
     sig_peptide     3633..3707
                     /created_by="User"
                     /modified_by="User"
                     /label="GCN4 Coiled-Coil"
     Gibson_Overhang 3693..3707
                     /created_by="User"
                     /label="Infusion"
     misc_feature    3708..4409
                     /created_by="User"
                     /modified_by="User"
                     /label="Cytoplasmic. {ECO:0000305}."
                     /note="Geneious type: Topological_domain"
     misc_difference 3708..3725
                     /created_by="User"
                     /modified_by="User"
                     /label="Library 1 Truncations"
     domain          <3708..3755
                     /created_by="User"
                     /label="HAMP. {ECO:0000255|PROSITE-ProRule:PRU00102}."
     primer_bind     3708..3728
                     /Mismatches=0
                     /Extension="GAAGTAGCCAGGCTT"
                     /created_by="primer3"
                     /annotation_group="120093828230175762b8aa7f-b62d-4051-b353
                     -bd6fe0487071"
                     /%GC="52.4"
                     /Tm="61.2"
                     /Hairpin_Tm="None"
                     /Self_Dimer_Tm="None"
                     /Sequence="ACCAGGGCGTTCAATCACATG"
                     /label="RJ_00427Fe"
     domain          3726..3926
                     /created_by="User"
                     /label="DHp (A) Domain"
     domain          3777..4379
                     /created_by="User"
                     /label="Histidine kinase.
                     {ECO:0000255|PROSITE-ProRule:PRU00107}."
     ptm             3786..3788
                     /created_by="Ross"
                     /label="Phosphohistidine"
     motif           3789..3800
                     /created_by="User"
                     /modified_by="User"
                     /label="ExxT Form"
     misc_feature    3789..3791
                     /created_by="User"
                     /label="E/D --> A Eliminates Kinase (K-/P+, Willett2012)"
                     /note="Geneious type: mutagenesis_site"
     misc_feature    3798..3800
                     /created_by="User"
                     /label="T/N --> A Eliminates Phosphatase (K+/P-,
                     Willett2012)"
                     /note="Geneious type: mutagenesis_site"
     misc_feature    3918..3920
                     /created_by="User"
                     /modified_by="User"
                     /label="Y-->D Eliminates Phosphatase (K+/P-, Hsing1998)"
                     /note="Geneious type: mutagenesis_site"
     domain          3927..4409
                     /created_by="User"
                     /label="CA (B) Domain"
     misc_feature    4086..4088
                     /created_by="User"
                     /label="N-->K Eliminates Kinase (K-/P+, Hsing1998)"
                     /note="Geneious type: mutagenesis_site"
     misc_feature    4227..4229
                     /created_by="User"
                     /label="F-->L Eliminates Kinase (K-/P+, Hsing1998)"
                     /note="Geneious type: mutagenesis_site"
     misc_feature    4263..4265
                     /created_by="User"
                     /modified_by="User"
                     /label="T-->K Eliminates Phosphatase (K+/P-, Hsing1998)"
                     /note="Geneious type: mutagenesis_site"
     misc_feature    complement(4394..4416)
                     /Mismatches=0
                     /Extension="TCGTGGTCTCA"
                     /created_by="primer3"
                     /annotation_group="35284822988790310450812-d557-4f25-8f43-
                     47cd02f1ae40"
                     /%GC="47.8"
                     /Tm="61.3"
                     /Hairpin_Tm="41.9"
                     /Self_Dimer_Tm="None"
                     /Sequence="AAGCTCAACCCTCCTTTGTTGTC"
                     /label="RJ_00446Ra"
                     /note="Geneious type: primer_bind_reverse"
     gg_overhang     4413..4416
                     /created_by="User"
                     /label="pL0 G-3"
     3'UTR           4417..4436
                     /created_by="User"
                     /label="Inert"
     ligation        4437..4440
                     /label="Ligation"
     gg_overhang     4437..4440
                     /created_by="User"
                     /label="pL0 3-T"
     terminator      4441..4539
                     /created_by="User"
                     /modified_by="User"
                     /label="Synth Terminator"
     polyA_signal    4465..4470
                     /created_by="User"
                     /label="Poly-A Signal"
     polyA_signal    complement(4476..4481)
                     /created_by="User"
                     /label="Poly-A Signal"
ORIGIN      
        1 cgctggtcta atacccaatc tctcgtctta tccagatgtt ttatacgcct taattaatag
       61 ggataacagg gtaatatctt gccctgcacg aataccagcg accccttgcc caaatacttg
      121 ccgtgggcct cggcctgaga gccaaaacac ttgatgcgga agaagtcggt gcgctcctgc
      181 ttgtcgccgg catcgttgcg ccacatctag gatctgccag gaaccgtaaa aaggccgcgt
      241 tgctggcgtt tttccatagg ctccgccccc ctgacgagca tcacaaaaat cgacgctcaa
      301 gtcagaggtg gcgaaacccg acaggactat aaagatacca ggcgtttccc cctggaagct
      361 ccctcgtgcg ctctcctgtt ccgaccctgc cgcttaccgg atacctgtcc gcctttctcc
      421 cttcgggaag cgtggcgctt tctcatagct cacgctgtag gtatctcagt tcggtgtagg
      481 tcgttcgctc caagctgggc tgtgtgcacg aaccccccgt tcagcccgac cgctgcgcct
      541 tatccggtaa ctatcgtctt gagtccaacc cggtaagaca cgacttatcg ccactggcag
      601 cagccactgg taacaggatt agcagagcga ggtatgtagg cggtgctaca gagttcttga
      661 agtggtggcc taactacggc tacactagaa ggacagtatt tggtatctgc gctctgctga
      721 agccagttac cttcggaaaa agagttggta gctcttgatc cggcaaacaa accaccgctg
      781 gtagcggtgg tttttttgtt tgcaagcagc agattacgcg cagaaaaaaa ggatctcaag
      841 aagatccttt gatcttttct acggggtctg acgctcagtg gaacgaaaac tcacgttaag
      901 ggattttggt catgagatta tcaaaaagga tcttcaccta gatcctttta aattaaaaat
      961 gaagttttaa atcaatctaa agtatatatg agtaaacttg gtctgacagt taccaatgct
     1021 taatcagtga ggcacctatc tcagcgatct gtctatttcg ttcatccata gttgcctgac
     1081 tccccgtcgt gtagataact acgatacggg agggcttacc atctggcccc agtgctgcaa
     1141 tgataccgcg agaaccacgc tcaccggctc cagatttatc agcaataaac cagccagccg
     1201 gaagggccga gcgcagaagt ggtcctgcaa ctttatccgc ctccatccag tctattaatt
     1261 gttgccggga agctagagta agtagttcgc cagttaatag tttgcgcaac gttgttgcca
     1321 ttgctacagg catcgtggtg tcacgctcgt cgtttggtat ggcttcattc agctccggtt
     1381 cccaacgatc aaggcgagtt acatgatccc ccatgttgtg caaaaaagcg gttagctcct
     1441 tcggtcctcc gatcgttgtc agaagtaagt tggccgcagt gttatcactc atggttatgg
     1501 cagcactgca taattctctt actgtcatgc catccgtaag atgcttttct gtgactggtg
     1561 agtactcaac caagtcattc tgagaatagt gtatgcggcg accgagttgc tcttgcccgg
     1621 cgtcaatacg ggataatacc gcgccacata gcagaacttt aaaagtgctc atcattggaa
     1681 aacgttcttc ggggcgaaaa ctctcaagga tcttaccgct gttgagatcc agttcgatgt
     1741 aacccactcg tgcacccaac tgatcttcag catcttttac tttcaccagc gtttctgggt
     1801 gagcaaaaac aggaaggcaa aatgccgcaa aaaagggaat aagggcgaca cggaaatgtt
     1861 gaatactcat actcttcctt tttcaatatt attgaagcat ttatcagggt tattgtctca
     1921 tgagcggata catatttgaa tgtatttaga aaaataaaca aataggggtt ccgcgcacga
     1981 attggccagc gctgcattac cctgttatcc ctaaccggtg cgtttttatg cttgtagtat
     2041 tgtataatgt ttttaagatc cggaggccac ctttggtctt gacattcact aaggagtggg
     2101 cctggaataa aaccagaaat ccccattctc agtctgcccc aagccctcca attccgaggg
     2161 cgctgtatgt ataagctcgg gcaggcaaaa gtcgactgtg agaacacgcc agcagagggc
     2221 gctgtggccc catcagtccc tgcccactga actctccaga aggaaaagcg gcaaggatgc
     2281 aaacaagaaa atcagaccag actgggagtc tagaccctgc gtcccacgcg gtcccaccat
     2341 ggcttcctct ttggaatttt cagggggacc caggaagact gacaccgctg attactttaa
     2401 ttggctccgg tgcccgtcag tgggcagagc gcacatcgcc cacagtcccc gagaagttgt
     2461 ggggaggggt cggcaattga accggtgcct agagaaggtg gcgcggggta aactgggaaa
     2521 gtgatgtcgt gtactggctc cgcctttttc ccgagggtgg gggagaaccg tatataagtg
     2581 cagtagtcgc cgtgaacgtt ctttttcgca acgggtttgc cgccagaaca caggtaagtg
     2641 ccgtgtgtgg ttcccgcggg cctggcctct ttacgggtta tggcccttgc gtgccttgaa
     2701 ttacttccac ctggctgcag tacgtgattc ttgatcccga gcttcgggtt ggaagtgggt
     2761 gggagagttc gaggccttgc gcttaaggag ccccttcgcc tcgtgcttga gttgaggcct
     2821 ggcctgggcg ctggggccgc cgcgtgcgaa tctggtggca ccttcgcgcc tgtctcgctg
     2881 ctttcgataa gtctctagcc atttaaaatt tttgatgacc tgctgcgacg ctttttttct
     2941 ggcaagatag tcttgtaaat gcgggccaag atctgcacac tggtatttcg gtttttgggg
     3001 ccgcgggcgg cgacggggcc cgtgcgtccc agcgcacatg ttcggcgagg cggggcctgc
     3061 gagcgcggcc accgagaatc ggacgggggt agtctcaagc tggccggcct gctctggtgc
     3121 ctggcctcgc gccgccgtgt atcgccccgc cctgggcggc aaggctggcc cggtcggcac
     3181 cagttgcgtg agcggaaaga tggccgcttc ccggccctgc tgcagggagc tcaaaatgga
     3241 ggacgcggcg ctcgggagag cgggcgggtg agtcacccac acaaaggaaa agggcctttc
     3301 cgtcctcagc cgtcgcttca tgtgactcca cggagtaccg ggcgccgtcc aggcacctcg
     3361 attagttctc gagcttttgg agtacgtcgt ctttaggttg gggggagggg ttttatgcga
     3421 tggagtttcc ccacactgag tgggtggaga ctgaagttag gccagcttgg cacttgatgt
     3481 aattctcctt ggaatttgcc ctttttgagt ttggatcttg gttcattctc aagcctcaga
     3541 cagtggttca aagttttttt cttccatttc aggtggatcc caagggcaga taagtttgta
     3601 caaaaaagag aggtgccacc atggggagcc atatgaagca gttggaagat aaggtagaag
     3661 aacttctgag caagaattat caccttgaga atgaagtagc caggcttacc agggcgttca
     3721 atcacatggc cgcgggtgtc aagcaactcg cggacgacag aactctgttg atggcgggag
     3781 tctcccacga cctgagaaca cccctgacgc gaataaggtt ggcaacggaa atgatgtctg
     3841 agcaggatgg gtacctcgcg gaatcaatta acaaagacat cgaagagtgc aacgcgataa
     3901 ttgagcagtt tattgactac cttcggactg gacaggagat gcccatggaa atggcggatc
     3961 tgaacgcagt tctcggcgag gtaattgctg cagagtccgg gtacgagaga gagatcgaga
     4021 cagccctcta tccgggctct atcgaggtta aaatgcaccc cttgagtatt aagagagctg
     4081 tagccaacat ggtagtcaat gcagctcgct acgggaatgg ttggatcaaa gttagttccg
     4141 ggaccgaacc gaatagagca tggtttcagg ttgaagatga tggccccggt atcgcgccag
     4201 agcaacgaaa acatcttttc caaccgtttg tacgaggaga ttcagcacgc acaatttcag
     4261 ggactggtct gggactagcg atagttcaga gaattgttga caatcataac ggtatgcttg
     4321 agctgggaac ctccgaaagg ggtggtttgt ctattcgagc ctggttgccc gttccagtga
     4381 ccagagccca ggggacaaca aaggagggtt gagcttccac tggattgtac aattaccaac
     4441 tgatctagaa ccggtcatgg ccgcaataaa atatctttat tttcattaca tctgtgtgtt
     4501 ggttttttgt gtgttcgaac tagatgctgt cgaccgatg
//
