# Supplementary material for: Robust and tunable signal processing in mammalian cells via engineered covalent modification cycles
Source: bioRxiv preprint, doi:10.1101/2021.03.30.437779, version 2 (2021-07-19)
Supplement: Supplementary Data [file 437779_file03.zip › Plasmids - Experiments/tRJ_L1.6.gb]

LOCUS       tRJ_L1.6                4536 bp    DNA     circular UNK 30-MAR-2021
DEFINITION  [S2-3] E1_hEF1a_Inert_GCN4-EnvZt6_Inert_Synth pA.
ACCESSION   tRJ_00221
KEYWORDS    .
SOURCE      .
  ORGANISM  .
FEATURES             Location/Qualifiers
     Gibson_Overhang 5..49
                     /created_by="User"
                     /modified_by="User"
                     /label="pL1 S3"
     rep_origin      96..205
                     /ApEinfo_fwdcolor="cyan"
                     /ApEinfo_graphicformat="arrow_data {{0 1 2 0 0 -1} {} 0}
                     width 5 offset 0"
                     /ApEinfo_revcolor="green"
                     /label="RK2 trfa"
     misc_feature    complement(202..221)
                     /Mismatches=0
                     /created_by="primer3"
                     /annotation_group="1201005675867976ff585351-f1a6-4969-9466
                     -26a640ddf426"
                     /%GC="55.0"
                     /Tm="57.2"
                     /Hairpin_Tm="36.6"
                     /Self_Dimer_Tm="17.9"
                     /Sequence="CCTGGCAGATCCTAGATGTG"
                     /label="JH1030R"
                     /note="Geneious type: primer_bind_reverse"
     rep_origin      233..915
                     /ApEinfo_fwdcolor="gray50"
                     /ApEinfo_graphicformat="arrow_data {{0 1 2 0 0 -1} {} 0}
                     width 5 offset 0"
                     /ApEinfo_revcolor="gray50"
                     /modified_by="jones"
                     /label="ColE1 origin"
     CDS             complement(1010..1870)
                     /created_by="User"
                     /label="AmpR"
     primer_bind     1701..1721
                     /%GC="52.4"
                     /Hairpin_Tm="34.7"
                     /Mismatches=0
                     /Self_Dimer_Tm="None"
                     /Sequence="CTCTCAAGGATCTTACCGCTG"
                     /Tm="57.9"
                     /annotation_group="1201101220349394800f70ef-826f-417a-abc8
                     -1243df1d44be"
                     /created_by="primer3"
                     /label="JH1030F"
     motif           complement(1871..1884)
                     /created_by="User"
                     /label="RBS"
     primer_bind     1905..1925
                     /Mismatches=0
                     /created_by="primer3"
                     /annotation_group="1201005732115699377a250b-a78c-4d97-b007
                     -ac2cd897f3d4"
                     /%GC="47.6"
                     /Tm="56.4"
                     /Hairpin_Tm="None"
                     /Self_Dimer_Tm="13.2"
                     /Sequence="CAGGGTTATTGTCTCATGAGC"
                     /label="JH856R"
     Gibson_Overhang 2017..2061
                     /created_by="User"
                     /modified_by="User"
                     /label="pL1 S2"
     gg_overhang     2062..2065
                     /created_by="User"
                     /label="pL0 I"
     Insulator       2066..2392
                     /created_by="User"
                     /label="E1 Insulator"
     protein_bind    2144..2148
                     /created_by="User"
                     /label="CTCF Bind (Short)"
     protein_bind    complement(2156..2160)
                     /created_by="User"
                     /label="CTCF Bind (Short)"
     protein_bind    complement(2215..2219)
                     /created_by="User"
                     /label="CTCF Bind (Short)"
     ligation        2393..2396
                     /label="Ligation"
     gg_overhang     2393..2396
                     /created_by="User"
                     /label="pL0 I-P"
     promoter        2401..2633
                     /modified_by="User"
                     /label="hEF1a Promoter"
     Enhancer        2430..2691
                     /created_by="User"
                     /label="CpG Island"
     promoter        2565..2570
                     /created_by="User"
                     /label="BRE-like"
     promoter        2571..2577
                     /created_by="User"
                     /label="TATA Box"
     misc_RNA        2601
                     /created_by="User"
                     /label="+1 Site"
     misc_feature    complement(2615..2633)
                     /%GC="57.9"
                     /Hairpin_Tm="None"
                     /Self_Dimer_Tm="21.5"
                     /Sequence="CTGTGTTCTGGCGGCAAAC"
                     /Tm="60.0"
                     /created_by="primer3"
                     /label="RJ_00293Ra"
                     /note="Geneious type: primer_bind_reverse"
     intron          2631..2639
                     /created_by="User"
                     /modified_by="User"
                     /label="U2 Splice Donor"
     primer_bind     2631..2649
                     /%GC="57.9"
                     /Extension="CTGTGGTCTCACAGA"
                     /Hairpin_Tm="None"
                     /Self_Dimer_Tm="None"
                     /Sequence="CAGGTAAGTGCCGTGTGTG"
                     /Tm="58.8"
                     /created_by="primer3"
                     /modified_by="User"
                     /label="RJ_00296Fa"
     misc_RNA        2633..2634
                     /created_by="User"
                     /label="Cut"
     intron          2634..3572
                     /created_by="User"
                     /label="hEF1a First Intron"
     Enhancer        2797..2886
                     /created_by="User"
                     /label="CpG Island"
     Enhancer        2989..3389
                     /created_by="User"
                     /label="CpG Island"
     protein_bind    2989..3003
                     /created_by="User"
                     /label="Gal4 Close Match (15)"
     protein_bind    3004..3022
                     /created_by="User"
                     /label="Gal4 Close Match (19)"
     protein_bind    3005..3010
                     /created_by="User"
                     /label="SP1 Binding Site"
     protein_bind    3008..3022
                     /created_by="User"
                     /label="Gal4 Close Match (15)"
     protein_bind    complement(3147..3152)
                     /created_by="User"
                     /label="SP1 Binding Site"
     protein_bind    3154..3159
                     /created_by="User"
                     /label="SP1 Binding Site"
     protein_bind    3157..3172
                     /created_by="User"
                     /label="Gal4 Close Match (16)"
     protein_bind    3262..3267
                     /created_by="User"
                     /label="SP1 Binding Site"
     misc_RNA        3267..3268
                     /created_by="User"
                     /modified_by="User"
                     /label="Putative Cut"
     protein_bind    3269..3275
                     /created_by="User"
                     /label="AP-1 Binding Site"
     protein_bind    3331..3347
                     /created_by="User"
                     /label="Gal4 Close Match"
     protein_bind    complement(3422..3431)
                     /created_by="User"
                     /label="NFkB Binding Site"
     intron          3537..3541
                     /created_by="User"
                     /modified_by="User"
                     /label="U2 Branch Point-like"
     intron          3554..3569
                     /created_by="User"
                     /label="Poly-Y Tract"
     misc_feature    complement(3561..3586)
                     /%GC="53.8"
                     /Extension="AATGGTCTCATCTG"
                     /Hairpin_Tm="49.1"
                     /Self_Dimer_Tm="5.6"
                     /Sequence="CCCTTGGGATCCACCTGAAATGGAAG"
                     /Tm="65.2"
                     /created_by="primer3"
                     /modified_by="User"
                     /label="7.21"
                     /note="Geneious type: primer_bind_reverse"
     misc_feature    complement(3561..3581)
                     /%GC="52.4"
                     /Extension="TCGTGGTCTCAACCT"
                     /Hairpin_Tm="49.1"
                     /Self_Dimer_Tm="15.2"
                     /Sequence="GGGATCCACCTGAAATGGAAG"
                     /Tm="58.3"
                     /created_by="primer3"
                     /modified_by="User"
                     /label="RJ_00296Ra"
                     /note="Geneious type: primer_bind_reverse"
     intron          3570..3573
                     /created_by="User"
                     /modified_by="User"
                     /label="U2 Splice Acceptor"
     misc_RNA        3572..3573
                     /created_by="User"
                     /label="Cut"
     5'UTR           3573..3586
                     /created_by="User"
                     /label="hEF1a 5'UTR"
     gg_overhang     3587..3590
                     /ApEinfo_fwdcolor="pink"
                     /ApEinfo_graphicformat="arrow_data {{0 1 2 0 0 -1} {} 0}
                     width 5 offset 0"
                     /ApEinfo_revcolor="pink"
                     /created_by="User"
                     /label="pL0 P-5 v2"
     5'UTR           3591..3610
                     /ApEinfo_fwdcolor="pink"
                     /ApEinfo_graphicformat="arrow_data {{0 1 2 0 0 -1} {} 0}
                     width 5 offset 0"
                     /ApEinfo_revcolor="pink"
                     /created_by="User"
                     /label="Inert"
     misc_feature    complement(3601..3623)
                     /Mismatches=0
                     /Extension="CTTCATATGGCTCCC"
                     /created_by="primer3"
                     /annotation_group="12009377870844804d62d3ca-43c2-4427-80cf
                     -9447fb23491a"
                     /%GC="47.8"
                     /Tm="60.6"
                     /Hairpin_Tm="39.9"
                     /Self_Dimer_Tm="15.0"
                     /Sequence="CATGGTGGCACCTCTCTTTTTTG"
                     /label="RJ_00427Ra"
                     /note="Geneious type: primer_bind_reverse"
     ligation        3611..3614
                     /label="Ligation"
     Gg_overhang     3611..3614
                     /created_by="User"
                     /label="pL0 5-G"
     primer_bind     3611..3626
                     /Mismatches=0
                     /Extension="CTGTGGTCTCA"
                     /created_by="primer3"
                     /annotation_group="352848170420177ad96a006-f4c4-4ad4-a392-
                     00cbd54d3ca7"
                     /%GC="68.8"
                     /Tm="58.3"
                     /Hairpin_Tm="42.3"
                     /Self_Dimer_Tm="15.4"
                     /Sequence="AGGTGCCACCATGGGG"
                     /label="RJ_00446Fa"
     motif           3615..3620
                     /created_by="User"
                     /modified_by="User"
                     /label="Kozak"
     CDS             3621..4409
                     /created_by="User"
                     /modified_by="jones"
                     /label="GCN4-EnvZt6"
     Gibson_Overhang 3624..3638
                     /created_by="User"
                     /modified_by="User"
                     /label="Infusion"
     primer_bind     3624..3707
                     /Sequence="GGGAGCCATATGAAGCAGTTGGAAGATAAGGTAGAAGAACTTCTGAG
                     CAAGAATTATCACCTTGAGAATGAAGTAGCCAGGCTT"
                     /Mismatches=0
                     /annotation_group="d644d9c3-cdbf-40d3-a464-92e646397545"
                     /label="RJ_00428Fa"
     misc_feature    complement(3624..3707)
                     /Sequence="AAGCCTGGCTACTTCATTCTCAAGGTGATAATTCTTGCTCAGAAGTT
                     CTTCTACCTTATCTTCCAACTGCTTCATATGGCTCCC"
                     /Mismatches=0
                     /annotation_group="d8e7f95b-8e60-4782-ab24-d01a31026206"
                     /label="RJ_00428Ra"
                     /note="Geneious type: primer_bind_reverse"
     sig_peptide     3633..3707
                     /created_by="User"
                     /modified_by="User"
                     /label="GCN4 Coiled-Coil"
     Gibson_Overhang 3693..3707
                     /created_by="User"
                     /label="Infusion"
     misc_feature    3708..4406
                     /created_by="User"
                     /modified_by="User"
                     /label="Cytoplasmic. {ECO:0000305}."
                     /note="Geneious type: Topological_domain"
     misc_difference 3708..3722
                     /created_by="User"
                     /modified_by="User"
                     /label="Library 1 Truncations"
     domain          <3708..3752
                     /created_by="User"
                     /label="HAMP. {ECO:0000255|PROSITE-ProRule:PRU00102}."
     primer_bind     3708..3727
                     /Mismatches=0
                     /Extension="GAAGTAGCCAGGCTT"
                     /created_by="primer3"
                     /annotation_group="1200938220663223067de758-bb05-476b-99b4
                     -c632ec518307"
                     /%GC="55.0"
                     /Tm="61.3"
                     /Hairpin_Tm="None"
                     /Self_Dimer_Tm="None"
                     /Sequence="AGGGCGTTCAATCACATGGC"
                     /label="RJ_00427Ff"
     domain          3723..3923
                     /created_by="User"
                     /label="DHp (A) Domain"
     domain          3774..4376
                     /created_by="User"
                     /label="Histidine kinase.
                     {ECO:0000255|PROSITE-ProRule:PRU00107}."
     ptm             3783..3785
                     /created_by="Ross"
                     /label="Phosphohistidine"
     motif           3786..3797
                     /created_by="User"
                     /modified_by="User"
                     /label="ExxT Form"
     misc_feature    3786..3788
                     /created_by="User"
                     /label="E/D --> A Eliminates Kinase (K-/P+, Willett2012)"
                     /note="Geneious type: mutagenesis_site"
     misc_feature    3795..3797
                     /created_by="User"
                     /label="T/N --> A Eliminates Phosphatase (K+/P-,
                     Willett2012)"
                     /note="Geneious type: mutagenesis_site"
     misc_feature    3915..3917
                     /created_by="User"
                     /modified_by="User"
                     /label="Y-->D Eliminates Phosphatase (K+/P-, Hsing1998)"
                     /note="Geneious type: mutagenesis_site"
     domain          3924..4406
                     /created_by="User"
                     /label="CA (B) Domain"
     misc_feature    4083..4085
                     /created_by="User"
                     /label="N-->K Eliminates Kinase (K-/P+, Hsing1998)"
                     /note="Geneious type: mutagenesis_site"
     misc_feature    4224..4226
                     /created_by="User"
                     /label="F-->L Eliminates Kinase (K-/P+, Hsing1998)"
                     /note="Geneious type: mutagenesis_site"
     misc_feature    4260..4262
                     /created_by="User"
                     /modified_by="User"
                     /label="T-->K Eliminates Phosphatase (K+/P-, Hsing1998)"
                     /note="Geneious type: mutagenesis_site"
     misc_feature    complement(4391..4413)
                     /Mismatches=0
                     /Extension="TCGTGGTCTCA"
                     /created_by="primer3"
                     /annotation_group="35284822988790310450812-d557-4f25-8f43-
                     47cd02f1ae40"
                     /%GC="47.8"
                     /Tm="61.3"
                     /Hairpin_Tm="41.9"
                     /Self_Dimer_Tm="None"
                     /Sequence="AAGCTCAACCCTCCTTTGTTGTC"
                     /label="RJ_00446Ra"
                     /note="Geneious type: primer_bind_reverse"
     gg_overhang     4410..4413
                     /created_by="User"
                     /label="pL0 G-3"
     3'UTR           4414..4433
                     /created_by="User"
                     /label="Inert"
     ligation        4434..4437
                     /label="Ligation"
     gg_overhang     4434..4437
                     /created_by="User"
                     /label="pL0 3-T"
     terminator      4438..4536
                     /created_by="User"
                     /modified_by="User"
                     /label="Synth Terminator"
     polyA_signal    4462..4467
                     /created_by="User"
                     /label="Poly-A Signal"
     polyA_signal    complement(4473..4478)
                     /created_by="User"
                     /label="Poly-A Signal"
ORIGIN      
        1 cgctggtcta atacccaatc tctcgtctta tccagatgtt ttatacgcct taattaatag
       61 ggataacagg gtaatatctt gccctgcacg aataccagcg accccttgcc caaatacttg
      121 ccgtgggcct cggcctgaga gccaaaacac ttgatgcgga agaagtcggt gcgctcctgc
      181 ttgtcgccgg catcgttgcg ccacatctag gatctgccag gaaccgtaaa aaggccgcgt
      241 tgctggcgtt tttccatagg ctccgccccc ctgacgagca tcacaaaaat cgacgctcaa
      301 gtcagaggtg gcgaaacccg acaggactat aaagatacca ggcgtttccc cctggaagct
      361 ccctcgtgcg ctctcctgtt ccgaccctgc cgcttaccgg atacctgtcc gcctttctcc
      421 cttcgggaag cgtggcgctt tctcatagct cacgctgtag gtatctcagt tcggtgtagg
      481 tcgttcgctc caagctgggc tgtgtgcacg aaccccccgt tcagcccgac cgctgcgcct
      541 tatccggtaa ctatcgtctt gagtccaacc cggtaagaca cgacttatcg ccactggcag
      601 cagccactgg taacaggatt agcagagcga ggtatgtagg cggtgctaca gagttcttga
      661 agtggtggcc taactacggc tacactagaa ggacagtatt tggtatctgc gctctgctga
      721 agccagttac cttcggaaaa agagttggta gctcttgatc cggcaaacaa accaccgctg
      781 gtagcggtgg tttttttgtt tgcaagcagc agattacgcg cagaaaaaaa ggatctcaag
      841 aagatccttt gatcttttct acggggtctg acgctcagtg gaacgaaaac tcacgttaag
      901 ggattttggt catgagatta tcaaaaagga tcttcaccta gatcctttta aattaaaaat
      961 gaagttttaa atcaatctaa agtatatatg agtaaacttg gtctgacagt taccaatgct
     1021 taatcagtga ggcacctatc tcagcgatct gtctatttcg ttcatccata gttgcctgac
     1081 tccccgtcgt gtagataact acgatacggg agggcttacc atctggcccc agtgctgcaa
     1141 tgataccgcg agaaccacgc tcaccggctc cagatttatc agcaataaac cagccagccg
     1201 gaagggccga gcgcagaagt ggtcctgcaa ctttatccgc ctccatccag tctattaatt
     1261 gttgccggga agctagagta agtagttcgc cagttaatag tttgcgcaac gttgttgcca
     1321 ttgctacagg catcgtggtg tcacgctcgt cgtttggtat ggcttcattc agctccggtt
     1381 cccaacgatc aaggcgagtt acatgatccc ccatgttgtg caaaaaagcg gttagctcct
     1441 tcggtcctcc gatcgttgtc agaagtaagt tggccgcagt gttatcactc atggttatgg
     1501 cagcactgca taattctctt actgtcatgc catccgtaag atgcttttct gtgactggtg
     1561 agtactcaac caagtcattc tgagaatagt gtatgcggcg accgagttgc tcttgcccgg
     1621 cgtcaatacg ggataatacc gcgccacata gcagaacttt aaaagtgctc atcattggaa
     1681 aacgttcttc ggggcgaaaa ctctcaagga tcttaccgct gttgagatcc agttcgatgt
     1741 aacccactcg tgcacccaac tgatcttcag catcttttac tttcaccagc gtttctgggt
     1801 gagcaaaaac aggaaggcaa aatgccgcaa aaaagggaat aagggcgaca cggaaatgtt
     1861 gaatactcat actcttcctt tttcaatatt attgaagcat ttatcagggt tattgtctca
     1921 tgagcggata catatttgaa tgtatttaga aaaataaaca aataggggtt ccgcgcacga
     1981 attggccagc gctgcattac cctgttatcc ctaaccggtg cgtttttatg cttgtagtat
     2041 tgtataatgt ttttaagatc cggaggccac ctttggtctt gacattcact aaggagtggg
     2101 cctggaataa aaccagaaat ccccattctc agtctgcccc aagccctcca attccgaggg
     2161 cgctgtatgt ataagctcgg gcaggcaaaa gtcgactgtg agaacacgcc agcagagggc
     2221 gctgtggccc catcagtccc tgcccactga actctccaga aggaaaagcg gcaaggatgc
     2281 aaacaagaaa atcagaccag actgggagtc tagaccctgc gtcccacgcg gtcccaccat
     2341 ggcttcctct ttggaatttt cagggggacc caggaagact gacaccgctg attactttaa
     2401 ttggctccgg tgcccgtcag tgggcagagc gcacatcgcc cacagtcccc gagaagttgt
     2461 ggggaggggt cggcaattga accggtgcct agagaaggtg gcgcggggta aactgggaaa
     2521 gtgatgtcgt gtactggctc cgcctttttc ccgagggtgg gggagaaccg tatataagtg
     2581 cagtagtcgc cgtgaacgtt ctttttcgca acgggtttgc cgccagaaca caggtaagtg
     2641 ccgtgtgtgg ttcccgcggg cctggcctct ttacgggtta tggcccttgc gtgccttgaa
     2701 ttacttccac ctggctgcag tacgtgattc ttgatcccga gcttcgggtt ggaagtgggt
     2761 gggagagttc gaggccttgc gcttaaggag ccccttcgcc tcgtgcttga gttgaggcct
     2821 ggcctgggcg ctggggccgc cgcgtgcgaa tctggtggca ccttcgcgcc tgtctcgctg
     2881 ctttcgataa gtctctagcc atttaaaatt tttgatgacc tgctgcgacg ctttttttct
     2941 ggcaagatag tcttgtaaat gcgggccaag atctgcacac tggtatttcg gtttttgggg
     3001 ccgcgggcgg cgacggggcc cgtgcgtccc agcgcacatg ttcggcgagg cggggcctgc
     3061 gagcgcggcc accgagaatc ggacgggggt agtctcaagc tggccggcct gctctggtgc
     3121 ctggcctcgc gccgccgtgt atcgccccgc cctgggcggc aaggctggcc cggtcggcac
     3181 cagttgcgtg agcggaaaga tggccgcttc ccggccctgc tgcagggagc tcaaaatgga
     3241 ggacgcggcg ctcgggagag cgggcgggtg agtcacccac acaaaggaaa agggcctttc
     3301 cgtcctcagc cgtcgcttca tgtgactcca cggagtaccg ggcgccgtcc aggcacctcg
     3361 attagttctc gagcttttgg agtacgtcgt ctttaggttg gggggagggg ttttatgcga
     3421 tggagtttcc ccacactgag tgggtggaga ctgaagttag gccagcttgg cacttgatgt
     3481 aattctcctt ggaatttgcc ctttttgagt ttggatcttg gttcattctc aagcctcaga
     3541 cagtggttca aagttttttt cttccatttc aggtggatcc caagggcaga taagtttgta
     3601 caaaaaagag aggtgccacc atggggagcc atatgaagca gttggaagat aaggtagaag
     3661 aacttctgag caagaattat caccttgaga atgaagtagc caggcttagg gcgttcaatc
     3721 acatggccgc gggtgtcaag caactcgcgg acgacagaac tctgttgatg gcgggagtct
     3781 cccacgacct gagaacaccc ctgacgcgaa taaggttggc aacggaaatg atgtctgagc
     3841 aggatgggta cctcgcggaa tcaattaaca aagacatcga agagtgcaac gcgataattg
     3901 agcagtttat tgactacctt cggactggac aggagatgcc catggaaatg gcggatctga
     3961 acgcagttct cggcgaggta attgctgcag agtccgggta cgagagagag atcgagacag
     4021 ccctctatcc gggctctatc gaggttaaaa tgcacccctt gagtattaag agagctgtag
     4081 ccaacatggt agtcaatgca gctcgctacg ggaatggttg gatcaaagtt agttccggga
     4141 ccgaaccgaa tagagcatgg tttcaggttg aagatgatgg ccccggtatc gcgccagagc
     4201 aacgaaaaca tcttttccaa ccgtttgtac gaggagattc agcacgcaca atttcaggga
     4261 ctggtctggg actagcgata gttcagagaa ttgttgacaa tcataacggt atgcttgagc
     4321 tgggaacctc cgaaaggggt ggtttgtcta ttcgagcctg gttgcccgtt ccagtgacca
     4381 gagcccaggg gacaacaaag gagggttgag cttccactgg attgtacaat taccaactga
     4441 tctagaaccg gtcatggccg caataaaata tctttatttt cattacatct gtgtgttggt
     4501 tttttgtgtg ttcgaactag atgctgtcga ccgatg
//
