# Supplementary material for: Robust and tunable signal processing in mammalian cells via engineered covalent modification cycles
Source: bioRxiv preprint, doi:10.1101/2021.03.30.437779, version 2 (2021-07-19)
Supplement: Supplementary Data [file 437779_file03.zip › Plasmids - Experiments/tRJ_L1.7.gb]

LOCUS       tRJ_L1.7                4533 bp    DNA     circular UNK 30-MAR-2021
DEFINITION  [S2-3] E1_hEF1a_Inert_GCN4-EnvZt7_Inert_Synth pA.
ACCESSION   tRJ_00221
KEYWORDS    .
SOURCE      .
  ORGANISM  .
FEATURES             Location/Qualifiers
     Gibson_Overhang 5..49
                     /created_by="User"
                     /modified_by="User"
                     /label="pL1 S3"
     rep_origin      96..205
                     /ApEinfo_fwdcolor="cyan"
                     /ApEinfo_graphicformat="arrow_data {{0 1 2 0 0 -1} {} 0}
                     width 5 offset 0"
                     /ApEinfo_revcolor="green"
                     /label="RK2 trfa"
     misc_feature    complement(202..221)
                     /Mismatches=0
                     /created_by="primer3"
                     /annotation_group="1201005675867976ff585351-f1a6-4969-9466
                     -26a640ddf426"
                     /%GC="55.0"
                     /Tm="57.2"
                     /Hairpin_Tm="36.6"
                     /Self_Dimer_Tm="17.9"
                     /Sequence="CCTGGCAGATCCTAGATGTG"
                     /label="JH1030R"
                     /note="Geneious type: primer_bind_reverse"
     rep_origin      233..915
                     /ApEinfo_fwdcolor="gray50"
                     /ApEinfo_graphicformat="arrow_data {{0 1 2 0 0 -1} {} 0}
                     width 5 offset 0"
                     /ApEinfo_revcolor="gray50"
                     /modified_by="jones"
                     /label="ColE1 origin"
     CDS             complement(1010..1870)
                     /created_by="User"
                     /label="AmpR"
     primer_bind     1701..1721
                     /%GC="52.4"
                     /Hairpin_Tm="34.7"
                     /Mismatches=0
                     /Self_Dimer_Tm="None"
                     /Sequence="CTCTCAAGGATCTTACCGCTG"
                     /Tm="57.9"
                     /annotation_group="1201101220349394800f70ef-826f-417a-abc8
                     -1243df1d44be"
                     /created_by="primer3"
                     /label="JH1030F"
     motif           complement(1871..1884)
                     /created_by="User"
                     /label="RBS"
     primer_bind     1905..1925
                     /Mismatches=0
                     /created_by="primer3"
                     /annotation_group="1201005732115699377a250b-a78c-4d97-b007
                     -ac2cd897f3d4"
                     /%GC="47.6"
                     /Tm="56.4"
                     /Hairpin_Tm="None"
                     /Self_Dimer_Tm="13.2"
                     /Sequence="CAGGGTTATTGTCTCATGAGC"
                     /label="JH856R"
     Gibson_Overhang 2017..2061
                     /created_by="User"
                     /modified_by="User"
                     /label="pL1 S2"
     gg_overhang     2062..2065
                     /created_by="User"
                     /label="pL0 I"
     Insulator       2066..2392
                     /created_by="User"
                     /label="E1 Insulator"
     protein_bind    2144..2148
                     /created_by="User"
                     /label="CTCF Bind (Short)"
     protein_bind    complement(2156..2160)
                     /created_by="User"
                     /label="CTCF Bind (Short)"
     protein_bind    complement(2215..2219)
                     /created_by="User"
                     /label="CTCF Bind (Short)"
     ligation        2393..2396
                     /label="Ligation"
     gg_overhang     2393..2396
                     /created_by="User"
                     /label="pL0 I-P"
     promoter        2401..2633
                     /modified_by="User"
                     /label="hEF1a Promoter"
     Enhancer        2430..2691
                     /created_by="User"
                     /label="CpG Island"
     promoter        2565..2570
                     /created_by="User"
                     /label="BRE-like"
     promoter        2571..2577
                     /created_by="User"
                     /label="TATA Box"
     misc_RNA        2601
                     /created_by="User"
                     /label="+1 Site"
     misc_feature    complement(2615..2633)
                     /%GC="57.9"
                     /Hairpin_Tm="None"
                     /Self_Dimer_Tm="21.5"
                     /Sequence="CTGTGTTCTGGCGGCAAAC"
                     /Tm="60.0"
                     /created_by="primer3"
                     /label="RJ_00293Ra"
                     /note="Geneious type: primer_bind_reverse"
     intron          2631..2639
                     /created_by="User"
                     /modified_by="User"
                     /label="U2 Splice Donor"
     primer_bind     2631..2649
                     /%GC="57.9"
                     /Extension="CTGTGGTCTCACAGA"
                     /Hairpin_Tm="None"
                     /Self_Dimer_Tm="None"
                     /Sequence="CAGGTAAGTGCCGTGTGTG"
                     /Tm="58.8"
                     /created_by="primer3"
                     /modified_by="User"
                     /label="RJ_00296Fa"
     misc_RNA        2633..2634
                     /created_by="User"
                     /label="Cut"
     intron          2634..3572
                     /created_by="User"
                     /label="hEF1a First Intron"
     Enhancer        2797..2886
                     /created_by="User"
                     /label="CpG Island"
     Enhancer        2989..3389
                     /created_by="User"
                     /label="CpG Island"
     protein_bind    2989..3003
                     /created_by="User"
                     /label="Gal4 Close Match (15)"
     protein_bind    3004..3022
                     /created_by="User"
                     /label="Gal4 Close Match (19)"
     protein_bind    3005..3010
                     /created_by="User"
                     /label="SP1 Binding Site"
     protein_bind    3008..3022
                     /created_by="User"
                     /label="Gal4 Close Match (15)"
     protein_bind    complement(3147..3152)
                     /created_by="User"
                     /label="SP1 Binding Site"
     protein_bind    3154..3159
                     /created_by="User"
                     /label="SP1 Binding Site"
     protein_bind    3157..3172
                     /created_by="User"
                     /label="Gal4 Close Match (16)"
     protein_bind    3262..3267
                     /created_by="User"
                     /label="SP1 Binding Site"
     misc_RNA        3267..3268
                     /created_by="User"
                     /modified_by="User"
                     /label="Putative Cut"
     protein_bind    3269..3275
                     /created_by="User"
                     /label="AP-1 Binding Site"
     protein_bind    3331..3347
                     /created_by="User"
                     /label="Gal4 Close Match"
     protein_bind    complement(3422..3431)
                     /created_by="User"
                     /label="NFkB Binding Site"
     intron          3537..3541
                     /created_by="User"
                     /modified_by="User"
                     /label="U2 Branch Point-like"
     intron          3554..3569
                     /created_by="User"
                     /label="Poly-Y Tract"
     misc_feature    complement(3561..3586)
                     /%GC="53.8"
                     /Extension="AATGGTCTCATCTG"
                     /Hairpin_Tm="49.1"
                     /Self_Dimer_Tm="5.6"
                     /Sequence="CCCTTGGGATCCACCTGAAATGGAAG"
                     /Tm="65.2"
                     /created_by="primer3"
                     /modified_by="User"
                     /label="7.21"
                     /note="Geneious type: primer_bind_reverse"
     misc_feature    complement(3561..3581)
                     /%GC="52.4"
                     /Extension="TCGTGGTCTCAACCT"
                     /Hairpin_Tm="49.1"
                     /Self_Dimer_Tm="15.2"
                     /Sequence="GGGATCCACCTGAAATGGAAG"
                     /Tm="58.3"
                     /created_by="primer3"
                     /modified_by="User"
                     /label="RJ_00296Ra"
                     /note="Geneious type: primer_bind_reverse"
     intron          3570..3573
                     /created_by="User"
                     /modified_by="User"
                     /label="U2 Splice Acceptor"
     misc_RNA        3572..3573
                     /created_by="User"
                     /label="Cut"
     5'UTR           3573..3586
                     /created_by="User"
                     /label="hEF1a 5'UTR"
     gg_overhang     3587..3590
                     /ApEinfo_fwdcolor="pink"
                     /ApEinfo_graphicformat="arrow_data {{0 1 2 0 0 -1} {} 0}
                     width 5 offset 0"
                     /ApEinfo_revcolor="pink"
                     /created_by="User"
                     /label="pL0 P-5 v2"
     5'UTR           3591..3610
                     /ApEinfo_fwdcolor="pink"
                     /ApEinfo_graphicformat="arrow_data {{0 1 2 0 0 -1} {} 0}
                     width 5 offset 0"
                     /ApEinfo_revcolor="pink"
                     /created_by="User"
                     /label="Inert"
     misc_feature    complement(3601..3623)
                     /Mismatches=0
                     /Extension="CTTCATATGGCTCCC"
                     /created_by="primer3"
                     /annotation_group="12009377870844804d62d3ca-43c2-4427-80cf
                     -9447fb23491a"
                     /%GC="47.8"
                     /Tm="60.6"
                     /Hairpin_Tm="39.9"
                     /Self_Dimer_Tm="15.0"
                     /Sequence="CATGGTGGCACCTCTCTTTTTTG"
                     /label="RJ_00427Ra"
                     /note="Geneious type: primer_bind_reverse"
     ligation        3611..3614
                     /label="Ligation"
     Gg_overhang     3611..3614
                     /created_by="User"
                     /label="pL0 5-G"
     primer_bind     3611..3626
                     /Mismatches=0
                     /Extension="CTGTGGTCTCA"
                     /created_by="primer3"
                     /annotation_group="352848170420177ad96a006-f4c4-4ad4-a392-
                     00cbd54d3ca7"
                     /%GC="68.8"
                     /Tm="58.3"
                     /Hairpin_Tm="42.3"
                     /Self_Dimer_Tm="15.4"
                     /Sequence="AGGTGCCACCATGGGG"
                     /label="RJ_00446Fa"
     motif           3615..3620
                     /created_by="User"
                     /modified_by="User"
                     /label="Kozak"
     CDS             3621..4406
                     /created_by="User"
                     /modified_by="jones"
                     /label="GCN4-EnvZt7"
     Gibson_Overhang 3624..3638
                     /created_by="User"
                     /modified_by="User"
                     /label="Infusion"
     primer_bind     3624..3707
                     /Sequence="GGGAGCCATATGAAGCAGTTGGAAGATAAGGTAGAAGAACTTCTGAG
                     CAAGAATTATCACCTTGAGAATGAAGTAGCCAGGCTT"
                     /Mismatches=0
                     /annotation_group="d644d9c3-cdbf-40d3-a464-92e646397545"
                     /label="RJ_00428Fa"
     misc_feature    complement(3624..3707)
                     /Sequence="AAGCCTGGCTACTTCATTCTCAAGGTGATAATTCTTGCTCAGAAGTT
                     CTTCTACCTTATCTTCCAACTGCTTCATATGGCTCCC"
                     /Mismatches=0
                     /annotation_group="d8e7f95b-8e60-4782-ab24-d01a31026206"
                     /label="RJ_00428Ra"
                     /note="Geneious type: primer_bind_reverse"
     sig_peptide     3633..3707
                     /created_by="User"
                     /modified_by="User"
                     /label="GCN4 Coiled-Coil"
     Gibson_Overhang 3693..3707
                     /created_by="User"
                     /label="Infusion"
     misc_feature    3708..4403
                     /created_by="User"
                     /modified_by="User"
                     /label="Cytoplasmic. {ECO:0000305}."
                     /note="Geneious type: Topological_domain"
     misc_difference 3708..3719
                     /created_by="User"
                     /modified_by="User"
                     /label="Library 1 Truncations"
     domain          <3708..3749
                     /created_by="User"
                     /label="HAMP. {ECO:0000255|PROSITE-ProRule:PRU00102}."
     primer_bind     3708..3726
                     /Mismatches=0
                     /Extension="GAAGTAGCCAGGCTT"
                     /created_by="primer3"
                     /annotation_group="120093815432500837ebee6d-cd42-467d-9993
                     -4079741fff7d"
                     /%GC="57.9"
                     /Tm="60.2"
                     /Hairpin_Tm="None"
                     /Self_Dimer_Tm="None"
                     /Sequence="GCGTTCAATCACATGGCCG"
                     /label="RJ_00427Fg"
     domain          3720..3920
                     /created_by="User"
                     /label="DHp (A) Domain"
     domain          3771..4373
                     /created_by="User"
                     /label="Histidine kinase.
                     {ECO:0000255|PROSITE-ProRule:PRU00107}."
     ptm             3780..3782
                     /created_by="Ross"
                     /label="Phosphohistidine"
     motif           3783..3794
                     /created_by="User"
                     /modified_by="User"
                     /label="ExxT Form"
     misc_feature    3783..3785
                     /created_by="User"
                     /label="E/D --> A Eliminates Kinase (K-/P+, Willett2012)"
                     /note="Geneious type: mutagenesis_site"
     misc_feature    3792..3794
                     /created_by="User"
                     /label="T/N --> A Eliminates Phosphatase (K+/P-,
                     Willett2012)"
                     /note="Geneious type: mutagenesis_site"
     misc_feature    3912..3914
                     /created_by="User"
                     /modified_by="User"
                     /label="Y-->D Eliminates Phosphatase (K+/P-, Hsing1998)"
                     /note="Geneious type: mutagenesis_site"
     domain          3921..4403
                     /created_by="User"
                     /label="CA (B) Domain"
     misc_feature    4080..4082
                     /created_by="User"
                     /label="N-->K Eliminates Kinase (K-/P+, Hsing1998)"
                     /note="Geneious type: mutagenesis_site"
     misc_feature    4221..4223
                     /created_by="User"
                     /label="F-->L Eliminates Kinase (K-/P+, Hsing1998)"
                     /note="Geneious type: mutagenesis_site"
     misc_feature    4257..4259
                     /created_by="User"
                     /modified_by="User"
                     /label="T-->K Eliminates Phosphatase (K+/P-, Hsing1998)"
                     /note="Geneious type: mutagenesis_site"
     misc_feature    complement(4388..4410)
                     /Mismatches=0
                     /Extension="TCGTGGTCTCA"
                     /created_by="primer3"
                     /annotation_group="35284822988790310450812-d557-4f25-8f43-
                     47cd02f1ae40"
                     /%GC="47.8"
                     /Tm="61.3"
                     /Hairpin_Tm="41.9"
                     /Self_Dimer_Tm="None"
                     /Sequence="AAGCTCAACCCTCCTTTGTTGTC"
                     /label="RJ_00446Ra"
                     /note="Geneious type: primer_bind_reverse"
     gg_overhang     4407..4410
                     /created_by="User"
                     /label="pL0 G-3"
     3'UTR           4411..4430
                     /created_by="User"
                     /label="Inert"
     ligation        4431..4434
                     /label="Ligation"
     gg_overhang     4431..4434
                     /created_by="User"
                     /label="pL0 3-T"
     terminator      4435..4533
                     /created_by="User"
                     /modified_by="User"
                     /label="Synth Terminator"
     polyA_signal    4459..4464
                     /created_by="User"
                     /label="Poly-A Signal"
     polyA_signal    complement(4470..4475)
                     /created_by="User"
                     /label="Poly-A Signal"
ORIGIN      
        1 cgctggtcta atacccaatc tctcgtctta tccagatgtt ttatacgcct taattaatag
       61 ggataacagg gtaatatctt gccctgcacg aataccagcg accccttgcc caaatacttg
      121 ccgtgggcct cggcctgaga gccaaaacac ttgatgcgga agaagtcggt gcgctcctgc
      181 ttgtcgccgg catcgttgcg ccacatctag gatctgccag gaaccgtaaa aaggccgcgt
      241 tgctggcgtt tttccatagg ctccgccccc ctgacgagca tcacaaaaat cgacgctcaa
      301 gtcagaggtg gcgaaacccg acaggactat aaagatacca ggcgtttccc cctggaagct
      361 ccctcgtgcg ctctcctgtt ccgaccctgc cgcttaccgg atacctgtcc gcctttctcc
      421 cttcgggaag cgtggcgctt tctcatagct cacgctgtag gtatctcagt tcggtgtagg
      481 tcgttcgctc caagctgggc tgtgtgcacg aaccccccgt tcagcccgac cgctgcgcct
      541 tatccggtaa ctatcgtctt gagtccaacc cggtaagaca cgacttatcg ccactggcag
      601 cagccactgg taacaggatt agcagagcga ggtatgtagg cggtgctaca gagttcttga
      661 agtggtggcc taactacggc tacactagaa ggacagtatt tggtatctgc gctctgctga
      721 agccagttac cttcggaaaa agagttggta gctcttgatc cggcaaacaa accaccgctg
      781 gtagcggtgg tttttttgtt tgcaagcagc agattacgcg cagaaaaaaa ggatctcaag
      841 aagatccttt gatcttttct acggggtctg acgctcagtg gaacgaaaac tcacgttaag
      901 ggattttggt catgagatta tcaaaaagga tcttcaccta gatcctttta aattaaaaat
      961 gaagttttaa atcaatctaa agtatatatg agtaaacttg gtctgacagt taccaatgct
     1021 taatcagtga ggcacctatc tcagcgatct gtctatttcg ttcatccata gttgcctgac
     1081 tccccgtcgt gtagataact acgatacggg agggcttacc atctggcccc agtgctgcaa
     1141 tgataccgcg agaaccacgc tcaccggctc cagatttatc agcaataaac cagccagccg
     1201 gaagggccga gcgcagaagt ggtcctgcaa ctttatccgc ctccatccag tctattaatt
     1261 gttgccggga agctagagta agtagttcgc cagttaatag tttgcgcaac gttgttgcca
     1321 ttgctacagg catcgtggtg tcacgctcgt cgtttggtat ggcttcattc agctccggtt
     1381 cccaacgatc aaggcgagtt acatgatccc ccatgttgtg caaaaaagcg gttagctcct
     1441 tcggtcctcc gatcgttgtc agaagtaagt tggccgcagt gttatcactc atggttatgg
     1501 cagcactgca taattctctt actgtcatgc catccgtaag atgcttttct gtgactggtg
     1561 agtactcaac caagtcattc tgagaatagt gtatgcggcg accgagttgc tcttgcccgg
     1621 cgtcaatacg ggataatacc gcgccacata gcagaacttt aaaagtgctc atcattggaa
     1681 aacgttcttc ggggcgaaaa ctctcaagga tcttaccgct gttgagatcc agttcgatgt
     1741 aacccactcg tgcacccaac tgatcttcag catcttttac tttcaccagc gtttctgggt
     1801 gagcaaaaac aggaaggcaa aatgccgcaa aaaagggaat aagggcgaca cggaaatgtt
     1861 gaatactcat actcttcctt tttcaatatt attgaagcat ttatcagggt tattgtctca
     1921 tgagcggata catatttgaa tgtatttaga aaaataaaca aataggggtt ccgcgcacga
     1981 attggccagc gctgcattac cctgttatcc ctaaccggtg cgtttttatg cttgtagtat
     2041 tgtataatgt ttttaagatc cggaggccac ctttggtctt gacattcact aaggagtggg
     2101 cctggaataa aaccagaaat ccccattctc agtctgcccc aagccctcca attccgaggg
     2161 cgctgtatgt ataagctcgg gcaggcaaaa gtcgactgtg agaacacgcc agcagagggc
     2221 gctgtggccc catcagtccc tgcccactga actctccaga aggaaaagcg gcaaggatgc
     2281 aaacaagaaa atcagaccag actgggagtc tagaccctgc gtcccacgcg gtcccaccat
     2341 ggcttcctct ttggaatttt cagggggacc caggaagact gacaccgctg attactttaa
     2401 ttggctccgg tgcccgtcag tgggcagagc gcacatcgcc cacagtcccc gagaagttgt
     2461 ggggaggggt cggcaattga accggtgcct agagaaggtg gcgcggggta aactgggaaa
     2521 gtgatgtcgt gtactggctc cgcctttttc ccgagggtgg gggagaaccg tatataagtg
     2581 cagtagtcgc cgtgaacgtt ctttttcgca acgggtttgc cgccagaaca caggtaagtg
     2641 ccgtgtgtgg ttcccgcggg cctggcctct ttacgggtta tggcccttgc gtgccttgaa
     2701 ttacttccac ctggctgcag tacgtgattc ttgatcccga gcttcgggtt ggaagtgggt
     2761 gggagagttc gaggccttgc gcttaaggag ccccttcgcc tcgtgcttga gttgaggcct
     2821 ggcctgggcg ctggggccgc cgcgtgcgaa tctggtggca ccttcgcgcc tgtctcgctg
     2881 ctttcgataa gtctctagcc atttaaaatt tttgatgacc tgctgcgacg ctttttttct
     2941 ggcaagatag tcttgtaaat gcgggccaag atctgcacac tggtatttcg gtttttgggg
     3001 ccgcgggcgg cgacggggcc cgtgcgtccc agcgcacatg ttcggcgagg cggggcctgc
     3061 gagcgcggcc accgagaatc ggacgggggt agtctcaagc tggccggcct gctctggtgc
     3121 ctggcctcgc gccgccgtgt atcgccccgc cctgggcggc aaggctggcc cggtcggcac
     3181 cagttgcgtg agcggaaaga tggccgcttc ccggccctgc tgcagggagc tcaaaatgga
     3241 ggacgcggcg ctcgggagag cgggcgggtg agtcacccac acaaaggaaa agggcctttc
     3301 cgtcctcagc cgtcgcttca tgtgactcca cggagtaccg ggcgccgtcc aggcacctcg
     3361 attagttctc gagcttttgg agtacgtcgt ctttaggttg gggggagggg ttttatgcga
     3421 tggagtttcc ccacactgag tgggtggaga ctgaagttag gccagcttgg cacttgatgt
     3481 aattctcctt ggaatttgcc ctttttgagt ttggatcttg gttcattctc aagcctcaga
     3541 cagtggttca aagttttttt cttccatttc aggtggatcc caagggcaga taagtttgta
     3601 caaaaaagag aggtgccacc atggggagcc atatgaagca gttggaagat aaggtagaag
     3661 aacttctgag caagaattat caccttgaga atgaagtagc caggcttgcg ttcaatcaca
     3721 tggccgcggg tgtcaagcaa ctcgcggacg acagaactct gttgatggcg ggagtctccc
     3781 acgacctgag aacacccctg acgcgaataa ggttggcaac ggaaatgatg tctgagcagg
     3841 atgggtacct cgcggaatca attaacaaag acatcgaaga gtgcaacgcg ataattgagc
     3901 agtttattga ctaccttcgg actggacagg agatgcccat ggaaatggcg gatctgaacg
     3961 cagttctcgg cgaggtaatt gctgcagagt ccgggtacga gagagagatc gagacagccc
     4021 tctatccggg ctctatcgag gttaaaatgc accccttgag tattaagaga gctgtagcca
     4081 acatggtagt caatgcagct cgctacggga atggttggat caaagttagt tccgggaccg
     4141 aaccgaatag agcatggttt caggttgaag atgatggccc cggtatcgcg ccagagcaac
     4201 gaaaacatct tttccaaccg tttgtacgag gagattcagc acgcacaatt tcagggactg
     4261 gtctgggact agcgatagtt cagagaattg ttgacaatca taacggtatg cttgagctgg
     4321 gaacctccga aaggggtggt ttgtctattc gagcctggtt gcccgttcca gtgaccagag
     4381 cccaggggac aacaaaggag ggttgagctt ccactggatt gtacaattac caactgatct
     4441 agaaccggtc atggccgcaa taaaatatct ttattttcat tacatctgtg tgttggtttt
     4501 ttgtgtgttc gaactagatg ctgtcgaccg atg
//
