# Supplementary material for: Robust and tunable signal processing in mammalian cells via engineered covalent modification cycles
Source: bioRxiv preprint, doi:10.1101/2021.03.30.437779, version 2 (2021-07-19)
Supplement: Supplementary Data [file 437779_file03.zip › Plasmids - Experiments/tRJ_L1.8.gb]

LOCUS       tRJ_L1.8                4530 bp    DNA     circular UNK 30-MAR-2021
DEFINITION  [S2-3] E1_hEF1a_Inert_GCN4-EnvZt8_Inert_Synth pA.
ACCESSION   tRJ_00221
KEYWORDS    .
SOURCE      .
  ORGANISM  .
FEATURES             Location/Qualifiers
     Gibson_Overhang 5..49
                     /created_by="User"
                     /modified_by="User"
                     /label="pL1 S3"
     rep_origin      96..205
                     /ApEinfo_fwdcolor="cyan"
                     /ApEinfo_graphicformat="arrow_data {{0 1 2 0 0 -1} {} 0}
                     width 5 offset 0"
                     /ApEinfo_revcolor="green"
                     /label="RK2 trfa"
     misc_feature    complement(202..221)
                     /Mismatches=0
                     /created_by="primer3"
                     /annotation_group="1201005675867976ff585351-f1a6-4969-9466
                     -26a640ddf426"
                     /%GC="55.0"
                     /Tm="57.2"
                     /Hairpin_Tm="36.6"
                     /Self_Dimer_Tm="17.9"
                     /Sequence="CCTGGCAGATCCTAGATGTG"
                     /label="JH1030R"
                     /note="Geneious type: primer_bind_reverse"
     rep_origin      233..915
                     /ApEinfo_fwdcolor="gray50"
                     /ApEinfo_graphicformat="arrow_data {{0 1 2 0 0 -1} {} 0}
                     width 5 offset 0"
                     /ApEinfo_revcolor="gray50"
                     /modified_by="jones"
                     /label="ColE1 origin"
     CDS             complement(1010..1870)
                     /created_by="User"
                     /label="AmpR"
     primer_bind     1701..1721
                     /%GC="52.4"
                     /Hairpin_Tm="34.7"
                     /Mismatches=0
                     /Self_Dimer_Tm="None"
                     /Sequence="CTCTCAAGGATCTTACCGCTG"
                     /Tm="57.9"
                     /annotation_group="1201101220349394800f70ef-826f-417a-abc8
                     -1243df1d44be"
                     /created_by="primer3"
                     /label="JH1030F"
     motif           complement(1871..1884)
                     /created_by="User"
                     /label="RBS"
     primer_bind     1905..1925
                     /Mismatches=0
                     /created_by="primer3"
                     /annotation_group="1201005732115699377a250b-a78c-4d97-b007
                     -ac2cd897f3d4"
                     /%GC="47.6"
                     /Tm="56.4"
                     /Hairpin_Tm="None"
                     /Self_Dimer_Tm="13.2"
                     /Sequence="CAGGGTTATTGTCTCATGAGC"
                     /label="JH856R"
     Gibson_Overhang 2017..2061
                     /created_by="User"
                     /modified_by="User"
                     /label="pL1 S2"
     gg_overhang     2062..2065
                     /created_by="User"
                     /label="pL0 I"
     Insulator       2066..2392
                     /created_by="User"
                     /label="E1 Insulator"
     protein_bind    2144..2148
                     /created_by="User"
                     /label="CTCF Bind (Short)"
     protein_bind    complement(2156..2160)
                     /created_by="User"
                     /label="CTCF Bind (Short)"
     protein_bind    complement(2215..2219)
                     /created_by="User"
                     /label="CTCF Bind (Short)"
     ligation        2393..2396
                     /label="Ligation"
     gg_overhang     2393..2396
                     /created_by="User"
                     /label="pL0 I-P"
     promoter        2401..2633
                     /modified_by="User"
                     /label="hEF1a Promoter"
     Enhancer        2430..2691
                     /created_by="User"
                     /label="CpG Island"
     promoter        2565..2570
                     /created_by="User"
                     /label="BRE-like"
     promoter        2571..2577
                     /created_by="User"
                     /label="TATA Box"
     misc_RNA        2601
                     /created_by="User"
                     /label="+1 Site"
     misc_feature    complement(2615..2633)
                     /%GC="57.9"
                     /Hairpin_Tm="None"
                     /Self_Dimer_Tm="21.5"
                     /Sequence="CTGTGTTCTGGCGGCAAAC"
                     /Tm="60.0"
                     /created_by="primer3"
                     /label="RJ_00293Ra"
                     /note="Geneious type: primer_bind_reverse"
     intron          2631..2639
                     /created_by="User"
                     /modified_by="User"
                     /label="U2 Splice Donor"
     primer_bind     2631..2649
                     /%GC="57.9"
                     /Extension="CTGTGGTCTCACAGA"
                     /Hairpin_Tm="None"
                     /Self_Dimer_Tm="None"
                     /Sequence="CAGGTAAGTGCCGTGTGTG"
                     /Tm="58.8"
                     /created_by="primer3"
                     /modified_by="User"
                     /label="RJ_00296Fa"
     misc_RNA        2633..2634
                     /created_by="User"
                     /label="Cut"
     intron          2634..3572
                     /created_by="User"
                     /label="hEF1a First Intron"
     Enhancer        2797..2886
                     /created_by="User"
                     /label="CpG Island"
     Enhancer        2989..3389
                     /created_by="User"
                     /label="CpG Island"
     protein_bind    2989..3003
                     /created_by="User"
                     /label="Gal4 Close Match (15)"
     protein_bind    3004..3022
                     /created_by="User"
                     /label="Gal4 Close Match (19)"
     protein_bind    3005..3010
                     /created_by="User"
                     /label="SP1 Binding Site"
     protein_bind    3008..3022
                     /created_by="User"
                     /label="Gal4 Close Match (15)"
     protein_bind    complement(3147..3152)
                     /created_by="User"
                     /label="SP1 Binding Site"
     protein_bind    3154..3159
                     /created_by="User"
                     /label="SP1 Binding Site"
     protein_bind    3157..3172
                     /created_by="User"
                     /label="Gal4 Close Match (16)"
     protein_bind    3262..3267
                     /created_by="User"
                     /label="SP1 Binding Site"
     misc_RNA        3267..3268
                     /created_by="User"
                     /modified_by="User"
                     /label="Putative Cut"
     protein_bind    3269..3275
                     /created_by="User"
                     /label="AP-1 Binding Site"
     protein_bind    3331..3347
                     /created_by="User"
                     /label="Gal4 Close Match"
     protein_bind    complement(3422..3431)
                     /created_by="User"
                     /label="NFkB Binding Site"
     intron          3537..3541
                     /created_by="User"
                     /modified_by="User"
                     /label="U2 Branch Point-like"
     intron          3554..3569
                     /created_by="User"
                     /label="Poly-Y Tract"
     misc_feature    complement(3561..3586)
                     /%GC="53.8"
                     /Extension="AATGGTCTCATCTG"
                     /Hairpin_Tm="49.1"
                     /Self_Dimer_Tm="5.6"
                     /Sequence="CCCTTGGGATCCACCTGAAATGGAAG"
                     /Tm="65.2"
                     /created_by="primer3"
                     /modified_by="User"
                     /label="7.21"
                     /note="Geneious type: primer_bind_reverse"
     misc_feature    complement(3561..3581)
                     /%GC="52.4"
                     /Extension="TCGTGGTCTCAACCT"
                     /Hairpin_Tm="49.1"
                     /Self_Dimer_Tm="15.2"
                     /Sequence="GGGATCCACCTGAAATGGAAG"
                     /Tm="58.3"
                     /created_by="primer3"
                     /modified_by="User"
                     /label="RJ_00296Ra"
                     /note="Geneious type: primer_bind_reverse"
     intron          3570..3573
                     /created_by="User"
                     /modified_by="User"
                     /label="U2 Splice Acceptor"
     misc_RNA        3572..3573
                     /created_by="User"
                     /label="Cut"
     5'UTR           3573..3586
                     /created_by="User"
                     /label="hEF1a 5'UTR"
     gg_overhang     3587..3590
                     /ApEinfo_fwdcolor="pink"
                     /ApEinfo_graphicformat="arrow_data {{0 1 2 0 0 -1} {} 0}
                     width 5 offset 0"
                     /ApEinfo_revcolor="pink"
                     /created_by="User"
                     /label="pL0 P-5 v2"
     5'UTR           3591..3610
                     /ApEinfo_fwdcolor="pink"
                     /ApEinfo_graphicformat="arrow_data {{0 1 2 0 0 -1} {} 0}
                     width 5 offset 0"
                     /ApEinfo_revcolor="pink"
                     /created_by="User"
                     /label="Inert"
     misc_feature    complement(3601..3623)
                     /Mismatches=0
                     /Extension="CTTCATATGGCTCCC"
                     /created_by="primer3"
                     /annotation_group="12009377870844804d62d3ca-43c2-4427-80cf
                     -9447fb23491a"
                     /%GC="47.8"
                     /Tm="60.6"
                     /Hairpin_Tm="39.9"
                     /Self_Dimer_Tm="15.0"
                     /Sequence="CATGGTGGCACCTCTCTTTTTTG"
                     /label="RJ_00427Ra"
                     /note="Geneious type: primer_bind_reverse"
     ligation        3611..3614
                     /label="Ligation"
     Gg_overhang     3611..3614
                     /created_by="User"
                     /label="pL0 5-G"
     primer_bind     3611..3626
                     /Mismatches=0
                     /Extension="CTGTGGTCTCA"
                     /created_by="primer3"
                     /annotation_group="352848170420177ad96a006-f4c4-4ad4-a392-
                     00cbd54d3ca7"
                     /%GC="68.8"
                     /Tm="58.3"
                     /Hairpin_Tm="42.3"
                     /Self_Dimer_Tm="15.4"
                     /Sequence="AGGTGCCACCATGGGG"
                     /label="RJ_00446Fa"
     motif           3615..3620
                     /created_by="User"
                     /modified_by="User"
                     /label="Kozak"
     CDS             3621..4403
                     /created_by="User"
                     /modified_by="jones"
                     /label="GCN4-EnvZt8"
     Gibson_Overhang 3624..3638
                     /created_by="User"
                     /modified_by="User"
                     /label="Infusion"
     primer_bind     3624..3707
                     /Sequence="GGGAGCCATATGAAGCAGTTGGAAGATAAGGTAGAAGAACTTCTGAG
                     CAAGAATTATCACCTTGAGAATGAAGTAGCCAGGCTT"
                     /Mismatches=0
                     /annotation_group="d644d9c3-cdbf-40d3-a464-92e646397545"
                     /label="RJ_00428Fa"
     misc_feature    complement(3624..3707)
                     /Sequence="AAGCCTGGCTACTTCATTCTCAAGGTGATAATTCTTGCTCAGAAGTT
                     CTTCTACCTTATCTTCCAACTGCTTCATATGGCTCCC"
                     /Mismatches=0
                     /annotation_group="d8e7f95b-8e60-4782-ab24-d01a31026206"
                     /label="RJ_00428Ra"
                     /note="Geneious type: primer_bind_reverse"
     sig_peptide     3633..3707
                     /created_by="User"
                     /modified_by="User"
                     /label="GCN4 Coiled-Coil"
     Gibson_Overhang 3693..3707
                     /created_by="User"
                     /label="Infusion"
     misc_feature    3708..4400
                     /created_by="User"
                     /modified_by="User"
                     /label="Cytoplasmic. {ECO:0000305}."
                     /note="Geneious type: Topological_domain"
     misc_difference 3708..3716
                     /created_by="User"
                     /modified_by="User"
                     /label="Library 1 Truncations"
     domain          <3708..3746
                     /created_by="User"
                     /label="HAMP. {ECO:0000255|PROSITE-ProRule:PRU00102}."
     primer_bind     3708..3725
                     /Mismatches=0
                     /Extension="GAAGTAGCCAGGCTT"
                     /created_by="primer3"
                     /annotation_group="12009380599829975fb2ff9b-d5d1-48bd-abe5
                     -aaa9dad84f2e"
                     /%GC="55.6"
                     /Tm="58.8"
                     /Hairpin_Tm="None"
                     /Self_Dimer_Tm="None"
                     /Sequence="TTCAATCACATGGCCGCG"
                     /label="RJ_00427Fh"
     domain          3717..3917
                     /created_by="User"
                     /label="DHp (A) Domain"
     domain          3768..4370
                     /created_by="User"
                     /label="Histidine kinase.
                     {ECO:0000255|PROSITE-ProRule:PRU00107}."
     ptm             3777..3779
                     /created_by="Ross"
                     /label="Phosphohistidine"
     motif           3780..3791
                     /created_by="User"
                     /modified_by="User"
                     /label="ExxT Form"
     misc_feature    3780..3782
                     /created_by="User"
                     /label="E/D --> A Eliminates Kinase (K-/P+, Willett2012)"
                     /note="Geneious type: mutagenesis_site"
     misc_feature    3789..3791
                     /created_by="User"
                     /label="T/N --> A Eliminates Phosphatase (K+/P-,
                     Willett2012)"
                     /note="Geneious type: mutagenesis_site"
     misc_feature    3909..3911
                     /created_by="User"
                     /modified_by="User"
                     /label="Y-->D Eliminates Phosphatase (K+/P-, Hsing1998)"
                     /note="Geneious type: mutagenesis_site"
     domain          3918..4400
                     /created_by="User"
                     /label="CA (B) Domain"
     misc_feature    4077..4079
                     /created_by="User"
                     /label="N-->K Eliminates Kinase (K-/P+, Hsing1998)"
                     /note="Geneious type: mutagenesis_site"
     misc_feature    4218..4220
                     /created_by="User"
                     /label="F-->L Eliminates Kinase (K-/P+, Hsing1998)"
                     /note="Geneious type: mutagenesis_site"
     misc_feature    4254..4256
                     /created_by="User"
                     /modified_by="User"
                     /label="T-->K Eliminates Phosphatase (K+/P-, Hsing1998)"
                     /note="Geneious type: mutagenesis_site"
     misc_feature    complement(4385..4407)
                     /Mismatches=0
                     /Extension="TCGTGGTCTCA"
                     /created_by="primer3"
                     /annotation_group="35284822988790310450812-d557-4f25-8f43-
                     47cd02f1ae40"
                     /%GC="47.8"
                     /Tm="61.3"
                     /Hairpin_Tm="41.9"
                     /Self_Dimer_Tm="None"
                     /Sequence="AAGCTCAACCCTCCTTTGTTGTC"
                     /label="RJ_00446Ra"
                     /note="Geneious type: primer_bind_reverse"
     gg_overhang     4404..4407
                     /created_by="User"
                     /label="pL0 G-3"
     3'UTR           4408..4427
                     /created_by="User"
                     /label="Inert"
     ligation        4428..4431
                     /label="Ligation"
     gg_overhang     4428..4431
                     /created_by="User"
                     /label="pL0 3-T"
     terminator      4432..4530
                     /created_by="User"
                     /modified_by="User"
                     /label="Synth Terminator"
     polyA_signal    4456..4461
                     /created_by="User"
                     /label="Poly-A Signal"
     polyA_signal    complement(4467..4472)
                     /created_by="User"
                     /label="Poly-A Signal"
ORIGIN      
        1 cgctggtcta atacccaatc tctcgtctta tccagatgtt ttatacgcct taattaatag
       61 ggataacagg gtaatatctt gccctgcacg aataccagcg accccttgcc caaatacttg
      121 ccgtgggcct cggcctgaga gccaaaacac ttgatgcgga agaagtcggt gcgctcctgc
      181 ttgtcgccgg catcgttgcg ccacatctag gatctgccag gaaccgtaaa aaggccgcgt
      241 tgctggcgtt tttccatagg ctccgccccc ctgacgagca tcacaaaaat cgacgctcaa
      301 gtcagaggtg gcgaaacccg acaggactat aaagatacca ggcgtttccc cctggaagct
      361 ccctcgtgcg ctctcctgtt ccgaccctgc cgcttaccgg atacctgtcc gcctttctcc
      421 cttcgggaag cgtggcgctt tctcatagct cacgctgtag gtatctcagt tcggtgtagg
      481 tcgttcgctc caagctgggc tgtgtgcacg aaccccccgt tcagcccgac cgctgcgcct
      541 tatccggtaa ctatcgtctt gagtccaacc cggtaagaca cgacttatcg ccactggcag
      601 cagccactgg taacaggatt agcagagcga ggtatgtagg cggtgctaca gagttcttga
      661 agtggtggcc taactacggc tacactagaa ggacagtatt tggtatctgc gctctgctga
      721 agccagttac cttcggaaaa agagttggta gctcttgatc cggcaaacaa accaccgctg
      781 gtagcggtgg tttttttgtt tgcaagcagc agattacgcg cagaaaaaaa ggatctcaag
      841 aagatccttt gatcttttct acggggtctg acgctcagtg gaacgaaaac tcacgttaag
      901 ggattttggt catgagatta tcaaaaagga tcttcaccta gatcctttta aattaaaaat
      961 gaagttttaa atcaatctaa agtatatatg agtaaacttg gtctgacagt taccaatgct
     1021 taatcagtga ggcacctatc tcagcgatct gtctatttcg ttcatccata gttgcctgac
     1081 tccccgtcgt gtagataact acgatacggg agggcttacc atctggcccc agtgctgcaa
     1141 tgataccgcg agaaccacgc tcaccggctc cagatttatc agcaataaac cagccagccg
     1201 gaagggccga gcgcagaagt ggtcctgcaa ctttatccgc ctccatccag tctattaatt
     1261 gttgccggga agctagagta agtagttcgc cagttaatag tttgcgcaac gttgttgcca
     1321 ttgctacagg catcgtggtg tcacgctcgt cgtttggtat ggcttcattc agctccggtt
     1381 cccaacgatc aaggcgagtt acatgatccc ccatgttgtg caaaaaagcg gttagctcct
     1441 tcggtcctcc gatcgttgtc agaagtaagt tggccgcagt gttatcactc atggttatgg
     1501 cagcactgca taattctctt actgtcatgc catccgtaag atgcttttct gtgactggtg
     1561 agtactcaac caagtcattc tgagaatagt gtatgcggcg accgagttgc tcttgcccgg
     1621 cgtcaatacg ggataatacc gcgccacata gcagaacttt aaaagtgctc atcattggaa
     1681 aacgttcttc ggggcgaaaa ctctcaagga tcttaccgct gttgagatcc agttcgatgt
     1741 aacccactcg tgcacccaac tgatcttcag catcttttac tttcaccagc gtttctgggt
     1801 gagcaaaaac aggaaggcaa aatgccgcaa aaaagggaat aagggcgaca cggaaatgtt
     1861 gaatactcat actcttcctt tttcaatatt attgaagcat ttatcagggt tattgtctca
     1921 tgagcggata catatttgaa tgtatttaga aaaataaaca aataggggtt ccgcgcacga
     1981 attggccagc gctgcattac cctgttatcc ctaaccggtg cgtttttatg cttgtagtat
     2041 tgtataatgt ttttaagatc cggaggccac ctttggtctt gacattcact aaggagtggg
     2101 cctggaataa aaccagaaat ccccattctc agtctgcccc aagccctcca attccgaggg
     2161 cgctgtatgt ataagctcgg gcaggcaaaa gtcgactgtg agaacacgcc agcagagggc
     2221 gctgtggccc catcagtccc tgcccactga actctccaga aggaaaagcg gcaaggatgc
     2281 aaacaagaaa atcagaccag actgggagtc tagaccctgc gtcccacgcg gtcccaccat
     2341 ggcttcctct ttggaatttt cagggggacc caggaagact gacaccgctg attactttaa
     2401 ttggctccgg tgcccgtcag tgggcagagc gcacatcgcc cacagtcccc gagaagttgt
     2461 ggggaggggt cggcaattga accggtgcct agagaaggtg gcgcggggta aactgggaaa
     2521 gtgatgtcgt gtactggctc cgcctttttc ccgagggtgg gggagaaccg tatataagtg
     2581 cagtagtcgc cgtgaacgtt ctttttcgca acgggtttgc cgccagaaca caggtaagtg
     2641 ccgtgtgtgg ttcccgcggg cctggcctct ttacgggtta tggcccttgc gtgccttgaa
     2701 ttacttccac ctggctgcag tacgtgattc ttgatcccga gcttcgggtt ggaagtgggt
     2761 gggagagttc gaggccttgc gcttaaggag ccccttcgcc tcgtgcttga gttgaggcct
     2821 ggcctgggcg ctggggccgc cgcgtgcgaa tctggtggca ccttcgcgcc tgtctcgctg
     2881 ctttcgataa gtctctagcc atttaaaatt tttgatgacc tgctgcgacg ctttttttct
     2941 ggcaagatag tcttgtaaat gcgggccaag atctgcacac tggtatttcg gtttttgggg
     3001 ccgcgggcgg cgacggggcc cgtgcgtccc agcgcacatg ttcggcgagg cggggcctgc
     3061 gagcgcggcc accgagaatc ggacgggggt agtctcaagc tggccggcct gctctggtgc
     3121 ctggcctcgc gccgccgtgt atcgccccgc cctgggcggc aaggctggcc cggtcggcac
     3181 cagttgcgtg agcggaaaga tggccgcttc ccggccctgc tgcagggagc tcaaaatgga
     3241 ggacgcggcg ctcgggagag cgggcgggtg agtcacccac acaaaggaaa agggcctttc
     3301 cgtcctcagc cgtcgcttca tgtgactcca cggagtaccg ggcgccgtcc aggcacctcg
     3361 attagttctc gagcttttgg agtacgtcgt ctttaggttg gggggagggg ttttatgcga
     3421 tggagtttcc ccacactgag tgggtggaga ctgaagttag gccagcttgg cacttgatgt
     3481 aattctcctt ggaatttgcc ctttttgagt ttggatcttg gttcattctc aagcctcaga
     3541 cagtggttca aagttttttt cttccatttc aggtggatcc caagggcaga taagtttgta
     3601 caaaaaagag aggtgccacc atggggagcc atatgaagca gttggaagat aaggtagaag
     3661 aacttctgag caagaattat caccttgaga atgaagtagc caggcttttc aatcacatgg
     3721 ccgcgggtgt caagcaactc gcggacgaca gaactctgtt gatggcggga gtctcccacg
     3781 acctgagaac acccctgacg cgaataaggt tggcaacgga aatgatgtct gagcaggatg
     3841 ggtacctcgc ggaatcaatt aacaaagaca tcgaagagtg caacgcgata attgagcagt
     3901 ttattgacta ccttcggact ggacaggaga tgcccatgga aatggcggat ctgaacgcag
     3961 ttctcggcga ggtaattgct gcagagtccg ggtacgagag agagatcgag acagccctct
     4021 atccgggctc tatcgaggtt aaaatgcacc ccttgagtat taagagagct gtagccaaca
     4081 tggtagtcaa tgcagctcgc tacgggaatg gttggatcaa agttagttcc gggaccgaac
     4141 cgaatagagc atggtttcag gttgaagatg atggccccgg tatcgcgcca gagcaacgaa
     4201 aacatctttt ccaaccgttt gtacgaggag attcagcacg cacaatttca gggactggtc
     4261 tgggactagc gatagttcag agaattgttg acaatcataa cggtatgctt gagctgggaa
     4321 cctccgaaag gggtggtttg tctattcgag cctggttgcc cgttccagtg accagagccc
     4381 aggggacaac aaaggagggt tgagcttcca ctggattgta caattaccaa ctgatctaga
     4441 accggtcatg gccgcaataa aatatcttta ttttcattac atctgtgtgt tggttttttg
     4501 tgtgttcgaa ctagatgctg tcgaccgatg
//
