# Supplementary material for: Robust and tunable signal processing in mammalian cells via engineered covalent modification cycles
Source: bioRxiv preprint, doi:10.1101/2021.03.30.437779, version 2 (2021-07-19)
Supplement: Supplementary Data [file 437779_file03.zip › Plasmids - Experiments/tRJ_L1.9.gb]

LOCUS       tRJ_L1.9                4527 bp    DNA     circular UNK 30-MAR-2021
DEFINITION  [S2-3] E1_hEF1a_Inert_GCN4-EnvZt9_Inert_Synth pA.
ACCESSION   tRJ_00221
KEYWORDS    .
SOURCE      .
  ORGANISM  .
FEATURES             Location/Qualifiers
     Gibson_Overhang 5..49
                     /created_by="User"
                     /modified_by="User"
                     /label="pL1 S3"
     rep_origin      96..205
                     /ApEinfo_fwdcolor="cyan"
                     /ApEinfo_graphicformat="arrow_data {{0 1 2 0 0 -1} {} 0}
                     width 5 offset 0"
                     /ApEinfo_revcolor="green"
                     /label="RK2 trfa"
     misc_feature    complement(202..221)
                     /Mismatches=0
                     /created_by="primer3"
                     /annotation_group="1201005675867976ff585351-f1a6-4969-9466
                     -26a640ddf426"
                     /%GC="55.0"
                     /Tm="57.2"
                     /Hairpin_Tm="36.6"
                     /Self_Dimer_Tm="17.9"
                     /Sequence="CCTGGCAGATCCTAGATGTG"
                     /label="JH1030R"
                     /note="Geneious type: primer_bind_reverse"
     rep_origin      233..915
                     /ApEinfo_fwdcolor="gray50"
                     /ApEinfo_graphicformat="arrow_data {{0 1 2 0 0 -1} {} 0}
                     width 5 offset 0"
                     /ApEinfo_revcolor="gray50"
                     /modified_by="jones"
                     /label="ColE1 origin"
     CDS             complement(1010..1870)
                     /created_by="User"
                     /label="AmpR"
     primer_bind     1701..1721
                     /%GC="52.4"
                     /Hairpin_Tm="34.7"
                     /Mismatches=0
                     /Self_Dimer_Tm="None"
                     /Sequence="CTCTCAAGGATCTTACCGCTG"
                     /Tm="57.9"
                     /annotation_group="1201101220349394800f70ef-826f-417a-abc8
                     -1243df1d44be"
                     /created_by="primer3"
                     /label="JH1030F"
     motif           complement(1871..1884)
                     /created_by="User"
                     /label="RBS"
     primer_bind     1905..1925
                     /Mismatches=0
                     /created_by="primer3"
                     /annotation_group="1201005732115699377a250b-a78c-4d97-b007
                     -ac2cd897f3d4"
                     /%GC="47.6"
                     /Tm="56.4"
                     /Hairpin_Tm="None"
                     /Self_Dimer_Tm="13.2"
                     /Sequence="CAGGGTTATTGTCTCATGAGC"
                     /label="JH856R"
     Gibson_Overhang 2017..2061
                     /created_by="User"
                     /modified_by="User"
                     /label="pL1 S2"
     gg_overhang     2062..2065
                     /created_by="User"
                     /label="pL0 I"
     Insulator       2066..2392
                     /created_by="User"
                     /label="E1 Insulator"
     protein_bind    2144..2148
                     /created_by="User"
                     /label="CTCF Bind (Short)"
     protein_bind    complement(2156..2160)
                     /created_by="User"
                     /label="CTCF Bind (Short)"
     protein_bind    complement(2215..2219)
                     /created_by="User"
                     /label="CTCF Bind (Short)"
     ligation        2393..2396
                     /label="Ligation"
     gg_overhang     2393..2396
                     /created_by="User"
                     /label="pL0 I-P"
     promoter        2401..2633
                     /modified_by="User"
                     /label="hEF1a Promoter"
     Enhancer        2430..2691
                     /created_by="User"
                     /label="CpG Island"
     promoter        2565..2570
                     /created_by="User"
                     /label="BRE-like"
     promoter        2571..2577
                     /created_by="User"
                     /label="TATA Box"
     misc_RNA        2601
                     /created_by="User"
                     /label="+1 Site"
     misc_feature    complement(2615..2633)
                     /%GC="57.9"
                     /Hairpin_Tm="None"
                     /Self_Dimer_Tm="21.5"
                     /Sequence="CTGTGTTCTGGCGGCAAAC"
                     /Tm="60.0"
                     /created_by="primer3"
                     /label="RJ_00293Ra"
                     /note="Geneious type: primer_bind_reverse"
     intron          2631..2639
                     /created_by="User"
                     /modified_by="User"
                     /label="U2 Splice Donor"
     primer_bind     2631..2649
                     /%GC="57.9"
                     /Extension="CTGTGGTCTCACAGA"
                     /Hairpin_Tm="None"
                     /Self_Dimer_Tm="None"
                     /Sequence="CAGGTAAGTGCCGTGTGTG"
                     /Tm="58.8"
                     /created_by="primer3"
                     /modified_by="User"
                     /label="RJ_00296Fa"
     misc_RNA        2633..2634
                     /created_by="User"
                     /label="Cut"
     intron          2634..3572
                     /created_by="User"
                     /label="hEF1a First Intron"
     Enhancer        2797..2886
                     /created_by="User"
                     /label="CpG Island"
     Enhancer        2989..3389
                     /created_by="User"
                     /label="CpG Island"
     protein_bind    2989..3003
                     /created_by="User"
                     /label="Gal4 Close Match (15)"
     protein_bind    3004..3022
                     /created_by="User"
                     /label="Gal4 Close Match (19)"
     protein_bind    3005..3010
                     /created_by="User"
                     /label="SP1 Binding Site"
     protein_bind    3008..3022
                     /created_by="User"
                     /label="Gal4 Close Match (15)"
     protein_bind    complement(3147..3152)
                     /created_by="User"
                     /label="SP1 Binding Site"
     protein_bind    3154..3159
                     /created_by="User"
                     /label="SP1 Binding Site"
     protein_bind    3157..3172
                     /created_by="User"
                     /label="Gal4 Close Match (16)"
     protein_bind    3262..3267
                     /created_by="User"
                     /label="SP1 Binding Site"
     misc_RNA        3267..3268
                     /created_by="User"
                     /modified_by="User"
                     /label="Putative Cut"
     protein_bind    3269..3275
                     /created_by="User"
                     /label="AP-1 Binding Site"
     protein_bind    3331..3347
                     /created_by="User"
                     /label="Gal4 Close Match"
     protein_bind    complement(3422..3431)
                     /created_by="User"
                     /label="NFkB Binding Site"
     intron          3537..3541
                     /created_by="User"
                     /modified_by="User"
                     /label="U2 Branch Point-like"
     intron          3554..3569
                     /created_by="User"
                     /label="Poly-Y Tract"
     misc_feature    complement(3561..3586)
                     /%GC="53.8"
                     /Extension="AATGGTCTCATCTG"
                     /Hairpin_Tm="49.1"
                     /Self_Dimer_Tm="5.6"
                     /Sequence="CCCTTGGGATCCACCTGAAATGGAAG"
                     /Tm="65.2"
                     /created_by="primer3"
                     /modified_by="User"
                     /label="7.21"
                     /note="Geneious type: primer_bind_reverse"
     misc_feature    complement(3561..3581)
                     /%GC="52.4"
                     /Extension="TCGTGGTCTCAACCT"
                     /Hairpin_Tm="49.1"
                     /Self_Dimer_Tm="15.2"
                     /Sequence="GGGATCCACCTGAAATGGAAG"
                     /Tm="58.3"
                     /created_by="primer3"
                     /modified_by="User"
                     /label="RJ_00296Ra"
                     /note="Geneious type: primer_bind_reverse"
     intron          3570..3573
                     /created_by="User"
                     /modified_by="User"
                     /label="U2 Splice Acceptor"
     misc_RNA        3572..3573
                     /created_by="User"
                     /label="Cut"
     5'UTR           3573..3586
                     /created_by="User"
                     /label="hEF1a 5'UTR"
     gg_overhang     3587..3590
                     /ApEinfo_fwdcolor="pink"
                     /ApEinfo_graphicformat="arrow_data {{0 1 2 0 0 -1} {} 0}
                     width 5 offset 0"
                     /ApEinfo_revcolor="pink"
                     /created_by="User"
                     /label="pL0 P-5 v2"
     5'UTR           3591..3610
                     /ApEinfo_fwdcolor="pink"
                     /ApEinfo_graphicformat="arrow_data {{0 1 2 0 0 -1} {} 0}
                     width 5 offset 0"
                     /ApEinfo_revcolor="pink"
                     /created_by="User"
                     /label="Inert"
     misc_feature    complement(3601..3623)
                     /Mismatches=0
                     /Extension="CTTCATATGGCTCCC"
                     /created_by="primer3"
                     /annotation_group="12009377870844804d62d3ca-43c2-4427-80cf
                     -9447fb23491a"
                     /%GC="47.8"
                     /Tm="60.6"
                     /Hairpin_Tm="39.9"
                     /Self_Dimer_Tm="15.0"
                     /Sequence="CATGGTGGCACCTCTCTTTTTTG"
                     /label="RJ_00427Ra"
                     /note="Geneious type: primer_bind_reverse"
     ligation        3611..3614
                     /label="Ligation"
     Gg_overhang     3611..3614
                     /created_by="User"
                     /label="pL0 5-G"
     primer_bind     3611..3626
                     /Mismatches=0
                     /Extension="CTGTGGTCTCA"
                     /created_by="primer3"
                     /annotation_group="352848170420177ad96a006-f4c4-4ad4-a392-
                     00cbd54d3ca7"
                     /%GC="68.8"
                     /Tm="58.3"
                     /Hairpin_Tm="42.3"
                     /Self_Dimer_Tm="15.4"
                     /Sequence="AGGTGCCACCATGGGG"
                     /label="RJ_00446Fa"
     motif           3615..3620
                     /created_by="User"
                     /modified_by="User"
                     /label="Kozak"
     CDS             3621..4400
                     /created_by="User"
                     /modified_by="jones"
                     /label="GCN4-EnvZt9"
     Gibson_Overhang 3624..3638
                     /created_by="User"
                     /modified_by="User"
                     /label="Infusion"
     primer_bind     3624..3707
                     /Sequence="GGGAGCCATATGAAGCAGTTGGAAGATAAGGTAGAAGAACTTCTGAG
                     CAAGAATTATCACCTTGAGAATGAAGTAGCCAGGCTT"
                     /Mismatches=0
                     /annotation_group="d644d9c3-cdbf-40d3-a464-92e646397545"
                     /label="RJ_00428Fa"
     misc_feature    complement(3624..3707)
                     /Sequence="AAGCCTGGCTACTTCATTCTCAAGGTGATAATTCTTGCTCAGAAGTT
                     CTTCTACCTTATCTTCCAACTGCTTCATATGGCTCCC"
                     /Mismatches=0
                     /annotation_group="d8e7f95b-8e60-4782-ab24-d01a31026206"
                     /label="RJ_00428Ra"
                     /note="Geneious type: primer_bind_reverse"
     sig_peptide     3633..3707
                     /created_by="User"
                     /modified_by="User"
                     /label="GCN4 Coiled-Coil"
     Gibson_Overhang 3693..3707
                     /created_by="User"
                     /label="Infusion"
     misc_feature    3708..4397
                     /created_by="User"
                     /modified_by="User"
                     /label="Cytoplasmic. {ECO:0000305}."
                     /note="Geneious type: Topological_domain"
     misc_difference 3708..3713
                     /created_by="User"
                     /modified_by="User"
                     /label="Library 1 Truncations"
     domain          <3708..3743
                     /created_by="User"
                     /label="HAMP. {ECO:0000255|PROSITE-ProRule:PRU00102}."
     primer_bind     3708..3724
                     /Mismatches=0
                     /Extension="GAAGTAGCCAGGCTT"
                     /created_by="primer3"
                     /annotation_group="1200937987294851e2246a56-e8d9-4091-ae34
                     -b483acd4f900"
                     /%GC="64.7"
                     /Tm="60.5"
                     /Hairpin_Tm="None"
                     /Self_Dimer_Tm="29.4"
                     /Sequence="AATCACATGGCCGCGGG"
                     /label="RJ_00427Fi"
     domain          3714..3914
                     /created_by="User"
                     /label="DHp (A) Domain"
     domain          3765..4367
                     /created_by="User"
                     /label="Histidine kinase.
                     {ECO:0000255|PROSITE-ProRule:PRU00107}."
     ptm             3774..3776
                     /created_by="Ross"
                     /label="Phosphohistidine"
     motif           3777..3788
                     /created_by="User"
                     /modified_by="User"
                     /label="ExxT Form"
     misc_feature    3777..3779
                     /created_by="User"
                     /label="E/D --> A Eliminates Kinase (K-/P+, Willett2012)"
                     /note="Geneious type: mutagenesis_site"
     misc_feature    3786..3788
                     /created_by="User"
                     /label="T/N --> A Eliminates Phosphatase (K+/P-,
                     Willett2012)"
                     /note="Geneious type: mutagenesis_site"
     misc_feature    3906..3908
                     /created_by="User"
                     /modified_by="User"
                     /label="Y-->D Eliminates Phosphatase (K+/P-, Hsing1998)"
                     /note="Geneious type: mutagenesis_site"
     domain          3915..4397
                     /created_by="User"
                     /label="CA (B) Domain"
     misc_feature    4074..4076
                     /created_by="User"
                     /label="N-->K Eliminates Kinase (K-/P+, Hsing1998)"
                     /note="Geneious type: mutagenesis_site"
     misc_feature    4215..4217
                     /created_by="User"
                     /label="F-->L Eliminates Kinase (K-/P+, Hsing1998)"
                     /note="Geneious type: mutagenesis_site"
     misc_feature    4251..4253
                     /created_by="User"
                     /modified_by="User"
                     /label="T-->K Eliminates Phosphatase (K+/P-, Hsing1998)"
                     /note="Geneious type: mutagenesis_site"
     misc_feature    complement(4382..4404)
                     /Mismatches=0
                     /Extension="TCGTGGTCTCA"
                     /created_by="primer3"
                     /annotation_group="35284822988790310450812-d557-4f25-8f43-
                     47cd02f1ae40"
                     /%GC="47.8"
                     /Tm="61.3"
                     /Hairpin_Tm="41.9"
                     /Self_Dimer_Tm="None"
                     /Sequence="AAGCTCAACCCTCCTTTGTTGTC"
                     /label="RJ_00446Ra"
                     /note="Geneious type: primer_bind_reverse"
     gg_overhang     4401..4404
                     /created_by="User"
                     /label="pL0 G-3"
     3'UTR           4405..4424
                     /created_by="User"
                     /label="Inert"
     ligation        4425..4428
                     /label="Ligation"
     gg_overhang     4425..4428
                     /created_by="User"
                     /label="pL0 3-T"
     terminator      4429..4527
                     /created_by="User"
                     /modified_by="User"
                     /label="Synth Terminator"
     polyA_signal    4453..4458
                     /created_by="User"
                     /label="Poly-A Signal"
     polyA_signal    complement(4464..4469)
                     /created_by="User"
                     /label="Poly-A Signal"
ORIGIN      
        1 cgctggtcta atacccaatc tctcgtctta tccagatgtt ttatacgcct taattaatag
       61 ggataacagg gtaatatctt gccctgcacg aataccagcg accccttgcc caaatacttg
      121 ccgtgggcct cggcctgaga gccaaaacac ttgatgcgga agaagtcggt gcgctcctgc
      181 ttgtcgccgg catcgttgcg ccacatctag gatctgccag gaaccgtaaa aaggccgcgt
      241 tgctggcgtt tttccatagg ctccgccccc ctgacgagca tcacaaaaat cgacgctcaa
      301 gtcagaggtg gcgaaacccg acaggactat aaagatacca ggcgtttccc cctggaagct
      361 ccctcgtgcg ctctcctgtt ccgaccctgc cgcttaccgg atacctgtcc gcctttctcc
      421 cttcgggaag cgtggcgctt tctcatagct cacgctgtag gtatctcagt tcggtgtagg
      481 tcgttcgctc caagctgggc tgtgtgcacg aaccccccgt tcagcccgac cgctgcgcct
      541 tatccggtaa ctatcgtctt gagtccaacc cggtaagaca cgacttatcg ccactggcag
      601 cagccactgg taacaggatt agcagagcga ggtatgtagg cggtgctaca gagttcttga
      661 agtggtggcc taactacggc tacactagaa ggacagtatt tggtatctgc gctctgctga
      721 agccagttac cttcggaaaa agagttggta gctcttgatc cggcaaacaa accaccgctg
      781 gtagcggtgg tttttttgtt tgcaagcagc agattacgcg cagaaaaaaa ggatctcaag
      841 aagatccttt gatcttttct acggggtctg acgctcagtg gaacgaaaac tcacgttaag
      901 ggattttggt catgagatta tcaaaaagga tcttcaccta gatcctttta aattaaaaat
      961 gaagttttaa atcaatctaa agtatatatg agtaaacttg gtctgacagt taccaatgct
     1021 taatcagtga ggcacctatc tcagcgatct gtctatttcg ttcatccata gttgcctgac
     1081 tccccgtcgt gtagataact acgatacggg agggcttacc atctggcccc agtgctgcaa
     1141 tgataccgcg agaaccacgc tcaccggctc cagatttatc agcaataaac cagccagccg
     1201 gaagggccga gcgcagaagt ggtcctgcaa ctttatccgc ctccatccag tctattaatt
     1261 gttgccggga agctagagta agtagttcgc cagttaatag tttgcgcaac gttgttgcca
     1321 ttgctacagg catcgtggtg tcacgctcgt cgtttggtat ggcttcattc agctccggtt
     1381 cccaacgatc aaggcgagtt acatgatccc ccatgttgtg caaaaaagcg gttagctcct
     1441 tcggtcctcc gatcgttgtc agaagtaagt tggccgcagt gttatcactc atggttatgg
     1501 cagcactgca taattctctt actgtcatgc catccgtaag atgcttttct gtgactggtg
     1561 agtactcaac caagtcattc tgagaatagt gtatgcggcg accgagttgc tcttgcccgg
     1621 cgtcaatacg ggataatacc gcgccacata gcagaacttt aaaagtgctc atcattggaa
     1681 aacgttcttc ggggcgaaaa ctctcaagga tcttaccgct gttgagatcc agttcgatgt
     1741 aacccactcg tgcacccaac tgatcttcag catcttttac tttcaccagc gtttctgggt
     1801 gagcaaaaac aggaaggcaa aatgccgcaa aaaagggaat aagggcgaca cggaaatgtt
     1861 gaatactcat actcttcctt tttcaatatt attgaagcat ttatcagggt tattgtctca
     1921 tgagcggata catatttgaa tgtatttaga aaaataaaca aataggggtt ccgcgcacga
     1981 attggccagc gctgcattac cctgttatcc ctaaccggtg cgtttttatg cttgtagtat
     2041 tgtataatgt ttttaagatc cggaggccac ctttggtctt gacattcact aaggagtggg
     2101 cctggaataa aaccagaaat ccccattctc agtctgcccc aagccctcca attccgaggg
     2161 cgctgtatgt ataagctcgg gcaggcaaaa gtcgactgtg agaacacgcc agcagagggc
     2221 gctgtggccc catcagtccc tgcccactga actctccaga aggaaaagcg gcaaggatgc
     2281 aaacaagaaa atcagaccag actgggagtc tagaccctgc gtcccacgcg gtcccaccat
     2341 ggcttcctct ttggaatttt cagggggacc caggaagact gacaccgctg attactttaa
     2401 ttggctccgg tgcccgtcag tgggcagagc gcacatcgcc cacagtcccc gagaagttgt
     2461 ggggaggggt cggcaattga accggtgcct agagaaggtg gcgcggggta aactgggaaa
     2521 gtgatgtcgt gtactggctc cgcctttttc ccgagggtgg gggagaaccg tatataagtg
     2581 cagtagtcgc cgtgaacgtt ctttttcgca acgggtttgc cgccagaaca caggtaagtg
     2641 ccgtgtgtgg ttcccgcggg cctggcctct ttacgggtta tggcccttgc gtgccttgaa
     2701 ttacttccac ctggctgcag tacgtgattc ttgatcccga gcttcgggtt ggaagtgggt
     2761 gggagagttc gaggccttgc gcttaaggag ccccttcgcc tcgtgcttga gttgaggcct
     2821 ggcctgggcg ctggggccgc cgcgtgcgaa tctggtggca ccttcgcgcc tgtctcgctg
     2881 ctttcgataa gtctctagcc atttaaaatt tttgatgacc tgctgcgacg ctttttttct
     2941 ggcaagatag tcttgtaaat gcgggccaag atctgcacac tggtatttcg gtttttgggg
     3001 ccgcgggcgg cgacggggcc cgtgcgtccc agcgcacatg ttcggcgagg cggggcctgc
     3061 gagcgcggcc accgagaatc ggacgggggt agtctcaagc tggccggcct gctctggtgc
     3121 ctggcctcgc gccgccgtgt atcgccccgc cctgggcggc aaggctggcc cggtcggcac
     3181 cagttgcgtg agcggaaaga tggccgcttc ccggccctgc tgcagggagc tcaaaatgga
     3241 ggacgcggcg ctcgggagag cgggcgggtg agtcacccac acaaaggaaa agggcctttc
     3301 cgtcctcagc cgtcgcttca tgtgactcca cggagtaccg ggcgccgtcc aggcacctcg
     3361 attagttctc gagcttttgg agtacgtcgt ctttaggttg gggggagggg ttttatgcga
     3421 tggagtttcc ccacactgag tgggtggaga ctgaagttag gccagcttgg cacttgatgt
     3481 aattctcctt ggaatttgcc ctttttgagt ttggatcttg gttcattctc aagcctcaga
     3541 cagtggttca aagttttttt cttccatttc aggtggatcc caagggcaga taagtttgta
     3601 caaaaaagag aggtgccacc atggggagcc atatgaagca gttggaagat aaggtagaag
     3661 aacttctgag caagaattat caccttgaga atgaagtagc caggcttaat cacatggccg
     3721 cgggtgtcaa gcaactcgcg gacgacagaa ctctgttgat ggcgggagtc tcccacgacc
     3781 tgagaacacc cctgacgcga ataaggttgg caacggaaat gatgtctgag caggatgggt
     3841 acctcgcgga atcaattaac aaagacatcg aagagtgcaa cgcgataatt gagcagttta
     3901 ttgactacct tcggactgga caggagatgc ccatggaaat ggcggatctg aacgcagttc
     3961 tcggcgaggt aattgctgca gagtccgggt acgagagaga gatcgagaca gccctctatc
     4021 cgggctctat cgaggttaaa atgcacccct tgagtattaa gagagctgta gccaacatgg
     4081 tagtcaatgc agctcgctac gggaatggtt ggatcaaagt tagttccggg accgaaccga
     4141 atagagcatg gtttcaggtt gaagatgatg gccccggtat cgcgccagag caacgaaaac
     4201 atcttttcca accgtttgta cgaggagatt cagcacgcac aatttcaggg actggtctgg
     4261 gactagcgat agttcagaga attgttgaca atcataacgg tatgcttgag ctgggaacct
     4321 ccgaaagggg tggtttgtct attcgagcct ggttgcccgt tccagtgacc agagcccagg
     4381 ggacaacaaa ggagggttga gcttccactg gattgtacaa ttaccaactg atctagaacc
     4441 ggtcatggcc gcaataaaat atctttattt tcattacatc tgtgtgttgg ttttttgtgt
     4501 gttcgaacta gatgctgtcg accgatg
//
