# Supplementary material for: Robust and tunable signal processing in mammalian cells via engineered covalent modification cycles
Source: bioRxiv preprint, doi:10.1101/2021.03.30.437779, version 2 (2021-07-19)
Supplement: Supplementary Data [file 437779_file03.zip › Plasmids - Experiments/tRJ_L2.1.gb]

LOCUS       tRJ_L2.1                4551 bp    DNA     circular UNK 30-MAR-2021
DEFINITION  [S2-3] E1_hEF1a_Inert_GCN4-EnvZm3t1_Inert_Synth pA.
ACCESSION   tRJ_00221
KEYWORDS    .
SOURCE      .
  ORGANISM  .
FEATURES             Location/Qualifiers
     Gibson_Overhang 5..49
                     /created_by="User"
                     /modified_by="User"
                     /label="pL1 S3"
     rep_origin      96..205
                     /ApEinfo_fwdcolor="cyan"
                     /ApEinfo_graphicformat="arrow_data {{0 1 2 0 0 -1} {} 0}
                     width 5 offset 0"
                     /ApEinfo_revcolor="green"
                     /label="RK2 trfa"
     misc_feature    complement(202..221)
                     /Mismatches=0
                     /created_by="primer3"
                     /annotation_group="1201005675867976ff585351-f1a6-4969-9466
                     -26a640ddf426"
                     /%GC="55.0"
                     /Tm="57.2"
                     /Hairpin_Tm="36.6"
                     /Self_Dimer_Tm="17.9"
                     /Sequence="CCTGGCAGATCCTAGATGTG"
                     /label="JH1030R"
                     /note="Geneious type: primer_bind_reverse"
     rep_origin      233..915
                     /ApEinfo_fwdcolor="gray50"
                     /ApEinfo_graphicformat="arrow_data {{0 1 2 0 0 -1} {} 0}
                     width 5 offset 0"
                     /ApEinfo_revcolor="gray50"
                     /modified_by="jones"
                     /label="ColE1 origin"
     CDS             complement(1010..1870)
                     /created_by="User"
                     /label="AmpR"
     primer_bind     1701..1721
                     /%GC="52.4"
                     /Hairpin_Tm="34.7"
                     /Mismatches=0
                     /Self_Dimer_Tm="None"
                     /Sequence="CTCTCAAGGATCTTACCGCTG"
                     /Tm="57.9"
                     /annotation_group="1201101220349394800f70ef-826f-417a-abc8
                     -1243df1d44be"
                     /created_by="primer3"
                     /label="JH1030F"
     motif           complement(1871..1884)
                     /created_by="User"
                     /label="RBS"
     primer_bind     1905..1925
                     /Mismatches=0
                     /created_by="primer3"
                     /annotation_group="1201005732115699377a250b-a78c-4d97-b007
                     -ac2cd897f3d4"
                     /%GC="47.6"
                     /Tm="56.4"
                     /Hairpin_Tm="None"
                     /Self_Dimer_Tm="13.2"
                     /Sequence="CAGGGTTATTGTCTCATGAGC"
                     /label="JH856R"
     Gibson_Overhang 2017..2061
                     /created_by="User"
                     /modified_by="User"
                     /label="pL1 S2"
     gg_overhang     2062..2065
                     /created_by="User"
                     /label="pL0 I"
     Insulator       2066..2392
                     /created_by="User"
                     /label="E1 Insulator"
     protein_bind    2144..2148
                     /created_by="User"
                     /label="CTCF Bind (Short)"
     protein_bind    complement(2156..2160)
                     /created_by="User"
                     /label="CTCF Bind (Short)"
     protein_bind    complement(2215..2219)
                     /created_by="User"
                     /label="CTCF Bind (Short)"
     ligation        2393..2396
                     /label="Ligation"
     gg_overhang     2393..2396
                     /created_by="User"
                     /label="pL0 I-P"
     promoter        2401..2633
                     /modified_by="User"
                     /label="hEF1a Promoter"
     Enhancer        2430..2691
                     /created_by="User"
                     /label="CpG Island"
     promoter        2565..2570
                     /created_by="User"
                     /label="BRE-like"
     promoter        2571..2577
                     /created_by="User"
                     /label="TATA Box"
     misc_RNA        2601
                     /created_by="User"
                     /label="+1 Site"
     misc_feature    complement(2615..2633)
                     /%GC="57.9"
                     /Hairpin_Tm="None"
                     /Self_Dimer_Tm="21.5"
                     /Sequence="CTGTGTTCTGGCGGCAAAC"
                     /Tm="60.0"
                     /created_by="primer3"
                     /label="RJ_00293Ra"
                     /note="Geneious type: primer_bind_reverse"
     intron          2631..2639
                     /created_by="User"
                     /modified_by="User"
                     /label="U2 Splice Donor"
     primer_bind     2631..2649
                     /%GC="57.9"
                     /Extension="CTGTGGTCTCACAGA"
                     /Hairpin_Tm="None"
                     /Self_Dimer_Tm="None"
                     /Sequence="CAGGTAAGTGCCGTGTGTG"
                     /Tm="58.8"
                     /created_by="primer3"
                     /modified_by="User"
                     /label="RJ_00296Fa"
     misc_RNA        2633..2634
                     /created_by="User"
                     /label="Cut"
     intron          2634..3572
                     /created_by="User"
                     /label="hEF1a First Intron"
     Enhancer        2797..2886
                     /created_by="User"
                     /label="CpG Island"
     Enhancer        2989..3389
                     /created_by="User"
                     /label="CpG Island"
     protein_bind    2989..3003
                     /created_by="User"
                     /label="Gal4 Close Match (15)"
     protein_bind    3004..3022
                     /created_by="User"
                     /label="Gal4 Close Match (19)"
     protein_bind    3005..3010
                     /created_by="User"
                     /label="SP1 Binding Site"
     protein_bind    3008..3022
                     /created_by="User"
                     /label="Gal4 Close Match (15)"
     protein_bind    complement(3147..3152)
                     /created_by="User"
                     /label="SP1 Binding Site"
     protein_bind    3154..3159
                     /created_by="User"
                     /label="SP1 Binding Site"
     protein_bind    3157..3172
                     /created_by="User"
                     /label="Gal4 Close Match (16)"
     protein_bind    3262..3267
                     /created_by="User"
                     /label="SP1 Binding Site"
     misc_RNA        3267..3268
                     /created_by="User"
                     /modified_by="User"
                     /label="Putative Cut"
     protein_bind    3269..3275
                     /created_by="User"
                     /label="AP-1 Binding Site"
     protein_bind    3331..3347
                     /created_by="User"
                     /label="Gal4 Close Match"
     protein_bind    complement(3422..3431)
                     /created_by="User"
                     /label="NFkB Binding Site"
     intron          3537..3541
                     /created_by="User"
                     /modified_by="User"
                     /label="U2 Branch Point-like"
     intron          3554..3569
                     /created_by="User"
                     /label="Poly-Y Tract"
     misc_feature    complement(3561..3586)
                     /%GC="53.8"
                     /Extension="AATGGTCTCATCTG"
                     /Hairpin_Tm="49.1"
                     /Self_Dimer_Tm="5.6"
                     /Sequence="CCCTTGGGATCCACCTGAAATGGAAG"
                     /Tm="65.2"
                     /created_by="primer3"
                     /modified_by="User"
                     /label="7.21"
                     /note="Geneious type: primer_bind_reverse"
     misc_feature    complement(3561..3581)
                     /%GC="52.4"
                     /Extension="TCGTGGTCTCAACCT"
                     /Hairpin_Tm="49.1"
                     /Self_Dimer_Tm="15.2"
                     /Sequence="GGGATCCACCTGAAATGGAAG"
                     /Tm="58.3"
                     /created_by="primer3"
                     /modified_by="User"
                     /label="RJ_00296Ra"
                     /note="Geneious type: primer_bind_reverse"
     intron          3570..3573
                     /created_by="User"
                     /modified_by="User"
                     /label="U2 Splice Acceptor"
     misc_RNA        3572..3573
                     /created_by="User"
                     /label="Cut"
     5'UTR           3573..3586
                     /created_by="User"
                     /label="hEF1a 5'UTR"
     gg_overhang     3587..3590
                     /ApEinfo_fwdcolor="pink"
                     /ApEinfo_graphicformat="arrow_data {{0 1 2 0 0 -1} {} 0}
                     width 5 offset 0"
                     /ApEinfo_revcolor="pink"
                     /created_by="User"
                     /label="pL0 P-5 v2"
     5'UTR           3591..3610
                     /ApEinfo_fwdcolor="pink"
                     /ApEinfo_graphicformat="arrow_data {{0 1 2 0 0 -1} {} 0}
                     width 5 offset 0"
                     /ApEinfo_revcolor="pink"
                     /created_by="User"
                     /label="Inert"
     misc_feature    complement(3601..3623)
                     /Mismatches=0
                     /Extension="CTTCATATGGCTCCC"
                     /created_by="primer3"
                     /annotation_group="12009377870844804d62d3ca-43c2-4427-80cf
                     -9447fb23491a"
                     /%GC="47.8"
                     /Tm="60.6"
                     /Hairpin_Tm="39.9"
                     /Self_Dimer_Tm="15.0"
                     /Sequence="CATGGTGGCACCTCTCTTTTTTG"
                     /label="RJ_00427Ra"
                     /note="Geneious type: primer_bind_reverse"
     ligation        3611..3614
                     /label="Ligation"
     Gg_overhang     3611..3614
                     /created_by="User"
                     /label="pL0 5-G"
     primer_bind     3611..3626
                     /Mismatches=0
                     /Extension="CTGTGGTCTCA"
                     /created_by="primer3"
                     /annotation_group="35284846169725281527d18-390b-45f7-bc88-
                     52a14b2c10ed"
                     /%GC="68.8"
                     /Tm="58.3"
                     /Hairpin_Tm="42.3"
                     /Self_Dimer_Tm="15.4"
                     /Sequence="AGGTGCCACCATGGGG"
                     /label="RJ_00446Fa"
     motif           3615..3620
                     /created_by="User"
                     /modified_by="User"
                     /label="Kozak"
     CDS             3621..4424
                     /created_by="User"
                     /modified_by="jones"
                     /label="GCN4-EnvZm3t1"
     Gibson_Overhang 3624..3638
                     /created_by="User"
                     /modified_by="User"
                     /label="Infusion"
     primer_bind     3624..3707
                     /Sequence="GGGAGCCATATGAAGCAGTTGGAAGATAAGGTAGAAGAACTTCTGAG
                     CAAGAATTATCACCTTGAGAATGAAGTAGCCAGGCTT"
                     /Mismatches=0
                     /annotation_group="d644d9c3-cdbf-40d3-a464-92e646397545"
                     /label="RJ_00428Fa"
     misc_feature    complement(3624..3707)
                     /Sequence="AAGCCTGGCTACTTCATTCTCAAGGTGATAATTCTTGCTCAGAAGTT
                     CTTCTACCTTATCTTCCAACTGCTTCATATGGCTCCC"
                     /Mismatches=0
                     /annotation_group="d8e7f95b-8e60-4782-ab24-d01a31026206"
                     /label="RJ_00428Ra"
                     /note="Geneious type: primer_bind_reverse"
     sig_peptide     3633..3707
                     /created_by="User"
                     /modified_by="User"
                     /label="GCN4 Coiled-Coil"
     Gibson_Overhang 3693..3707
                     /created_by="User"
                     /label="Infusion"
     misc_feature    3708..4421
                     /created_by="User"
                     /modified_by="User"
                     /label="Cytoplasmic. {ECO:0000305}."
                     /note="Geneious type: Topological_domain"
     misc_difference 3708..3737
                     /created_by="User"
                     /modified_by="User"
                     /label="Library 1 Truncations"
     domain          <3708..3767
                     /created_by="User"
                     /label="HAMP. {ECO:0000255|PROSITE-ProRule:PRU00102}."
     primer_bind     3708..3728
                     /Mismatches=0
                     /Extension="GAAGTAGCCAGGCTT"
                     /created_by="primer3"
                     /annotation_group="12009385297014703630a27e-a92b-44a6-a979
                     -97477e3b50f5"
                     /%GC="57.1"
                     /Tm="60.4"
                     /Hairpin_Tm="52.0"
                     /Self_Dimer_Tm="None"
                     /Sequence="GTAAGGTCTGTAACCAGGGCG"
                     /label="RJ_00427Fa"
     domain          3738..3938
                     /created_by="User"
                     /label="DHp (A) Domain"
     domain          3789..4391
                     /created_by="User"
                     /label="Histidine kinase.
                     {ECO:0000255|PROSITE-ProRule:PRU00107}."
     ptm             3798..3800
                     /created_by="Ross"
                     /label="Phosphohistidine"
     motif           3801..3812
                     /created_by="User"
                     /modified_by="User"
                     /label="ExxT Form"
     misc_feature    3801..3803
                     /created_by="User"
                     /label="E/D --> A Eliminates Kinase (K-/P+, Willett2012)"
                     /note="Geneious type: mutagenesis_site"
     misc_feature    3810..3812
                     /created_by="User"
                     /label="T/N --> A Eliminates Phosphatase (K+/P-,
                     Willett2012)"
                     /note="Geneious type: mutagenesis_site"
     misc_feature    3930..3932
                     /created_by="User"
                     /modified_by="User"
                     /label="Y-->D Eliminates Phosphatase (K+/P-, Hsing1998)"
                     /note="Geneious type: mutagenesis_site"
     domain          3939..4421
                     /created_by="User"
                     /label="CA (B) Domain"
     misc_feature    complement(4073..4099)
                     /Sequence="TTGGCTACAGCTCTCTTAATACTCAAG"
                     /Hairpin_Tm="41.7"
                     /Tm="60.6"
                     /Self_Dimer_Tm="None"
                     /%GC="40.7"
                     /created_by="primer3"
                     /modified_by="User"
                     /label="RJ_00190Rc"
                     /note="Geneious type: primer_bind_reverse"
     misc_difference 4098..4100
                     /created_by="User"
                     /modified_by="User"
                     /label="Library 2: Library 1 w/ N-->K here"
     misc_feature    4098..4100
                     /created_by="User"
                     /modified_by="User"
                     /label="N-->K Eliminates Kinase (K-/P+, Hsing1998)"
                     /note="Geneious type: mutagenesis_site"
     primer_bind     4101..4121
                     /Sequence="ATGGTAGTCAATGCAGCTCGC"
                     /Hairpin_Tm="42.9"
                     /Tm="61.1"
                     /Self_Dimer_Tm="1.7"
                     /%GC="52.4"
                     /created_by="primer3"
                     /Extension="GAGAGCTGTAGCCAAG"
                     /modified_by="User"
                     /label="RJ_00189Fc"
     misc_feature    4239..4241
                     /created_by="User"
                     /label="F-->L Eliminates Kinase (K-/P+, Hsing1998)"
                     /note="Geneious type: mutagenesis_site"
     misc_feature    4275..4277
                     /created_by="User"
                     /modified_by="User"
                     /label="T-->K Eliminates Phosphatase (K+/P-, Hsing1998)"
                     /note="Geneious type: mutagenesis_site"
     misc_feature    complement(4406..4428)
                     /Mismatches=0
                     /Extension="TCGTGGTCTCA"
                     /created_by="primer3"
                     /annotation_group="352848524138022bd1e42eb-8530-428e-839b-
                     fc63a96ac442"
                     /%GC="47.8"
                     /Tm="61.3"
                     /Hairpin_Tm="41.9"
                     /Self_Dimer_Tm="None"
                     /Sequence="AAGCTCAACCCTCCTTTGTTGTC"
                     /label="RJ_00446Ra"
                     /note="Geneious type: primer_bind_reverse"
     gg_overhang     4425..4428
                     /created_by="User"
                     /label="pL0 G-3"
     3'UTR           4429..4448
                     /created_by="User"
                     /label="Inert"
     ligation        4449..4452
                     /label="Ligation"
     gg_overhang     4449..4452
                     /created_by="User"
                     /label="pL0 3-T"
     terminator      4453..4551
                     /created_by="User"
                     /modified_by="User"
                     /label="Synth Terminator"
     polyA_signal    4477..4482
                     /created_by="User"
                     /label="Poly-A Signal"
     polyA_signal    complement(4488..4493)
                     /created_by="User"
                     /label="Poly-A Signal"
ORIGIN      
        1 cgctggtcta atacccaatc tctcgtctta tccagatgtt ttatacgcct taattaatag
       61 ggataacagg gtaatatctt gccctgcacg aataccagcg accccttgcc caaatacttg
      121 ccgtgggcct cggcctgaga gccaaaacac ttgatgcgga agaagtcggt gcgctcctgc
      181 ttgtcgccgg catcgttgcg ccacatctag gatctgccag gaaccgtaaa aaggccgcgt
      241 tgctggcgtt tttccatagg ctccgccccc ctgacgagca tcacaaaaat cgacgctcaa
      301 gtcagaggtg gcgaaacccg acaggactat aaagatacca ggcgtttccc cctggaagct
      361 ccctcgtgcg ctctcctgtt ccgaccctgc cgcttaccgg atacctgtcc gcctttctcc
      421 cttcgggaag cgtggcgctt tctcatagct cacgctgtag gtatctcagt tcggtgtagg
      481 tcgttcgctc caagctgggc tgtgtgcacg aaccccccgt tcagcccgac cgctgcgcct
      541 tatccggtaa ctatcgtctt gagtccaacc cggtaagaca cgacttatcg ccactggcag
      601 cagccactgg taacaggatt agcagagcga ggtatgtagg cggtgctaca gagttcttga
      661 agtggtggcc taactacggc tacactagaa ggacagtatt tggtatctgc gctctgctga
      721 agccagttac cttcggaaaa agagttggta gctcttgatc cggcaaacaa accaccgctg
      781 gtagcggtgg tttttttgtt tgcaagcagc agattacgcg cagaaaaaaa ggatctcaag
      841 aagatccttt gatcttttct acggggtctg acgctcagtg gaacgaaaac tcacgttaag
      901 ggattttggt catgagatta tcaaaaagga tcttcaccta gatcctttta aattaaaaat
      961 gaagttttaa atcaatctaa agtatatatg agtaaacttg gtctgacagt taccaatgct
     1021 taatcagtga ggcacctatc tcagcgatct gtctatttcg ttcatccata gttgcctgac
     1081 tccccgtcgt gtagataact acgatacggg agggcttacc atctggcccc agtgctgcaa
     1141 tgataccgcg agaaccacgc tcaccggctc cagatttatc agcaataaac cagccagccg
     1201 gaagggccga gcgcagaagt ggtcctgcaa ctttatccgc ctccatccag tctattaatt
     1261 gttgccggga agctagagta agtagttcgc cagttaatag tttgcgcaac gttgttgcca
     1321 ttgctacagg catcgtggtg tcacgctcgt cgtttggtat ggcttcattc agctccggtt
     1381 cccaacgatc aaggcgagtt acatgatccc ccatgttgtg caaaaaagcg gttagctcct
     1441 tcggtcctcc gatcgttgtc agaagtaagt tggccgcagt gttatcactc atggttatgg
     1501 cagcactgca taattctctt actgtcatgc catccgtaag atgcttttct gtgactggtg
     1561 agtactcaac caagtcattc tgagaatagt gtatgcggcg accgagttgc tcttgcccgg
     1621 cgtcaatacg ggataatacc gcgccacata gcagaacttt aaaagtgctc atcattggaa
     1681 aacgttcttc ggggcgaaaa ctctcaagga tcttaccgct gttgagatcc agttcgatgt
     1741 aacccactcg tgcacccaac tgatcttcag catcttttac tttcaccagc gtttctgggt
     1801 gagcaaaaac aggaaggcaa aatgccgcaa aaaagggaat aagggcgaca cggaaatgtt
     1861 gaatactcat actcttcctt tttcaatatt attgaagcat ttatcagggt tattgtctca
     1921 tgagcggata catatttgaa tgtatttaga aaaataaaca aataggggtt ccgcgcacga
     1981 attggccagc gctgcattac cctgttatcc ctaaccggtg cgtttttatg cttgtagtat
     2041 tgtataatgt ttttaagatc cggaggccac ctttggtctt gacattcact aaggagtggg
     2101 cctggaataa aaccagaaat ccccattctc agtctgcccc aagccctcca attccgaggg
     2161 cgctgtatgt ataagctcgg gcaggcaaaa gtcgactgtg agaacacgcc agcagagggc
     2221 gctgtggccc catcagtccc tgcccactga actctccaga aggaaaagcg gcaaggatgc
     2281 aaacaagaaa atcagaccag actgggagtc tagaccctgc gtcccacgcg gtcccaccat
     2341 ggcttcctct ttggaatttt cagggggacc caggaagact gacaccgctg attactttaa
     2401 ttggctccgg tgcccgtcag tgggcagagc gcacatcgcc cacagtcccc gagaagttgt
     2461 ggggaggggt cggcaattga accggtgcct agagaaggtg gcgcggggta aactgggaaa
     2521 gtgatgtcgt gtactggctc cgcctttttc ccgagggtgg gggagaaccg tatataagtg
     2581 cagtagtcgc cgtgaacgtt ctttttcgca acgggtttgc cgccagaaca caggtaagtg
     2641 ccgtgtgtgg ttcccgcggg cctggcctct ttacgggtta tggcccttgc gtgccttgaa
     2701 ttacttccac ctggctgcag tacgtgattc ttgatcccga gcttcgggtt ggaagtgggt
     2761 gggagagttc gaggccttgc gcttaaggag ccccttcgcc tcgtgcttga gttgaggcct
     2821 ggcctgggcg ctggggccgc cgcgtgcgaa tctggtggca ccttcgcgcc tgtctcgctg
     2881 ctttcgataa gtctctagcc atttaaaatt tttgatgacc tgctgcgacg ctttttttct
     2941 ggcaagatag tcttgtaaat gcgggccaag atctgcacac tggtatttcg gtttttgggg
     3001 ccgcgggcgg cgacggggcc cgtgcgtccc agcgcacatg ttcggcgagg cggggcctgc
     3061 gagcgcggcc accgagaatc ggacgggggt agtctcaagc tggccggcct gctctggtgc
     3121 ctggcctcgc gccgccgtgt atcgccccgc cctgggcggc aaggctggcc cggtcggcac
     3181 cagttgcgtg agcggaaaga tggccgcttc ccggccctgc tgcagggagc tcaaaatgga
     3241 ggacgcggcg ctcgggagag cgggcgggtg agtcacccac acaaaggaaa agggcctttc
     3301 cgtcctcagc cgtcgcttca tgtgactcca cggagtaccg ggcgccgtcc aggcacctcg
     3361 attagttctc gagcttttgg agtacgtcgt ctttaggttg gggggagggg ttttatgcga
     3421 tggagtttcc ccacactgag tgggtggaga ctgaagttag gccagcttgg cacttgatgt
     3481 aattctcctt ggaatttgcc ctttttgagt ttggatcttg gttcattctc aagcctcaga
     3541 cagtggttca aagttttttt cttccatttc aggtggatcc caagggcaga taagtttgta
     3601 caaaaaagag aggtgccacc atggggagcc atatgaagca gttggaagat aaggtagaag
     3661 aacttctgag caagaattat caccttgaga atgaagtagc caggcttgta aggtctgtaa
     3721 ccagggcgtt caatcacatg gccgcgggtg tcaagcaact cgcggacgac agaactctgt
     3781 tgatggcggg agtctcccac gacctgagaa cacccctgac gcgaataagg ttggcaacgg
     3841 aaatgatgtc tgagcaggat gggtacctcg cggaatcaat taacaaagac atcgaagagt
     3901 gcaacgcgat aattgagcag tttattgact accttcggac tggacaggag atgcccatgg
     3961 aaatggcgga tctgaacgca gttctcggcg aggtaattgc tgcagagtcc gggtacgaga
     4021 gagagatcga gacagccctc tatccgggct ctatcgaggt taaaatgcac cccttgagta
     4081 ttaagagagc tgtagccaag atggtagtca atgcagctcg ctacgggaat ggttggatca
     4141 aagttagttc cgggaccgaa ccgaatagag catggtttca ggttgaagat gatggccccg
     4201 gtatcgcgcc agagcaacga aaacatcttt tccaaccgtt tgtacgagga gattcagcac
     4261 gcacaatttc agggactggt ctgggactag cgatagttca gagaattgtt gacaatcata
     4321 acggtatgct tgagctggga acctccgaaa ggggtggttt gtctattcga gcctggttgc
     4381 ccgttccagt gaccagagcc caggggacaa caaaggaggg ttgagcttcc actggattgt
     4441 acaattacca actgatctag aaccggtcat ggccgcaata aaatatcttt attttcatta
     4501 catctgtgtg ttggtttttt gtgtgttcga actagatgct gtcgaccgat g
//
