# Supplementary material for: Robust and tunable signal processing in mammalian cells via engineered covalent modification cycles
Source: bioRxiv preprint, doi:10.1101/2021.03.30.437779, version 2 (2021-07-19)
Supplement: Supplementary Data [file 437779_file03.zip › Plasmids - Experiments/tRJ_L2.10.gb]

LOCUS       tRJ_L2.10               4524 bp    DNA     circular UNK 30-MAR-2021
DEFINITION  [S2-3] E1_hEF1a_Inert_GCN4-EnvZm3t10_Inert_Synth pA.
ACCESSION   tRJ_00221
KEYWORDS    .
SOURCE      .
  ORGANISM  .
FEATURES             Location/Qualifiers
     Gibson_Overhang 5..49
                     /created_by="User"
                     /modified_by="User"
                     /label="pL1 S3"
     rep_origin      96..205
                     /ApEinfo_fwdcolor="cyan"
                     /ApEinfo_graphicformat="arrow_data {{0 1 2 0 0 -1} {} 0}
                     width 5 offset 0"
                     /ApEinfo_revcolor="green"
                     /label="RK2 trfa"
     misc_feature    complement(202..221)
                     /Mismatches=0
                     /created_by="primer3"
                     /annotation_group="1201005675867976ff585351-f1a6-4969-9466
                     -26a640ddf426"
                     /%GC="55.0"
                     /Tm="57.2"
                     /Hairpin_Tm="36.6"
                     /Self_Dimer_Tm="17.9"
                     /Sequence="CCTGGCAGATCCTAGATGTG"
                     /label="JH1030R"
                     /note="Geneious type: primer_bind_reverse"
     rep_origin      233..915
                     /ApEinfo_fwdcolor="gray50"
                     /ApEinfo_graphicformat="arrow_data {{0 1 2 0 0 -1} {} 0}
                     width 5 offset 0"
                     /ApEinfo_revcolor="gray50"
                     /modified_by="jones"
                     /label="ColE1 origin"
     CDS             complement(1010..1870)
                     /created_by="User"
                     /label="AmpR"
     primer_bind     1701..1721
                     /%GC="52.4"
                     /Hairpin_Tm="34.7"
                     /Mismatches=0
                     /Self_Dimer_Tm="None"
                     /Sequence="CTCTCAAGGATCTTACCGCTG"
                     /Tm="57.9"
                     /annotation_group="1201101220349394800f70ef-826f-417a-abc8
                     -1243df1d44be"
                     /created_by="primer3"
                     /label="JH1030F"
     motif           complement(1871..1884)
                     /created_by="User"
                     /label="RBS"
     primer_bind     1905..1925
                     /Mismatches=0
                     /created_by="primer3"
                     /annotation_group="1201005732115699377a250b-a78c-4d97-b007
                     -ac2cd897f3d4"
                     /%GC="47.6"
                     /Tm="56.4"
                     /Hairpin_Tm="None"
                     /Self_Dimer_Tm="13.2"
                     /Sequence="CAGGGTTATTGTCTCATGAGC"
                     /label="JH856R"
     Gibson_Overhang 2017..2061
                     /created_by="User"
                     /modified_by="User"
                     /label="pL1 S2"
     gg_overhang     2062..2065
                     /created_by="User"
                     /label="pL0 I"
     Insulator       2066..2392
                     /created_by="User"
                     /label="E1 Insulator"
     protein_bind    2144..2148
                     /created_by="User"
                     /label="CTCF Bind (Short)"
     protein_bind    complement(2156..2160)
                     /created_by="User"
                     /label="CTCF Bind (Short)"
     protein_bind    complement(2215..2219)
                     /created_by="User"
                     /label="CTCF Bind (Short)"
     ligation        2393..2396
                     /label="Ligation"
     gg_overhang     2393..2396
                     /created_by="User"
                     /label="pL0 I-P"
     promoter        2401..2633
                     /modified_by="User"
                     /label="hEF1a Promoter"
     Enhancer        2430..2691
                     /created_by="User"
                     /label="CpG Island"
     promoter        2565..2570
                     /created_by="User"
                     /label="BRE-like"
     promoter        2571..2577
                     /created_by="User"
                     /label="TATA Box"
     misc_RNA        2601
                     /created_by="User"
                     /label="+1 Site"
     misc_feature    complement(2615..2633)
                     /%GC="57.9"
                     /Hairpin_Tm="None"
                     /Self_Dimer_Tm="21.5"
                     /Sequence="CTGTGTTCTGGCGGCAAAC"
                     /Tm="60.0"
                     /created_by="primer3"
                     /label="RJ_00293Ra"
                     /note="Geneious type: primer_bind_reverse"
     intron          2631..2639
                     /created_by="User"
                     /modified_by="User"
                     /label="U2 Splice Donor"
     primer_bind     2631..2649
                     /%GC="57.9"
                     /Extension="CTGTGGTCTCACAGA"
                     /Hairpin_Tm="None"
                     /Self_Dimer_Tm="None"
                     /Sequence="CAGGTAAGTGCCGTGTGTG"
                     /Tm="58.8"
                     /created_by="primer3"
                     /modified_by="User"
                     /label="RJ_00296Fa"
     misc_RNA        2633..2634
                     /created_by="User"
                     /label="Cut"
     intron          2634..3572
                     /created_by="User"
                     /label="hEF1a First Intron"
     Enhancer        2797..2886
                     /created_by="User"
                     /label="CpG Island"
     Enhancer        2989..3389
                     /created_by="User"
                     /label="CpG Island"
     protein_bind    2989..3003
                     /created_by="User"
                     /label="Gal4 Close Match (15)"
     protein_bind    3004..3022
                     /created_by="User"
                     /label="Gal4 Close Match (19)"
     protein_bind    3005..3010
                     /created_by="User"
                     /label="SP1 Binding Site"
     protein_bind    3008..3022
                     /created_by="User"
                     /label="Gal4 Close Match (15)"
     protein_bind    complement(3147..3152)
                     /created_by="User"
                     /label="SP1 Binding Site"
     protein_bind    3154..3159
                     /created_by="User"
                     /label="SP1 Binding Site"
     protein_bind    3157..3172
                     /created_by="User"
                     /label="Gal4 Close Match (16)"
     protein_bind    3262..3267
                     /created_by="User"
                     /label="SP1 Binding Site"
     misc_RNA        3267..3268
                     /created_by="User"
                     /modified_by="User"
                     /label="Putative Cut"
     protein_bind    3269..3275
                     /created_by="User"
                     /label="AP-1 Binding Site"
     protein_bind    3331..3347
                     /created_by="User"
                     /label="Gal4 Close Match"
     protein_bind    complement(3422..3431)
                     /created_by="User"
                     /label="NFkB Binding Site"
     intron          3537..3541
                     /created_by="User"
                     /modified_by="User"
                     /label="U2 Branch Point-like"
     intron          3554..3569
                     /created_by="User"
                     /label="Poly-Y Tract"
     misc_feature    complement(3561..3586)
                     /%GC="53.8"
                     /Extension="AATGGTCTCATCTG"
                     /Hairpin_Tm="49.1"
                     /Self_Dimer_Tm="5.6"
                     /Sequence="CCCTTGGGATCCACCTGAAATGGAAG"
                     /Tm="65.2"
                     /created_by="primer3"
                     /modified_by="User"
                     /label="7.21"
                     /note="Geneious type: primer_bind_reverse"
     misc_feature    complement(3561..3581)
                     /%GC="52.4"
                     /Extension="TCGTGGTCTCAACCT"
                     /Hairpin_Tm="49.1"
                     /Self_Dimer_Tm="15.2"
                     /Sequence="GGGATCCACCTGAAATGGAAG"
                     /Tm="58.3"
                     /created_by="primer3"
                     /modified_by="User"
                     /label="RJ_00296Ra"
                     /note="Geneious type: primer_bind_reverse"
     intron          3570..3573
                     /created_by="User"
                     /modified_by="User"
                     /label="U2 Splice Acceptor"
     misc_RNA        3572..3573
                     /created_by="User"
                     /label="Cut"
     5'UTR           3573..3586
                     /created_by="User"
                     /label="hEF1a 5'UTR"
     gg_overhang     3587..3590
                     /ApEinfo_fwdcolor="pink"
                     /ApEinfo_graphicformat="arrow_data {{0 1 2 0 0 -1} {} 0}
                     width 5 offset 0"
                     /ApEinfo_revcolor="pink"
                     /created_by="User"
                     /label="pL0 P-5 v2"
     5'UTR           3591..3610
                     /ApEinfo_fwdcolor="pink"
                     /ApEinfo_graphicformat="arrow_data {{0 1 2 0 0 -1} {} 0}
                     width 5 offset 0"
                     /ApEinfo_revcolor="pink"
                     /created_by="User"
                     /label="Inert"
     misc_feature    complement(3601..3623)
                     /Mismatches=0
                     /Extension="CTTCATATGGCTCCC"
                     /created_by="primer3"
                     /annotation_group="12009377870844804d62d3ca-43c2-4427-80cf
                     -9447fb23491a"
                     /%GC="47.8"
                     /Tm="60.6"
                     /Hairpin_Tm="39.9"
                     /Self_Dimer_Tm="15.0"
                     /Sequence="CATGGTGGCACCTCTCTTTTTTG"
                     /label="RJ_00427Ra"
                     /note="Geneious type: primer_bind_reverse"
     ligation        3611..3614
                     /label="Ligation"
     Gg_overhang     3611..3614
                     /created_by="User"
                     /label="pL0 5-G"
     primer_bind     3611..3626
                     /Mismatches=0
                     /Extension="CTGTGGTCTCA"
                     /created_by="primer3"
                     /annotation_group="35284846169725281527d18-390b-45f7-bc88-
                     52a14b2c10ed"
                     /%GC="68.8"
                     /Tm="58.3"
                     /Hairpin_Tm="42.3"
                     /Self_Dimer_Tm="15.4"
                     /Sequence="AGGTGCCACCATGGGG"
                     /label="RJ_00446Fa"
     motif           3615..3620
                     /created_by="User"
                     /modified_by="User"
                     /label="Kozak"
     CDS             3621..4397
                     /created_by="User"
                     /modified_by="jones"
                     /label="GCN4-EnvZm3t10"
     Gibson_Overhang 3624..3638
                     /created_by="User"
                     /modified_by="User"
                     /label="Infusion"
     primer_bind     3624..3707
                     /Sequence="GGGAGCCATATGAAGCAGTTGGAAGATAAGGTAGAAGAACTTCTGAG
                     CAAGAATTATCACCTTGAGAATGAAGTAGCCAGGCTT"
                     /Mismatches=0
                     /annotation_group="d644d9c3-cdbf-40d3-a464-92e646397545"
                     /label="RJ_00428Fa"
     misc_feature    complement(3624..3707)
                     /Sequence="AAGCCTGGCTACTTCATTCTCAAGGTGATAATTCTTGCTCAGAAGTT
                     CTTCTACCTTATCTTCCAACTGCTTCATATGGCTCCC"
                     /Mismatches=0
                     /annotation_group="d8e7f95b-8e60-4782-ab24-d01a31026206"
                     /label="RJ_00428Ra"
                     /note="Geneious type: primer_bind_reverse"
     sig_peptide     3633..3707
                     /created_by="User"
                     /modified_by="User"
                     /label="GCN4 Coiled-Coil"
     Gibson_Overhang 3693..3707
                     /created_by="User"
                     /label="Infusion"
     misc_feature    3708..4394
                     /created_by="User"
                     /modified_by="User"
                     /label="Cytoplasmic. {ECO:0000305}."
                     /note="Geneious type: Topological_domain"
     misc_difference 3708..3710
                     /created_by="User"
                     /modified_by="User"
                     /label="Library 1 Truncations"
     domain          <3708..3740
                     /created_by="User"
                     /label="HAMP. {ECO:0000255|PROSITE-ProRule:PRU00102}."
     primer_bind     3708..3723
                     /Mismatches=0
                     /Extension="GAAGTAGCCAGGCTT"
                     /created_by="primer3"
                     /annotation_group="1200937890431628f7c7158d-67be-4583-8ae0
                     -1d1a00281861"
                     /%GC="75.0"
                     /Tm="61.3"
                     /Hairpin_Tm="None"
                     /Self_Dimer_Tm="21.9"
                     /Sequence="CACATGGCCGCGGGTG"
                     /label="RJ_00427Fj"
     domain          3711..3911
                     /created_by="User"
                     /label="DHp (A) Domain"
     domain          3762..4364
                     /created_by="User"
                     /label="Histidine kinase.
                     {ECO:0000255|PROSITE-ProRule:PRU00107}."
     ptm             3771..3773
                     /created_by="Ross"
                     /label="Phosphohistidine"
     motif           3774..3785
                     /created_by="User"
                     /modified_by="User"
                     /label="ExxT Form"
     misc_feature    3774..3776
                     /created_by="User"
                     /label="E/D --> A Eliminates Kinase (K-/P+, Willett2012)"
                     /note="Geneious type: mutagenesis_site"
     misc_feature    3783..3785
                     /created_by="User"
                     /label="T/N --> A Eliminates Phosphatase (K+/P-,
                     Willett2012)"
                     /note="Geneious type: mutagenesis_site"
     misc_feature    3903..3905
                     /created_by="User"
                     /modified_by="User"
                     /label="Y-->D Eliminates Phosphatase (K+/P-, Hsing1998)"
                     /note="Geneious type: mutagenesis_site"
     domain          3912..4394
                     /created_by="User"
                     /label="CA (B) Domain"
     misc_feature    complement(4046..4072)
                     /Sequence="TTGGCTACAGCTCTCTTAATACTCAAG"
                     /Hairpin_Tm="41.7"
                     /Tm="60.6"
                     /Self_Dimer_Tm="None"
                     /%GC="40.7"
                     /created_by="primer3"
                     /modified_by="User"
                     /label="RJ_00190Rc"
                     /note="Geneious type: primer_bind_reverse"
     misc_difference 4071..4073
                     /created_by="User"
                     /modified_by="User"
                     /label="Library 2: Library 1 w/ N-->K here"
     misc_feature    4071..4073
                     /created_by="User"
                     /modified_by="User"
                     /label="N-->K Eliminates Kinase (K-/P+, Hsing1998)"
                     /note="Geneious type: mutagenesis_site"
     primer_bind     4074..4094
                     /Sequence="ATGGTAGTCAATGCAGCTCGC"
                     /Hairpin_Tm="42.9"
                     /Tm="61.1"
                     /Self_Dimer_Tm="1.7"
                     /%GC="52.4"
                     /created_by="primer3"
                     /Extension="GAGAGCTGTAGCCAAG"
                     /modified_by="User"
                     /label="RJ_00189Fc"
     misc_feature    4212..4214
                     /created_by="User"
                     /label="F-->L Eliminates Kinase (K-/P+, Hsing1998)"
                     /note="Geneious type: mutagenesis_site"
     misc_feature    4248..4250
                     /created_by="User"
                     /modified_by="User"
                     /label="T-->K Eliminates Phosphatase (K+/P-, Hsing1998)"
                     /note="Geneious type: mutagenesis_site"
     misc_feature    complement(4379..4401)
                     /Mismatches=0
                     /Extension="TCGTGGTCTCA"
                     /created_by="primer3"
                     /annotation_group="352848524138022bd1e42eb-8530-428e-839b-
                     fc63a96ac442"
                     /%GC="47.8"
                     /Tm="61.3"
                     /Hairpin_Tm="41.9"
                     /Self_Dimer_Tm="None"
                     /Sequence="AAGCTCAACCCTCCTTTGTTGTC"
                     /label="RJ_00446Ra"
                     /note="Geneious type: primer_bind_reverse"
     gg_overhang     4398..4401
                     /created_by="User"
                     /label="pL0 G-3"
     3'UTR           4402..4421
                     /created_by="User"
                     /label="Inert"
     ligation        4422..4425
                     /label="Ligation"
     gg_overhang     4422..4425
                     /created_by="User"
                     /label="pL0 3-T"
     terminator      4426..4524
                     /created_by="User"
                     /modified_by="User"
                     /label="Synth Terminator"
     polyA_signal    4450..4455
                     /created_by="User"
                     /label="Poly-A Signal"
     polyA_signal    complement(4461..4466)
                     /created_by="User"
                     /label="Poly-A Signal"
ORIGIN      
        1 cgctggtcta atacccaatc tctcgtctta tccagatgtt ttatacgcct taattaatag
       61 ggataacagg gtaatatctt gccctgcacg aataccagcg accccttgcc caaatacttg
      121 ccgtgggcct cggcctgaga gccaaaacac ttgatgcgga agaagtcggt gcgctcctgc
      181 ttgtcgccgg catcgttgcg ccacatctag gatctgccag gaaccgtaaa aaggccgcgt
      241 tgctggcgtt tttccatagg ctccgccccc ctgacgagca tcacaaaaat cgacgctcaa
      301 gtcagaggtg gcgaaacccg acaggactat aaagatacca ggcgtttccc cctggaagct
      361 ccctcgtgcg ctctcctgtt ccgaccctgc cgcttaccgg atacctgtcc gcctttctcc
      421 cttcgggaag cgtggcgctt tctcatagct cacgctgtag gtatctcagt tcggtgtagg
      481 tcgttcgctc caagctgggc tgtgtgcacg aaccccccgt tcagcccgac cgctgcgcct
      541 tatccggtaa ctatcgtctt gagtccaacc cggtaagaca cgacttatcg ccactggcag
      601 cagccactgg taacaggatt agcagagcga ggtatgtagg cggtgctaca gagttcttga
      661 agtggtggcc taactacggc tacactagaa ggacagtatt tggtatctgc gctctgctga
      721 agccagttac cttcggaaaa agagttggta gctcttgatc cggcaaacaa accaccgctg
      781 gtagcggtgg tttttttgtt tgcaagcagc agattacgcg cagaaaaaaa ggatctcaag
      841 aagatccttt gatcttttct acggggtctg acgctcagtg gaacgaaaac tcacgttaag
      901 ggattttggt catgagatta tcaaaaagga tcttcaccta gatcctttta aattaaaaat
      961 gaagttttaa atcaatctaa agtatatatg agtaaacttg gtctgacagt taccaatgct
     1021 taatcagtga ggcacctatc tcagcgatct gtctatttcg ttcatccata gttgcctgac
     1081 tccccgtcgt gtagataact acgatacggg agggcttacc atctggcccc agtgctgcaa
     1141 tgataccgcg agaaccacgc tcaccggctc cagatttatc agcaataaac cagccagccg
     1201 gaagggccga gcgcagaagt ggtcctgcaa ctttatccgc ctccatccag tctattaatt
     1261 gttgccggga agctagagta agtagttcgc cagttaatag tttgcgcaac gttgttgcca
     1321 ttgctacagg catcgtggtg tcacgctcgt cgtttggtat ggcttcattc agctccggtt
     1381 cccaacgatc aaggcgagtt acatgatccc ccatgttgtg caaaaaagcg gttagctcct
     1441 tcggtcctcc gatcgttgtc agaagtaagt tggccgcagt gttatcactc atggttatgg
     1501 cagcactgca taattctctt actgtcatgc catccgtaag atgcttttct gtgactggtg
     1561 agtactcaac caagtcattc tgagaatagt gtatgcggcg accgagttgc tcttgcccgg
     1621 cgtcaatacg ggataatacc gcgccacata gcagaacttt aaaagtgctc atcattggaa
     1681 aacgttcttc ggggcgaaaa ctctcaagga tcttaccgct gttgagatcc agttcgatgt
     1741 aacccactcg tgcacccaac tgatcttcag catcttttac tttcaccagc gtttctgggt
     1801 gagcaaaaac aggaaggcaa aatgccgcaa aaaagggaat aagggcgaca cggaaatgtt
     1861 gaatactcat actcttcctt tttcaatatt attgaagcat ttatcagggt tattgtctca
     1921 tgagcggata catatttgaa tgtatttaga aaaataaaca aataggggtt ccgcgcacga
     1981 attggccagc gctgcattac cctgttatcc ctaaccggtg cgtttttatg cttgtagtat
     2041 tgtataatgt ttttaagatc cggaggccac ctttggtctt gacattcact aaggagtggg
     2101 cctggaataa aaccagaaat ccccattctc agtctgcccc aagccctcca attccgaggg
     2161 cgctgtatgt ataagctcgg gcaggcaaaa gtcgactgtg agaacacgcc agcagagggc
     2221 gctgtggccc catcagtccc tgcccactga actctccaga aggaaaagcg gcaaggatgc
     2281 aaacaagaaa atcagaccag actgggagtc tagaccctgc gtcccacgcg gtcccaccat
     2341 ggcttcctct ttggaatttt cagggggacc caggaagact gacaccgctg attactttaa
     2401 ttggctccgg tgcccgtcag tgggcagagc gcacatcgcc cacagtcccc gagaagttgt
     2461 ggggaggggt cggcaattga accggtgcct agagaaggtg gcgcggggta aactgggaaa
     2521 gtgatgtcgt gtactggctc cgcctttttc ccgagggtgg gggagaaccg tatataagtg
     2581 cagtagtcgc cgtgaacgtt ctttttcgca acgggtttgc cgccagaaca caggtaagtg
     2641 ccgtgtgtgg ttcccgcggg cctggcctct ttacgggtta tggcccttgc gtgccttgaa
     2701 ttacttccac ctggctgcag tacgtgattc ttgatcccga gcttcgggtt ggaagtgggt
     2761 gggagagttc gaggccttgc gcttaaggag ccccttcgcc tcgtgcttga gttgaggcct
     2821 ggcctgggcg ctggggccgc cgcgtgcgaa tctggtggca ccttcgcgcc tgtctcgctg
     2881 ctttcgataa gtctctagcc atttaaaatt tttgatgacc tgctgcgacg ctttttttct
     2941 ggcaagatag tcttgtaaat gcgggccaag atctgcacac tggtatttcg gtttttgggg
     3001 ccgcgggcgg cgacggggcc cgtgcgtccc agcgcacatg ttcggcgagg cggggcctgc
     3061 gagcgcggcc accgagaatc ggacgggggt agtctcaagc tggccggcct gctctggtgc
     3121 ctggcctcgc gccgccgtgt atcgccccgc cctgggcggc aaggctggcc cggtcggcac
     3181 cagttgcgtg agcggaaaga tggccgcttc ccggccctgc tgcagggagc tcaaaatgga
     3241 ggacgcggcg ctcgggagag cgggcgggtg agtcacccac acaaaggaaa agggcctttc
     3301 cgtcctcagc cgtcgcttca tgtgactcca cggagtaccg ggcgccgtcc aggcacctcg
     3361 attagttctc gagcttttgg agtacgtcgt ctttaggttg gggggagggg ttttatgcga
     3421 tggagtttcc ccacactgag tgggtggaga ctgaagttag gccagcttgg cacttgatgt
     3481 aattctcctt ggaatttgcc ctttttgagt ttggatcttg gttcattctc aagcctcaga
     3541 cagtggttca aagttttttt cttccatttc aggtggatcc caagggcaga taagtttgta
     3601 caaaaaagag aggtgccacc atggggagcc atatgaagca gttggaagat aaggtagaag
     3661 aacttctgag caagaattat caccttgaga atgaagtagc caggcttcac atggccgcgg
     3721 gtgtcaagca actcgcggac gacagaactc tgttgatggc gggagtctcc cacgacctga
     3781 gaacacccct gacgcgaata aggttggcaa cggaaatgat gtctgagcag gatgggtacc
     3841 tcgcggaatc aattaacaaa gacatcgaag agtgcaacgc gataattgag cagtttattg
     3901 actaccttcg gactggacag gagatgccca tggaaatggc ggatctgaac gcagttctcg
     3961 gcgaggtaat tgctgcagag tccgggtacg agagagagat cgagacagcc ctctatccgg
     4021 gctctatcga ggttaaaatg caccccttga gtattaagag agctgtagcc aagatggtag
     4081 tcaatgcagc tcgctacggg aatggttgga tcaaagttag ttccgggacc gaaccgaata
     4141 gagcatggtt tcaggttgaa gatgatggcc ccggtatcgc gccagagcaa cgaaaacatc
     4201 ttttccaacc gtttgtacga ggagattcag cacgcacaat ttcagggact ggtctgggac
     4261 tagcgatagt tcagagaatt gttgacaatc ataacggtat gcttgagctg ggaacctccg
     4321 aaaggggtgg tttgtctatt cgagcctggt tgcccgttcc agtgaccaga gcccagggga
     4381 caacaaagga gggttgagct tccactggat tgtacaatta ccaactgatc tagaaccggt
     4441 catggccgca ataaaatatc tttattttca ttacatctgt gtgttggttt tttgtgtgtt
     4501 cgaactagat gctgtcgacc gatg
//
