# Supplementary material for: Robust and tunable signal processing in mammalian cells via engineered covalent modification cycles
Source: bioRxiv preprint, doi:10.1101/2021.03.30.437779, version 2 (2021-07-19)
Supplement: Supplementary Data [file 437779_file03.zip › Plasmids - Experiments/tRJ_L2.2.gb]

LOCUS       tRJ_L2.2                4548 bp    DNA     circular UNK 30-MAR-2021
DEFINITION  [S2-3] E1_hEF1a_Inert_GCN4-EnvZm3t2_Inert_Synth pA.
ACCESSION   tRJ_00221
KEYWORDS    .
SOURCE      .
  ORGANISM  .
FEATURES             Location/Qualifiers
     Gibson_Overhang 5..49
                     /created_by="User"
                     /modified_by="User"
                     /label="pL1 S3"
     rep_origin      96..205
                     /ApEinfo_fwdcolor="cyan"
                     /ApEinfo_graphicformat="arrow_data {{0 1 2 0 0 -1} {} 0}
                     width 5 offset 0"
                     /ApEinfo_revcolor="green"
                     /label="RK2 trfa"
     misc_feature    complement(202..221)
                     /Mismatches=0
                     /created_by="primer3"
                     /annotation_group="1201005675867976ff585351-f1a6-4969-9466
                     -26a640ddf426"
                     /%GC="55.0"
                     /Tm="57.2"
                     /Hairpin_Tm="36.6"
                     /Self_Dimer_Tm="17.9"
                     /Sequence="CCTGGCAGATCCTAGATGTG"
                     /label="JH1030R"
                     /note="Geneious type: primer_bind_reverse"
     rep_origin      233..915
                     /ApEinfo_fwdcolor="gray50"
                     /ApEinfo_graphicformat="arrow_data {{0 1 2 0 0 -1} {} 0}
                     width 5 offset 0"
                     /ApEinfo_revcolor="gray50"
                     /modified_by="jones"
                     /label="ColE1 origin"
     CDS             complement(1010..1870)
                     /created_by="User"
                     /label="AmpR"
     primer_bind     1701..1721
                     /%GC="52.4"
                     /Hairpin_Tm="34.7"
                     /Mismatches=0
                     /Self_Dimer_Tm="None"
                     /Sequence="CTCTCAAGGATCTTACCGCTG"
                     /Tm="57.9"
                     /annotation_group="1201101220349394800f70ef-826f-417a-abc8
                     -1243df1d44be"
                     /created_by="primer3"
                     /label="JH1030F"
     motif           complement(1871..1884)
                     /created_by="User"
                     /label="RBS"
     primer_bind     1905..1925
                     /Mismatches=0
                     /created_by="primer3"
                     /annotation_group="1201005732115699377a250b-a78c-4d97-b007
                     -ac2cd897f3d4"
                     /%GC="47.6"
                     /Tm="56.4"
                     /Hairpin_Tm="None"
                     /Self_Dimer_Tm="13.2"
                     /Sequence="CAGGGTTATTGTCTCATGAGC"
                     /label="JH856R"
     Gibson_Overhang 2017..2061
                     /created_by="User"
                     /modified_by="User"
                     /label="pL1 S2"
     gg_overhang     2062..2065
                     /created_by="User"
                     /label="pL0 I"
     Insulator       2066..2392
                     /created_by="User"
                     /label="E1 Insulator"
     protein_bind    2144..2148
                     /created_by="User"
                     /label="CTCF Bind (Short)"
     protein_bind    complement(2156..2160)
                     /created_by="User"
                     /label="CTCF Bind (Short)"
     protein_bind    complement(2215..2219)
                     /created_by="User"
                     /label="CTCF Bind (Short)"
     ligation        2393..2396
                     /label="Ligation"
     gg_overhang     2393..2396
                     /created_by="User"
                     /label="pL0 I-P"
     promoter        2401..2633
                     /modified_by="User"
                     /label="hEF1a Promoter"
     Enhancer        2430..2691
                     /created_by="User"
                     /label="CpG Island"
     promoter        2565..2570
                     /created_by="User"
                     /label="BRE-like"
     promoter        2571..2577
                     /created_by="User"
                     /label="TATA Box"
     misc_RNA        2601
                     /created_by="User"
                     /label="+1 Site"
     misc_feature    complement(2615..2633)
                     /%GC="57.9"
                     /Hairpin_Tm="None"
                     /Self_Dimer_Tm="21.5"
                     /Sequence="CTGTGTTCTGGCGGCAAAC"
                     /Tm="60.0"
                     /created_by="primer3"
                     /label="RJ_00293Ra"
                     /note="Geneious type: primer_bind_reverse"
     intron          2631..2639
                     /created_by="User"
                     /modified_by="User"
                     /label="U2 Splice Donor"
     primer_bind     2631..2649
                     /%GC="57.9"
                     /Extension="CTGTGGTCTCACAGA"
                     /Hairpin_Tm="None"
                     /Self_Dimer_Tm="None"
                     /Sequence="CAGGTAAGTGCCGTGTGTG"
                     /Tm="58.8"
                     /created_by="primer3"
                     /modified_by="User"
                     /label="RJ_00296Fa"
     misc_RNA        2633..2634
                     /created_by="User"
                     /label="Cut"
     intron          2634..3572
                     /created_by="User"
                     /label="hEF1a First Intron"
     Enhancer        2797..2886
                     /created_by="User"
                     /label="CpG Island"
     Enhancer        2989..3389
                     /created_by="User"
                     /label="CpG Island"
     protein_bind    2989..3003
                     /created_by="User"
                     /label="Gal4 Close Match (15)"
     protein_bind    3004..3022
                     /created_by="User"
                     /label="Gal4 Close Match (19)"
     protein_bind    3005..3010
                     /created_by="User"
                     /label="SP1 Binding Site"
     protein_bind    3008..3022
                     /created_by="User"
                     /label="Gal4 Close Match (15)"
     protein_bind    complement(3147..3152)
                     /created_by="User"
                     /label="SP1 Binding Site"
     protein_bind    3154..3159
                     /created_by="User"
                     /label="SP1 Binding Site"
     protein_bind    3157..3172
                     /created_by="User"
                     /label="Gal4 Close Match (16)"
     protein_bind    3262..3267
                     /created_by="User"
                     /label="SP1 Binding Site"
     misc_RNA        3267..3268
                     /created_by="User"
                     /modified_by="User"
                     /label="Putative Cut"
     protein_bind    3269..3275
                     /created_by="User"
                     /label="AP-1 Binding Site"
     protein_bind    3331..3347
                     /created_by="User"
                     /label="Gal4 Close Match"
     protein_bind    complement(3422..3431)
                     /created_by="User"
                     /label="NFkB Binding Site"
     intron          3537..3541
                     /created_by="User"
                     /modified_by="User"
                     /label="U2 Branch Point-like"
     intron          3554..3569
                     /created_by="User"
                     /label="Poly-Y Tract"
     misc_feature    complement(3561..3586)
                     /%GC="53.8"
                     /Extension="AATGGTCTCATCTG"
                     /Hairpin_Tm="49.1"
                     /Self_Dimer_Tm="5.6"
                     /Sequence="CCCTTGGGATCCACCTGAAATGGAAG"
                     /Tm="65.2"
                     /created_by="primer3"
                     /modified_by="User"
                     /label="7.21"
                     /note="Geneious type: primer_bind_reverse"
     misc_feature    complement(3561..3581)
                     /%GC="52.4"
                     /Extension="TCGTGGTCTCAACCT"
                     /Hairpin_Tm="49.1"
                     /Self_Dimer_Tm="15.2"
                     /Sequence="GGGATCCACCTGAAATGGAAG"
                     /Tm="58.3"
                     /created_by="primer3"
                     /modified_by="User"
                     /label="RJ_00296Ra"
                     /note="Geneious type: primer_bind_reverse"
     intron          3570..3573
                     /created_by="User"
                     /modified_by="User"
                     /label="U2 Splice Acceptor"
     misc_RNA        3572..3573
                     /created_by="User"
                     /label="Cut"
     5'UTR           3573..3586
                     /created_by="User"
                     /label="hEF1a 5'UTR"
     gg_overhang     3587..3590
                     /ApEinfo_fwdcolor="pink"
                     /ApEinfo_graphicformat="arrow_data {{0 1 2 0 0 -1} {} 0}
                     width 5 offset 0"
                     /ApEinfo_revcolor="pink"
                     /created_by="User"
                     /label="pL0 P-5 v2"
     5'UTR           3591..3610
                     /ApEinfo_fwdcolor="pink"
                     /ApEinfo_graphicformat="arrow_data {{0 1 2 0 0 -1} {} 0}
                     width 5 offset 0"
                     /ApEinfo_revcolor="pink"
                     /created_by="User"
                     /label="Inert"
     misc_feature    complement(3601..3623)
                     /Mismatches=0
                     /Extension="CTTCATATGGCTCCC"
                     /created_by="primer3"
                     /annotation_group="12009377870844804d62d3ca-43c2-4427-80cf
                     -9447fb23491a"
                     /%GC="47.8"
                     /Tm="60.6"
                     /Hairpin_Tm="39.9"
                     /Self_Dimer_Tm="15.0"
                     /Sequence="CATGGTGGCACCTCTCTTTTTTG"
                     /label="RJ_00427Ra"
                     /note="Geneious type: primer_bind_reverse"
     ligation        3611..3614
                     /label="Ligation"
     Gg_overhang     3611..3614
                     /created_by="User"
                     /label="pL0 5-G"
     primer_bind     3611..3626
                     /Mismatches=0
                     /Extension="CTGTGGTCTCA"
                     /created_by="primer3"
                     /annotation_group="35284846169725281527d18-390b-45f7-bc88-
                     52a14b2c10ed"
                     /%GC="68.8"
                     /Tm="58.3"
                     /Hairpin_Tm="42.3"
                     /Self_Dimer_Tm="15.4"
                     /Sequence="AGGTGCCACCATGGGG"
                     /label="RJ_00446Fa"
     motif           3615..3620
                     /created_by="User"
                     /modified_by="User"
                     /label="Kozak"
     CDS             3621..4421
                     /created_by="User"
                     /modified_by="jones"
                     /label="GCN4-EnvZm3t2"
     Gibson_Overhang 3624..3638
                     /created_by="User"
                     /modified_by="User"
                     /label="Infusion"
     primer_bind     3624..3707
                     /Sequence="GGGAGCCATATGAAGCAGTTGGAAGATAAGGTAGAAGAACTTCTGAG
                     CAAGAATTATCACCTTGAGAATGAAGTAGCCAGGCTT"
                     /Mismatches=0
                     /annotation_group="d644d9c3-cdbf-40d3-a464-92e646397545"
                     /label="RJ_00428Fa"
     misc_feature    complement(3624..3707)
                     /Sequence="AAGCCTGGCTACTTCATTCTCAAGGTGATAATTCTTGCTCAGAAGTT
                     CTTCTACCTTATCTTCCAACTGCTTCATATGGCTCCC"
                     /Mismatches=0
                     /annotation_group="d8e7f95b-8e60-4782-ab24-d01a31026206"
                     /label="RJ_00428Ra"
                     /note="Geneious type: primer_bind_reverse"
     sig_peptide     3633..3707
                     /created_by="User"
                     /modified_by="User"
                     /label="GCN4 Coiled-Coil"
     Gibson_Overhang 3693..3707
                     /created_by="User"
                     /label="Infusion"
     misc_feature    3708..4418
                     /created_by="User"
                     /modified_by="User"
                     /label="Cytoplasmic. {ECO:0000305}."
                     /note="Geneious type: Topological_domain"
     misc_difference 3708..3734
                     /created_by="User"
                     /modified_by="User"
                     /label="Library 1 Truncations"
     domain          <3708..3764
                     /created_by="User"
                     /label="HAMP. {ECO:0000255|PROSITE-ProRule:PRU00102}."
     primer_bind     3708..3726
                     /Mismatches=0
                     /Extension="GAAGTAGCCAGGCTT"
                     /created_by="primer3"
                     /annotation_group="12009384644902192dc2c09e-750a-425b-b0b9
                     -b02cb02f9c0d"
                     /%GC="57.9"
                     /Tm="60.5"
                     /Hairpin_Tm="52.0"
                     /Self_Dimer_Tm="None"
                     /Sequence="AGGTCTGTAACCAGGGCGT"
                     /label="RJ_00427Fb"
     domain          3735..3935
                     /created_by="User"
                     /label="DHp (A) Domain"
     domain          3786..4388
                     /created_by="User"
                     /label="Histidine kinase.
                     {ECO:0000255|PROSITE-ProRule:PRU00107}."
     ptm             3795..3797
                     /created_by="Ross"
                     /label="Phosphohistidine"
     motif           3798..3809
                     /created_by="User"
                     /modified_by="User"
                     /label="ExxT Form"
     misc_feature    3798..3800
                     /created_by="User"
                     /label="E/D --> A Eliminates Kinase (K-/P+, Willett2012)"
                     /note="Geneious type: mutagenesis_site"
     misc_feature    3807..3809
                     /created_by="User"
                     /label="T/N --> A Eliminates Phosphatase (K+/P-,
                     Willett2012)"
                     /note="Geneious type: mutagenesis_site"
     misc_feature    3927..3929
                     /created_by="User"
                     /modified_by="User"
                     /label="Y-->D Eliminates Phosphatase (K+/P-, Hsing1998)"
                     /note="Geneious type: mutagenesis_site"
     domain          3936..4418
                     /created_by="User"
                     /label="CA (B) Domain"
     misc_feature    complement(4070..4096)
                     /Sequence="TTGGCTACAGCTCTCTTAATACTCAAG"
                     /Hairpin_Tm="41.7"
                     /Tm="60.6"
                     /Self_Dimer_Tm="None"
                     /%GC="40.7"
                     /created_by="primer3"
                     /modified_by="User"
                     /label="RJ_00190Rc"
                     /note="Geneious type: primer_bind_reverse"
     misc_difference 4095..4097
                     /created_by="User"
                     /modified_by="User"
                     /label="Library 2: Library 1 w/ N-->K here"
     misc_feature    4095..4097
                     /created_by="User"
                     /modified_by="User"
                     /label="N-->K Eliminates Kinase (K-/P+, Hsing1998)"
                     /note="Geneious type: mutagenesis_site"
     primer_bind     4098..4118
                     /Sequence="ATGGTAGTCAATGCAGCTCGC"
                     /Hairpin_Tm="42.9"
                     /Tm="61.1"
                     /Self_Dimer_Tm="1.7"
                     /%GC="52.4"
                     /created_by="primer3"
                     /Extension="GAGAGCTGTAGCCAAG"
                     /modified_by="User"
                     /label="RJ_00189Fc"
     misc_feature    4236..4238
                     /created_by="User"
                     /label="F-->L Eliminates Kinase (K-/P+, Hsing1998)"
                     /note="Geneious type: mutagenesis_site"
     misc_feature    4272..4274
                     /created_by="User"
                     /modified_by="User"
                     /label="T-->K Eliminates Phosphatase (K+/P-, Hsing1998)"
                     /note="Geneious type: mutagenesis_site"
     misc_feature    complement(4403..4425)
                     /Mismatches=0
                     /Extension="TCGTGGTCTCA"
                     /created_by="primer3"
                     /annotation_group="352848524138022bd1e42eb-8530-428e-839b-
                     fc63a96ac442"
                     /%GC="47.8"
                     /Tm="61.3"
                     /Hairpin_Tm="41.9"
                     /Self_Dimer_Tm="None"
                     /Sequence="AAGCTCAACCCTCCTTTGTTGTC"
                     /label="RJ_00446Ra"
                     /note="Geneious type: primer_bind_reverse"
     gg_overhang     4422..4425
                     /created_by="User"
                     /label="pL0 G-3"
     3'UTR           4426..4445
                     /created_by="User"
                     /label="Inert"
     ligation        4446..4449
                     /label="Ligation"
     gg_overhang     4446..4449
                     /created_by="User"
                     /label="pL0 3-T"
     terminator      4450..4548
                     /created_by="User"
                     /modified_by="User"
                     /label="Synth Terminator"
     polyA_signal    4474..4479
                     /created_by="User"
                     /label="Poly-A Signal"
     polyA_signal    complement(4485..4490)
                     /created_by="User"
                     /label="Poly-A Signal"
ORIGIN      
        1 cgctggtcta atacccaatc tctcgtctta tccagatgtt ttatacgcct taattaatag
       61 ggataacagg gtaatatctt gccctgcacg aataccagcg accccttgcc caaatacttg
      121 ccgtgggcct cggcctgaga gccaaaacac ttgatgcgga agaagtcggt gcgctcctgc
      181 ttgtcgccgg catcgttgcg ccacatctag gatctgccag gaaccgtaaa aaggccgcgt
      241 tgctggcgtt tttccatagg ctccgccccc ctgacgagca tcacaaaaat cgacgctcaa
      301 gtcagaggtg gcgaaacccg acaggactat aaagatacca ggcgtttccc cctggaagct
      361 ccctcgtgcg ctctcctgtt ccgaccctgc cgcttaccgg atacctgtcc gcctttctcc
      421 cttcgggaag cgtggcgctt tctcatagct cacgctgtag gtatctcagt tcggtgtagg
      481 tcgttcgctc caagctgggc tgtgtgcacg aaccccccgt tcagcccgac cgctgcgcct
      541 tatccggtaa ctatcgtctt gagtccaacc cggtaagaca cgacttatcg ccactggcag
      601 cagccactgg taacaggatt agcagagcga ggtatgtagg cggtgctaca gagttcttga
      661 agtggtggcc taactacggc tacactagaa ggacagtatt tggtatctgc gctctgctga
      721 agccagttac cttcggaaaa agagttggta gctcttgatc cggcaaacaa accaccgctg
      781 gtagcggtgg tttttttgtt tgcaagcagc agattacgcg cagaaaaaaa ggatctcaag
      841 aagatccttt gatcttttct acggggtctg acgctcagtg gaacgaaaac tcacgttaag
      901 ggattttggt catgagatta tcaaaaagga tcttcaccta gatcctttta aattaaaaat
      961 gaagttttaa atcaatctaa agtatatatg agtaaacttg gtctgacagt taccaatgct
     1021 taatcagtga ggcacctatc tcagcgatct gtctatttcg ttcatccata gttgcctgac
     1081 tccccgtcgt gtagataact acgatacggg agggcttacc atctggcccc agtgctgcaa
     1141 tgataccgcg agaaccacgc tcaccggctc cagatttatc agcaataaac cagccagccg
     1201 gaagggccga gcgcagaagt ggtcctgcaa ctttatccgc ctccatccag tctattaatt
     1261 gttgccggga agctagagta agtagttcgc cagttaatag tttgcgcaac gttgttgcca
     1321 ttgctacagg catcgtggtg tcacgctcgt cgtttggtat ggcttcattc agctccggtt
     1381 cccaacgatc aaggcgagtt acatgatccc ccatgttgtg caaaaaagcg gttagctcct
     1441 tcggtcctcc gatcgttgtc agaagtaagt tggccgcagt gttatcactc atggttatgg
     1501 cagcactgca taattctctt actgtcatgc catccgtaag atgcttttct gtgactggtg
     1561 agtactcaac caagtcattc tgagaatagt gtatgcggcg accgagttgc tcttgcccgg
     1621 cgtcaatacg ggataatacc gcgccacata gcagaacttt aaaagtgctc atcattggaa
     1681 aacgttcttc ggggcgaaaa ctctcaagga tcttaccgct gttgagatcc agttcgatgt
     1741 aacccactcg tgcacccaac tgatcttcag catcttttac tttcaccagc gtttctgggt
     1801 gagcaaaaac aggaaggcaa aatgccgcaa aaaagggaat aagggcgaca cggaaatgtt
     1861 gaatactcat actcttcctt tttcaatatt attgaagcat ttatcagggt tattgtctca
     1921 tgagcggata catatttgaa tgtatttaga aaaataaaca aataggggtt ccgcgcacga
     1981 attggccagc gctgcattac cctgttatcc ctaaccggtg cgtttttatg cttgtagtat
     2041 tgtataatgt ttttaagatc cggaggccac ctttggtctt gacattcact aaggagtggg
     2101 cctggaataa aaccagaaat ccccattctc agtctgcccc aagccctcca attccgaggg
     2161 cgctgtatgt ataagctcgg gcaggcaaaa gtcgactgtg agaacacgcc agcagagggc
     2221 gctgtggccc catcagtccc tgcccactga actctccaga aggaaaagcg gcaaggatgc
     2281 aaacaagaaa atcagaccag actgggagtc tagaccctgc gtcccacgcg gtcccaccat
     2341 ggcttcctct ttggaatttt cagggggacc caggaagact gacaccgctg attactttaa
     2401 ttggctccgg tgcccgtcag tgggcagagc gcacatcgcc cacagtcccc gagaagttgt
     2461 ggggaggggt cggcaattga accggtgcct agagaaggtg gcgcggggta aactgggaaa
     2521 gtgatgtcgt gtactggctc cgcctttttc ccgagggtgg gggagaaccg tatataagtg
     2581 cagtagtcgc cgtgaacgtt ctttttcgca acgggtttgc cgccagaaca caggtaagtg
     2641 ccgtgtgtgg ttcccgcggg cctggcctct ttacgggtta tggcccttgc gtgccttgaa
     2701 ttacttccac ctggctgcag tacgtgattc ttgatcccga gcttcgggtt ggaagtgggt
     2761 gggagagttc gaggccttgc gcttaaggag ccccttcgcc tcgtgcttga gttgaggcct
     2821 ggcctgggcg ctggggccgc cgcgtgcgaa tctggtggca ccttcgcgcc tgtctcgctg
     2881 ctttcgataa gtctctagcc atttaaaatt tttgatgacc tgctgcgacg ctttttttct
     2941 ggcaagatag tcttgtaaat gcgggccaag atctgcacac tggtatttcg gtttttgggg
     3001 ccgcgggcgg cgacggggcc cgtgcgtccc agcgcacatg ttcggcgagg cggggcctgc
     3061 gagcgcggcc accgagaatc ggacgggggt agtctcaagc tggccggcct gctctggtgc
     3121 ctggcctcgc gccgccgtgt atcgccccgc cctgggcggc aaggctggcc cggtcggcac
     3181 cagttgcgtg agcggaaaga tggccgcttc ccggccctgc tgcagggagc tcaaaatgga
     3241 ggacgcggcg ctcgggagag cgggcgggtg agtcacccac acaaaggaaa agggcctttc
     3301 cgtcctcagc cgtcgcttca tgtgactcca cggagtaccg ggcgccgtcc aggcacctcg
     3361 attagttctc gagcttttgg agtacgtcgt ctttaggttg gggggagggg ttttatgcga
     3421 tggagtttcc ccacactgag tgggtggaga ctgaagttag gccagcttgg cacttgatgt
     3481 aattctcctt ggaatttgcc ctttttgagt ttggatcttg gttcattctc aagcctcaga
     3541 cagtggttca aagttttttt cttccatttc aggtggatcc caagggcaga taagtttgta
     3601 caaaaaagag aggtgccacc atggggagcc atatgaagca gttggaagat aaggtagaag
     3661 aacttctgag caagaattat caccttgaga atgaagtagc caggcttagg tctgtaacca
     3721 gggcgttcaa tcacatggcc gcgggtgtca agcaactcgc ggacgacaga actctgttga
     3781 tggcgggagt ctcccacgac ctgagaacac ccctgacgcg aataaggttg gcaacggaaa
     3841 tgatgtctga gcaggatggg tacctcgcgg aatcaattaa caaagacatc gaagagtgca
     3901 acgcgataat tgagcagttt attgactacc ttcggactgg acaggagatg cccatggaaa
     3961 tggcggatct gaacgcagtt ctcggcgagg taattgctgc agagtccggg tacgagagag
     4021 agatcgagac agccctctat ccgggctcta tcgaggttaa aatgcacccc ttgagtatta
     4081 agagagctgt agccaagatg gtagtcaatg cagctcgcta cgggaatggt tggatcaaag
     4141 ttagttccgg gaccgaaccg aatagagcat ggtttcaggt tgaagatgat ggccccggta
     4201 tcgcgccaga gcaacgaaaa catcttttcc aaccgtttgt acgaggagat tcagcacgca
     4261 caatttcagg gactggtctg ggactagcga tagttcagag aattgttgac aatcataacg
     4321 gtatgcttga gctgggaacc tccgaaaggg gtggtttgtc tattcgagcc tggttgcccg
     4381 ttccagtgac cagagcccag gggacaacaa aggagggttg agcttccact ggattgtaca
     4441 attaccaact gatctagaac cggtcatggc cgcaataaaa tatctttatt ttcattacat
     4501 ctgtgtgttg gttttttgtg tgttcgaact agatgctgtc gaccgatg
//
