# Supplementary material for: Robust and tunable signal processing in mammalian cells via engineered covalent modification cycles
Source: bioRxiv preprint, doi:10.1101/2021.03.30.437779, version 2 (2021-07-19)
Supplement: Supplementary Data [file 437779_file03.zip › Plasmids - Experiments/tRJ_L2.3.gb]

LOCUS       tRJ_L2.3                4545 bp    DNA     circular UNK 30-MAR-2021
DEFINITION  [S2-3] E1_hEF1a_Inert_GCN4-EnvZm3t3_Inert_Synth pA.
ACCESSION   tRJ_00221
KEYWORDS    .
SOURCE      .
  ORGANISM  .
FEATURES             Location/Qualifiers
     Gibson_Overhang 5..49
                     /created_by="User"
                     /modified_by="User"
                     /label="pL1 S3"
     rep_origin      96..205
                     /ApEinfo_fwdcolor="cyan"
                     /ApEinfo_graphicformat="arrow_data {{0 1 2 0 0 -1} {} 0}
                     width 5 offset 0"
                     /ApEinfo_revcolor="green"
                     /label="RK2 trfa"
     misc_feature    complement(202..221)
                     /Mismatches=0
                     /created_by="primer3"
                     /annotation_group="1201005675867976ff585351-f1a6-4969-9466
                     -26a640ddf426"
                     /%GC="55.0"
                     /Tm="57.2"
                     /Hairpin_Tm="36.6"
                     /Self_Dimer_Tm="17.9"
                     /Sequence="CCTGGCAGATCCTAGATGTG"
                     /label="JH1030R"
                     /note="Geneious type: primer_bind_reverse"
     rep_origin      233..915
                     /ApEinfo_fwdcolor="gray50"
                     /ApEinfo_graphicformat="arrow_data {{0 1 2 0 0 -1} {} 0}
                     width 5 offset 0"
                     /ApEinfo_revcolor="gray50"
                     /modified_by="jones"
                     /label="ColE1 origin"
     CDS             complement(1010..1870)
                     /created_by="User"
                     /label="AmpR"
     primer_bind     1701..1721
                     /%GC="52.4"
                     /Hairpin_Tm="34.7"
                     /Mismatches=0
                     /Self_Dimer_Tm="None"
                     /Sequence="CTCTCAAGGATCTTACCGCTG"
                     /Tm="57.9"
                     /annotation_group="1201101220349394800f70ef-826f-417a-abc8
                     -1243df1d44be"
                     /created_by="primer3"
                     /label="JH1030F"
     motif           complement(1871..1884)
                     /created_by="User"
                     /label="RBS"
     primer_bind     1905..1925
                     /Mismatches=0
                     /created_by="primer3"
                     /annotation_group="1201005732115699377a250b-a78c-4d97-b007
                     -ac2cd897f3d4"
                     /%GC="47.6"
                     /Tm="56.4"
                     /Hairpin_Tm="None"
                     /Self_Dimer_Tm="13.2"
                     /Sequence="CAGGGTTATTGTCTCATGAGC"
                     /label="JH856R"
     Gibson_Overhang 2017..2061
                     /created_by="User"
                     /modified_by="User"
                     /label="pL1 S2"
     gg_overhang     2062..2065
                     /created_by="User"
                     /label="pL0 I"
     Insulator       2066..2392
                     /created_by="User"
                     /label="E1 Insulator"
     protein_bind    2144..2148
                     /created_by="User"
                     /label="CTCF Bind (Short)"
     protein_bind    complement(2156..2160)
                     /created_by="User"
                     /label="CTCF Bind (Short)"
     protein_bind    complement(2215..2219)
                     /created_by="User"
                     /label="CTCF Bind (Short)"
     ligation        2393..2396
                     /label="Ligation"
     gg_overhang     2393..2396
                     /created_by="User"
                     /label="pL0 I-P"
     promoter        2401..2633
                     /modified_by="User"
                     /label="hEF1a Promoter"
     Enhancer        2430..2691
                     /created_by="User"
                     /label="CpG Island"
     promoter        2565..2570
                     /created_by="User"
                     /label="BRE-like"
     promoter        2571..2577
                     /created_by="User"
                     /label="TATA Box"
     misc_RNA        2601
                     /created_by="User"
                     /label="+1 Site"
     misc_feature    complement(2615..2633)
                     /%GC="57.9"
                     /Hairpin_Tm="None"
                     /Self_Dimer_Tm="21.5"
                     /Sequence="CTGTGTTCTGGCGGCAAAC"
                     /Tm="60.0"
                     /created_by="primer3"
                     /label="RJ_00293Ra"
                     /note="Geneious type: primer_bind_reverse"
     intron          2631..2639
                     /created_by="User"
                     /modified_by="User"
                     /label="U2 Splice Donor"
     primer_bind     2631..2649
                     /%GC="57.9"
                     /Extension="CTGTGGTCTCACAGA"
                     /Hairpin_Tm="None"
                     /Self_Dimer_Tm="None"
                     /Sequence="CAGGTAAGTGCCGTGTGTG"
                     /Tm="58.8"
                     /created_by="primer3"
                     /modified_by="User"
                     /label="RJ_00296Fa"
     misc_RNA        2633..2634
                     /created_by="User"
                     /label="Cut"
     intron          2634..3572
                     /created_by="User"
                     /label="hEF1a First Intron"
     Enhancer        2797..2886
                     /created_by="User"
                     /label="CpG Island"
     Enhancer        2989..3389
                     /created_by="User"
                     /label="CpG Island"
     protein_bind    2989..3003
                     /created_by="User"
                     /label="Gal4 Close Match (15)"
     protein_bind    3004..3022
                     /created_by="User"
                     /label="Gal4 Close Match (19)"
     protein_bind    3005..3010
                     /created_by="User"
                     /label="SP1 Binding Site"
     protein_bind    3008..3022
                     /created_by="User"
                     /label="Gal4 Close Match (15)"
     protein_bind    complement(3147..3152)
                     /created_by="User"
                     /label="SP1 Binding Site"
     protein_bind    3154..3159
                     /created_by="User"
                     /label="SP1 Binding Site"
     protein_bind    3157..3172
                     /created_by="User"
                     /label="Gal4 Close Match (16)"
     protein_bind    3262..3267
                     /created_by="User"
                     /label="SP1 Binding Site"
     misc_RNA        3267..3268
                     /created_by="User"
                     /modified_by="User"
                     /label="Putative Cut"
     protein_bind    3269..3275
                     /created_by="User"
                     /label="AP-1 Binding Site"
     protein_bind    3331..3347
                     /created_by="User"
                     /label="Gal4 Close Match"
     protein_bind    complement(3422..3431)
                     /created_by="User"
                     /label="NFkB Binding Site"
     intron          3537..3541
                     /created_by="User"
                     /modified_by="User"
                     /label="U2 Branch Point-like"
     intron          3554..3569
                     /created_by="User"
                     /label="Poly-Y Tract"
     misc_feature    complement(3561..3586)
                     /%GC="53.8"
                     /Extension="AATGGTCTCATCTG"
                     /Hairpin_Tm="49.1"
                     /Self_Dimer_Tm="5.6"
                     /Sequence="CCCTTGGGATCCACCTGAAATGGAAG"
                     /Tm="65.2"
                     /created_by="primer3"
                     /modified_by="User"
                     /label="7.21"
                     /note="Geneious type: primer_bind_reverse"
     misc_feature    complement(3561..3581)
                     /%GC="52.4"
                     /Extension="TCGTGGTCTCAACCT"
                     /Hairpin_Tm="49.1"
                     /Self_Dimer_Tm="15.2"
                     /Sequence="GGGATCCACCTGAAATGGAAG"
                     /Tm="58.3"
                     /created_by="primer3"
                     /modified_by="User"
                     /label="RJ_00296Ra"
                     /note="Geneious type: primer_bind_reverse"
     intron          3570..3573
                     /created_by="User"
                     /modified_by="User"
                     /label="U2 Splice Acceptor"
     misc_RNA        3572..3573
                     /created_by="User"
                     /label="Cut"
     5'UTR           3573..3586
                     /created_by="User"
                     /label="hEF1a 5'UTR"
     gg_overhang     3587..3590
                     /ApEinfo_fwdcolor="pink"
                     /ApEinfo_graphicformat="arrow_data {{0 1 2 0 0 -1} {} 0}
                     width 5 offset 0"
                     /ApEinfo_revcolor="pink"
                     /created_by="User"
                     /label="pL0 P-5 v2"
     5'UTR           3591..3610
                     /ApEinfo_fwdcolor="pink"
                     /ApEinfo_graphicformat="arrow_data {{0 1 2 0 0 -1} {} 0}
                     width 5 offset 0"
                     /ApEinfo_revcolor="pink"
                     /created_by="User"
                     /label="Inert"
     misc_feature    complement(3601..3623)
                     /Mismatches=0
                     /Extension="CTTCATATGGCTCCC"
                     /created_by="primer3"
                     /annotation_group="12009377870844804d62d3ca-43c2-4427-80cf
                     -9447fb23491a"
                     /%GC="47.8"
                     /Tm="60.6"
                     /Hairpin_Tm="39.9"
                     /Self_Dimer_Tm="15.0"
                     /Sequence="CATGGTGGCACCTCTCTTTTTTG"
                     /label="RJ_00427Ra"
                     /note="Geneious type: primer_bind_reverse"
     ligation        3611..3614
                     /label="Ligation"
     Gg_overhang     3611..3614
                     /created_by="User"
                     /label="pL0 5-G"
     primer_bind     3611..3626
                     /Mismatches=0
                     /Extension="CTGTGGTCTCA"
                     /created_by="primer3"
                     /annotation_group="35284846169725281527d18-390b-45f7-bc88-
                     52a14b2c10ed"
                     /%GC="68.8"
                     /Tm="58.3"
                     /Hairpin_Tm="42.3"
                     /Self_Dimer_Tm="15.4"
                     /Sequence="AGGTGCCACCATGGGG"
                     /label="RJ_00446Fa"
     motif           3615..3620
                     /created_by="User"
                     /modified_by="User"
                     /label="Kozak"
     CDS             3621..4418
                     /created_by="User"
                     /modified_by="jones"
                     /label="GCN4-EnvZm3t3"
     Gibson_Overhang 3624..3638
                     /created_by="User"
                     /modified_by="User"
                     /label="Infusion"
     primer_bind     3624..3707
                     /Sequence="GGGAGCCATATGAAGCAGTTGGAAGATAAGGTAGAAGAACTTCTGAG
                     CAAGAATTATCACCTTGAGAATGAAGTAGCCAGGCTT"
                     /Mismatches=0
                     /annotation_group="d644d9c3-cdbf-40d3-a464-92e646397545"
                     /label="RJ_00428Fa"
     misc_feature    complement(3624..3707)
                     /Sequence="AAGCCTGGCTACTTCATTCTCAAGGTGATAATTCTTGCTCAGAAGTT
                     CTTCTACCTTATCTTCCAACTGCTTCATATGGCTCCC"
                     /Mismatches=0
                     /annotation_group="d8e7f95b-8e60-4782-ab24-d01a31026206"
                     /label="RJ_00428Ra"
                     /note="Geneious type: primer_bind_reverse"
     sig_peptide     3633..3707
                     /created_by="User"
                     /modified_by="User"
                     /label="GCN4 Coiled-Coil"
     Gibson_Overhang 3693..3707
                     /created_by="User"
                     /label="Infusion"
     misc_feature    3708..4415
                     /created_by="User"
                     /modified_by="User"
                     /label="Cytoplasmic. {ECO:0000305}."
                     /note="Geneious type: Topological_domain"
     misc_difference 3708..3731
                     /created_by="User"
                     /modified_by="User"
                     /label="Library 1 Truncations"
     domain          <3708..3761
                     /created_by="User"
                     /label="HAMP. {ECO:0000255|PROSITE-ProRule:PRU00102}."
     primer_bind     3708..3729
                     /Mismatches=0
                     /Extension="GAAGTAGCCAGGCTT"
                     /created_by="primer3"
                     /annotation_group="1200938403315729e74225cf-5f3a-4141-aa36
                     -5cdc0dfd29b7"
                     /%GC="50.0"
                     /Tm="60.6"
                     /Hairpin_Tm="39.3"
                     /Self_Dimer_Tm="None"
                     /Sequence="TCTGTAACCAGGGCGTTCAATC"
                     /label="RJ_00427Fc"
     domain          3732..3932
                     /created_by="User"
                     /label="DHp (A) Domain"
     domain          3783..4385
                     /created_by="User"
                     /label="Histidine kinase.
                     {ECO:0000255|PROSITE-ProRule:PRU00107}."
     ptm             3792..3794
                     /created_by="Ross"
                     /label="Phosphohistidine"
     motif           3795..3806
                     /created_by="User"
                     /modified_by="User"
                     /label="ExxT Form"
     misc_feature    3795..3797
                     /created_by="User"
                     /label="E/D --> A Eliminates Kinase (K-/P+, Willett2012)"
                     /note="Geneious type: mutagenesis_site"
     misc_feature    3804..3806
                     /created_by="User"
                     /label="T/N --> A Eliminates Phosphatase (K+/P-,
                     Willett2012)"
                     /note="Geneious type: mutagenesis_site"
     misc_feature    3924..3926
                     /created_by="User"
                     /modified_by="User"
                     /label="Y-->D Eliminates Phosphatase (K+/P-, Hsing1998)"
                     /note="Geneious type: mutagenesis_site"
     domain          3933..4415
                     /created_by="User"
                     /label="CA (B) Domain"
     misc_feature    complement(4067..4093)
                     /Sequence="TTGGCTACAGCTCTCTTAATACTCAAG"
                     /Hairpin_Tm="41.7"
                     /Tm="60.6"
                     /Self_Dimer_Tm="None"
                     /%GC="40.7"
                     /created_by="primer3"
                     /modified_by="User"
                     /label="RJ_00190Rc"
                     /note="Geneious type: primer_bind_reverse"
     misc_difference 4092..4094
                     /created_by="User"
                     /modified_by="User"
                     /label="Library 2: Library 1 w/ N-->K here"
     misc_feature    4092..4094
                     /created_by="User"
                     /modified_by="User"
                     /label="N-->K Eliminates Kinase (K-/P+, Hsing1998)"
                     /note="Geneious type: mutagenesis_site"
     primer_bind     4095..4115
                     /Sequence="ATGGTAGTCAATGCAGCTCGC"
                     /Hairpin_Tm="42.9"
                     /Tm="61.1"
                     /Self_Dimer_Tm="1.7"
                     /%GC="52.4"
                     /created_by="primer3"
                     /Extension="GAGAGCTGTAGCCAAG"
                     /modified_by="User"
                     /label="RJ_00189Fc"
     misc_feature    4233..4235
                     /created_by="User"
                     /label="F-->L Eliminates Kinase (K-/P+, Hsing1998)"
                     /note="Geneious type: mutagenesis_site"
     misc_feature    4269..4271
                     /created_by="User"
                     /modified_by="User"
                     /label="T-->K Eliminates Phosphatase (K+/P-, Hsing1998)"
                     /note="Geneious type: mutagenesis_site"
     misc_feature    complement(4400..4422)
                     /Mismatches=0
                     /Extension="TCGTGGTCTCA"
                     /created_by="primer3"
                     /annotation_group="352848524138022bd1e42eb-8530-428e-839b-
                     fc63a96ac442"
                     /%GC="47.8"
                     /Tm="61.3"
                     /Hairpin_Tm="41.9"
                     /Self_Dimer_Tm="None"
                     /Sequence="AAGCTCAACCCTCCTTTGTTGTC"
                     /label="RJ_00446Ra"
                     /note="Geneious type: primer_bind_reverse"
     gg_overhang     4419..4422
                     /created_by="User"
                     /label="pL0 G-3"
     3'UTR           4423..4442
                     /created_by="User"
                     /label="Inert"
     ligation        4443..4446
                     /label="Ligation"
     gg_overhang     4443..4446
                     /created_by="User"
                     /label="pL0 3-T"
     terminator      4447..4545
                     /created_by="User"
                     /modified_by="User"
                     /label="Synth Terminator"
     polyA_signal    4471..4476
                     /created_by="User"
                     /label="Poly-A Signal"
     polyA_signal    complement(4482..4487)
                     /created_by="User"
                     /label="Poly-A Signal"
ORIGIN      
        1 cgctggtcta atacccaatc tctcgtctta tccagatgtt ttatacgcct taattaatag
       61 ggataacagg gtaatatctt gccctgcacg aataccagcg accccttgcc caaatacttg
      121 ccgtgggcct cggcctgaga gccaaaacac ttgatgcgga agaagtcggt gcgctcctgc
      181 ttgtcgccgg catcgttgcg ccacatctag gatctgccag gaaccgtaaa aaggccgcgt
      241 tgctggcgtt tttccatagg ctccgccccc ctgacgagca tcacaaaaat cgacgctcaa
      301 gtcagaggtg gcgaaacccg acaggactat aaagatacca ggcgtttccc cctggaagct
      361 ccctcgtgcg ctctcctgtt ccgaccctgc cgcttaccgg atacctgtcc gcctttctcc
      421 cttcgggaag cgtggcgctt tctcatagct cacgctgtag gtatctcagt tcggtgtagg
      481 tcgttcgctc caagctgggc tgtgtgcacg aaccccccgt tcagcccgac cgctgcgcct
      541 tatccggtaa ctatcgtctt gagtccaacc cggtaagaca cgacttatcg ccactggcag
      601 cagccactgg taacaggatt agcagagcga ggtatgtagg cggtgctaca gagttcttga
      661 agtggtggcc taactacggc tacactagaa ggacagtatt tggtatctgc gctctgctga
      721 agccagttac cttcggaaaa agagttggta gctcttgatc cggcaaacaa accaccgctg
      781 gtagcggtgg tttttttgtt tgcaagcagc agattacgcg cagaaaaaaa ggatctcaag
      841 aagatccttt gatcttttct acggggtctg acgctcagtg gaacgaaaac tcacgttaag
      901 ggattttggt catgagatta tcaaaaagga tcttcaccta gatcctttta aattaaaaat
      961 gaagttttaa atcaatctaa agtatatatg agtaaacttg gtctgacagt taccaatgct
     1021 taatcagtga ggcacctatc tcagcgatct gtctatttcg ttcatccata gttgcctgac
     1081 tccccgtcgt gtagataact acgatacggg agggcttacc atctggcccc agtgctgcaa
     1141 tgataccgcg agaaccacgc tcaccggctc cagatttatc agcaataaac cagccagccg
     1201 gaagggccga gcgcagaagt ggtcctgcaa ctttatccgc ctccatccag tctattaatt
     1261 gttgccggga agctagagta agtagttcgc cagttaatag tttgcgcaac gttgttgcca
     1321 ttgctacagg catcgtggtg tcacgctcgt cgtttggtat ggcttcattc agctccggtt
     1381 cccaacgatc aaggcgagtt acatgatccc ccatgttgtg caaaaaagcg gttagctcct
     1441 tcggtcctcc gatcgttgtc agaagtaagt tggccgcagt gttatcactc atggttatgg
     1501 cagcactgca taattctctt actgtcatgc catccgtaag atgcttttct gtgactggtg
     1561 agtactcaac caagtcattc tgagaatagt gtatgcggcg accgagttgc tcttgcccgg
     1621 cgtcaatacg ggataatacc gcgccacata gcagaacttt aaaagtgctc atcattggaa
     1681 aacgttcttc ggggcgaaaa ctctcaagga tcttaccgct gttgagatcc agttcgatgt
     1741 aacccactcg tgcacccaac tgatcttcag catcttttac tttcaccagc gtttctgggt
     1801 gagcaaaaac aggaaggcaa aatgccgcaa aaaagggaat aagggcgaca cggaaatgtt
     1861 gaatactcat actcttcctt tttcaatatt attgaagcat ttatcagggt tattgtctca
     1921 tgagcggata catatttgaa tgtatttaga aaaataaaca aataggggtt ccgcgcacga
     1981 attggccagc gctgcattac cctgttatcc ctaaccggtg cgtttttatg cttgtagtat
     2041 tgtataatgt ttttaagatc cggaggccac ctttggtctt gacattcact aaggagtggg
     2101 cctggaataa aaccagaaat ccccattctc agtctgcccc aagccctcca attccgaggg
     2161 cgctgtatgt ataagctcgg gcaggcaaaa gtcgactgtg agaacacgcc agcagagggc
     2221 gctgtggccc catcagtccc tgcccactga actctccaga aggaaaagcg gcaaggatgc
     2281 aaacaagaaa atcagaccag actgggagtc tagaccctgc gtcccacgcg gtcccaccat
     2341 ggcttcctct ttggaatttt cagggggacc caggaagact gacaccgctg attactttaa
     2401 ttggctccgg tgcccgtcag tgggcagagc gcacatcgcc cacagtcccc gagaagttgt
     2461 ggggaggggt cggcaattga accggtgcct agagaaggtg gcgcggggta aactgggaaa
     2521 gtgatgtcgt gtactggctc cgcctttttc ccgagggtgg gggagaaccg tatataagtg
     2581 cagtagtcgc cgtgaacgtt ctttttcgca acgggtttgc cgccagaaca caggtaagtg
     2641 ccgtgtgtgg ttcccgcggg cctggcctct ttacgggtta tggcccttgc gtgccttgaa
     2701 ttacttccac ctggctgcag tacgtgattc ttgatcccga gcttcgggtt ggaagtgggt
     2761 gggagagttc gaggccttgc gcttaaggag ccccttcgcc tcgtgcttga gttgaggcct
     2821 ggcctgggcg ctggggccgc cgcgtgcgaa tctggtggca ccttcgcgcc tgtctcgctg
     2881 ctttcgataa gtctctagcc atttaaaatt tttgatgacc tgctgcgacg ctttttttct
     2941 ggcaagatag tcttgtaaat gcgggccaag atctgcacac tggtatttcg gtttttgggg
     3001 ccgcgggcgg cgacggggcc cgtgcgtccc agcgcacatg ttcggcgagg cggggcctgc
     3061 gagcgcggcc accgagaatc ggacgggggt agtctcaagc tggccggcct gctctggtgc
     3121 ctggcctcgc gccgccgtgt atcgccccgc cctgggcggc aaggctggcc cggtcggcac
     3181 cagttgcgtg agcggaaaga tggccgcttc ccggccctgc tgcagggagc tcaaaatgga
     3241 ggacgcggcg ctcgggagag cgggcgggtg agtcacccac acaaaggaaa agggcctttc
     3301 cgtcctcagc cgtcgcttca tgtgactcca cggagtaccg ggcgccgtcc aggcacctcg
     3361 attagttctc gagcttttgg agtacgtcgt ctttaggttg gggggagggg ttttatgcga
     3421 tggagtttcc ccacactgag tgggtggaga ctgaagttag gccagcttgg cacttgatgt
     3481 aattctcctt ggaatttgcc ctttttgagt ttggatcttg gttcattctc aagcctcaga
     3541 cagtggttca aagttttttt cttccatttc aggtggatcc caagggcaga taagtttgta
     3601 caaaaaagag aggtgccacc atggggagcc atatgaagca gttggaagat aaggtagaag
     3661 aacttctgag caagaattat caccttgaga atgaagtagc caggctttct gtaaccaggg
     3721 cgttcaatca catggccgcg ggtgtcaagc aactcgcgga cgacagaact ctgttgatgg
     3781 cgggagtctc ccacgacctg agaacacccc tgacgcgaat aaggttggca acggaaatga
     3841 tgtctgagca ggatgggtac ctcgcggaat caattaacaa agacatcgaa gagtgcaacg
     3901 cgataattga gcagtttatt gactaccttc ggactggaca ggagatgccc atggaaatgg
     3961 cggatctgaa cgcagttctc ggcgaggtaa ttgctgcaga gtccgggtac gagagagaga
     4021 tcgagacagc cctctatccg ggctctatcg aggttaaaat gcaccccttg agtattaaga
     4081 gagctgtagc caagatggta gtcaatgcag ctcgctacgg gaatggttgg atcaaagtta
     4141 gttccgggac cgaaccgaat agagcatggt ttcaggttga agatgatggc cccggtatcg
     4201 cgccagagca acgaaaacat cttttccaac cgtttgtacg aggagattca gcacgcacaa
     4261 tttcagggac tggtctggga ctagcgatag ttcagagaat tgttgacaat cataacggta
     4321 tgcttgagct gggaacctcc gaaaggggtg gtttgtctat tcgagcctgg ttgcccgttc
     4381 cagtgaccag agcccagggg acaacaaagg agggttgagc ttccactgga ttgtacaatt
     4441 accaactgat ctagaaccgg tcatggccgc aataaaatat ctttattttc attacatctg
     4501 tgtgttggtt ttttgtgtgt tcgaactaga tgctgtcgac cgatg
//
