# Supplementary material for: Robust and tunable signal processing in mammalian cells via engineered covalent modification cycles
Source: bioRxiv preprint, doi:10.1101/2021.03.30.437779, version 2 (2021-07-19)
Supplement: Supplementary Data [file 437779_file03.zip › Plasmids - Experiments/tRJ_L2.4.gb]

LOCUS       tRJ_L2.4                4542 bp    DNA     circular UNK 30-MAR-2021
DEFINITION  [S2-3] E1_hEF1a_Inert_GCN4-EnvZm3t4_Inert_Synth pA.
ACCESSION   tRJ_00221
KEYWORDS    .
SOURCE      .
  ORGANISM  .
FEATURES             Location/Qualifiers
     Gibson_Overhang 5..49
                     /created_by="User"
                     /modified_by="User"
                     /label="pL1 S3"
     rep_origin      96..205
                     /ApEinfo_fwdcolor="cyan"
                     /ApEinfo_graphicformat="arrow_data {{0 1 2 0 0 -1} {} 0}
                     width 5 offset 0"
                     /ApEinfo_revcolor="green"
                     /label="RK2 trfa"
     misc_feature    complement(202..221)
                     /Mismatches=0
                     /created_by="primer3"
                     /annotation_group="1201005675867976ff585351-f1a6-4969-9466
                     -26a640ddf426"
                     /%GC="55.0"
                     /Tm="57.2"
                     /Hairpin_Tm="36.6"
                     /Self_Dimer_Tm="17.9"
                     /Sequence="CCTGGCAGATCCTAGATGTG"
                     /label="JH1030R"
                     /note="Geneious type: primer_bind_reverse"
     rep_origin      233..915
                     /ApEinfo_fwdcolor="gray50"
                     /ApEinfo_graphicformat="arrow_data {{0 1 2 0 0 -1} {} 0}
                     width 5 offset 0"
                     /ApEinfo_revcolor="gray50"
                     /modified_by="jones"
                     /label="ColE1 origin"
     CDS             complement(1010..1870)
                     /created_by="User"
                     /label="AmpR"
     primer_bind     1701..1721
                     /%GC="52.4"
                     /Hairpin_Tm="34.7"
                     /Mismatches=0
                     /Self_Dimer_Tm="None"
                     /Sequence="CTCTCAAGGATCTTACCGCTG"
                     /Tm="57.9"
                     /annotation_group="1201101220349394800f70ef-826f-417a-abc8
                     -1243df1d44be"
                     /created_by="primer3"
                     /label="JH1030F"
     motif           complement(1871..1884)
                     /created_by="User"
                     /label="RBS"
     primer_bind     1905..1925
                     /Mismatches=0
                     /created_by="primer3"
                     /annotation_group="1201005732115699377a250b-a78c-4d97-b007
                     -ac2cd897f3d4"
                     /%GC="47.6"
                     /Tm="56.4"
                     /Hairpin_Tm="None"
                     /Self_Dimer_Tm="13.2"
                     /Sequence="CAGGGTTATTGTCTCATGAGC"
                     /label="JH856R"
     Gibson_Overhang 2017..2061
                     /created_by="User"
                     /modified_by="User"
                     /label="pL1 S2"
     gg_overhang     2062..2065
                     /created_by="User"
                     /label="pL0 I"
     Insulator       2066..2392
                     /created_by="User"
                     /label="E1 Insulator"
     protein_bind    2144..2148
                     /created_by="User"
                     /label="CTCF Bind (Short)"
     protein_bind    complement(2156..2160)
                     /created_by="User"
                     /label="CTCF Bind (Short)"
     protein_bind    complement(2215..2219)
                     /created_by="User"
                     /label="CTCF Bind (Short)"
     ligation        2393..2396
                     /label="Ligation"
     gg_overhang     2393..2396
                     /created_by="User"
                     /label="pL0 I-P"
     promoter        2401..2633
                     /modified_by="User"
                     /label="hEF1a Promoter"
     Enhancer        2430..2691
                     /created_by="User"
                     /label="CpG Island"
     promoter        2565..2570
                     /created_by="User"
                     /label="BRE-like"
     promoter        2571..2577
                     /created_by="User"
                     /label="TATA Box"
     misc_RNA        2601
                     /created_by="User"
                     /label="+1 Site"
     misc_feature    complement(2615..2633)
                     /%GC="57.9"
                     /Hairpin_Tm="None"
                     /Self_Dimer_Tm="21.5"
                     /Sequence="CTGTGTTCTGGCGGCAAAC"
                     /Tm="60.0"
                     /created_by="primer3"
                     /label="RJ_00293Ra"
                     /note="Geneious type: primer_bind_reverse"
     intron          2631..2639
                     /created_by="User"
                     /modified_by="User"
                     /label="U2 Splice Donor"
     primer_bind     2631..2649
                     /%GC="57.9"
                     /Extension="CTGTGGTCTCACAGA"
                     /Hairpin_Tm="None"
                     /Self_Dimer_Tm="None"
                     /Sequence="CAGGTAAGTGCCGTGTGTG"
                     /Tm="58.8"
                     /created_by="primer3"
                     /modified_by="User"
                     /label="RJ_00296Fa"
     misc_RNA        2633..2634
                     /created_by="User"
                     /label="Cut"
     intron          2634..3572
                     /created_by="User"
                     /label="hEF1a First Intron"
     Enhancer        2797..2886
                     /created_by="User"
                     /label="CpG Island"
     Enhancer        2989..3389
                     /created_by="User"
                     /label="CpG Island"
     protein_bind    2989..3003
                     /created_by="User"
                     /label="Gal4 Close Match (15)"
     protein_bind    3004..3022
                     /created_by="User"
                     /label="Gal4 Close Match (19)"
     protein_bind    3005..3010
                     /created_by="User"
                     /label="SP1 Binding Site"
     protein_bind    3008..3022
                     /created_by="User"
                     /label="Gal4 Close Match (15)"
     protein_bind    complement(3147..3152)
                     /created_by="User"
                     /label="SP1 Binding Site"
     protein_bind    3154..3159
                     /created_by="User"
                     /label="SP1 Binding Site"
     protein_bind    3157..3172
                     /created_by="User"
                     /label="Gal4 Close Match (16)"
     protein_bind    3262..3267
                     /created_by="User"
                     /label="SP1 Binding Site"
     misc_RNA        3267..3268
                     /created_by="User"
                     /modified_by="User"
                     /label="Putative Cut"
     protein_bind    3269..3275
                     /created_by="User"
                     /label="AP-1 Binding Site"
     protein_bind    3331..3347
                     /created_by="User"
                     /label="Gal4 Close Match"
     protein_bind    complement(3422..3431)
                     /created_by="User"
                     /label="NFkB Binding Site"
     intron          3537..3541
                     /created_by="User"
                     /modified_by="User"
                     /label="U2 Branch Point-like"
     intron          3554..3569
                     /created_by="User"
                     /label="Poly-Y Tract"
     misc_feature    complement(3561..3586)
                     /%GC="53.8"
                     /Extension="AATGGTCTCATCTG"
                     /Hairpin_Tm="49.1"
                     /Self_Dimer_Tm="5.6"
                     /Sequence="CCCTTGGGATCCACCTGAAATGGAAG"
                     /Tm="65.2"
                     /created_by="primer3"
                     /modified_by="User"
                     /label="7.21"
                     /note="Geneious type: primer_bind_reverse"
     misc_feature    complement(3561..3581)
                     /%GC="52.4"
                     /Extension="TCGTGGTCTCAACCT"
                     /Hairpin_Tm="49.1"
                     /Self_Dimer_Tm="15.2"
                     /Sequence="GGGATCCACCTGAAATGGAAG"
                     /Tm="58.3"
                     /created_by="primer3"
                     /modified_by="User"
                     /label="RJ_00296Ra"
                     /note="Geneious type: primer_bind_reverse"
     intron          3570..3573
                     /created_by="User"
                     /modified_by="User"
                     /label="U2 Splice Acceptor"
     misc_RNA        3572..3573
                     /created_by="User"
                     /label="Cut"
     5'UTR           3573..3586
                     /created_by="User"
                     /label="hEF1a 5'UTR"
     gg_overhang     3587..3590
                     /ApEinfo_fwdcolor="pink"
                     /ApEinfo_graphicformat="arrow_data {{0 1 2 0 0 -1} {} 0}
                     width 5 offset 0"
                     /ApEinfo_revcolor="pink"
                     /created_by="User"
                     /label="pL0 P-5 v2"
     5'UTR           3591..3610
                     /ApEinfo_fwdcolor="pink"
                     /ApEinfo_graphicformat="arrow_data {{0 1 2 0 0 -1} {} 0}
                     width 5 offset 0"
                     /ApEinfo_revcolor="pink"
                     /created_by="User"
                     /label="Inert"
     misc_feature    complement(3601..3623)
                     /Mismatches=0
                     /Extension="CTTCATATGGCTCCC"
                     /created_by="primer3"
                     /annotation_group="12009377870844804d62d3ca-43c2-4427-80cf
                     -9447fb23491a"
                     /%GC="47.8"
                     /Tm="60.6"
                     /Hairpin_Tm="39.9"
                     /Self_Dimer_Tm="15.0"
                     /Sequence="CATGGTGGCACCTCTCTTTTTTG"
                     /label="RJ_00427Ra"
                     /note="Geneious type: primer_bind_reverse"
     ligation        3611..3614
                     /label="Ligation"
     Gg_overhang     3611..3614
                     /created_by="User"
                     /label="pL0 5-G"
     primer_bind     3611..3626
                     /Mismatches=0
                     /Extension="CTGTGGTCTCA"
                     /created_by="primer3"
                     /annotation_group="35284846169725281527d18-390b-45f7-bc88-
                     52a14b2c10ed"
                     /%GC="68.8"
                     /Tm="58.3"
                     /Hairpin_Tm="42.3"
                     /Self_Dimer_Tm="15.4"
                     /Sequence="AGGTGCCACCATGGGG"
                     /label="RJ_00446Fa"
     motif           3615..3620
                     /created_by="User"
                     /modified_by="User"
                     /label="Kozak"
     CDS             3621..4415
                     /created_by="User"
                     /modified_by="jones"
                     /label="GCN4-EnvZm3t4"
     Gibson_Overhang 3624..3638
                     /created_by="User"
                     /modified_by="User"
                     /label="Infusion"
     primer_bind     3624..3707
                     /Sequence="GGGAGCCATATGAAGCAGTTGGAAGATAAGGTAGAAGAACTTCTGAG
                     CAAGAATTATCACCTTGAGAATGAAGTAGCCAGGCTT"
                     /Mismatches=0
                     /annotation_group="d644d9c3-cdbf-40d3-a464-92e646397545"
                     /label="RJ_00428Fa"
     misc_feature    complement(3624..3707)
                     /Sequence="AAGCCTGGCTACTTCATTCTCAAGGTGATAATTCTTGCTCAGAAGTT
                     CTTCTACCTTATCTTCCAACTGCTTCATATGGCTCCC"
                     /Mismatches=0
                     /annotation_group="d8e7f95b-8e60-4782-ab24-d01a31026206"
                     /label="RJ_00428Ra"
                     /note="Geneious type: primer_bind_reverse"
     sig_peptide     3633..3707
                     /created_by="User"
                     /modified_by="User"
                     /label="GCN4 Coiled-Coil"
     Gibson_Overhang 3693..3707
                     /created_by="User"
                     /label="Infusion"
     misc_feature    3708..4412
                     /created_by="User"
                     /modified_by="User"
                     /label="Cytoplasmic. {ECO:0000305}."
                     /note="Geneious type: Topological_domain"
     misc_difference 3708..3728
                     /created_by="User"
                     /modified_by="User"
                     /label="Library 1 Truncations"
     domain          <3708..3758
                     /created_by="User"
                     /label="HAMP. {ECO:0000255|PROSITE-ProRule:PRU00102}."
     primer_bind     3708..3728
                     /Mismatches=0
                     /Extension="GAAGTAGCCAGGCTT"
                     /created_by="primer3"
                     /annotation_group="1200938342540754b82c696a-2fc2-4c45-91d6
                     -002b135c1dd2"
                     /%GC="52.4"
                     /Tm="59.5"
                     /Hairpin_Tm="None"
                     /Self_Dimer_Tm="None"
                     /Sequence="GTAACCAGGGCGTTCAATCAC"
                     /label="RJ_00427Fd"
     domain          3729..3929
                     /created_by="User"
                     /label="DHp (A) Domain"
     domain          3780..4382
                     /created_by="User"
                     /label="Histidine kinase.
                     {ECO:0000255|PROSITE-ProRule:PRU00107}."
     ptm             3789..3791
                     /created_by="Ross"
                     /label="Phosphohistidine"
     motif           3792..3803
                     /created_by="User"
                     /modified_by="User"
                     /label="ExxT Form"
     misc_feature    3792..3794
                     /created_by="User"
                     /label="E/D --> A Eliminates Kinase (K-/P+, Willett2012)"
                     /note="Geneious type: mutagenesis_site"
     misc_feature    3801..3803
                     /created_by="User"
                     /label="T/N --> A Eliminates Phosphatase (K+/P-,
                     Willett2012)"
                     /note="Geneious type: mutagenesis_site"
     misc_feature    3921..3923
                     /created_by="User"
                     /modified_by="User"
                     /label="Y-->D Eliminates Phosphatase (K+/P-, Hsing1998)"
                     /note="Geneious type: mutagenesis_site"
     domain          3930..4412
                     /created_by="User"
                     /label="CA (B) Domain"
     misc_feature    complement(4064..4090)
                     /Sequence="TTGGCTACAGCTCTCTTAATACTCAAG"
                     /Hairpin_Tm="41.7"
                     /Tm="60.6"
                     /Self_Dimer_Tm="None"
                     /%GC="40.7"
                     /created_by="primer3"
                     /modified_by="User"
                     /label="RJ_00190Rc"
                     /note="Geneious type: primer_bind_reverse"
     misc_difference 4089..4091
                     /created_by="User"
                     /modified_by="User"
                     /label="Library 2: Library 1 w/ N-->K here"
     misc_feature    4089..4091
                     /created_by="User"
                     /modified_by="User"
                     /label="N-->K Eliminates Kinase (K-/P+, Hsing1998)"
                     /note="Geneious type: mutagenesis_site"
     primer_bind     4092..4112
                     /Sequence="ATGGTAGTCAATGCAGCTCGC"
                     /Hairpin_Tm="42.9"
                     /Tm="61.1"
                     /Self_Dimer_Tm="1.7"
                     /%GC="52.4"
                     /created_by="primer3"
                     /Extension="GAGAGCTGTAGCCAAG"
                     /modified_by="User"
                     /label="RJ_00189Fc"
     misc_feature    4230..4232
                     /created_by="User"
                     /label="F-->L Eliminates Kinase (K-/P+, Hsing1998)"
                     /note="Geneious type: mutagenesis_site"
     misc_feature    4266..4268
                     /created_by="User"
                     /modified_by="User"
                     /label="T-->K Eliminates Phosphatase (K+/P-, Hsing1998)"
                     /note="Geneious type: mutagenesis_site"
     misc_feature    complement(4397..4419)
                     /Mismatches=0
                     /Extension="TCGTGGTCTCA"
                     /created_by="primer3"
                     /annotation_group="352848524138022bd1e42eb-8530-428e-839b-
                     fc63a96ac442"
                     /%GC="47.8"
                     /Tm="61.3"
                     /Hairpin_Tm="41.9"
                     /Self_Dimer_Tm="None"
                     /Sequence="AAGCTCAACCCTCCTTTGTTGTC"
                     /label="RJ_00446Ra"
                     /note="Geneious type: primer_bind_reverse"
     gg_overhang     4416..4419
                     /created_by="User"
                     /label="pL0 G-3"
     3'UTR           4420..4439
                     /created_by="User"
                     /label="Inert"
     ligation        4440..4443
                     /label="Ligation"
     gg_overhang     4440..4443
                     /created_by="User"
                     /label="pL0 3-T"
     terminator      4444..4542
                     /created_by="User"
                     /modified_by="User"
                     /label="Synth Terminator"
     polyA_signal    4468..4473
                     /created_by="User"
                     /label="Poly-A Signal"
     polyA_signal    complement(4479..4484)
                     /created_by="User"
                     /label="Poly-A Signal"
ORIGIN      
        1 cgctggtcta atacccaatc tctcgtctta tccagatgtt ttatacgcct taattaatag
       61 ggataacagg gtaatatctt gccctgcacg aataccagcg accccttgcc caaatacttg
      121 ccgtgggcct cggcctgaga gccaaaacac ttgatgcgga agaagtcggt gcgctcctgc
      181 ttgtcgccgg catcgttgcg ccacatctag gatctgccag gaaccgtaaa aaggccgcgt
      241 tgctggcgtt tttccatagg ctccgccccc ctgacgagca tcacaaaaat cgacgctcaa
      301 gtcagaggtg gcgaaacccg acaggactat aaagatacca ggcgtttccc cctggaagct
      361 ccctcgtgcg ctctcctgtt ccgaccctgc cgcttaccgg atacctgtcc gcctttctcc
      421 cttcgggaag cgtggcgctt tctcatagct cacgctgtag gtatctcagt tcggtgtagg
      481 tcgttcgctc caagctgggc tgtgtgcacg aaccccccgt tcagcccgac cgctgcgcct
      541 tatccggtaa ctatcgtctt gagtccaacc cggtaagaca cgacttatcg ccactggcag
      601 cagccactgg taacaggatt agcagagcga ggtatgtagg cggtgctaca gagttcttga
      661 agtggtggcc taactacggc tacactagaa ggacagtatt tggtatctgc gctctgctga
      721 agccagttac cttcggaaaa agagttggta gctcttgatc cggcaaacaa accaccgctg
      781 gtagcggtgg tttttttgtt tgcaagcagc agattacgcg cagaaaaaaa ggatctcaag
      841 aagatccttt gatcttttct acggggtctg acgctcagtg gaacgaaaac tcacgttaag
      901 ggattttggt catgagatta tcaaaaagga tcttcaccta gatcctttta aattaaaaat
      961 gaagttttaa atcaatctaa agtatatatg agtaaacttg gtctgacagt taccaatgct
     1021 taatcagtga ggcacctatc tcagcgatct gtctatttcg ttcatccata gttgcctgac
     1081 tccccgtcgt gtagataact acgatacggg agggcttacc atctggcccc agtgctgcaa
     1141 tgataccgcg agaaccacgc tcaccggctc cagatttatc agcaataaac cagccagccg
     1201 gaagggccga gcgcagaagt ggtcctgcaa ctttatccgc ctccatccag tctattaatt
     1261 gttgccggga agctagagta agtagttcgc cagttaatag tttgcgcaac gttgttgcca
     1321 ttgctacagg catcgtggtg tcacgctcgt cgtttggtat ggcttcattc agctccggtt
     1381 cccaacgatc aaggcgagtt acatgatccc ccatgttgtg caaaaaagcg gttagctcct
     1441 tcggtcctcc gatcgttgtc agaagtaagt tggccgcagt gttatcactc atggttatgg
     1501 cagcactgca taattctctt actgtcatgc catccgtaag atgcttttct gtgactggtg
     1561 agtactcaac caagtcattc tgagaatagt gtatgcggcg accgagttgc tcttgcccgg
     1621 cgtcaatacg ggataatacc gcgccacata gcagaacttt aaaagtgctc atcattggaa
     1681 aacgttcttc ggggcgaaaa ctctcaagga tcttaccgct gttgagatcc agttcgatgt
     1741 aacccactcg tgcacccaac tgatcttcag catcttttac tttcaccagc gtttctgggt
     1801 gagcaaaaac aggaaggcaa aatgccgcaa aaaagggaat aagggcgaca cggaaatgtt
     1861 gaatactcat actcttcctt tttcaatatt attgaagcat ttatcagggt tattgtctca
     1921 tgagcggata catatttgaa tgtatttaga aaaataaaca aataggggtt ccgcgcacga
     1981 attggccagc gctgcattac cctgttatcc ctaaccggtg cgtttttatg cttgtagtat
     2041 tgtataatgt ttttaagatc cggaggccac ctttggtctt gacattcact aaggagtggg
     2101 cctggaataa aaccagaaat ccccattctc agtctgcccc aagccctcca attccgaggg
     2161 cgctgtatgt ataagctcgg gcaggcaaaa gtcgactgtg agaacacgcc agcagagggc
     2221 gctgtggccc catcagtccc tgcccactga actctccaga aggaaaagcg gcaaggatgc
     2281 aaacaagaaa atcagaccag actgggagtc tagaccctgc gtcccacgcg gtcccaccat
     2341 ggcttcctct ttggaatttt cagggggacc caggaagact gacaccgctg attactttaa
     2401 ttggctccgg tgcccgtcag tgggcagagc gcacatcgcc cacagtcccc gagaagttgt
     2461 ggggaggggt cggcaattga accggtgcct agagaaggtg gcgcggggta aactgggaaa
     2521 gtgatgtcgt gtactggctc cgcctttttc ccgagggtgg gggagaaccg tatataagtg
     2581 cagtagtcgc cgtgaacgtt ctttttcgca acgggtttgc cgccagaaca caggtaagtg
     2641 ccgtgtgtgg ttcccgcggg cctggcctct ttacgggtta tggcccttgc gtgccttgaa
     2701 ttacttccac ctggctgcag tacgtgattc ttgatcccga gcttcgggtt ggaagtgggt
     2761 gggagagttc gaggccttgc gcttaaggag ccccttcgcc tcgtgcttga gttgaggcct
     2821 ggcctgggcg ctggggccgc cgcgtgcgaa tctggtggca ccttcgcgcc tgtctcgctg
     2881 ctttcgataa gtctctagcc atttaaaatt tttgatgacc tgctgcgacg ctttttttct
     2941 ggcaagatag tcttgtaaat gcgggccaag atctgcacac tggtatttcg gtttttgggg
     3001 ccgcgggcgg cgacggggcc cgtgcgtccc agcgcacatg ttcggcgagg cggggcctgc
     3061 gagcgcggcc accgagaatc ggacgggggt agtctcaagc tggccggcct gctctggtgc
     3121 ctggcctcgc gccgccgtgt atcgccccgc cctgggcggc aaggctggcc cggtcggcac
     3181 cagttgcgtg agcggaaaga tggccgcttc ccggccctgc tgcagggagc tcaaaatgga
     3241 ggacgcggcg ctcgggagag cgggcgggtg agtcacccac acaaaggaaa agggcctttc
     3301 cgtcctcagc cgtcgcttca tgtgactcca cggagtaccg ggcgccgtcc aggcacctcg
     3361 attagttctc gagcttttgg agtacgtcgt ctttaggttg gggggagggg ttttatgcga
     3421 tggagtttcc ccacactgag tgggtggaga ctgaagttag gccagcttgg cacttgatgt
     3481 aattctcctt ggaatttgcc ctttttgagt ttggatcttg gttcattctc aagcctcaga
     3541 cagtggttca aagttttttt cttccatttc aggtggatcc caagggcaga taagtttgta
     3601 caaaaaagag aggtgccacc atggggagcc atatgaagca gttggaagat aaggtagaag
     3661 aacttctgag caagaattat caccttgaga atgaagtagc caggcttgta accagggcgt
     3721 tcaatcacat ggccgcgggt gtcaagcaac tcgcggacga cagaactctg ttgatggcgg
     3781 gagtctccca cgacctgaga acacccctga cgcgaataag gttggcaacg gaaatgatgt
     3841 ctgagcagga tgggtacctc gcggaatcaa ttaacaaaga catcgaagag tgcaacgcga
     3901 taattgagca gtttattgac taccttcgga ctggacagga gatgcccatg gaaatggcgg
     3961 atctgaacgc agttctcggc gaggtaattg ctgcagagtc cgggtacgag agagagatcg
     4021 agacagccct ctatccgggc tctatcgagg ttaaaatgca ccccttgagt attaagagag
     4081 ctgtagccaa gatggtagtc aatgcagctc gctacgggaa tggttggatc aaagttagtt
     4141 ccgggaccga accgaataga gcatggtttc aggttgaaga tgatggcccc ggtatcgcgc
     4201 cagagcaacg aaaacatctt ttccaaccgt ttgtacgagg agattcagca cgcacaattt
     4261 cagggactgg tctgggacta gcgatagttc agagaattgt tgacaatcat aacggtatgc
     4321 ttgagctggg aacctccgaa aggggtggtt tgtctattcg agcctggttg cccgttccag
     4381 tgaccagagc ccaggggaca acaaaggagg gttgagcttc cactggattg tacaattacc
     4441 aactgatcta gaaccggtca tggccgcaat aaaatatctt tattttcatt acatctgtgt
     4501 gttggttttt tgtgtgttcg aactagatgc tgtcgaccga tg
//
