# Supplementary material for: Robust and tunable signal processing in mammalian cells via engineered covalent modification cycles
Source: bioRxiv preprint, doi:10.1101/2021.03.30.437779, version 2 (2021-07-19)
Supplement: Supplementary Data [file 437779_file03.zip › Plasmids - Experiments/tRJ_L2.5.gb]

LOCUS       tRJ_L2.5                4539 bp    DNA     circular UNK 30-MAR-2021
DEFINITION  [S2-3] E1_hEF1a_Inert_GCN4-EnvZm3t5_Inert_Synth pA.
ACCESSION   tRJ_00221
KEYWORDS    .
SOURCE      .
  ORGANISM  .
FEATURES             Location/Qualifiers
     Gibson_Overhang 5..49
                     /created_by="User"
                     /modified_by="User"
                     /label="pL1 S3"
     rep_origin      96..205
                     /ApEinfo_fwdcolor="cyan"
                     /ApEinfo_graphicformat="arrow_data {{0 1 2 0 0 -1} {} 0}
                     width 5 offset 0"
                     /ApEinfo_revcolor="green"
                     /label="RK2 trfa"
     misc_feature    complement(202..221)
                     /Mismatches=0
                     /created_by="primer3"
                     /annotation_group="1201005675867976ff585351-f1a6-4969-9466
                     -26a640ddf426"
                     /%GC="55.0"
                     /Tm="57.2"
                     /Hairpin_Tm="36.6"
                     /Self_Dimer_Tm="17.9"
                     /Sequence="CCTGGCAGATCCTAGATGTG"
                     /label="JH1030R"
                     /note="Geneious type: primer_bind_reverse"
     rep_origin      233..915
                     /ApEinfo_fwdcolor="gray50"
                     /ApEinfo_graphicformat="arrow_data {{0 1 2 0 0 -1} {} 0}
                     width 5 offset 0"
                     /ApEinfo_revcolor="gray50"
                     /modified_by="jones"
                     /label="ColE1 origin"
     CDS             complement(1010..1870)
                     /created_by="User"
                     /label="AmpR"
     primer_bind     1701..1721
                     /%GC="52.4"
                     /Hairpin_Tm="34.7"
                     /Mismatches=0
                     /Self_Dimer_Tm="None"
                     /Sequence="CTCTCAAGGATCTTACCGCTG"
                     /Tm="57.9"
                     /annotation_group="1201101220349394800f70ef-826f-417a-abc8
                     -1243df1d44be"
                     /created_by="primer3"
                     /label="JH1030F"
     motif           complement(1871..1884)
                     /created_by="User"
                     /label="RBS"
     primer_bind     1905..1925
                     /Mismatches=0
                     /created_by="primer3"
                     /annotation_group="1201005732115699377a250b-a78c-4d97-b007
                     -ac2cd897f3d4"
                     /%GC="47.6"
                     /Tm="56.4"
                     /Hairpin_Tm="None"
                     /Self_Dimer_Tm="13.2"
                     /Sequence="CAGGGTTATTGTCTCATGAGC"
                     /label="JH856R"
     Gibson_Overhang 2017..2061
                     /created_by="User"
                     /modified_by="User"
                     /label="pL1 S2"
     gg_overhang     2062..2065
                     /created_by="User"
                     /label="pL0 I"
     Insulator       2066..2392
                     /created_by="User"
                     /label="E1 Insulator"
     protein_bind    2144..2148
                     /created_by="User"
                     /label="CTCF Bind (Short)"
     protein_bind    complement(2156..2160)
                     /created_by="User"
                     /label="CTCF Bind (Short)"
     protein_bind    complement(2215..2219)
                     /created_by="User"
                     /label="CTCF Bind (Short)"
     ligation        2393..2396
                     /label="Ligation"
     gg_overhang     2393..2396
                     /created_by="User"
                     /label="pL0 I-P"
     promoter        2401..2633
                     /modified_by="User"
                     /label="hEF1a Promoter"
     Enhancer        2430..2691
                     /created_by="User"
                     /label="CpG Island"
     promoter        2565..2570
                     /created_by="User"
                     /label="BRE-like"
     promoter        2571..2577
                     /created_by="User"
                     /label="TATA Box"
     misc_RNA        2601
                     /created_by="User"
                     /label="+1 Site"
     misc_feature    complement(2615..2633)
                     /%GC="57.9"
                     /Hairpin_Tm="None"
                     /Self_Dimer_Tm="21.5"
                     /Sequence="CTGTGTTCTGGCGGCAAAC"
                     /Tm="60.0"
                     /created_by="primer3"
                     /label="RJ_00293Ra"
                     /note="Geneious type: primer_bind_reverse"
     intron          2631..2639
                     /created_by="User"
                     /modified_by="User"
                     /label="U2 Splice Donor"
     primer_bind     2631..2649
                     /%GC="57.9"
                     /Extension="CTGTGGTCTCACAGA"
                     /Hairpin_Tm="None"
                     /Self_Dimer_Tm="None"
                     /Sequence="CAGGTAAGTGCCGTGTGTG"
                     /Tm="58.8"
                     /created_by="primer3"
                     /modified_by="User"
                     /label="RJ_00296Fa"
     misc_RNA        2633..2634
                     /created_by="User"
                     /label="Cut"
     intron          2634..3572
                     /created_by="User"
                     /label="hEF1a First Intron"
     Enhancer        2797..2886
                     /created_by="User"
                     /label="CpG Island"
     Enhancer        2989..3389
                     /created_by="User"
                     /label="CpG Island"
     protein_bind    2989..3003
                     /created_by="User"
                     /label="Gal4 Close Match (15)"
     protein_bind    3004..3022
                     /created_by="User"
                     /label="Gal4 Close Match (19)"
     protein_bind    3005..3010
                     /created_by="User"
                     /label="SP1 Binding Site"
     protein_bind    3008..3022
                     /created_by="User"
                     /label="Gal4 Close Match (15)"
     protein_bind    complement(3147..3152)
                     /created_by="User"
                     /label="SP1 Binding Site"
     protein_bind    3154..3159
                     /created_by="User"
                     /label="SP1 Binding Site"
     protein_bind    3157..3172
                     /created_by="User"
                     /label="Gal4 Close Match (16)"
     protein_bind    3262..3267
                     /created_by="User"
                     /label="SP1 Binding Site"
     misc_RNA        3267..3268
                     /created_by="User"
                     /modified_by="User"
                     /label="Putative Cut"
     protein_bind    3269..3275
                     /created_by="User"
                     /label="AP-1 Binding Site"
     protein_bind    3331..3347
                     /created_by="User"
                     /label="Gal4 Close Match"
     protein_bind    complement(3422..3431)
                     /created_by="User"
                     /label="NFkB Binding Site"
     intron          3537..3541
                     /created_by="User"
                     /modified_by="User"
                     /label="U2 Branch Point-like"
     intron          3554..3569
                     /created_by="User"
                     /label="Poly-Y Tract"
     misc_feature    complement(3561..3586)
                     /%GC="53.8"
                     /Extension="AATGGTCTCATCTG"
                     /Hairpin_Tm="49.1"
                     /Self_Dimer_Tm="5.6"
                     /Sequence="CCCTTGGGATCCACCTGAAATGGAAG"
                     /Tm="65.2"
                     /created_by="primer3"
                     /modified_by="User"
                     /label="7.21"
                     /note="Geneious type: primer_bind_reverse"
     misc_feature    complement(3561..3581)
                     /%GC="52.4"
                     /Extension="TCGTGGTCTCAACCT"
                     /Hairpin_Tm="49.1"
                     /Self_Dimer_Tm="15.2"
                     /Sequence="GGGATCCACCTGAAATGGAAG"
                     /Tm="58.3"
                     /created_by="primer3"
                     /modified_by="User"
                     /label="RJ_00296Ra"
                     /note="Geneious type: primer_bind_reverse"
     intron          3570..3573
                     /created_by="User"
                     /modified_by="User"
                     /label="U2 Splice Acceptor"
     misc_RNA        3572..3573
                     /created_by="User"
                     /label="Cut"
     5'UTR           3573..3586
                     /created_by="User"
                     /label="hEF1a 5'UTR"
     gg_overhang     3587..3590
                     /ApEinfo_fwdcolor="pink"
                     /ApEinfo_graphicformat="arrow_data {{0 1 2 0 0 -1} {} 0}
                     width 5 offset 0"
                     /ApEinfo_revcolor="pink"
                     /created_by="User"
                     /label="pL0 P-5 v2"
     5'UTR           3591..3610
                     /ApEinfo_fwdcolor="pink"
                     /ApEinfo_graphicformat="arrow_data {{0 1 2 0 0 -1} {} 0}
                     width 5 offset 0"
                     /ApEinfo_revcolor="pink"
                     /created_by="User"
                     /label="Inert"
     misc_feature    complement(3601..3623)
                     /Mismatches=0
                     /Extension="CTTCATATGGCTCCC"
                     /created_by="primer3"
                     /annotation_group="12009377870844804d62d3ca-43c2-4427-80cf
                     -9447fb23491a"
                     /%GC="47.8"
                     /Tm="60.6"
                     /Hairpin_Tm="39.9"
                     /Self_Dimer_Tm="15.0"
                     /Sequence="CATGGTGGCACCTCTCTTTTTTG"
                     /label="RJ_00427Ra"
                     /note="Geneious type: primer_bind_reverse"
     ligation        3611..3614
                     /label="Ligation"
     Gg_overhang     3611..3614
                     /created_by="User"
                     /label="pL0 5-G"
     primer_bind     3611..3626
                     /Mismatches=0
                     /Extension="CTGTGGTCTCA"
                     /created_by="primer3"
                     /annotation_group="35284846169725281527d18-390b-45f7-bc88-
                     52a14b2c10ed"
                     /%GC="68.8"
                     /Tm="58.3"
                     /Hairpin_Tm="42.3"
                     /Self_Dimer_Tm="15.4"
                     /Sequence="AGGTGCCACCATGGGG"
                     /label="RJ_00446Fa"
     motif           3615..3620
                     /created_by="User"
                     /modified_by="User"
                     /label="Kozak"
     CDS             3621..4412
                     /created_by="User"
                     /modified_by="jones"
                     /label="GCN4-EnvZm3t5"
     Gibson_Overhang 3624..3638
                     /created_by="User"
                     /modified_by="User"
                     /label="Infusion"
     primer_bind     3624..3707
                     /Sequence="GGGAGCCATATGAAGCAGTTGGAAGATAAGGTAGAAGAACTTCTGAG
                     CAAGAATTATCACCTTGAGAATGAAGTAGCCAGGCTT"
                     /Mismatches=0
                     /annotation_group="d644d9c3-cdbf-40d3-a464-92e646397545"
                     /label="RJ_00428Fa"
     misc_feature    complement(3624..3707)
                     /Sequence="AAGCCTGGCTACTTCATTCTCAAGGTGATAATTCTTGCTCAGAAGTT
                     CTTCTACCTTATCTTCCAACTGCTTCATATGGCTCCC"
                     /Mismatches=0
                     /annotation_group="d8e7f95b-8e60-4782-ab24-d01a31026206"
                     /label="RJ_00428Ra"
                     /note="Geneious type: primer_bind_reverse"
     sig_peptide     3633..3707
                     /created_by="User"
                     /modified_by="User"
                     /label="GCN4 Coiled-Coil"
     Gibson_Overhang 3693..3707
                     /created_by="User"
                     /label="Infusion"
     misc_feature    3708..4409
                     /created_by="User"
                     /modified_by="User"
                     /label="Cytoplasmic. {ECO:0000305}."
                     /note="Geneious type: Topological_domain"
     misc_difference 3708..3725
                     /created_by="User"
                     /modified_by="User"
                     /label="Library 1 Truncations"
     domain          <3708..3755
                     /created_by="User"
                     /label="HAMP. {ECO:0000255|PROSITE-ProRule:PRU00102}."
     primer_bind     3708..3728
                     /Mismatches=0
                     /Extension="GAAGTAGCCAGGCTT"
                     /created_by="primer3"
                     /annotation_group="120093828230175762b8aa7f-b62d-4051-b353
                     -bd6fe0487071"
                     /%GC="52.4"
                     /Tm="61.2"
                     /Hairpin_Tm="None"
                     /Self_Dimer_Tm="None"
                     /Sequence="ACCAGGGCGTTCAATCACATG"
                     /label="RJ_00427Fe"
     domain          3726..3926
                     /created_by="User"
                     /label="DHp (A) Domain"
     domain          3777..4379
                     /created_by="User"
                     /label="Histidine kinase.
                     {ECO:0000255|PROSITE-ProRule:PRU00107}."
     ptm             3786..3788
                     /created_by="Ross"
                     /label="Phosphohistidine"
     motif           3789..3800
                     /created_by="User"
                     /modified_by="User"
                     /label="ExxT Form"
     misc_feature    3789..3791
                     /created_by="User"
                     /label="E/D --> A Eliminates Kinase (K-/P+, Willett2012)"
                     /note="Geneious type: mutagenesis_site"
     misc_feature    3798..3800
                     /created_by="User"
                     /label="T/N --> A Eliminates Phosphatase (K+/P-,
                     Willett2012)"
                     /note="Geneious type: mutagenesis_site"
     misc_feature    3918..3920
                     /created_by="User"
                     /modified_by="User"
                     /label="Y-->D Eliminates Phosphatase (K+/P-, Hsing1998)"
                     /note="Geneious type: mutagenesis_site"
     domain          3927..4409
                     /created_by="User"
                     /label="CA (B) Domain"
     misc_feature    complement(4061..4087)
                     /Sequence="TTGGCTACAGCTCTCTTAATACTCAAG"
                     /Hairpin_Tm="41.7"
                     /Tm="60.6"
                     /Self_Dimer_Tm="None"
                     /%GC="40.7"
                     /created_by="primer3"
                     /modified_by="User"
                     /label="RJ_00190Rc"
                     /note="Geneious type: primer_bind_reverse"
     misc_difference 4086..4088
                     /created_by="User"
                     /modified_by="User"
                     /label="Library 2: Library 1 w/ N-->K here"
     misc_feature    4086..4088
                     /created_by="User"
                     /modified_by="User"
                     /label="N-->K Eliminates Kinase (K-/P+, Hsing1998)"
                     /note="Geneious type: mutagenesis_site"
     primer_bind     4089..4109
                     /Sequence="ATGGTAGTCAATGCAGCTCGC"
                     /Hairpin_Tm="42.9"
                     /Tm="61.1"
                     /Self_Dimer_Tm="1.7"
                     /%GC="52.4"
                     /created_by="primer3"
                     /Extension="GAGAGCTGTAGCCAAG"
                     /modified_by="User"
                     /label="RJ_00189Fc"
     misc_feature    4227..4229
                     /created_by="User"
                     /label="F-->L Eliminates Kinase (K-/P+, Hsing1998)"
                     /note="Geneious type: mutagenesis_site"
     misc_feature    4263..4265
                     /created_by="User"
                     /modified_by="User"
                     /label="T-->K Eliminates Phosphatase (K+/P-, Hsing1998)"
                     /note="Geneious type: mutagenesis_site"
     misc_feature    complement(4394..4416)
                     /Mismatches=0
                     /Extension="TCGTGGTCTCA"
                     /created_by="primer3"
                     /annotation_group="352848524138022bd1e42eb-8530-428e-839b-
                     fc63a96ac442"
                     /%GC="47.8"
                     /Tm="61.3"
                     /Hairpin_Tm="41.9"
                     /Self_Dimer_Tm="None"
                     /Sequence="AAGCTCAACCCTCCTTTGTTGTC"
                     /label="RJ_00446Ra"
                     /note="Geneious type: primer_bind_reverse"
     gg_overhang     4413..4416
                     /created_by="User"
                     /label="pL0 G-3"
     3'UTR           4417..4436
                     /created_by="User"
                     /label="Inert"
     ligation        4437..4440
                     /label="Ligation"
     gg_overhang     4437..4440
                     /created_by="User"
                     /label="pL0 3-T"
     terminator      4441..4539
                     /created_by="User"
                     /modified_by="User"
                     /label="Synth Terminator"
     polyA_signal    4465..4470
                     /created_by="User"
                     /label="Poly-A Signal"
     polyA_signal    complement(4476..4481)
                     /created_by="User"
                     /label="Poly-A Signal"
ORIGIN      
        1 cgctggtcta atacccaatc tctcgtctta tccagatgtt ttatacgcct taattaatag
       61 ggataacagg gtaatatctt gccctgcacg aataccagcg accccttgcc caaatacttg
      121 ccgtgggcct cggcctgaga gccaaaacac ttgatgcgga agaagtcggt gcgctcctgc
      181 ttgtcgccgg catcgttgcg ccacatctag gatctgccag gaaccgtaaa aaggccgcgt
      241 tgctggcgtt tttccatagg ctccgccccc ctgacgagca tcacaaaaat cgacgctcaa
      301 gtcagaggtg gcgaaacccg acaggactat aaagatacca ggcgtttccc cctggaagct
      361 ccctcgtgcg ctctcctgtt ccgaccctgc cgcttaccgg atacctgtcc gcctttctcc
      421 cttcgggaag cgtggcgctt tctcatagct cacgctgtag gtatctcagt tcggtgtagg
      481 tcgttcgctc caagctgggc tgtgtgcacg aaccccccgt tcagcccgac cgctgcgcct
      541 tatccggtaa ctatcgtctt gagtccaacc cggtaagaca cgacttatcg ccactggcag
      601 cagccactgg taacaggatt agcagagcga ggtatgtagg cggtgctaca gagttcttga
      661 agtggtggcc taactacggc tacactagaa ggacagtatt tggtatctgc gctctgctga
      721 agccagttac cttcggaaaa agagttggta gctcttgatc cggcaaacaa accaccgctg
      781 gtagcggtgg tttttttgtt tgcaagcagc agattacgcg cagaaaaaaa ggatctcaag
      841 aagatccttt gatcttttct acggggtctg acgctcagtg gaacgaaaac tcacgttaag
      901 ggattttggt catgagatta tcaaaaagga tcttcaccta gatcctttta aattaaaaat
      961 gaagttttaa atcaatctaa agtatatatg agtaaacttg gtctgacagt taccaatgct
     1021 taatcagtga ggcacctatc tcagcgatct gtctatttcg ttcatccata gttgcctgac
     1081 tccccgtcgt gtagataact acgatacggg agggcttacc atctggcccc agtgctgcaa
     1141 tgataccgcg agaaccacgc tcaccggctc cagatttatc agcaataaac cagccagccg
     1201 gaagggccga gcgcagaagt ggtcctgcaa ctttatccgc ctccatccag tctattaatt
     1261 gttgccggga agctagagta agtagttcgc cagttaatag tttgcgcaac gttgttgcca
     1321 ttgctacagg catcgtggtg tcacgctcgt cgtttggtat ggcttcattc agctccggtt
     1381 cccaacgatc aaggcgagtt acatgatccc ccatgttgtg caaaaaagcg gttagctcct
     1441 tcggtcctcc gatcgttgtc agaagtaagt tggccgcagt gttatcactc atggttatgg
     1501 cagcactgca taattctctt actgtcatgc catccgtaag atgcttttct gtgactggtg
     1561 agtactcaac caagtcattc tgagaatagt gtatgcggcg accgagttgc tcttgcccgg
     1621 cgtcaatacg ggataatacc gcgccacata gcagaacttt aaaagtgctc atcattggaa
     1681 aacgttcttc ggggcgaaaa ctctcaagga tcttaccgct gttgagatcc agttcgatgt
     1741 aacccactcg tgcacccaac tgatcttcag catcttttac tttcaccagc gtttctgggt
     1801 gagcaaaaac aggaaggcaa aatgccgcaa aaaagggaat aagggcgaca cggaaatgtt
     1861 gaatactcat actcttcctt tttcaatatt attgaagcat ttatcagggt tattgtctca
     1921 tgagcggata catatttgaa tgtatttaga aaaataaaca aataggggtt ccgcgcacga
     1981 attggccagc gctgcattac cctgttatcc ctaaccggtg cgtttttatg cttgtagtat
     2041 tgtataatgt ttttaagatc cggaggccac ctttggtctt gacattcact aaggagtggg
     2101 cctggaataa aaccagaaat ccccattctc agtctgcccc aagccctcca attccgaggg
     2161 cgctgtatgt ataagctcgg gcaggcaaaa gtcgactgtg agaacacgcc agcagagggc
     2221 gctgtggccc catcagtccc tgcccactga actctccaga aggaaaagcg gcaaggatgc
     2281 aaacaagaaa atcagaccag actgggagtc tagaccctgc gtcccacgcg gtcccaccat
     2341 ggcttcctct ttggaatttt cagggggacc caggaagact gacaccgctg attactttaa
     2401 ttggctccgg tgcccgtcag tgggcagagc gcacatcgcc cacagtcccc gagaagttgt
     2461 ggggaggggt cggcaattga accggtgcct agagaaggtg gcgcggggta aactgggaaa
     2521 gtgatgtcgt gtactggctc cgcctttttc ccgagggtgg gggagaaccg tatataagtg
     2581 cagtagtcgc cgtgaacgtt ctttttcgca acgggtttgc cgccagaaca caggtaagtg
     2641 ccgtgtgtgg ttcccgcggg cctggcctct ttacgggtta tggcccttgc gtgccttgaa
     2701 ttacttccac ctggctgcag tacgtgattc ttgatcccga gcttcgggtt ggaagtgggt
     2761 gggagagttc gaggccttgc gcttaaggag ccccttcgcc tcgtgcttga gttgaggcct
     2821 ggcctgggcg ctggggccgc cgcgtgcgaa tctggtggca ccttcgcgcc tgtctcgctg
     2881 ctttcgataa gtctctagcc atttaaaatt tttgatgacc tgctgcgacg ctttttttct
     2941 ggcaagatag tcttgtaaat gcgggccaag atctgcacac tggtatttcg gtttttgggg
     3001 ccgcgggcgg cgacggggcc cgtgcgtccc agcgcacatg ttcggcgagg cggggcctgc
     3061 gagcgcggcc accgagaatc ggacgggggt agtctcaagc tggccggcct gctctggtgc
     3121 ctggcctcgc gccgccgtgt atcgccccgc cctgggcggc aaggctggcc cggtcggcac
     3181 cagttgcgtg agcggaaaga tggccgcttc ccggccctgc tgcagggagc tcaaaatgga
     3241 ggacgcggcg ctcgggagag cgggcgggtg agtcacccac acaaaggaaa agggcctttc
     3301 cgtcctcagc cgtcgcttca tgtgactcca cggagtaccg ggcgccgtcc aggcacctcg
     3361 attagttctc gagcttttgg agtacgtcgt ctttaggttg gggggagggg ttttatgcga
     3421 tggagtttcc ccacactgag tgggtggaga ctgaagttag gccagcttgg cacttgatgt
     3481 aattctcctt ggaatttgcc ctttttgagt ttggatcttg gttcattctc aagcctcaga
     3541 cagtggttca aagttttttt cttccatttc aggtggatcc caagggcaga taagtttgta
     3601 caaaaaagag aggtgccacc atggggagcc atatgaagca gttggaagat aaggtagaag
     3661 aacttctgag caagaattat caccttgaga atgaagtagc caggcttacc agggcgttca
     3721 atcacatggc cgcgggtgtc aagcaactcg cggacgacag aactctgttg atggcgggag
     3781 tctcccacga cctgagaaca cccctgacgc gaataaggtt ggcaacggaa atgatgtctg
     3841 agcaggatgg gtacctcgcg gaatcaatta acaaagacat cgaagagtgc aacgcgataa
     3901 ttgagcagtt tattgactac cttcggactg gacaggagat gcccatggaa atggcggatc
     3961 tgaacgcagt tctcggcgag gtaattgctg cagagtccgg gtacgagaga gagatcgaga
     4021 cagccctcta tccgggctct atcgaggtta aaatgcaccc cttgagtatt aagagagctg
     4081 tagccaagat ggtagtcaat gcagctcgct acgggaatgg ttggatcaaa gttagttccg
     4141 ggaccgaacc gaatagagca tggtttcagg ttgaagatga tggccccggt atcgcgccag
     4201 agcaacgaaa acatcttttc caaccgtttg tacgaggaga ttcagcacgc acaatttcag
     4261 ggactggtct gggactagcg atagttcaga gaattgttga caatcataac ggtatgcttg
     4321 agctgggaac ctccgaaagg ggtggtttgt ctattcgagc ctggttgccc gttccagtga
     4381 ccagagccca ggggacaaca aaggagggtt gagcttccac tggattgtac aattaccaac
     4441 tgatctagaa ccggtcatgg ccgcaataaa atatctttat tttcattaca tctgtgtgtt
     4501 ggttttttgt gtgttcgaac tagatgctgt cgaccgatg
//
