# Supplementary material for: Robust and tunable signal processing in mammalian cells via engineered covalent modification cycles
Source: bioRxiv preprint, doi:10.1101/2021.03.30.437779, version 2 (2021-07-19)
Supplement: Supplementary Data [file 437779_file03.zip › Plasmids - Experiments/tRJ_L2.6.gb]

LOCUS       tRJ_L2.6                4536 bp    DNA     circular UNK 30-MAR-2021
DEFINITION  [S2-3] E1_hEF1a_Inert_GCN4-EnvZm3t6_Inert_Synth pA.
ACCESSION   tRJ_00221
KEYWORDS    .
SOURCE      .
  ORGANISM  .
FEATURES             Location/Qualifiers
     Gibson_Overhang 5..49
                     /created_by="User"
                     /modified_by="User"
                     /label="pL1 S3"
     rep_origin      96..205
                     /ApEinfo_fwdcolor="cyan"
                     /ApEinfo_graphicformat="arrow_data {{0 1 2 0 0 -1} {} 0}
                     width 5 offset 0"
                     /ApEinfo_revcolor="green"
                     /label="RK2 trfa"
     misc_feature    complement(202..221)
                     /Mismatches=0
                     /created_by="primer3"
                     /annotation_group="1201005675867976ff585351-f1a6-4969-9466
                     -26a640ddf426"
                     /%GC="55.0"
                     /Tm="57.2"
                     /Hairpin_Tm="36.6"
                     /Self_Dimer_Tm="17.9"
                     /Sequence="CCTGGCAGATCCTAGATGTG"
                     /label="JH1030R"
                     /note="Geneious type: primer_bind_reverse"
     rep_origin      233..915
                     /ApEinfo_fwdcolor="gray50"
                     /ApEinfo_graphicformat="arrow_data {{0 1 2 0 0 -1} {} 0}
                     width 5 offset 0"
                     /ApEinfo_revcolor="gray50"
                     /modified_by="jones"
                     /label="ColE1 origin"
     CDS             complement(1010..1870)
                     /created_by="User"
                     /label="AmpR"
     primer_bind     1701..1721
                     /%GC="52.4"
                     /Hairpin_Tm="34.7"
                     /Mismatches=0
                     /Self_Dimer_Tm="None"
                     /Sequence="CTCTCAAGGATCTTACCGCTG"
                     /Tm="57.9"
                     /annotation_group="1201101220349394800f70ef-826f-417a-abc8
                     -1243df1d44be"
                     /created_by="primer3"
                     /label="JH1030F"
     motif           complement(1871..1884)
                     /created_by="User"
                     /label="RBS"
     primer_bind     1905..1925
                     /Mismatches=0
                     /created_by="primer3"
                     /annotation_group="1201005732115699377a250b-a78c-4d97-b007
                     -ac2cd897f3d4"
                     /%GC="47.6"
                     /Tm="56.4"
                     /Hairpin_Tm="None"
                     /Self_Dimer_Tm="13.2"
                     /Sequence="CAGGGTTATTGTCTCATGAGC"
                     /label="JH856R"
     Gibson_Overhang 2017..2061
                     /created_by="User"
                     /modified_by="User"
                     /label="pL1 S2"
     gg_overhang     2062..2065
                     /created_by="User"
                     /label="pL0 I"
     Insulator       2066..2392
                     /created_by="User"
                     /label="E1 Insulator"
     protein_bind    2144..2148
                     /created_by="User"
                     /label="CTCF Bind (Short)"
     protein_bind    complement(2156..2160)
                     /created_by="User"
                     /label="CTCF Bind (Short)"
     protein_bind    complement(2215..2219)
                     /created_by="User"
                     /label="CTCF Bind (Short)"
     ligation        2393..2396
                     /label="Ligation"
     gg_overhang     2393..2396
                     /created_by="User"
                     /label="pL0 I-P"
     promoter        2401..2633
                     /modified_by="User"
                     /label="hEF1a Promoter"
     Enhancer        2430..2691
                     /created_by="User"
                     /label="CpG Island"
     promoter        2565..2570
                     /created_by="User"
                     /label="BRE-like"
     promoter        2571..2577
                     /created_by="User"
                     /label="TATA Box"
     misc_RNA        2601
                     /created_by="User"
                     /label="+1 Site"
     misc_feature    complement(2615..2633)
                     /%GC="57.9"
                     /Hairpin_Tm="None"
                     /Self_Dimer_Tm="21.5"
                     /Sequence="CTGTGTTCTGGCGGCAAAC"
                     /Tm="60.0"
                     /created_by="primer3"
                     /label="RJ_00293Ra"
                     /note="Geneious type: primer_bind_reverse"
     intron          2631..2639
                     /created_by="User"
                     /modified_by="User"
                     /label="U2 Splice Donor"
     primer_bind     2631..2649
                     /%GC="57.9"
                     /Extension="CTGTGGTCTCACAGA"
                     /Hairpin_Tm="None"
                     /Self_Dimer_Tm="None"
                     /Sequence="CAGGTAAGTGCCGTGTGTG"
                     /Tm="58.8"
                     /created_by="primer3"
                     /modified_by="User"
                     /label="RJ_00296Fa"
     misc_RNA        2633..2634
                     /created_by="User"
                     /label="Cut"
     intron          2634..3572
                     /created_by="User"
                     /label="hEF1a First Intron"
     Enhancer        2797..2886
                     /created_by="User"
                     /label="CpG Island"
     Enhancer        2989..3389
                     /created_by="User"
                     /label="CpG Island"
     protein_bind    2989..3003
                     /created_by="User"
                     /label="Gal4 Close Match (15)"
     protein_bind    3004..3022
                     /created_by="User"
                     /label="Gal4 Close Match (19)"
     protein_bind    3005..3010
                     /created_by="User"
                     /label="SP1 Binding Site"
     protein_bind    3008..3022
                     /created_by="User"
                     /label="Gal4 Close Match (15)"
     protein_bind    complement(3147..3152)
                     /created_by="User"
                     /label="SP1 Binding Site"
     protein_bind    3154..3159
                     /created_by="User"
                     /label="SP1 Binding Site"
     protein_bind    3157..3172
                     /created_by="User"
                     /label="Gal4 Close Match (16)"
     protein_bind    3262..3267
                     /created_by="User"
                     /label="SP1 Binding Site"
     misc_RNA        3267..3268
                     /created_by="User"
                     /modified_by="User"
                     /label="Putative Cut"
     protein_bind    3269..3275
                     /created_by="User"
                     /label="AP-1 Binding Site"
     protein_bind    3331..3347
                     /created_by="User"
                     /label="Gal4 Close Match"
     protein_bind    complement(3422..3431)
                     /created_by="User"
                     /label="NFkB Binding Site"
     intron          3537..3541
                     /created_by="User"
                     /modified_by="User"
                     /label="U2 Branch Point-like"
     intron          3554..3569
                     /created_by="User"
                     /label="Poly-Y Tract"
     misc_feature    complement(3561..3586)
                     /%GC="53.8"
                     /Extension="AATGGTCTCATCTG"
                     /Hairpin_Tm="49.1"
                     /Self_Dimer_Tm="5.6"
                     /Sequence="CCCTTGGGATCCACCTGAAATGGAAG"
                     /Tm="65.2"
                     /created_by="primer3"
                     /modified_by="User"
                     /label="7.21"
                     /note="Geneious type: primer_bind_reverse"
     misc_feature    complement(3561..3581)
                     /%GC="52.4"
                     /Extension="TCGTGGTCTCAACCT"
                     /Hairpin_Tm="49.1"
                     /Self_Dimer_Tm="15.2"
                     /Sequence="GGGATCCACCTGAAATGGAAG"
                     /Tm="58.3"
                     /created_by="primer3"
                     /modified_by="User"
                     /label="RJ_00296Ra"
                     /note="Geneious type: primer_bind_reverse"
     intron          3570..3573
                     /created_by="User"
                     /modified_by="User"
                     /label="U2 Splice Acceptor"
     misc_RNA        3572..3573
                     /created_by="User"
                     /label="Cut"
     5'UTR           3573..3586
                     /created_by="User"
                     /label="hEF1a 5'UTR"
     gg_overhang     3587..3590
                     /ApEinfo_fwdcolor="pink"
                     /ApEinfo_graphicformat="arrow_data {{0 1 2 0 0 -1} {} 0}
                     width 5 offset 0"
                     /ApEinfo_revcolor="pink"
                     /created_by="User"
                     /label="pL0 P-5 v2"
     5'UTR           3591..3610
                     /ApEinfo_fwdcolor="pink"
                     /ApEinfo_graphicformat="arrow_data {{0 1 2 0 0 -1} {} 0}
                     width 5 offset 0"
                     /ApEinfo_revcolor="pink"
                     /created_by="User"
                     /label="Inert"
     misc_feature    complement(3601..3623)
                     /Mismatches=0
                     /Extension="CTTCATATGGCTCCC"
                     /created_by="primer3"
                     /annotation_group="12009377870844804d62d3ca-43c2-4427-80cf
                     -9447fb23491a"
                     /%GC="47.8"
                     /Tm="60.6"
                     /Hairpin_Tm="39.9"
                     /Self_Dimer_Tm="15.0"
                     /Sequence="CATGGTGGCACCTCTCTTTTTTG"
                     /label="RJ_00427Ra"
                     /note="Geneious type: primer_bind_reverse"
     ligation        3611..3614
                     /label="Ligation"
     Gg_overhang     3611..3614
                     /created_by="User"
                     /label="pL0 5-G"
     primer_bind     3611..3626
                     /Mismatches=0
                     /Extension="CTGTGGTCTCA"
                     /created_by="primer3"
                     /annotation_group="35284846169725281527d18-390b-45f7-bc88-
                     52a14b2c10ed"
                     /%GC="68.8"
                     /Tm="58.3"
                     /Hairpin_Tm="42.3"
                     /Self_Dimer_Tm="15.4"
                     /Sequence="AGGTGCCACCATGGGG"
                     /label="RJ_00446Fa"
     motif           3615..3620
                     /created_by="User"
                     /modified_by="User"
                     /label="Kozak"
     CDS             3621..4409
                     /created_by="User"
                     /modified_by="jones"
                     /label="GCN4-EnvZm3t6"
     Gibson_Overhang 3624..3638
                     /created_by="User"
                     /modified_by="User"
                     /label="Infusion"
     primer_bind     3624..3707
                     /Sequence="GGGAGCCATATGAAGCAGTTGGAAGATAAGGTAGAAGAACTTCTGAG
                     CAAGAATTATCACCTTGAGAATGAAGTAGCCAGGCTT"
                     /Mismatches=0
                     /annotation_group="d644d9c3-cdbf-40d3-a464-92e646397545"
                     /label="RJ_00428Fa"
     misc_feature    complement(3624..3707)
                     /Sequence="AAGCCTGGCTACTTCATTCTCAAGGTGATAATTCTTGCTCAGAAGTT
                     CTTCTACCTTATCTTCCAACTGCTTCATATGGCTCCC"
                     /Mismatches=0
                     /annotation_group="d8e7f95b-8e60-4782-ab24-d01a31026206"
                     /label="RJ_00428Ra"
                     /note="Geneious type: primer_bind_reverse"
     sig_peptide     3633..3707
                     /created_by="User"
                     /modified_by="User"
                     /label="GCN4 Coiled-Coil"
     Gibson_Overhang 3693..3707
                     /created_by="User"
                     /label="Infusion"
     misc_feature    3708..4406
                     /created_by="User"
                     /modified_by="User"
                     /label="Cytoplasmic. {ECO:0000305}."
                     /note="Geneious type: Topological_domain"
     misc_difference 3708..3722
                     /created_by="User"
                     /modified_by="User"
                     /label="Library 1 Truncations"
     domain          <3708..3752
                     /created_by="User"
                     /label="HAMP. {ECO:0000255|PROSITE-ProRule:PRU00102}."
     primer_bind     3708..3727
                     /Mismatches=0
                     /Extension="GAAGTAGCCAGGCTT"
                     /created_by="primer3"
                     /annotation_group="1200938220663223067de758-bb05-476b-99b4
                     -c632ec518307"
                     /%GC="55.0"
                     /Tm="61.3"
                     /Hairpin_Tm="None"
                     /Self_Dimer_Tm="None"
                     /Sequence="AGGGCGTTCAATCACATGGC"
                     /label="RJ_00427Ff"
     domain          3723..3923
                     /created_by="User"
                     /label="DHp (A) Domain"
     domain          3774..4376
                     /created_by="User"
                     /label="Histidine kinase.
                     {ECO:0000255|PROSITE-ProRule:PRU00107}."
     ptm             3783..3785
                     /created_by="Ross"
                     /label="Phosphohistidine"
     motif           3786..3797
                     /created_by="User"
                     /modified_by="User"
                     /label="ExxT Form"
     misc_feature    3786..3788
                     /created_by="User"
                     /label="E/D --> A Eliminates Kinase (K-/P+, Willett2012)"
                     /note="Geneious type: mutagenesis_site"
     misc_feature    3795..3797
                     /created_by="User"
                     /label="T/N --> A Eliminates Phosphatase (K+/P-,
                     Willett2012)"
                     /note="Geneious type: mutagenesis_site"
     misc_feature    3915..3917
                     /created_by="User"
                     /modified_by="User"
                     /label="Y-->D Eliminates Phosphatase (K+/P-, Hsing1998)"
                     /note="Geneious type: mutagenesis_site"
     domain          3924..4406
                     /created_by="User"
                     /label="CA (B) Domain"
     misc_feature    complement(4058..4084)
                     /Sequence="TTGGCTACAGCTCTCTTAATACTCAAG"
                     /Hairpin_Tm="41.7"
                     /Tm="60.6"
                     /Self_Dimer_Tm="None"
                     /%GC="40.7"
                     /created_by="primer3"
                     /modified_by="User"
                     /label="RJ_00190Rc"
                     /note="Geneious type: primer_bind_reverse"
     misc_difference 4083..4085
                     /created_by="User"
                     /modified_by="User"
                     /label="Library 2: Library 1 w/ N-->K here"
     misc_feature    4083..4085
                     /created_by="User"
                     /modified_by="User"
                     /label="N-->K Eliminates Kinase (K-/P+, Hsing1998)"
                     /note="Geneious type: mutagenesis_site"
     primer_bind     4086..4106
                     /Sequence="ATGGTAGTCAATGCAGCTCGC"
                     /Hairpin_Tm="42.9"
                     /Tm="61.1"
                     /Self_Dimer_Tm="1.7"
                     /%GC="52.4"
                     /created_by="primer3"
                     /Extension="GAGAGCTGTAGCCAAG"
                     /modified_by="User"
                     /label="RJ_00189Fc"
     misc_feature    4224..4226
                     /created_by="User"
                     /label="F-->L Eliminates Kinase (K-/P+, Hsing1998)"
                     /note="Geneious type: mutagenesis_site"
     misc_feature    4260..4262
                     /created_by="User"
                     /modified_by="User"
                     /label="T-->K Eliminates Phosphatase (K+/P-, Hsing1998)"
                     /note="Geneious type: mutagenesis_site"
     misc_feature    complement(4391..4413)
                     /Mismatches=0
                     /Extension="TCGTGGTCTCA"
                     /created_by="primer3"
                     /annotation_group="352848524138022bd1e42eb-8530-428e-839b-
                     fc63a96ac442"
                     /%GC="47.8"
                     /Tm="61.3"
                     /Hairpin_Tm="41.9"
                     /Self_Dimer_Tm="None"
                     /Sequence="AAGCTCAACCCTCCTTTGTTGTC"
                     /label="RJ_00446Ra"
                     /note="Geneious type: primer_bind_reverse"
     gg_overhang     4410..4413
                     /created_by="User"
                     /label="pL0 G-3"
     3'UTR           4414..4433
                     /created_by="User"
                     /label="Inert"
     ligation        4434..4437
                     /label="Ligation"
     gg_overhang     4434..4437
                     /created_by="User"
                     /label="pL0 3-T"
     terminator      4438..4536
                     /created_by="User"
                     /modified_by="User"
                     /label="Synth Terminator"
     polyA_signal    4462..4467
                     /created_by="User"
                     /label="Poly-A Signal"
     polyA_signal    complement(4473..4478)
                     /created_by="User"
                     /label="Poly-A Signal"
ORIGIN      
        1 cgctggtcta atacccaatc tctcgtctta tccagatgtt ttatacgcct taattaatag
       61 ggataacagg gtaatatctt gccctgcacg aataccagcg accccttgcc caaatacttg
      121 ccgtgggcct cggcctgaga gccaaaacac ttgatgcgga agaagtcggt gcgctcctgc
      181 ttgtcgccgg catcgttgcg ccacatctag gatctgccag gaaccgtaaa aaggccgcgt
      241 tgctggcgtt tttccatagg ctccgccccc ctgacgagca tcacaaaaat cgacgctcaa
      301 gtcagaggtg gcgaaacccg acaggactat aaagatacca ggcgtttccc cctggaagct
      361 ccctcgtgcg ctctcctgtt ccgaccctgc cgcttaccgg atacctgtcc gcctttctcc
      421 cttcgggaag cgtggcgctt tctcatagct cacgctgtag gtatctcagt tcggtgtagg
      481 tcgttcgctc caagctgggc tgtgtgcacg aaccccccgt tcagcccgac cgctgcgcct
      541 tatccggtaa ctatcgtctt gagtccaacc cggtaagaca cgacttatcg ccactggcag
      601 cagccactgg taacaggatt agcagagcga ggtatgtagg cggtgctaca gagttcttga
      661 agtggtggcc taactacggc tacactagaa ggacagtatt tggtatctgc gctctgctga
      721 agccagttac cttcggaaaa agagttggta gctcttgatc cggcaaacaa accaccgctg
      781 gtagcggtgg tttttttgtt tgcaagcagc agattacgcg cagaaaaaaa ggatctcaag
      841 aagatccttt gatcttttct acggggtctg acgctcagtg gaacgaaaac tcacgttaag
      901 ggattttggt catgagatta tcaaaaagga tcttcaccta gatcctttta aattaaaaat
      961 gaagttttaa atcaatctaa agtatatatg agtaaacttg gtctgacagt taccaatgct
     1021 taatcagtga ggcacctatc tcagcgatct gtctatttcg ttcatccata gttgcctgac
     1081 tccccgtcgt gtagataact acgatacggg agggcttacc atctggcccc agtgctgcaa
     1141 tgataccgcg agaaccacgc tcaccggctc cagatttatc agcaataaac cagccagccg
     1201 gaagggccga gcgcagaagt ggtcctgcaa ctttatccgc ctccatccag tctattaatt
     1261 gttgccggga agctagagta agtagttcgc cagttaatag tttgcgcaac gttgttgcca
     1321 ttgctacagg catcgtggtg tcacgctcgt cgtttggtat ggcttcattc agctccggtt
     1381 cccaacgatc aaggcgagtt acatgatccc ccatgttgtg caaaaaagcg gttagctcct
     1441 tcggtcctcc gatcgttgtc agaagtaagt tggccgcagt gttatcactc atggttatgg
     1501 cagcactgca taattctctt actgtcatgc catccgtaag atgcttttct gtgactggtg
     1561 agtactcaac caagtcattc tgagaatagt gtatgcggcg accgagttgc tcttgcccgg
     1621 cgtcaatacg ggataatacc gcgccacata gcagaacttt aaaagtgctc atcattggaa
     1681 aacgttcttc ggggcgaaaa ctctcaagga tcttaccgct gttgagatcc agttcgatgt
     1741 aacccactcg tgcacccaac tgatcttcag catcttttac tttcaccagc gtttctgggt
     1801 gagcaaaaac aggaaggcaa aatgccgcaa aaaagggaat aagggcgaca cggaaatgtt
     1861 gaatactcat actcttcctt tttcaatatt attgaagcat ttatcagggt tattgtctca
     1921 tgagcggata catatttgaa tgtatttaga aaaataaaca aataggggtt ccgcgcacga
     1981 attggccagc gctgcattac cctgttatcc ctaaccggtg cgtttttatg cttgtagtat
     2041 tgtataatgt ttttaagatc cggaggccac ctttggtctt gacattcact aaggagtggg
     2101 cctggaataa aaccagaaat ccccattctc agtctgcccc aagccctcca attccgaggg
     2161 cgctgtatgt ataagctcgg gcaggcaaaa gtcgactgtg agaacacgcc agcagagggc
     2221 gctgtggccc catcagtccc tgcccactga actctccaga aggaaaagcg gcaaggatgc
     2281 aaacaagaaa atcagaccag actgggagtc tagaccctgc gtcccacgcg gtcccaccat
     2341 ggcttcctct ttggaatttt cagggggacc caggaagact gacaccgctg attactttaa
     2401 ttggctccgg tgcccgtcag tgggcagagc gcacatcgcc cacagtcccc gagaagttgt
     2461 ggggaggggt cggcaattga accggtgcct agagaaggtg gcgcggggta aactgggaaa
     2521 gtgatgtcgt gtactggctc cgcctttttc ccgagggtgg gggagaaccg tatataagtg
     2581 cagtagtcgc cgtgaacgtt ctttttcgca acgggtttgc cgccagaaca caggtaagtg
     2641 ccgtgtgtgg ttcccgcggg cctggcctct ttacgggtta tggcccttgc gtgccttgaa
     2701 ttacttccac ctggctgcag tacgtgattc ttgatcccga gcttcgggtt ggaagtgggt
     2761 gggagagttc gaggccttgc gcttaaggag ccccttcgcc tcgtgcttga gttgaggcct
     2821 ggcctgggcg ctggggccgc cgcgtgcgaa tctggtggca ccttcgcgcc tgtctcgctg
     2881 ctttcgataa gtctctagcc atttaaaatt tttgatgacc tgctgcgacg ctttttttct
     2941 ggcaagatag tcttgtaaat gcgggccaag atctgcacac tggtatttcg gtttttgggg
     3001 ccgcgggcgg cgacggggcc cgtgcgtccc agcgcacatg ttcggcgagg cggggcctgc
     3061 gagcgcggcc accgagaatc ggacgggggt agtctcaagc tggccggcct gctctggtgc
     3121 ctggcctcgc gccgccgtgt atcgccccgc cctgggcggc aaggctggcc cggtcggcac
     3181 cagttgcgtg agcggaaaga tggccgcttc ccggccctgc tgcagggagc tcaaaatgga
     3241 ggacgcggcg ctcgggagag cgggcgggtg agtcacccac acaaaggaaa agggcctttc
     3301 cgtcctcagc cgtcgcttca tgtgactcca cggagtaccg ggcgccgtcc aggcacctcg
     3361 attagttctc gagcttttgg agtacgtcgt ctttaggttg gggggagggg ttttatgcga
     3421 tggagtttcc ccacactgag tgggtggaga ctgaagttag gccagcttgg cacttgatgt
     3481 aattctcctt ggaatttgcc ctttttgagt ttggatcttg gttcattctc aagcctcaga
     3541 cagtggttca aagttttttt cttccatttc aggtggatcc caagggcaga taagtttgta
     3601 caaaaaagag aggtgccacc atggggagcc atatgaagca gttggaagat aaggtagaag
     3661 aacttctgag caagaattat caccttgaga atgaagtagc caggcttagg gcgttcaatc
     3721 acatggccgc gggtgtcaag caactcgcgg acgacagaac tctgttgatg gcgggagtct
     3781 cccacgacct gagaacaccc ctgacgcgaa taaggttggc aacggaaatg atgtctgagc
     3841 aggatgggta cctcgcggaa tcaattaaca aagacatcga agagtgcaac gcgataattg
     3901 agcagtttat tgactacctt cggactggac aggagatgcc catggaaatg gcggatctga
     3961 acgcagttct cggcgaggta attgctgcag agtccgggta cgagagagag atcgagacag
     4021 ccctctatcc gggctctatc gaggttaaaa tgcacccctt gagtattaag agagctgtag
     4081 ccaagatggt agtcaatgca gctcgctacg ggaatggttg gatcaaagtt agttccggga
     4141 ccgaaccgaa tagagcatgg tttcaggttg aagatgatgg ccccggtatc gcgccagagc
     4201 aacgaaaaca tcttttccaa ccgtttgtac gaggagattc agcacgcaca atttcaggga
     4261 ctggtctggg actagcgata gttcagagaa ttgttgacaa tcataacggt atgcttgagc
     4321 tgggaacctc cgaaaggggt ggtttgtcta ttcgagcctg gttgcccgtt ccagtgacca
     4381 gagcccaggg gacaacaaag gagggttgag cttccactgg attgtacaat taccaactga
     4441 tctagaaccg gtcatggccg caataaaata tctttatttt cattacatct gtgtgttggt
     4501 tttttgtgtg ttcgaactag atgctgtcga ccgatg
//
