# Supplementary material for: Robust and tunable signal processing in mammalian cells via engineered covalent modification cycles
Source: bioRxiv preprint, doi:10.1101/2021.03.30.437779, version 2 (2021-07-19)
Supplement: Supplementary Data [file 437779_file03.zip › Plasmids - Experiments/tRJ_L2.7.gb]

LOCUS       tRJ_L2.7                4533 bp    DNA     circular UNK 30-MAR-2021
DEFINITION  [S2-3] E1_hEF1a_Inert_GCN4-EnvZm3t7_Inert_Synth pA.
ACCESSION   tRJ_00221
KEYWORDS    .
SOURCE      .
  ORGANISM  .
FEATURES             Location/Qualifiers
     Gibson_Overhang 5..49
                     /created_by="User"
                     /modified_by="User"
                     /label="pL1 S3"
     rep_origin      96..205
                     /ApEinfo_fwdcolor="cyan"
                     /ApEinfo_graphicformat="arrow_data {{0 1 2 0 0 -1} {} 0}
                     width 5 offset 0"
                     /ApEinfo_revcolor="green"
                     /label="RK2 trfa"
     misc_feature    complement(202..221)
                     /Mismatches=0
                     /created_by="primer3"
                     /annotation_group="1201005675867976ff585351-f1a6-4969-9466
                     -26a640ddf426"
                     /%GC="55.0"
                     /Tm="57.2"
                     /Hairpin_Tm="36.6"
                     /Self_Dimer_Tm="17.9"
                     /Sequence="CCTGGCAGATCCTAGATGTG"
                     /label="JH1030R"
                     /note="Geneious type: primer_bind_reverse"
     rep_origin      233..915
                     /ApEinfo_fwdcolor="gray50"
                     /ApEinfo_graphicformat="arrow_data {{0 1 2 0 0 -1} {} 0}
                     width 5 offset 0"
                     /ApEinfo_revcolor="gray50"
                     /modified_by="jones"
                     /label="ColE1 origin"
     CDS             complement(1010..1870)
                     /created_by="User"
                     /label="AmpR"
     primer_bind     1701..1721
                     /%GC="52.4"
                     /Hairpin_Tm="34.7"
                     /Mismatches=0
                     /Self_Dimer_Tm="None"
                     /Sequence="CTCTCAAGGATCTTACCGCTG"
                     /Tm="57.9"
                     /annotation_group="1201101220349394800f70ef-826f-417a-abc8
                     -1243df1d44be"
                     /created_by="primer3"
                     /label="JH1030F"
     motif           complement(1871..1884)
                     /created_by="User"
                     /label="RBS"
     primer_bind     1905..1925
                     /Mismatches=0
                     /created_by="primer3"
                     /annotation_group="1201005732115699377a250b-a78c-4d97-b007
                     -ac2cd897f3d4"
                     /%GC="47.6"
                     /Tm="56.4"
                     /Hairpin_Tm="None"
                     /Self_Dimer_Tm="13.2"
                     /Sequence="CAGGGTTATTGTCTCATGAGC"
                     /label="JH856R"
     Gibson_Overhang 2017..2061
                     /created_by="User"
                     /modified_by="User"
                     /label="pL1 S2"
     gg_overhang     2062..2065
                     /created_by="User"
                     /label="pL0 I"
     Insulator       2066..2392
                     /created_by="User"
                     /label="E1 Insulator"
     protein_bind    2144..2148
                     /created_by="User"
                     /label="CTCF Bind (Short)"
     protein_bind    complement(2156..2160)
                     /created_by="User"
                     /label="CTCF Bind (Short)"
     protein_bind    complement(2215..2219)
                     /created_by="User"
                     /label="CTCF Bind (Short)"
     ligation        2393..2396
                     /label="Ligation"
     gg_overhang     2393..2396
                     /created_by="User"
                     /label="pL0 I-P"
     promoter        2401..2633
                     /modified_by="User"
                     /label="hEF1a Promoter"
     Enhancer        2430..2691
                     /created_by="User"
                     /label="CpG Island"
     promoter        2565..2570
                     /created_by="User"
                     /label="BRE-like"
     promoter        2571..2577
                     /created_by="User"
                     /label="TATA Box"
     misc_RNA        2601
                     /created_by="User"
                     /label="+1 Site"
     misc_feature    complement(2615..2633)
                     /%GC="57.9"
                     /Hairpin_Tm="None"
                     /Self_Dimer_Tm="21.5"
                     /Sequence="CTGTGTTCTGGCGGCAAAC"
                     /Tm="60.0"
                     /created_by="primer3"
                     /label="RJ_00293Ra"
                     /note="Geneious type: primer_bind_reverse"
     intron          2631..2639
                     /created_by="User"
                     /modified_by="User"
                     /label="U2 Splice Donor"
     primer_bind     2631..2649
                     /%GC="57.9"
                     /Extension="CTGTGGTCTCACAGA"
                     /Hairpin_Tm="None"
                     /Self_Dimer_Tm="None"
                     /Sequence="CAGGTAAGTGCCGTGTGTG"
                     /Tm="58.8"
                     /created_by="primer3"
                     /modified_by="User"
                     /label="RJ_00296Fa"
     misc_RNA        2633..2634
                     /created_by="User"
                     /label="Cut"
     intron          2634..3572
                     /created_by="User"
                     /label="hEF1a First Intron"
     Enhancer        2797..2886
                     /created_by="User"
                     /label="CpG Island"
     Enhancer        2989..3389
                     /created_by="User"
                     /label="CpG Island"
     protein_bind    2989..3003
                     /created_by="User"
                     /label="Gal4 Close Match (15)"
     protein_bind    3004..3022
                     /created_by="User"
                     /label="Gal4 Close Match (19)"
     protein_bind    3005..3010
                     /created_by="User"
                     /label="SP1 Binding Site"
     protein_bind    3008..3022
                     /created_by="User"
                     /label="Gal4 Close Match (15)"
     protein_bind    complement(3147..3152)
                     /created_by="User"
                     /label="SP1 Binding Site"
     protein_bind    3154..3159
                     /created_by="User"
                     /label="SP1 Binding Site"
     protein_bind    3157..3172
                     /created_by="User"
                     /label="Gal4 Close Match (16)"
     protein_bind    3262..3267
                     /created_by="User"
                     /label="SP1 Binding Site"
     misc_RNA        3267..3268
                     /created_by="User"
                     /modified_by="User"
                     /label="Putative Cut"
     protein_bind    3269..3275
                     /created_by="User"
                     /label="AP-1 Binding Site"
     protein_bind    3331..3347
                     /created_by="User"
                     /label="Gal4 Close Match"
     protein_bind    complement(3422..3431)
                     /created_by="User"
                     /label="NFkB Binding Site"
     intron          3537..3541
                     /created_by="User"
                     /modified_by="User"
                     /label="U2 Branch Point-like"
     intron          3554..3569
                     /created_by="User"
                     /label="Poly-Y Tract"
     misc_feature    complement(3561..3586)
                     /%GC="53.8"
                     /Extension="AATGGTCTCATCTG"
                     /Hairpin_Tm="49.1"
                     /Self_Dimer_Tm="5.6"
                     /Sequence="CCCTTGGGATCCACCTGAAATGGAAG"
                     /Tm="65.2"
                     /created_by="primer3"
                     /modified_by="User"
                     /label="7.21"
                     /note="Geneious type: primer_bind_reverse"
     misc_feature    complement(3561..3581)
                     /%GC="52.4"
                     /Extension="TCGTGGTCTCAACCT"
                     /Hairpin_Tm="49.1"
                     /Self_Dimer_Tm="15.2"
                     /Sequence="GGGATCCACCTGAAATGGAAG"
                     /Tm="58.3"
                     /created_by="primer3"
                     /modified_by="User"
                     /label="RJ_00296Ra"
                     /note="Geneious type: primer_bind_reverse"
     intron          3570..3573
                     /created_by="User"
                     /modified_by="User"
                     /label="U2 Splice Acceptor"
     misc_RNA        3572..3573
                     /created_by="User"
                     /label="Cut"
     5'UTR           3573..3586
                     /created_by="User"
                     /label="hEF1a 5'UTR"
     gg_overhang     3587..3590
                     /ApEinfo_fwdcolor="pink"
                     /ApEinfo_graphicformat="arrow_data {{0 1 2 0 0 -1} {} 0}
                     width 5 offset 0"
                     /ApEinfo_revcolor="pink"
                     /created_by="User"
                     /label="pL0 P-5 v2"
     5'UTR           3591..3610
                     /ApEinfo_fwdcolor="pink"
                     /ApEinfo_graphicformat="arrow_data {{0 1 2 0 0 -1} {} 0}
                     width 5 offset 0"
                     /ApEinfo_revcolor="pink"
                     /created_by="User"
                     /label="Inert"
     misc_feature    complement(3601..3623)
                     /Mismatches=0
                     /Extension="CTTCATATGGCTCCC"
                     /created_by="primer3"
                     /annotation_group="12009377870844804d62d3ca-43c2-4427-80cf
                     -9447fb23491a"
                     /%GC="47.8"
                     /Tm="60.6"
                     /Hairpin_Tm="39.9"
                     /Self_Dimer_Tm="15.0"
                     /Sequence="CATGGTGGCACCTCTCTTTTTTG"
                     /label="RJ_00427Ra"
                     /note="Geneious type: primer_bind_reverse"
     ligation        3611..3614
                     /label="Ligation"
     Gg_overhang     3611..3614
                     /created_by="User"
                     /label="pL0 5-G"
     primer_bind     3611..3626
                     /Mismatches=0
                     /Extension="CTGTGGTCTCA"
                     /created_by="primer3"
                     /annotation_group="35284846169725281527d18-390b-45f7-bc88-
                     52a14b2c10ed"
                     /%GC="68.8"
                     /Tm="58.3"
                     /Hairpin_Tm="42.3"
                     /Self_Dimer_Tm="15.4"
                     /Sequence="AGGTGCCACCATGGGG"
                     /label="RJ_00446Fa"
     motif           3615..3620
                     /created_by="User"
                     /modified_by="User"
                     /label="Kozak"
     CDS             3621..4406
                     /created_by="User"
                     /modified_by="jones"
                     /label="GCN4-EnvZm3t7"
     Gibson_Overhang 3624..3638
                     /created_by="User"
                     /modified_by="User"
                     /label="Infusion"
     primer_bind     3624..3707
                     /Sequence="GGGAGCCATATGAAGCAGTTGGAAGATAAGGTAGAAGAACTTCTGAG
                     CAAGAATTATCACCTTGAGAATGAAGTAGCCAGGCTT"
                     /Mismatches=0
                     /annotation_group="d644d9c3-cdbf-40d3-a464-92e646397545"
                     /label="RJ_00428Fa"
     misc_feature    complement(3624..3707)
                     /Sequence="AAGCCTGGCTACTTCATTCTCAAGGTGATAATTCTTGCTCAGAAGTT
                     CTTCTACCTTATCTTCCAACTGCTTCATATGGCTCCC"
                     /Mismatches=0
                     /annotation_group="d8e7f95b-8e60-4782-ab24-d01a31026206"
                     /label="RJ_00428Ra"
                     /note="Geneious type: primer_bind_reverse"
     sig_peptide     3633..3707
                     /created_by="User"
                     /modified_by="User"
                     /label="GCN4 Coiled-Coil"
     Gibson_Overhang 3693..3707
                     /created_by="User"
                     /label="Infusion"
     misc_feature    3708..4403
                     /created_by="User"
                     /modified_by="User"
                     /label="Cytoplasmic. {ECO:0000305}."
                     /note="Geneious type: Topological_domain"
     misc_difference 3708..3719
                     /created_by="User"
                     /modified_by="User"
                     /label="Library 1 Truncations"
     domain          <3708..3749
                     /created_by="User"
                     /label="HAMP. {ECO:0000255|PROSITE-ProRule:PRU00102}."
     primer_bind     3708..3726
                     /Mismatches=0
                     /Extension="GAAGTAGCCAGGCTT"
                     /created_by="primer3"
                     /annotation_group="120093815432500837ebee6d-cd42-467d-9993
                     -4079741fff7d"
                     /%GC="57.9"
                     /Tm="60.2"
                     /Hairpin_Tm="None"
                     /Self_Dimer_Tm="None"
                     /Sequence="GCGTTCAATCACATGGCCG"
                     /label="RJ_00427Fg"
     domain          3720..3920
                     /created_by="User"
                     /label="DHp (A) Domain"
     domain          3771..4373
                     /created_by="User"
                     /label="Histidine kinase.
                     {ECO:0000255|PROSITE-ProRule:PRU00107}."
     ptm             3780..3782
                     /created_by="Ross"
                     /label="Phosphohistidine"
     motif           3783..3794
                     /created_by="User"
                     /modified_by="User"
                     /label="ExxT Form"
     misc_feature    3783..3785
                     /created_by="User"
                     /label="E/D --> A Eliminates Kinase (K-/P+, Willett2012)"
                     /note="Geneious type: mutagenesis_site"
     misc_feature    3792..3794
                     /created_by="User"
                     /label="T/N --> A Eliminates Phosphatase (K+/P-,
                     Willett2012)"
                     /note="Geneious type: mutagenesis_site"
     misc_feature    3912..3914
                     /created_by="User"
                     /modified_by="User"
                     /label="Y-->D Eliminates Phosphatase (K+/P-, Hsing1998)"
                     /note="Geneious type: mutagenesis_site"
     domain          3921..4403
                     /created_by="User"
                     /label="CA (B) Domain"
     misc_feature    complement(4055..4081)
                     /Sequence="TTGGCTACAGCTCTCTTAATACTCAAG"
                     /Hairpin_Tm="41.7"
                     /Tm="60.6"
                     /Self_Dimer_Tm="None"
                     /%GC="40.7"
                     /created_by="primer3"
                     /modified_by="User"
                     /label="RJ_00190Rc"
                     /note="Geneious type: primer_bind_reverse"
     misc_difference 4080..4082
                     /created_by="User"
                     /modified_by="User"
                     /label="Library 2: Library 1 w/ N-->K here"
     misc_feature    4080..4082
                     /created_by="User"
                     /modified_by="User"
                     /label="N-->K Eliminates Kinase (K-/P+, Hsing1998)"
                     /note="Geneious type: mutagenesis_site"
     primer_bind     4083..4103
                     /Sequence="ATGGTAGTCAATGCAGCTCGC"
                     /Hairpin_Tm="42.9"
                     /Tm="61.1"
                     /Self_Dimer_Tm="1.7"
                     /%GC="52.4"
                     /created_by="primer3"
                     /Extension="GAGAGCTGTAGCCAAG"
                     /modified_by="User"
                     /label="RJ_00189Fc"
     misc_feature    4221..4223
                     /created_by="User"
                     /label="F-->L Eliminates Kinase (K-/P+, Hsing1998)"
                     /note="Geneious type: mutagenesis_site"
     misc_feature    4257..4259
                     /created_by="User"
                     /modified_by="User"
                     /label="T-->K Eliminates Phosphatase (K+/P-, Hsing1998)"
                     /note="Geneious type: mutagenesis_site"
     misc_feature    complement(4388..4410)
                     /Mismatches=0
                     /Extension="TCGTGGTCTCA"
                     /created_by="primer3"
                     /annotation_group="352848524138022bd1e42eb-8530-428e-839b-
                     fc63a96ac442"
                     /%GC="47.8"
                     /Tm="61.3"
                     /Hairpin_Tm="41.9"
                     /Self_Dimer_Tm="None"
                     /Sequence="AAGCTCAACCCTCCTTTGTTGTC"
                     /label="RJ_00446Ra"
                     /note="Geneious type: primer_bind_reverse"
     gg_overhang     4407..4410
                     /created_by="User"
                     /label="pL0 G-3"
     3'UTR           4411..4430
                     /created_by="User"
                     /label="Inert"
     ligation        4431..4434
                     /label="Ligation"
     gg_overhang     4431..4434
                     /created_by="User"
                     /label="pL0 3-T"
     terminator      4435..4533
                     /created_by="User"
                     /modified_by="User"
                     /label="Synth Terminator"
     polyA_signal    4459..4464
                     /created_by="User"
                     /label="Poly-A Signal"
     polyA_signal    complement(4470..4475)
                     /created_by="User"
                     /label="Poly-A Signal"
ORIGIN      
        1 cgctggtcta atacccaatc tctcgtctta tccagatgtt ttatacgcct taattaatag
       61 ggataacagg gtaatatctt gccctgcacg aataccagcg accccttgcc caaatacttg
      121 ccgtgggcct cggcctgaga gccaaaacac ttgatgcgga agaagtcggt gcgctcctgc
      181 ttgtcgccgg catcgttgcg ccacatctag gatctgccag gaaccgtaaa aaggccgcgt
      241 tgctggcgtt tttccatagg ctccgccccc ctgacgagca tcacaaaaat cgacgctcaa
      301 gtcagaggtg gcgaaacccg acaggactat aaagatacca ggcgtttccc cctggaagct
      361 ccctcgtgcg ctctcctgtt ccgaccctgc cgcttaccgg atacctgtcc gcctttctcc
      421 cttcgggaag cgtggcgctt tctcatagct cacgctgtag gtatctcagt tcggtgtagg
      481 tcgttcgctc caagctgggc tgtgtgcacg aaccccccgt tcagcccgac cgctgcgcct
      541 tatccggtaa ctatcgtctt gagtccaacc cggtaagaca cgacttatcg ccactggcag
      601 cagccactgg taacaggatt agcagagcga ggtatgtagg cggtgctaca gagttcttga
      661 agtggtggcc taactacggc tacactagaa ggacagtatt tggtatctgc gctctgctga
      721 agccagttac cttcggaaaa agagttggta gctcttgatc cggcaaacaa accaccgctg
      781 gtagcggtgg tttttttgtt tgcaagcagc agattacgcg cagaaaaaaa ggatctcaag
      841 aagatccttt gatcttttct acggggtctg acgctcagtg gaacgaaaac tcacgttaag
      901 ggattttggt catgagatta tcaaaaagga tcttcaccta gatcctttta aattaaaaat
      961 gaagttttaa atcaatctaa agtatatatg agtaaacttg gtctgacagt taccaatgct
     1021 taatcagtga ggcacctatc tcagcgatct gtctatttcg ttcatccata gttgcctgac
     1081 tccccgtcgt gtagataact acgatacggg agggcttacc atctggcccc agtgctgcaa
     1141 tgataccgcg agaaccacgc tcaccggctc cagatttatc agcaataaac cagccagccg
     1201 gaagggccga gcgcagaagt ggtcctgcaa ctttatccgc ctccatccag tctattaatt
     1261 gttgccggga agctagagta agtagttcgc cagttaatag tttgcgcaac gttgttgcca
     1321 ttgctacagg catcgtggtg tcacgctcgt cgtttggtat ggcttcattc agctccggtt
     1381 cccaacgatc aaggcgagtt acatgatccc ccatgttgtg caaaaaagcg gttagctcct
     1441 tcggtcctcc gatcgttgtc agaagtaagt tggccgcagt gttatcactc atggttatgg
     1501 cagcactgca taattctctt actgtcatgc catccgtaag atgcttttct gtgactggtg
     1561 agtactcaac caagtcattc tgagaatagt gtatgcggcg accgagttgc tcttgcccgg
     1621 cgtcaatacg ggataatacc gcgccacata gcagaacttt aaaagtgctc atcattggaa
     1681 aacgttcttc ggggcgaaaa ctctcaagga tcttaccgct gttgagatcc agttcgatgt
     1741 aacccactcg tgcacccaac tgatcttcag catcttttac tttcaccagc gtttctgggt
     1801 gagcaaaaac aggaaggcaa aatgccgcaa aaaagggaat aagggcgaca cggaaatgtt
     1861 gaatactcat actcttcctt tttcaatatt attgaagcat ttatcagggt tattgtctca
     1921 tgagcggata catatttgaa tgtatttaga aaaataaaca aataggggtt ccgcgcacga
     1981 attggccagc gctgcattac cctgttatcc ctaaccggtg cgtttttatg cttgtagtat
     2041 tgtataatgt ttttaagatc cggaggccac ctttggtctt gacattcact aaggagtggg
     2101 cctggaataa aaccagaaat ccccattctc agtctgcccc aagccctcca attccgaggg
     2161 cgctgtatgt ataagctcgg gcaggcaaaa gtcgactgtg agaacacgcc agcagagggc
     2221 gctgtggccc catcagtccc tgcccactga actctccaga aggaaaagcg gcaaggatgc
     2281 aaacaagaaa atcagaccag actgggagtc tagaccctgc gtcccacgcg gtcccaccat
     2341 ggcttcctct ttggaatttt cagggggacc caggaagact gacaccgctg attactttaa
     2401 ttggctccgg tgcccgtcag tgggcagagc gcacatcgcc cacagtcccc gagaagttgt
     2461 ggggaggggt cggcaattga accggtgcct agagaaggtg gcgcggggta aactgggaaa
     2521 gtgatgtcgt gtactggctc cgcctttttc ccgagggtgg gggagaaccg tatataagtg
     2581 cagtagtcgc cgtgaacgtt ctttttcgca acgggtttgc cgccagaaca caggtaagtg
     2641 ccgtgtgtgg ttcccgcggg cctggcctct ttacgggtta tggcccttgc gtgccttgaa
     2701 ttacttccac ctggctgcag tacgtgattc ttgatcccga gcttcgggtt ggaagtgggt
     2761 gggagagttc gaggccttgc gcttaaggag ccccttcgcc tcgtgcttga gttgaggcct
     2821 ggcctgggcg ctggggccgc cgcgtgcgaa tctggtggca ccttcgcgcc tgtctcgctg
     2881 ctttcgataa gtctctagcc atttaaaatt tttgatgacc tgctgcgacg ctttttttct
     2941 ggcaagatag tcttgtaaat gcgggccaag atctgcacac tggtatttcg gtttttgggg
     3001 ccgcgggcgg cgacggggcc cgtgcgtccc agcgcacatg ttcggcgagg cggggcctgc
     3061 gagcgcggcc accgagaatc ggacgggggt agtctcaagc tggccggcct gctctggtgc
     3121 ctggcctcgc gccgccgtgt atcgccccgc cctgggcggc aaggctggcc cggtcggcac
     3181 cagttgcgtg agcggaaaga tggccgcttc ccggccctgc tgcagggagc tcaaaatgga
     3241 ggacgcggcg ctcgggagag cgggcgggtg agtcacccac acaaaggaaa agggcctttc
     3301 cgtcctcagc cgtcgcttca tgtgactcca cggagtaccg ggcgccgtcc aggcacctcg
     3361 attagttctc gagcttttgg agtacgtcgt ctttaggttg gggggagggg ttttatgcga
     3421 tggagtttcc ccacactgag tgggtggaga ctgaagttag gccagcttgg cacttgatgt
     3481 aattctcctt ggaatttgcc ctttttgagt ttggatcttg gttcattctc aagcctcaga
     3541 cagtggttca aagttttttt cttccatttc aggtggatcc caagggcaga taagtttgta
     3601 caaaaaagag aggtgccacc atggggagcc atatgaagca gttggaagat aaggtagaag
     3661 aacttctgag caagaattat caccttgaga atgaagtagc caggcttgcg ttcaatcaca
     3721 tggccgcggg tgtcaagcaa ctcgcggacg acagaactct gttgatggcg ggagtctccc
     3781 acgacctgag aacacccctg acgcgaataa ggttggcaac ggaaatgatg tctgagcagg
     3841 atgggtacct cgcggaatca attaacaaag acatcgaaga gtgcaacgcg ataattgagc
     3901 agtttattga ctaccttcgg actggacagg agatgcccat ggaaatggcg gatctgaacg
     3961 cagttctcgg cgaggtaatt gctgcagagt ccgggtacga gagagagatc gagacagccc
     4021 tctatccggg ctctatcgag gttaaaatgc accccttgag tattaagaga gctgtagcca
     4081 agatggtagt caatgcagct cgctacggga atggttggat caaagttagt tccgggaccg
     4141 aaccgaatag agcatggttt caggttgaag atgatggccc cggtatcgcg ccagagcaac
     4201 gaaaacatct tttccaaccg tttgtacgag gagattcagc acgcacaatt tcagggactg
     4261 gtctgggact agcgatagtt cagagaattg ttgacaatca taacggtatg cttgagctgg
     4321 gaacctccga aaggggtggt ttgtctattc gagcctggtt gcccgttcca gtgaccagag
     4381 cccaggggac aacaaaggag ggttgagctt ccactggatt gtacaattac caactgatct
     4441 agaaccggtc atggccgcaa taaaatatct ttattttcat tacatctgtg tgttggtttt
     4501 ttgtgtgttc gaactagatg ctgtcgaccg atg
//
