# Supplementary material for: Robust and tunable signal processing in mammalian cells via engineered covalent modification cycles
Source: bioRxiv preprint, doi:10.1101/2021.03.30.437779, version 2 (2021-07-19)
Supplement: Supplementary Data [file 437779_file03.zip › Plasmids - Experiments/tRJ_L2.8.gb]

LOCUS       tRJ_L2.8                4530 bp    DNA     circular UNK 30-MAR-2021
DEFINITION  [S2-3] E1_hEF1a_Inert_GCN4-EnvZm3t8_Inert_Synth pA.
ACCESSION   tRJ_00221
KEYWORDS    .
SOURCE      .
  ORGANISM  .
FEATURES             Location/Qualifiers
     Gibson_Overhang 5..49
                     /created_by="User"
                     /modified_by="User"
                     /label="pL1 S3"
     rep_origin      96..205
                     /ApEinfo_fwdcolor="cyan"
                     /ApEinfo_graphicformat="arrow_data {{0 1 2 0 0 -1} {} 0}
                     width 5 offset 0"
                     /ApEinfo_revcolor="green"
                     /label="RK2 trfa"
     misc_feature    complement(202..221)
                     /Mismatches=0
                     /created_by="primer3"
                     /annotation_group="1201005675867976ff585351-f1a6-4969-9466
                     -26a640ddf426"
                     /%GC="55.0"
                     /Tm="57.2"
                     /Hairpin_Tm="36.6"
                     /Self_Dimer_Tm="17.9"
                     /Sequence="CCTGGCAGATCCTAGATGTG"
                     /label="JH1030R"
                     /note="Geneious type: primer_bind_reverse"
     rep_origin      233..915
                     /ApEinfo_fwdcolor="gray50"
                     /ApEinfo_graphicformat="arrow_data {{0 1 2 0 0 -1} {} 0}
                     width 5 offset 0"
                     /ApEinfo_revcolor="gray50"
                     /modified_by="jones"
                     /label="ColE1 origin"
     CDS             complement(1010..1870)
                     /created_by="User"
                     /label="AmpR"
     primer_bind     1701..1721
                     /%GC="52.4"
                     /Hairpin_Tm="34.7"
                     /Mismatches=0
                     /Self_Dimer_Tm="None"
                     /Sequence="CTCTCAAGGATCTTACCGCTG"
                     /Tm="57.9"
                     /annotation_group="1201101220349394800f70ef-826f-417a-abc8
                     -1243df1d44be"
                     /created_by="primer3"
                     /label="JH1030F"
     motif           complement(1871..1884)
                     /created_by="User"
                     /label="RBS"
     primer_bind     1905..1925
                     /Mismatches=0
                     /created_by="primer3"
                     /annotation_group="1201005732115699377a250b-a78c-4d97-b007
                     -ac2cd897f3d4"
                     /%GC="47.6"
                     /Tm="56.4"
                     /Hairpin_Tm="None"
                     /Self_Dimer_Tm="13.2"
                     /Sequence="CAGGGTTATTGTCTCATGAGC"
                     /label="JH856R"
     Gibson_Overhang 2017..2061
                     /created_by="User"
                     /modified_by="User"
                     /label="pL1 S2"
     gg_overhang     2062..2065
                     /created_by="User"
                     /label="pL0 I"
     Insulator       2066..2392
                     /created_by="User"
                     /label="E1 Insulator"
     protein_bind    2144..2148
                     /created_by="User"
                     /label="CTCF Bind (Short)"
     protein_bind    complement(2156..2160)
                     /created_by="User"
                     /label="CTCF Bind (Short)"
     protein_bind    complement(2215..2219)
                     /created_by="User"
                     /label="CTCF Bind (Short)"
     ligation        2393..2396
                     /label="Ligation"
     gg_overhang     2393..2396
                     /created_by="User"
                     /label="pL0 I-P"
     promoter        2401..2633
                     /modified_by="User"
                     /label="hEF1a Promoter"
     Enhancer        2430..2691
                     /created_by="User"
                     /label="CpG Island"
     promoter        2565..2570
                     /created_by="User"
                     /label="BRE-like"
     promoter        2571..2577
                     /created_by="User"
                     /label="TATA Box"
     misc_RNA        2601
                     /created_by="User"
                     /label="+1 Site"
     misc_feature    complement(2615..2633)
                     /%GC="57.9"
                     /Hairpin_Tm="None"
                     /Self_Dimer_Tm="21.5"
                     /Sequence="CTGTGTTCTGGCGGCAAAC"
                     /Tm="60.0"
                     /created_by="primer3"
                     /label="RJ_00293Ra"
                     /note="Geneious type: primer_bind_reverse"
     intron          2631..2639
                     /created_by="User"
                     /modified_by="User"
                     /label="U2 Splice Donor"
     primer_bind     2631..2649
                     /%GC="57.9"
                     /Extension="CTGTGGTCTCACAGA"
                     /Hairpin_Tm="None"
                     /Self_Dimer_Tm="None"
                     /Sequence="CAGGTAAGTGCCGTGTGTG"
                     /Tm="58.8"
                     /created_by="primer3"
                     /modified_by="User"
                     /label="RJ_00296Fa"
     misc_RNA        2633..2634
                     /created_by="User"
                     /label="Cut"
     intron          2634..3572
                     /created_by="User"
                     /label="hEF1a First Intron"
     Enhancer        2797..2886
                     /created_by="User"
                     /label="CpG Island"
     Enhancer        2989..3389
                     /created_by="User"
                     /label="CpG Island"
     protein_bind    2989..3003
                     /created_by="User"
                     /label="Gal4 Close Match (15)"
     protein_bind    3004..3022
                     /created_by="User"
                     /label="Gal4 Close Match (19)"
     protein_bind    3005..3010
                     /created_by="User"
                     /label="SP1 Binding Site"
     protein_bind    3008..3022
                     /created_by="User"
                     /label="Gal4 Close Match (15)"
     protein_bind    complement(3147..3152)
                     /created_by="User"
                     /label="SP1 Binding Site"
     protein_bind    3154..3159
                     /created_by="User"
                     /label="SP1 Binding Site"
     protein_bind    3157..3172
                     /created_by="User"
                     /label="Gal4 Close Match (16)"
     protein_bind    3262..3267
                     /created_by="User"
                     /label="SP1 Binding Site"
     misc_RNA        3267..3268
                     /created_by="User"
                     /modified_by="User"
                     /label="Putative Cut"
     protein_bind    3269..3275
                     /created_by="User"
                     /label="AP-1 Binding Site"
     protein_bind    3331..3347
                     /created_by="User"
                     /label="Gal4 Close Match"
     protein_bind    complement(3422..3431)
                     /created_by="User"
                     /label="NFkB Binding Site"
     intron          3537..3541
                     /created_by="User"
                     /modified_by="User"
                     /label="U2 Branch Point-like"
     intron          3554..3569
                     /created_by="User"
                     /label="Poly-Y Tract"
     misc_feature    complement(3561..3586)
                     /%GC="53.8"
                     /Extension="AATGGTCTCATCTG"
                     /Hairpin_Tm="49.1"
                     /Self_Dimer_Tm="5.6"
                     /Sequence="CCCTTGGGATCCACCTGAAATGGAAG"
                     /Tm="65.2"
                     /created_by="primer3"
                     /modified_by="User"
                     /label="7.21"
                     /note="Geneious type: primer_bind_reverse"
     misc_feature    complement(3561..3581)
                     /%GC="52.4"
                     /Extension="TCGTGGTCTCAACCT"
                     /Hairpin_Tm="49.1"
                     /Self_Dimer_Tm="15.2"
                     /Sequence="GGGATCCACCTGAAATGGAAG"
                     /Tm="58.3"
                     /created_by="primer3"
                     /modified_by="User"
                     /label="RJ_00296Ra"
                     /note="Geneious type: primer_bind_reverse"
     intron          3570..3573
                     /created_by="User"
                     /modified_by="User"
                     /label="U2 Splice Acceptor"
     misc_RNA        3572..3573
                     /created_by="User"
                     /label="Cut"
     5'UTR           3573..3586
                     /created_by="User"
                     /label="hEF1a 5'UTR"
     gg_overhang     3587..3590
                     /ApEinfo_fwdcolor="pink"
                     /ApEinfo_graphicformat="arrow_data {{0 1 2 0 0 -1} {} 0}
                     width 5 offset 0"
                     /ApEinfo_revcolor="pink"
                     /created_by="User"
                     /label="pL0 P-5 v2"
     5'UTR           3591..3610
                     /ApEinfo_fwdcolor="pink"
                     /ApEinfo_graphicformat="arrow_data {{0 1 2 0 0 -1} {} 0}
                     width 5 offset 0"
                     /ApEinfo_revcolor="pink"
                     /created_by="User"
                     /label="Inert"
     misc_feature    complement(3601..3623)
                     /Mismatches=0
                     /Extension="CTTCATATGGCTCCC"
                     /created_by="primer3"
                     /annotation_group="12009377870844804d62d3ca-43c2-4427-80cf
                     -9447fb23491a"
                     /%GC="47.8"
                     /Tm="60.6"
                     /Hairpin_Tm="39.9"
                     /Self_Dimer_Tm="15.0"
                     /Sequence="CATGGTGGCACCTCTCTTTTTTG"
                     /label="RJ_00427Ra"
                     /note="Geneious type: primer_bind_reverse"
     ligation        3611..3614
                     /label="Ligation"
     Gg_overhang     3611..3614
                     /created_by="User"
                     /label="pL0 5-G"
     primer_bind     3611..3626
                     /Mismatches=0
                     /Extension="CTGTGGTCTCA"
                     /created_by="primer3"
                     /annotation_group="35284846169725281527d18-390b-45f7-bc88-
                     52a14b2c10ed"
                     /%GC="68.8"
                     /Tm="58.3"
                     /Hairpin_Tm="42.3"
                     /Self_Dimer_Tm="15.4"
                     /Sequence="AGGTGCCACCATGGGG"
                     /label="RJ_00446Fa"
     motif           3615..3620
                     /created_by="User"
                     /modified_by="User"
                     /label="Kozak"
     CDS             3621..4403
                     /created_by="User"
                     /modified_by="jones"
                     /label="GCN4-EnvZm3t8"
     Gibson_Overhang 3624..3638
                     /created_by="User"
                     /modified_by="User"
                     /label="Infusion"
     primer_bind     3624..3707
                     /Sequence="GGGAGCCATATGAAGCAGTTGGAAGATAAGGTAGAAGAACTTCTGAG
                     CAAGAATTATCACCTTGAGAATGAAGTAGCCAGGCTT"
                     /Mismatches=0
                     /annotation_group="d644d9c3-cdbf-40d3-a464-92e646397545"
                     /label="RJ_00428Fa"
     misc_feature    complement(3624..3707)
                     /Sequence="AAGCCTGGCTACTTCATTCTCAAGGTGATAATTCTTGCTCAGAAGTT
                     CTTCTACCTTATCTTCCAACTGCTTCATATGGCTCCC"
                     /Mismatches=0
                     /annotation_group="d8e7f95b-8e60-4782-ab24-d01a31026206"
                     /label="RJ_00428Ra"
                     /note="Geneious type: primer_bind_reverse"
     sig_peptide     3633..3707
                     /created_by="User"
                     /modified_by="User"
                     /label="GCN4 Coiled-Coil"
     Gibson_Overhang 3693..3707
                     /created_by="User"
                     /label="Infusion"
     misc_feature    3708..4400
                     /created_by="User"
                     /modified_by="User"
                     /label="Cytoplasmic. {ECO:0000305}."
                     /note="Geneious type: Topological_domain"
     misc_difference 3708..3716
                     /created_by="User"
                     /modified_by="User"
                     /label="Library 1 Truncations"
     domain          <3708..3746
                     /created_by="User"
                     /label="HAMP. {ECO:0000255|PROSITE-ProRule:PRU00102}."
     primer_bind     3708..3725
                     /Mismatches=0
                     /Extension="GAAGTAGCCAGGCTT"
                     /created_by="primer3"
                     /annotation_group="12009380599829975fb2ff9b-d5d1-48bd-abe5
                     -aaa9dad84f2e"
                     /%GC="55.6"
                     /Tm="58.8"
                     /Hairpin_Tm="None"
                     /Self_Dimer_Tm="None"
                     /Sequence="TTCAATCACATGGCCGCG"
                     /label="RJ_00427Fh"
     domain          3717..3917
                     /created_by="User"
                     /label="DHp (A) Domain"
     domain          3768..4370
                     /created_by="User"
                     /label="Histidine kinase.
                     {ECO:0000255|PROSITE-ProRule:PRU00107}."
     ptm             3777..3779
                     /created_by="Ross"
                     /label="Phosphohistidine"
     motif           3780..3791
                     /created_by="User"
                     /modified_by="User"
                     /label="ExxT Form"
     misc_feature    3780..3782
                     /created_by="User"
                     /label="E/D --> A Eliminates Kinase (K-/P+, Willett2012)"
                     /note="Geneious type: mutagenesis_site"
     misc_feature    3789..3791
                     /created_by="User"
                     /label="T/N --> A Eliminates Phosphatase (K+/P-,
                     Willett2012)"
                     /note="Geneious type: mutagenesis_site"
     misc_feature    3909..3911
                     /created_by="User"
                     /modified_by="User"
                     /label="Y-->D Eliminates Phosphatase (K+/P-, Hsing1998)"
                     /note="Geneious type: mutagenesis_site"
     domain          3918..4400
                     /created_by="User"
                     /label="CA (B) Domain"
     misc_feature    complement(4052..4078)
                     /Sequence="TTGGCTACAGCTCTCTTAATACTCAAG"
                     /Hairpin_Tm="41.7"
                     /Tm="60.6"
                     /Self_Dimer_Tm="None"
                     /%GC="40.7"
                     /created_by="primer3"
                     /modified_by="User"
                     /label="RJ_00190Rc"
                     /note="Geneious type: primer_bind_reverse"
     misc_difference 4077..4079
                     /created_by="User"
                     /modified_by="User"
                     /label="Library 2: Library 1 w/ N-->K here"
     misc_feature    4077..4079
                     /created_by="User"
                     /modified_by="User"
                     /label="N-->K Eliminates Kinase (K-/P+, Hsing1998)"
                     /note="Geneious type: mutagenesis_site"
     primer_bind     4080..4100
                     /Sequence="ATGGTAGTCAATGCAGCTCGC"
                     /Hairpin_Tm="42.9"
                     /Tm="61.1"
                     /Self_Dimer_Tm="1.7"
                     /%GC="52.4"
                     /created_by="primer3"
                     /Extension="GAGAGCTGTAGCCAAG"
                     /modified_by="User"
                     /label="RJ_00189Fc"
     misc_feature    4218..4220
                     /created_by="User"
                     /label="F-->L Eliminates Kinase (K-/P+, Hsing1998)"
                     /note="Geneious type: mutagenesis_site"
     misc_feature    4254..4256
                     /created_by="User"
                     /modified_by="User"
                     /label="T-->K Eliminates Phosphatase (K+/P-, Hsing1998)"
                     /note="Geneious type: mutagenesis_site"
     misc_feature    complement(4385..4407)
                     /Mismatches=0
                     /Extension="TCGTGGTCTCA"
                     /created_by="primer3"
                     /annotation_group="352848524138022bd1e42eb-8530-428e-839b-
                     fc63a96ac442"
                     /%GC="47.8"
                     /Tm="61.3"
                     /Hairpin_Tm="41.9"
                     /Self_Dimer_Tm="None"
                     /Sequence="AAGCTCAACCCTCCTTTGTTGTC"
                     /label="RJ_00446Ra"
                     /note="Geneious type: primer_bind_reverse"
     gg_overhang     4404..4407
                     /created_by="User"
                     /label="pL0 G-3"
     3'UTR           4408..4427
                     /created_by="User"
                     /label="Inert"
     ligation        4428..4431
                     /label="Ligation"
     gg_overhang     4428..4431
                     /created_by="User"
                     /label="pL0 3-T"
     terminator      4432..4530
                     /created_by="User"
                     /modified_by="User"
                     /label="Synth Terminator"
     polyA_signal    4456..4461
                     /created_by="User"
                     /label="Poly-A Signal"
     polyA_signal    complement(4467..4472)
                     /created_by="User"
                     /label="Poly-A Signal"
ORIGIN      
        1 cgctggtcta atacccaatc tctcgtctta tccagatgtt ttatacgcct taattaatag
       61 ggataacagg gtaatatctt gccctgcacg aataccagcg accccttgcc caaatacttg
      121 ccgtgggcct cggcctgaga gccaaaacac ttgatgcgga agaagtcggt gcgctcctgc
      181 ttgtcgccgg catcgttgcg ccacatctag gatctgccag gaaccgtaaa aaggccgcgt
      241 tgctggcgtt tttccatagg ctccgccccc ctgacgagca tcacaaaaat cgacgctcaa
      301 gtcagaggtg gcgaaacccg acaggactat aaagatacca ggcgtttccc cctggaagct
      361 ccctcgtgcg ctctcctgtt ccgaccctgc cgcttaccgg atacctgtcc gcctttctcc
      421 cttcgggaag cgtggcgctt tctcatagct cacgctgtag gtatctcagt tcggtgtagg
      481 tcgttcgctc caagctgggc tgtgtgcacg aaccccccgt tcagcccgac cgctgcgcct
      541 tatccggtaa ctatcgtctt gagtccaacc cggtaagaca cgacttatcg ccactggcag
      601 cagccactgg taacaggatt agcagagcga ggtatgtagg cggtgctaca gagttcttga
      661 agtggtggcc taactacggc tacactagaa ggacagtatt tggtatctgc gctctgctga
      721 agccagttac cttcggaaaa agagttggta gctcttgatc cggcaaacaa accaccgctg
      781 gtagcggtgg tttttttgtt tgcaagcagc agattacgcg cagaaaaaaa ggatctcaag
      841 aagatccttt gatcttttct acggggtctg acgctcagtg gaacgaaaac tcacgttaag
      901 ggattttggt catgagatta tcaaaaagga tcttcaccta gatcctttta aattaaaaat
      961 gaagttttaa atcaatctaa agtatatatg agtaaacttg gtctgacagt taccaatgct
     1021 taatcagtga ggcacctatc tcagcgatct gtctatttcg ttcatccata gttgcctgac
     1081 tccccgtcgt gtagataact acgatacggg agggcttacc atctggcccc agtgctgcaa
     1141 tgataccgcg agaaccacgc tcaccggctc cagatttatc agcaataaac cagccagccg
     1201 gaagggccga gcgcagaagt ggtcctgcaa ctttatccgc ctccatccag tctattaatt
     1261 gttgccggga agctagagta agtagttcgc cagttaatag tttgcgcaac gttgttgcca
     1321 ttgctacagg catcgtggtg tcacgctcgt cgtttggtat ggcttcattc agctccggtt
     1381 cccaacgatc aaggcgagtt acatgatccc ccatgttgtg caaaaaagcg gttagctcct
     1441 tcggtcctcc gatcgttgtc agaagtaagt tggccgcagt gttatcactc atggttatgg
     1501 cagcactgca taattctctt actgtcatgc catccgtaag atgcttttct gtgactggtg
     1561 agtactcaac caagtcattc tgagaatagt gtatgcggcg accgagttgc tcttgcccgg
     1621 cgtcaatacg ggataatacc gcgccacata gcagaacttt aaaagtgctc atcattggaa
     1681 aacgttcttc ggggcgaaaa ctctcaagga tcttaccgct gttgagatcc agttcgatgt
     1741 aacccactcg tgcacccaac tgatcttcag catcttttac tttcaccagc gtttctgggt
     1801 gagcaaaaac aggaaggcaa aatgccgcaa aaaagggaat aagggcgaca cggaaatgtt
     1861 gaatactcat actcttcctt tttcaatatt attgaagcat ttatcagggt tattgtctca
     1921 tgagcggata catatttgaa tgtatttaga aaaataaaca aataggggtt ccgcgcacga
     1981 attggccagc gctgcattac cctgttatcc ctaaccggtg cgtttttatg cttgtagtat
     2041 tgtataatgt ttttaagatc cggaggccac ctttggtctt gacattcact aaggagtggg
     2101 cctggaataa aaccagaaat ccccattctc agtctgcccc aagccctcca attccgaggg
     2161 cgctgtatgt ataagctcgg gcaggcaaaa gtcgactgtg agaacacgcc agcagagggc
     2221 gctgtggccc catcagtccc tgcccactga actctccaga aggaaaagcg gcaaggatgc
     2281 aaacaagaaa atcagaccag actgggagtc tagaccctgc gtcccacgcg gtcccaccat
     2341 ggcttcctct ttggaatttt cagggggacc caggaagact gacaccgctg attactttaa
     2401 ttggctccgg tgcccgtcag tgggcagagc gcacatcgcc cacagtcccc gagaagttgt
     2461 ggggaggggt cggcaattga accggtgcct agagaaggtg gcgcggggta aactgggaaa
     2521 gtgatgtcgt gtactggctc cgcctttttc ccgagggtgg gggagaaccg tatataagtg
     2581 cagtagtcgc cgtgaacgtt ctttttcgca acgggtttgc cgccagaaca caggtaagtg
     2641 ccgtgtgtgg ttcccgcggg cctggcctct ttacgggtta tggcccttgc gtgccttgaa
     2701 ttacttccac ctggctgcag tacgtgattc ttgatcccga gcttcgggtt ggaagtgggt
     2761 gggagagttc gaggccttgc gcttaaggag ccccttcgcc tcgtgcttga gttgaggcct
     2821 ggcctgggcg ctggggccgc cgcgtgcgaa tctggtggca ccttcgcgcc tgtctcgctg
     2881 ctttcgataa gtctctagcc atttaaaatt tttgatgacc tgctgcgacg ctttttttct
     2941 ggcaagatag tcttgtaaat gcgggccaag atctgcacac tggtatttcg gtttttgggg
     3001 ccgcgggcgg cgacggggcc cgtgcgtccc agcgcacatg ttcggcgagg cggggcctgc
     3061 gagcgcggcc accgagaatc ggacgggggt agtctcaagc tggccggcct gctctggtgc
     3121 ctggcctcgc gccgccgtgt atcgccccgc cctgggcggc aaggctggcc cggtcggcac
     3181 cagttgcgtg agcggaaaga tggccgcttc ccggccctgc tgcagggagc tcaaaatgga
     3241 ggacgcggcg ctcgggagag cgggcgggtg agtcacccac acaaaggaaa agggcctttc
     3301 cgtcctcagc cgtcgcttca tgtgactcca cggagtaccg ggcgccgtcc aggcacctcg
     3361 attagttctc gagcttttgg agtacgtcgt ctttaggttg gggggagggg ttttatgcga
     3421 tggagtttcc ccacactgag tgggtggaga ctgaagttag gccagcttgg cacttgatgt
     3481 aattctcctt ggaatttgcc ctttttgagt ttggatcttg gttcattctc aagcctcaga
     3541 cagtggttca aagttttttt cttccatttc aggtggatcc caagggcaga taagtttgta
     3601 caaaaaagag aggtgccacc atggggagcc atatgaagca gttggaagat aaggtagaag
     3661 aacttctgag caagaattat caccttgaga atgaagtagc caggcttttc aatcacatgg
     3721 ccgcgggtgt caagcaactc gcggacgaca gaactctgtt gatggcggga gtctcccacg
     3781 acctgagaac acccctgacg cgaataaggt tggcaacgga aatgatgtct gagcaggatg
     3841 ggtacctcgc ggaatcaatt aacaaagaca tcgaagagtg caacgcgata attgagcagt
     3901 ttattgacta ccttcggact ggacaggaga tgcccatgga aatggcggat ctgaacgcag
     3961 ttctcggcga ggtaattgct gcagagtccg ggtacgagag agagatcgag acagccctct
     4021 atccgggctc tatcgaggtt aaaatgcacc ccttgagtat taagagagct gtagccaaga
     4081 tggtagtcaa tgcagctcgc tacgggaatg gttggatcaa agttagttcc gggaccgaac
     4141 cgaatagagc atggtttcag gttgaagatg atggccccgg tatcgcgcca gagcaacgaa
     4201 aacatctttt ccaaccgttt gtacgaggag attcagcacg cacaatttca gggactggtc
     4261 tgggactagc gatagttcag agaattgttg acaatcataa cggtatgctt gagctgggaa
     4321 cctccgaaag gggtggtttg tctattcgag cctggttgcc cgttccagtg accagagccc
     4381 aggggacaac aaaggagggt tgagcttcca ctggattgta caattaccaa ctgatctaga
     4441 accggtcatg gccgcaataa aatatcttta ttttcattac atctgtgtgt tggttttttg
     4501 tgtgttcgaa ctagatgctg tcgaccgatg
//
