# Supplementary material for: Robust and tunable signal processing in mammalian cells via engineered covalent modification cycles
Source: bioRxiv preprint, doi:10.1101/2021.03.30.437779, version 2 (2021-07-19)
Supplement: Supplementary Data [file 437779_file03.zip › Plasmids - Experiments/tRJ_L2.9.gb]

LOCUS       tRJ_L2.9                4527 bp    DNA     circular UNK 30-MAR-2021
DEFINITION  [S2-3] E1_hEF1a_Inert_GCN4-EnvZm3t9_Inert_Synth pA.
ACCESSION   tRJ_00221
KEYWORDS    .
SOURCE      .
  ORGANISM  .
FEATURES             Location/Qualifiers
     Gibson_Overhang 5..49
                     /created_by="User"
                     /modified_by="User"
                     /label="pL1 S3"
     rep_origin      96..205
                     /ApEinfo_fwdcolor="cyan"
                     /ApEinfo_graphicformat="arrow_data {{0 1 2 0 0 -1} {} 0}
                     width 5 offset 0"
                     /ApEinfo_revcolor="green"
                     /label="RK2 trfa"
     misc_feature    complement(202..221)
                     /Mismatches=0
                     /created_by="primer3"
                     /annotation_group="1201005675867976ff585351-f1a6-4969-9466
                     -26a640ddf426"
                     /%GC="55.0"
                     /Tm="57.2"
                     /Hairpin_Tm="36.6"
                     /Self_Dimer_Tm="17.9"
                     /Sequence="CCTGGCAGATCCTAGATGTG"
                     /label="JH1030R"
                     /note="Geneious type: primer_bind_reverse"
     rep_origin      233..915
                     /ApEinfo_fwdcolor="gray50"
                     /ApEinfo_graphicformat="arrow_data {{0 1 2 0 0 -1} {} 0}
                     width 5 offset 0"
                     /ApEinfo_revcolor="gray50"
                     /modified_by="jones"
                     /label="ColE1 origin"
     CDS             complement(1010..1870)
                     /created_by="User"
                     /label="AmpR"
     primer_bind     1701..1721
                     /%GC="52.4"
                     /Hairpin_Tm="34.7"
                     /Mismatches=0
                     /Self_Dimer_Tm="None"
                     /Sequence="CTCTCAAGGATCTTACCGCTG"
                     /Tm="57.9"
                     /annotation_group="1201101220349394800f70ef-826f-417a-abc8
                     -1243df1d44be"
                     /created_by="primer3"
                     /label="JH1030F"
     motif           complement(1871..1884)
                     /created_by="User"
                     /label="RBS"
     primer_bind     1905..1925
                     /Mismatches=0
                     /created_by="primer3"
                     /annotation_group="1201005732115699377a250b-a78c-4d97-b007
                     -ac2cd897f3d4"
                     /%GC="47.6"
                     /Tm="56.4"
                     /Hairpin_Tm="None"
                     /Self_Dimer_Tm="13.2"
                     /Sequence="CAGGGTTATTGTCTCATGAGC"
                     /label="JH856R"
     Gibson_Overhang 2017..2061
                     /created_by="User"
                     /modified_by="User"
                     /label="pL1 S2"
     gg_overhang     2062..2065
                     /created_by="User"
                     /label="pL0 I"
     Insulator       2066..2392
                     /created_by="User"
                     /label="E1 Insulator"
     protein_bind    2144..2148
                     /created_by="User"
                     /label="CTCF Bind (Short)"
     protein_bind    complement(2156..2160)
                     /created_by="User"
                     /label="CTCF Bind (Short)"
     protein_bind    complement(2215..2219)
                     /created_by="User"
                     /label="CTCF Bind (Short)"
     ligation        2393..2396
                     /label="Ligation"
     gg_overhang     2393..2396
                     /created_by="User"
                     /label="pL0 I-P"
     promoter        2401..2633
                     /modified_by="User"
                     /label="hEF1a Promoter"
     Enhancer        2430..2691
                     /created_by="User"
                     /label="CpG Island"
     promoter        2565..2570
                     /created_by="User"
                     /label="BRE-like"
     promoter        2571..2577
                     /created_by="User"
                     /label="TATA Box"
     misc_RNA        2601
                     /created_by="User"
                     /label="+1 Site"
     misc_feature    complement(2615..2633)
                     /%GC="57.9"
                     /Hairpin_Tm="None"
                     /Self_Dimer_Tm="21.5"
                     /Sequence="CTGTGTTCTGGCGGCAAAC"
                     /Tm="60.0"
                     /created_by="primer3"
                     /label="RJ_00293Ra"
                     /note="Geneious type: primer_bind_reverse"
     intron          2631..2639
                     /created_by="User"
                     /modified_by="User"
                     /label="U2 Splice Donor"
     primer_bind     2631..2649
                     /%GC="57.9"
                     /Extension="CTGTGGTCTCACAGA"
                     /Hairpin_Tm="None"
                     /Self_Dimer_Tm="None"
                     /Sequence="CAGGTAAGTGCCGTGTGTG"
                     /Tm="58.8"
                     /created_by="primer3"
                     /modified_by="User"
                     /label="RJ_00296Fa"
     misc_RNA        2633..2634
                     /created_by="User"
                     /label="Cut"
     intron          2634..3572
                     /created_by="User"
                     /label="hEF1a First Intron"
     Enhancer        2797..2886
                     /created_by="User"
                     /label="CpG Island"
     Enhancer        2989..3389
                     /created_by="User"
                     /label="CpG Island"
     protein_bind    2989..3003
                     /created_by="User"
                     /label="Gal4 Close Match (15)"
     protein_bind    3004..3022
                     /created_by="User"
                     /label="Gal4 Close Match (19)"
     protein_bind    3005..3010
                     /created_by="User"
                     /label="SP1 Binding Site"
     protein_bind    3008..3022
                     /created_by="User"
                     /label="Gal4 Close Match (15)"
     protein_bind    complement(3147..3152)
                     /created_by="User"
                     /label="SP1 Binding Site"
     protein_bind    3154..3159
                     /created_by="User"
                     /label="SP1 Binding Site"
     protein_bind    3157..3172
                     /created_by="User"
                     /label="Gal4 Close Match (16)"
     protein_bind    3262..3267
                     /created_by="User"
                     /label="SP1 Binding Site"
     misc_RNA        3267..3268
                     /created_by="User"
                     /modified_by="User"
                     /label="Putative Cut"
     protein_bind    3269..3275
                     /created_by="User"
                     /label="AP-1 Binding Site"
     protein_bind    3331..3347
                     /created_by="User"
                     /label="Gal4 Close Match"
     protein_bind    complement(3422..3431)
                     /created_by="User"
                     /label="NFkB Binding Site"
     intron          3537..3541
                     /created_by="User"
                     /modified_by="User"
                     /label="U2 Branch Point-like"
     intron          3554..3569
                     /created_by="User"
                     /label="Poly-Y Tract"
     misc_feature    complement(3561..3586)
                     /%GC="53.8"
                     /Extension="AATGGTCTCATCTG"
                     /Hairpin_Tm="49.1"
                     /Self_Dimer_Tm="5.6"
                     /Sequence="CCCTTGGGATCCACCTGAAATGGAAG"
                     /Tm="65.2"
                     /created_by="primer3"
                     /modified_by="User"
                     /label="7.21"
                     /note="Geneious type: primer_bind_reverse"
     misc_feature    complement(3561..3581)
                     /%GC="52.4"
                     /Extension="TCGTGGTCTCAACCT"
                     /Hairpin_Tm="49.1"
                     /Self_Dimer_Tm="15.2"
                     /Sequence="GGGATCCACCTGAAATGGAAG"
                     /Tm="58.3"
                     /created_by="primer3"
                     /modified_by="User"
                     /label="RJ_00296Ra"
                     /note="Geneious type: primer_bind_reverse"
     intron          3570..3573
                     /created_by="User"
                     /modified_by="User"
                     /label="U2 Splice Acceptor"
     misc_RNA        3572..3573
                     /created_by="User"
                     /label="Cut"
     5'UTR           3573..3586
                     /created_by="User"
                     /label="hEF1a 5'UTR"
     gg_overhang     3587..3590
                     /ApEinfo_fwdcolor="pink"
                     /ApEinfo_graphicformat="arrow_data {{0 1 2 0 0 -1} {} 0}
                     width 5 offset 0"
                     /ApEinfo_revcolor="pink"
                     /created_by="User"
                     /label="pL0 P-5 v2"
     5'UTR           3591..3610
                     /ApEinfo_fwdcolor="pink"
                     /ApEinfo_graphicformat="arrow_data {{0 1 2 0 0 -1} {} 0}
                     width 5 offset 0"
                     /ApEinfo_revcolor="pink"
                     /created_by="User"
                     /label="Inert"
     misc_feature    complement(3601..3623)
                     /Mismatches=0
                     /Extension="CTTCATATGGCTCCC"
                     /created_by="primer3"
                     /annotation_group="12009377870844804d62d3ca-43c2-4427-80cf
                     -9447fb23491a"
                     /%GC="47.8"
                     /Tm="60.6"
                     /Hairpin_Tm="39.9"
                     /Self_Dimer_Tm="15.0"
                     /Sequence="CATGGTGGCACCTCTCTTTTTTG"
                     /label="RJ_00427Ra"
                     /note="Geneious type: primer_bind_reverse"
     ligation        3611..3614
                     /label="Ligation"
     Gg_overhang     3611..3614
                     /created_by="User"
                     /label="pL0 5-G"
     primer_bind     3611..3626
                     /Mismatches=0
                     /Extension="CTGTGGTCTCA"
                     /created_by="primer3"
                     /annotation_group="35284846169725281527d18-390b-45f7-bc88-
                     52a14b2c10ed"
                     /%GC="68.8"
                     /Tm="58.3"
                     /Hairpin_Tm="42.3"
                     /Self_Dimer_Tm="15.4"
                     /Sequence="AGGTGCCACCATGGGG"
                     /label="RJ_00446Fa"
     motif           3615..3620
                     /created_by="User"
                     /modified_by="User"
                     /label="Kozak"
     CDS             3621..4400
                     /created_by="User"
                     /modified_by="jones"
                     /label="GCN4-EnvZm3t9"
     Gibson_Overhang 3624..3638
                     /created_by="User"
                     /modified_by="User"
                     /label="Infusion"
     primer_bind     3624..3707
                     /Sequence="GGGAGCCATATGAAGCAGTTGGAAGATAAGGTAGAAGAACTTCTGAG
                     CAAGAATTATCACCTTGAGAATGAAGTAGCCAGGCTT"
                     /Mismatches=0
                     /annotation_group="d644d9c3-cdbf-40d3-a464-92e646397545"
                     /label="RJ_00428Fa"
     misc_feature    complement(3624..3707)
                     /Sequence="AAGCCTGGCTACTTCATTCTCAAGGTGATAATTCTTGCTCAGAAGTT
                     CTTCTACCTTATCTTCCAACTGCTTCATATGGCTCCC"
                     /Mismatches=0
                     /annotation_group="d8e7f95b-8e60-4782-ab24-d01a31026206"
                     /label="RJ_00428Ra"
                     /note="Geneious type: primer_bind_reverse"
     sig_peptide     3633..3707
                     /created_by="User"
                     /modified_by="User"
                     /label="GCN4 Coiled-Coil"
     Gibson_Overhang 3693..3707
                     /created_by="User"
                     /label="Infusion"
     misc_feature    3708..4397
                     /created_by="User"
                     /modified_by="User"
                     /label="Cytoplasmic. {ECO:0000305}."
                     /note="Geneious type: Topological_domain"
     misc_difference 3708..3713
                     /created_by="User"
                     /modified_by="User"
                     /label="Library 1 Truncations"
     domain          <3708..3743
                     /created_by="User"
                     /label="HAMP. {ECO:0000255|PROSITE-ProRule:PRU00102}."
     primer_bind     3708..3724
                     /Mismatches=0
                     /Extension="GAAGTAGCCAGGCTT"
                     /created_by="primer3"
                     /annotation_group="1200937987294851e2246a56-e8d9-4091-ae34
                     -b483acd4f900"
                     /%GC="64.7"
                     /Tm="60.5"
                     /Hairpin_Tm="None"
                     /Self_Dimer_Tm="29.4"
                     /Sequence="AATCACATGGCCGCGGG"
                     /label="RJ_00427Fi"
     domain          3714..3914
                     /created_by="User"
                     /label="DHp (A) Domain"
     domain          3765..4367
                     /created_by="User"
                     /label="Histidine kinase.
                     {ECO:0000255|PROSITE-ProRule:PRU00107}."
     ptm             3774..3776
                     /created_by="Ross"
                     /label="Phosphohistidine"
     motif           3777..3788
                     /created_by="User"
                     /modified_by="User"
                     /label="ExxT Form"
     misc_feature    3777..3779
                     /created_by="User"
                     /label="E/D --> A Eliminates Kinase (K-/P+, Willett2012)"
                     /note="Geneious type: mutagenesis_site"
     misc_feature    3786..3788
                     /created_by="User"
                     /label="T/N --> A Eliminates Phosphatase (K+/P-,
                     Willett2012)"
                     /note="Geneious type: mutagenesis_site"
     misc_feature    3906..3908
                     /created_by="User"
                     /modified_by="User"
                     /label="Y-->D Eliminates Phosphatase (K+/P-, Hsing1998)"
                     /note="Geneious type: mutagenesis_site"
     domain          3915..4397
                     /created_by="User"
                     /label="CA (B) Domain"
     misc_feature    complement(4049..4075)
                     /Sequence="TTGGCTACAGCTCTCTTAATACTCAAG"
                     /Hairpin_Tm="41.7"
                     /Tm="60.6"
                     /Self_Dimer_Tm="None"
                     /%GC="40.7"
                     /created_by="primer3"
                     /modified_by="User"
                     /label="RJ_00190Rc"
                     /note="Geneious type: primer_bind_reverse"
     misc_difference 4074..4076
                     /created_by="User"
                     /modified_by="User"
                     /label="Library 2: Library 1 w/ N-->K here"
     misc_feature    4074..4076
                     /created_by="User"
                     /modified_by="User"
                     /label="N-->K Eliminates Kinase (K-/P+, Hsing1998)"
                     /note="Geneious type: mutagenesis_site"
     primer_bind     4077..4097
                     /Sequence="ATGGTAGTCAATGCAGCTCGC"
                     /Hairpin_Tm="42.9"
                     /Tm="61.1"
                     /Self_Dimer_Tm="1.7"
                     /%GC="52.4"
                     /created_by="primer3"
                     /Extension="GAGAGCTGTAGCCAAG"
                     /modified_by="User"
                     /label="RJ_00189Fc"
     misc_feature    4215..4217
                     /created_by="User"
                     /label="F-->L Eliminates Kinase (K-/P+, Hsing1998)"
                     /note="Geneious type: mutagenesis_site"
     misc_feature    4251..4253
                     /created_by="User"
                     /modified_by="User"
                     /label="T-->K Eliminates Phosphatase (K+/P-, Hsing1998)"
                     /note="Geneious type: mutagenesis_site"
     misc_feature    complement(4382..4404)
                     /Mismatches=0
                     /Extension="TCGTGGTCTCA"
                     /created_by="primer3"
                     /annotation_group="352848524138022bd1e42eb-8530-428e-839b-
                     fc63a96ac442"
                     /%GC="47.8"
                     /Tm="61.3"
                     /Hairpin_Tm="41.9"
                     /Self_Dimer_Tm="None"
                     /Sequence="AAGCTCAACCCTCCTTTGTTGTC"
                     /label="RJ_00446Ra"
                     /note="Geneious type: primer_bind_reverse"
     gg_overhang     4401..4404
                     /created_by="User"
                     /label="pL0 G-3"
     3'UTR           4405..4424
                     /created_by="User"
                     /label="Inert"
     ligation        4425..4428
                     /label="Ligation"
     gg_overhang     4425..4428
                     /created_by="User"
                     /label="pL0 3-T"
     terminator      4429..4527
                     /created_by="User"
                     /modified_by="User"
                     /label="Synth Terminator"
     polyA_signal    4453..4458
                     /created_by="User"
                     /label="Poly-A Signal"
     polyA_signal    complement(4464..4469)
                     /created_by="User"
                     /label="Poly-A Signal"
ORIGIN      
        1 cgctggtcta atacccaatc tctcgtctta tccagatgtt ttatacgcct taattaatag
       61 ggataacagg gtaatatctt gccctgcacg aataccagcg accccttgcc caaatacttg
      121 ccgtgggcct cggcctgaga gccaaaacac ttgatgcgga agaagtcggt gcgctcctgc
      181 ttgtcgccgg catcgttgcg ccacatctag gatctgccag gaaccgtaaa aaggccgcgt
      241 tgctggcgtt tttccatagg ctccgccccc ctgacgagca tcacaaaaat cgacgctcaa
      301 gtcagaggtg gcgaaacccg acaggactat aaagatacca ggcgtttccc cctggaagct
      361 ccctcgtgcg ctctcctgtt ccgaccctgc cgcttaccgg atacctgtcc gcctttctcc
      421 cttcgggaag cgtggcgctt tctcatagct cacgctgtag gtatctcagt tcggtgtagg
      481 tcgttcgctc caagctgggc tgtgtgcacg aaccccccgt tcagcccgac cgctgcgcct
      541 tatccggtaa ctatcgtctt gagtccaacc cggtaagaca cgacttatcg ccactggcag
      601 cagccactgg taacaggatt agcagagcga ggtatgtagg cggtgctaca gagttcttga
      661 agtggtggcc taactacggc tacactagaa ggacagtatt tggtatctgc gctctgctga
      721 agccagttac cttcggaaaa agagttggta gctcttgatc cggcaaacaa accaccgctg
      781 gtagcggtgg tttttttgtt tgcaagcagc agattacgcg cagaaaaaaa ggatctcaag
      841 aagatccttt gatcttttct acggggtctg acgctcagtg gaacgaaaac tcacgttaag
      901 ggattttggt catgagatta tcaaaaagga tcttcaccta gatcctttta aattaaaaat
      961 gaagttttaa atcaatctaa agtatatatg agtaaacttg gtctgacagt taccaatgct
     1021 taatcagtga ggcacctatc tcagcgatct gtctatttcg ttcatccata gttgcctgac
     1081 tccccgtcgt gtagataact acgatacggg agggcttacc atctggcccc agtgctgcaa
     1141 tgataccgcg agaaccacgc tcaccggctc cagatttatc agcaataaac cagccagccg
     1201 gaagggccga gcgcagaagt ggtcctgcaa ctttatccgc ctccatccag tctattaatt
     1261 gttgccggga agctagagta agtagttcgc cagttaatag tttgcgcaac gttgttgcca
     1321 ttgctacagg catcgtggtg tcacgctcgt cgtttggtat ggcttcattc agctccggtt
     1381 cccaacgatc aaggcgagtt acatgatccc ccatgttgtg caaaaaagcg gttagctcct
     1441 tcggtcctcc gatcgttgtc agaagtaagt tggccgcagt gttatcactc atggttatgg
     1501 cagcactgca taattctctt actgtcatgc catccgtaag atgcttttct gtgactggtg
     1561 agtactcaac caagtcattc tgagaatagt gtatgcggcg accgagttgc tcttgcccgg
     1621 cgtcaatacg ggataatacc gcgccacata gcagaacttt aaaagtgctc atcattggaa
     1681 aacgttcttc ggggcgaaaa ctctcaagga tcttaccgct gttgagatcc agttcgatgt
     1741 aacccactcg tgcacccaac tgatcttcag catcttttac tttcaccagc gtttctgggt
     1801 gagcaaaaac aggaaggcaa aatgccgcaa aaaagggaat aagggcgaca cggaaatgtt
     1861 gaatactcat actcttcctt tttcaatatt attgaagcat ttatcagggt tattgtctca
     1921 tgagcggata catatttgaa tgtatttaga aaaataaaca aataggggtt ccgcgcacga
     1981 attggccagc gctgcattac cctgttatcc ctaaccggtg cgtttttatg cttgtagtat
     2041 tgtataatgt ttttaagatc cggaggccac ctttggtctt gacattcact aaggagtggg
     2101 cctggaataa aaccagaaat ccccattctc agtctgcccc aagccctcca attccgaggg
     2161 cgctgtatgt ataagctcgg gcaggcaaaa gtcgactgtg agaacacgcc agcagagggc
     2221 gctgtggccc catcagtccc tgcccactga actctccaga aggaaaagcg gcaaggatgc
     2281 aaacaagaaa atcagaccag actgggagtc tagaccctgc gtcccacgcg gtcccaccat
     2341 ggcttcctct ttggaatttt cagggggacc caggaagact gacaccgctg attactttaa
     2401 ttggctccgg tgcccgtcag tgggcagagc gcacatcgcc cacagtcccc gagaagttgt
     2461 ggggaggggt cggcaattga accggtgcct agagaaggtg gcgcggggta aactgggaaa
     2521 gtgatgtcgt gtactggctc cgcctttttc ccgagggtgg gggagaaccg tatataagtg
     2581 cagtagtcgc cgtgaacgtt ctttttcgca acgggtttgc cgccagaaca caggtaagtg
     2641 ccgtgtgtgg ttcccgcggg cctggcctct ttacgggtta tggcccttgc gtgccttgaa
     2701 ttacttccac ctggctgcag tacgtgattc ttgatcccga gcttcgggtt ggaagtgggt
     2761 gggagagttc gaggccttgc gcttaaggag ccccttcgcc tcgtgcttga gttgaggcct
     2821 ggcctgggcg ctggggccgc cgcgtgcgaa tctggtggca ccttcgcgcc tgtctcgctg
     2881 ctttcgataa gtctctagcc atttaaaatt tttgatgacc tgctgcgacg ctttttttct
     2941 ggcaagatag tcttgtaaat gcgggccaag atctgcacac tggtatttcg gtttttgggg
     3001 ccgcgggcgg cgacggggcc cgtgcgtccc agcgcacatg ttcggcgagg cggggcctgc
     3061 gagcgcggcc accgagaatc ggacgggggt agtctcaagc tggccggcct gctctggtgc
     3121 ctggcctcgc gccgccgtgt atcgccccgc cctgggcggc aaggctggcc cggtcggcac
     3181 cagttgcgtg agcggaaaga tggccgcttc ccggccctgc tgcagggagc tcaaaatgga
     3241 ggacgcggcg ctcgggagag cgggcgggtg agtcacccac acaaaggaaa agggcctttc
     3301 cgtcctcagc cgtcgcttca tgtgactcca cggagtaccg ggcgccgtcc aggcacctcg
     3361 attagttctc gagcttttgg agtacgtcgt ctttaggttg gggggagggg ttttatgcga
     3421 tggagtttcc ccacactgag tgggtggaga ctgaagttag gccagcttgg cacttgatgt
     3481 aattctcctt ggaatttgcc ctttttgagt ttggatcttg gttcattctc aagcctcaga
     3541 cagtggttca aagttttttt cttccatttc aggtggatcc caagggcaga taagtttgta
     3601 caaaaaagag aggtgccacc atggggagcc atatgaagca gttggaagat aaggtagaag
     3661 aacttctgag caagaattat caccttgaga atgaagtagc caggcttaat cacatggccg
     3721 cgggtgtcaa gcaactcgcg gacgacagaa ctctgttgat ggcgggagtc tcccacgacc
     3781 tgagaacacc cctgacgcga ataaggttgg caacggaaat gatgtctgag caggatgggt
     3841 acctcgcgga atcaattaac aaagacatcg aagagtgcaa cgcgataatt gagcagttta
     3901 ttgactacct tcggactgga caggagatgc ccatggaaat ggcggatctg aacgcagttc
     3961 tcggcgaggt aattgctgca gagtccgggt acgagagaga gatcgagaca gccctctatc
     4021 cgggctctat cgaggttaaa atgcacccct tgagtattaa gagagctgta gccaagatgg
     4081 tagtcaatgc agctcgctac gggaatggtt ggatcaaagt tagttccggg accgaaccga
     4141 atagagcatg gtttcaggtt gaagatgatg gccccggtat cgcgccagag caacgaaaac
     4201 atcttttcca accgtttgta cgaggagatt cagcacgcac aatttcaggg actggtctgg
     4261 gactagcgat agttcagaga attgttgaca atcataacgg tatgcttgag ctgggaacct
     4321 ccgaaagggg tggtttgtct attcgagcct ggttgcccgt tccagtgacc agagcccagg
     4381 ggacaacaaa ggagggttga gcttccactg gattgtacaa ttaccaactg atctagaacc
     4441 ggtcatggcc gcaataaaat atctttattt tcattacatc tgtgtgttgg ttttttgtgt
     4501 gttcgaacta gatgctgtcg accgatg
//
